# Supplementary material for: Effect of Translation-Enhancing Nascent SKIK Peptide on the Arrest Peptides Containing Consecutive Proline
Source: ACS Synth Biol. 2024 Nov 22;13(12):3908–16. doi: 10.1021/acssynbio.4c00221 (PMC11669330; doi:10.1021/acssynbio.4c00221)
Supplement: Supplementary file 2 — sb4c00221_si_002.zip [file sb4c00221_si_002.zip › supplemental_genbank_data_R2/pET22b-AAAA-(-6 aa)WPPP-sfGFP.gbk]

LOCUS       Exported                6108 bp ds-DNA     circular SYN 22-JUL-2024
DEFINITION  .
ACCESSION   .
VERSION     .
KEYWORDS    .
SOURCE      synthetic DNA construct
  ORGANISM  synthetic DNA construct
REFERENCE   1  (bases 1 to 6108)
  AUTHORS   .
  TITLE     Direct Submission
  JOURNAL   Exported Jul 22, 2024 from SnapGene 4.1.9
            http://www.snapgene.com
FEATURES             Location/Qualifiers
     source          1..6108
                     /organism="synthetic DNA construct"
                     /mol_type="other DNA"
                     /note="color: #ffffff"
     rep_origin      12..467
                     /label=f1 ori
                     /note="f1 bacteriophage origin of replication; arrow 
                     indicates direction of (+) strand synthesis"
                     /note="color: #ffff00"
                     /note="color: #ffff00"
     promoter        494..598
                     /gene="bla"
                     /label=AmpR promoter
                     /note="color: #ffffff; direction: RIGHT"
                     /note="color: #ffffff"
     CDS             599..1459
                     /codon_start=1
                     /gene="bla"
                     /product="beta-lactamase"
                     /label=AmpR
                     /note="confers resistance to ampicillin, carbenicillin, and
                     related antibiotics"
                     /note="This feature has 2 segments: 1: 604 .. 672 / #ccffcc
                     / signal sequence 2: 673 .. 1464 / #ccffcc Cleavage site 
                     after base 672"
                     /note="This feature has 2 segments:
                        1:  599 ..  667 / #993366
                        2:  668 .. 1459 / #993366"
                     /translation="MSIQHFRVALIPFFAAFCLPVFAHPETLVKVKDAEDQLGARVGYI
                     ELDLNSGKILESFRPEERFPMMSTFKVLLCGAVLSRIDAGQEQLGRRIHYSQNDLVEYS
                     PVTEKHLTDGMTVRELCSAAITMSDNTAANLLLTTIGGPKELTAFLHNMGDHVTRLDRW
                     EPELNEAIPNDERDTTMPAAMATTLRKLLTGELLTLASRQQLIDWMEADKVAGPLLRSA
                     LPAGWFIADKSGAGERGSRGIIAALGPDGKPSRIVVIYTTGSQATMDERNRQIAEIGAS
                     LIKHW"
     rep_origin      1630..2218
                     /label=ori
                     /note="high-copy-number ColE1/pMB1/pBR322/pUC origin of 
                     replication"
                     /note="color: #ffff00"
                     /note="color: #ffff00"
     misc_feature    2404..2546
                     /label=bom
                     /note="basis of mobility region from pBR322"
                     /note="color: #a6acb3"
                     /note="color: #a6acb3"
     CDS             complement(2648..2839)
                     /codon_start=1
                     /gene="rop"
                     /product="Rop protein, which maintains plasmids at low copy
                     number"
                     /label=rop
                     /note="color: #993366"
                     /note="color: #993366"
                     /translation="MTKQEKTALNMARFIRSQTLTLLEKLNELDADEQADICESLHDHA
                     DELYRSCLARFGDDGENL"
     CDS             complement(3648..4730)
                     /codon_start=1
                     /gene="lacI"
                     /product="lac repressor"
                     /label=lacI
                     /note="The lac repressor binds to the lac operator to 
                     inhibit transcription in E. coli. This inhibition can be 
                     relieved by adding lactose or 
                     isopropyl-beta-D-thiogalactopyranoside (IPTG)."
                     /note="color: #993366"
                     /note="color: #993366"
                     /translation="MKPVTLYDVAEYAGVSYQTVSRVVNQASHVSAKTREKVEAAMAEL
                     NYIPNRVAQQLAGKQSLLIGVATSSLALHAPSQIVAAIKSRADQLGASVVVSMVERSGV
                     EACKAAVHNLLAQRVSGLIINYPLDDQDAIAVEAACTNVPALFLDVSDQTPINSIIFSH
                     EDGTRLGVEHLVALGHQQIALLAGPLSSVSARLRLAGWHKYLTRNQIQPIAEREGDWSA
                     MSGFQQTMQMLNEGIVPTAMLVANDQMALGAMRAITESGLRVGADISVVGYDDTEDSSC
                     YIPPLTTIKQDFRLLGQTSVDRLLQLSQGQAVKGNQLLPVSLVKRKTTLAPNTQTASPR
                     ALADSLMQLARQVSRLESGQ"
     promoter        complement(4731..4808)
                     /gene="lacI"
                     /label=lacI promoter
                     /note="color: #ffffff; direction: LEFT"
                     /note="color: #ffffff; direction: LEFT"
     promoter        5117..5135
                     /label=T7 promoter
                     /note="promoter for bacteriophage T7 RNA polymerase"
                     /note="color: #ffffff; direction: RIGHT"
                     /note="color: #ffffff"
     protein_bind    5136..5160
                     /label=lac operator
                     /bound_moiety="lac repressor encoded by lacI"
                     /note="The lac repressor binds to the lac operator to 
                     inhibit transcription in E. coli. This inhibition can be 
                     relieved by adding lactose or 
                     isopropyl-beta-D-thiogalactopyranoside (IPTG)."
                     /note="color: #31849b"
                     /note="color: #31849b"
     RBS             5175..5197
                     /note="efficient ribosome binding site from bacteriophage 
                     T7 gene 10 (Olins and Rangwala, 1989)"
                     /note="color: #a6acb3"
                     /note="color: #a6acb3"
     CDS             5235..5945
                     /codon_start=1
                     /product="GFP variant that folds robustly even when fused 
                     to poorly folded proteins (Pedelacq et al., 2006)"
                     /label=superfolder GFP
                     /note="mammalian codon-optimized"
                     /note="color: #05fd14"
                     /note="color: #993366"
                     /translation="SKGEELFTGVVPILVELDGDVNGHKFSVRGEGEGDATNGKLTLKF
                     ICTTGKLPVPWPTLVTTLTYGVQCFSRYPDHMKRHDFFKSAMPEGYVQERTISFKDDGT
                     YKTRAEVKFEGDTLVNRIELKGIDFKEDGNILGHKLEYNFNSHNVYITADKQKNGIKAN
                     FKIRHNVEDGSVQLADHYQQNTPIGDGPVLLPDNHYLSTQSVLSKDPNEKRDHMVLLEF
                     VTAAGITHGMDELYK"
     CDS             5949..5966
                     /codon_start=1
                     /product="6xHis affinity tag"
                     /label=6xHis
                     /note="color: #cc99b2"
                     /note="color: #993366"
                     /translation="HHHHHH"
     terminator      6036..6083
                     /label=T7 terminator
                     /note="transcription terminator for bacteriophage T7 RNA 
                     polymerase"
                     /note="color: #ffffff; direction: RIGHT"
                     /note="color: #ffffff"
ORIGIN
        1 tggcgaatgg gnnnnnnnnn nnnnnnnnnn nnnnnnnnnn nnnnnnnnnn nnnnnnnnnn
       61 nnnnnnnnnn nnnnnnnnnn nnnnnnnnnn nnnnnnnnnn nnnnnnnnnn nnnnnnnnnn
      121 nnnnnnnnnn nnnnncnnnn nnnnnnnnnn nnnnnnnnnn nnnnnnnnnn nnnnnnnnnn
      181 nnnnnnnnnn nnnnnnnnnn nnnnnnnnnn nnnnnnnnnn nnnnnnnann nnnnnnnnnn
      241 nnnnnnnnnn nnnnnnnnnn nnnnnnnnnn nnnnnnncct ttgacgttgg agtccacgtt
      301 ctttaatagt ggactcttgt tccaaactgg aacaacactc aaccctatct cggtctattc
      361 ttttgattta taagggattt tgccgatttc ggcctattgg ttaaaaaatg agctgattta
      421 acaaaaattt aacgcgaatt ttaacaaaat attaacgttt acaatttcag gtggcacttt
      481 tcggggaaat gtgcgcggaa cccctatttg tttatttttc taaatacatt caaatatgta
      541 tccgctcatg agacaataac cctgataaat gcttcaataa tattgaaaaa ggaagagtat
      601 gagtattcaa catttccgtg tcgcccttat tccctttttt gcggcatttt gccttcctgt
      661 ttttgctcac ccagaaacgc tggtgaaagt aaaagatgct gaagatcagt tgggtgcacg
      721 agtgggttac atcgaactgg atctcaacag cggtaagatc cttgagagtt ttcgccccga
      781 agaacgtttt ccaatgatga gcacttttaa agttctgcta tgtggcgcgg tattatcccg
      841 tattgacgcc gggcaagagc aactcggtcg ccgcatacac tattctcaga atgacttggt
      901 tgagtactca ccagtcacag aaaagcatct tacggatggc atgacagtaa gagaattatg
      961 cagtgctgcc ataaccatga gtgataacac tgcggccaac ttacttctga caacgatcgg
     1021 aggaccgaag gagctaaccg cttttttgca caacatgggg gatcatgtaa ctcgccttga
     1081 tcgttgggaa ccggagctga atgaagccat accaaacgac gagcgtgaca ccacgatgcc
     1141 tgcagcaatg gcaacaacgt tgcgcaaact attaactggc gaactactta ctctagcttc
     1201 ccggcaacaa ttaatagact ggatggaggc ggataaagtt gcaggaccac ttctgcgctc
     1261 ggcccttccg gctggctggt ttattgctga taaatctgga gccggtgagc gtgggtctcg
     1321 cggtatcatt gcagcactgg ggccagatgg taagccctcc cgtatcgtag ttatctacac
     1381 gacggggagt caggcaacta tggatgaacg aaatagacag atcgctgaga taggtgcctc
     1441 actgattaag cattggtaac tgtcagacca agtttactca tatatacttt agattgattt
     1501 aaaacttcat ttttaattta aaaggatcta ggtgaagatc ctttttgata atctcatgac
     1561 caaaatccct taacgtgagt tttcgttcca ctgagcgtca gaccccgtag aaaagatcaa
     1621 aggatcttct tgagatcctt tttttctgcg cgtaatctgc tgcttgcaaa caaaaaaacc
     1681 accgctacca gcggtggttt gtttgccgga tcaagagcta ccaactcttt ttccgaaggt
     1741 aactggcttc agcagagcgc agataccaaa tactgtcctt ctagtgtagc cgtagttagg
     1801 ccaccacttc aagaactctg tagcaccgcc tacatacctc gctctgctaa tcctgttacc
     1861 agtggctgct gccagtggcg ataagtcgtg tcttaccggg ttggactcaa gacgatagtt
     1921 accggataag gcgcagcggt cgggctgaac ggggggttcg tgcacacagc ccagcttgga
     1981 gcgaacgacc tacaccgaac tgagatacct acagcgtgag ctatgagaaa gcgccacgct
     2041 tcccgaaggg agaaaggcgg acaggtatcc ggtaagcggc agggtcggaa caggagagcg
     2101 cacgagggag cttccagggg gaaacgcctg gtatctttat agtcctgtcg ggtttcgcca
     2161 cctctgactt gagcgtcgat ttttgtgatg ctcgtcaggg gggcggagcc tatggaaaaa
     2221 cgccagcaac gcggcctttt tacggttcct ggccttttgc tggccttttg ctcacatgtt
     2281 ctttcctgcg ttatcccctg attctgtgga taaccgtatt accgcctttg agtgagctga
     2341 taccgctcgc cgcagccgaa cgaccgagcg cagcgagtca gtgagcgagg aagcggaaga
     2401 gcgcctgatg cggtattttc tccttacgca tctgtgcggt atttcacacc gcatatatgg
     2461 tgcactctca gtacaatctg ctctgatgcc gcatagttaa gccagtatac actccgctat
     2521 cgctacgtga ctgggtcatg gctgcgcccc gacacccgcc aacacccgct gacgcgccct
     2581 gacgggcttg tctgctcccg gcatccgctt acagacaagc tgtgaccgtc tccgggagct
     2641 gcatgtgtca gaggttttca ccgtcatcac cgaaacgcgc gaggcagctg cggtaaagct
     2701 catcagcgtg gtcgtgaagc gattcacaga tgtctgcctg ttcatccgcg tccagctcgt
     2761 tgagtttctc cagaagcgtt aatgtctggc ttctgataaa gcgggccatg ttaagggcgg
     2821 ttttttcctg tttggtcact gatgcctccg tgtaaggggg atttctgttc atgggggtaa
     2881 tgataccgat gaaacgagag aggatgctca cgatacgggt tactgatgat gaacatgccc
     2941 ggttactgga acgttgtgag ggtaaacaac tggcggtatg gatgcggcgg gaccagagaa
     3001 aaatcactca gggtcaatgc cagcgcttcg ttaatacaga tgtaggtgtt ccacagggta
     3061 gccagcagca tcctgcgatg cagatccgga acataatggt gcagggcgct gacttccgcg
     3121 tttccagact ttacgaaaca cggaaaccga agaccattca tgttgttgct caggtcgcag
     3181 acgttttgca gcagcagtcg cttcacgttc gctcgcgtat cggtgattca ttctgctaac
     3241 cagtaaggca accccgccag cctagccggg tcctcaacga caggagcacg atcatgcgca
     3301 cccgtggggc cgccatgccg gcgataatgg cctgcttctc gccgaaacgt ttggtggcgg
     3361 gaccagtgac gaaggcttga gcgagggcgt gcaagattcc gaataccgca agcgacaggc
     3421 cgatcatcgt cgcgctccag cgaaagcggt cctcgccgaa aatgacccag agcgctgccg
     3481 gcacctgtcc tacgagttgc atgataaaga agacagtcat aagtgcggcg acgatagtca
     3541 tgccccgcgc ccaccggaag gagctgactg ggttgaaggc tctcaagggc atcggtcgag
     3601 atcccggtgc ctaatgagtg agctaactta cattaattgc gttgcgctca ctgcccgctt
     3661 tccagtcggg aaacctgtcg tgccagctgc attaatgaat cggccaacgc gcggggagag
     3721 gcggtttgcg tattgggcgc cagggtggtt tttcttttca ccagtgagac gggcaacagc
     3781 tgattgccct tcaccgcctg gccctgagag agttgcagca agcggtccac gctggtttgc
     3841 cccagcaggc gaaaatcctg tttgatggtg gttaacggcg ggatataaca tgagctgtct
     3901 tcggtatcgt cgtatcccac taccgagata tccgcaccaa cgcgcagccc ggactcggta
     3961 atggcgcgca ttgcgcccag cgccatctga tcgttggcaa ccagcatcgc agtgggaacg
     4021 atgccctcat tcagcatttg catggtttgt tgaaaaccgg acatggcact ccagtcgcct
     4081 tcccgttccg ctatcggctg aatttgattg cgagtgagat atttatgcca gccagccaga
     4141 cgcagacgcg ccgagacaga acttaatggg cccgctaaca gcgcgatttg ctggtgaccc
     4201 aatgcgacca gatgctccac gcccagtcgc gtaccgtctt catgggagaa aataatactg
     4261 ttgatgggtg tctggtcaga gacatcaaga aataacgccg gaacattagt gcaggcagct
     4321 tccacagcaa tggcatcctg gtcatccagc ggatagttaa tgatcagccc actgacgcgt
     4381 tgcgcgagaa gattgtgcac cgccgcttta caggcttcga cgccgcttcg ttctaccatc
     4441 gacaccacca cgctggcacc cagttgatcg gcgcgagatt taatcgccgc gacaatttgc
     4501 gacggcgcgt gcagggccag actggaggtg gcaacgccaa tcagcaacga ctgtttgccc
     4561 gccagttgtt gtgccacgcg gttgggaatg taattcagct ccgccatcgc cgcttccact
     4621 ttttcccgcg ttttcgcaga aacgtggctg gcctggttca ccacgcggga aacggtctga
     4681 taagagacac cggcatactc tgcgacatcg tataacgtta ctggtttcac attcaccacc
     4741 ctgaattgac tctcttccgg gcgctatcat gccataccgc gaaaggtttt gcgccattcg
     4801 atggtgtccg ggatctcgac gctctccctt atgcgactcc tgcattagga agcagcccag
     4861 tagtaggttg aggccgttga gcaccgccgc cgcaaggaat ggtgcatgca aggagatggc
     4921 gcccaacagt cccccggcca cggggcctgc caccataccc acgccgaaac aagcgctcat
     4981 gagcccgaag tggcgagccc gatcttcccc atcggtgatg tcggcgatat aggcgccagc
     5041 aaccgcacct gtggcgccgg tgatgccggc cacgatgcgt ccggcgtaga ggatcgagat
     5101 ctcgatcccg cgaaattaat acgactcact ataggggaat tgtgagcgga taacaattcc
     5161 cctctagaaa taattttgtt taactttaag aaggagatat acatatggca gctgccgcgt
     5221 ggccgccccc tgcaagtaaa ggtgaagaac tgtttaccgg cgtggttccg attctggtgg
     5281 aactggatgg tgatgttaat ggccataaat tcagcgtgcg cggcgaaggt gaaggcgatg
     5341 ccaccaacgg taaactgacg ctgaaattta tctgcaccac gggtaaactg ccggtgccgt
     5401 ggccgaccct ggttaccacg ctgacgtatg gcgtgcagtg tttcagccgt tacccggatc
     5461 atatgaaacg ccacgatttc tttaaaagcg ccatgccgga aggttatgtt caggaacgta
     5521 ccatttcttt taaagatgat ggcacctaca aaacgcgcgc agaagtgaaa ttcgaaggtg
     5581 ataccctggt taaccgtatt gaactgaaag gcatcgattt caaagaagat ggtaacatcc
     5641 tgggccataa actggaatac aacttcaact ctcacaacgt gtacatcacc gcagataaac
     5701 agaaaaacgg tatcaaagcg aacttcaaaa tccgccataa tgtggaagat ggcagcgttc
     5761 agctggcgga tcactatcag cagaacaccc cgattggtga tggcccggtt ctgctgccgg
     5821 ataatcatta cctgagcacg cagtctgtgc tgagtaaaga tccgaacgaa aaacgtgatc
     5881 atatggtgct gctggaattt gttaccgcgg ccggtatcac gcacggcatg gatgaactgt
     5941 ataaactgca ccaccaccac caccactaat aagatccggc tgctaacaaa gcccgaaagg
     6001 aagctgagtt ggctgctgcc accgctgagc aataactagc ataacccctt ggggcctcta
     6061 aacgggtctt gaggggtttt ttgctgaaag gaggaactat atccggat
//
