# Supplementary material for: Effect of Translation-Enhancing Nascent SKIK Peptide on the Arrest Peptides Containing Consecutive Proline
Source: ACS Synth Biol. 2024 Nov 22;13(12):3908–16. doi: 10.1021/acssynbio.4c00221 (PMC11669330; doi:10.1021/acssynbio.4c00221)
Supplement: Supplementary file 2 — sb4c00221_si_002.zip [file sb4c00221_si_002.zip › supplemental_genbank_data_R2/pET22b-GGGG-(-6 aa)WPPP-sfGFP.gbk]

LOCUS       Exported                6108 bp ds-DNA     circular SYN 22-JUL-2024
DEFINITION  .
ACCESSION   .
VERSION     .
KEYWORDS    .
SOURCE      synthetic DNA construct
  ORGANISM  synthetic DNA construct
REFERENCE   1  (bases 1 to 6108)
  AUTHORS   .
  TITLE     Direct Submission
  JOURNAL   Exported Jul 22, 2024 from SnapGene 4.1.9
            http://www.snapgene.com
FEATURES             Location/Qualifiers
     source          1..6108
                     /organism="synthetic DNA construct"
                     /mol_type="other DNA"
                     /note="color: #ffffff"
     rep_origin      12..467
                     /label=f1 ori
                     /note="f1 bacteriophage origin of replication; arrow 
                     indicates direction of (+) strand synthesis"
                     /note="color: #ffff00"
                     /note="color: #ffff00"
     promoter        494..598
                     /gene="bla"
                     /label=AmpR promoter
                     /note="color: #ffffff; direction: RIGHT"
                     /note="color: #ffffff"
     CDS             599..1459
                     /codon_start=1
                     /gene="bla"
                     /product="beta-lactamase"
                     /label=AmpR
                     /note="confers resistance to ampicillin, carbenicillin, and
                     related antibiotics"
                     /note="This feature has 2 segments: 1: 604 .. 672 / #ccffcc
                     / signal sequence 2: 673 .. 1464 / #ccffcc Cleavage site 
                     after base 672"
                     /note="This feature has 2 segments:
                        1:  599 ..  667 / #993366
                        2:  668 .. 1459 / #993366"
                     /translation="MSIQHFRVALIPFFAAFCLPVFAHPETLVKVKDAEDQLGARVGYI
                     ELDLNSGKILESFRPEERFPMMSTFKVLLCGAVLSRIDAGQEQLGRRIHYSQNDLVEYS
                     PVTEKHLTDGMTVRELCSAAITMSDNTAANLLLTTIGGPKELTAFLHNMGDHVTRLDRW
                     EPELNEAIPNDERDTTMPAAMATTLRKLLTGELLTLASRQQLIDWMEADKVAGPLLRSA
                     LPAGWFIADKSGAGERGSRGIIAALGPDGKPSRIVVIYTTGSQATMDERNRQIAEIGAS
                     LIKHW"
     rep_origin      1630..2218
                     /label=ori
                     /note="high-copy-number ColE1/pMB1/pBR322/pUC origin of 
                     replication"
                     /note="color: #ffff00"
                     /note="color: #ffff00"
     misc_feature    2404..2546
                     /label=bom
                     /note="basis of mobility region from pBR322"
                     /note="color: #a6acb3"
                     /note="color: #a6acb3"
     CDS             complement(2648..2839)
                     /codon_start=1
                     /gene="rop"
                     /product="Rop protein, which maintains plasmids at low copy
                     number"
                     /label=rop
                     /note="color: #993366"
                     /note="color: #993366"
                     /translation="MTKQEKTALNMARFIRSQTLTLLEKLNELDADEQADICESLHDHA
                     DELYRSCLARFGDDGENL"
     CDS             complement(3648..4730)
                     /codon_start=1
                     /gene="lacI"
                     /product="lac repressor"
                     /label=lacI
                     /note="The lac repressor binds to the lac operator to 
                     inhibit transcription in E. coli. This inhibition can be 
                     relieved by adding lactose or 
                     isopropyl-beta-D-thiogalactopyranoside (IPTG)."
                     /note="color: #993366"
                     /note="color: #993366"
                     /translation="MKPVTLYDVAEYAGVSYQTVSRVVNQASHVSAKTREKVEAAMAEL
                     NYIPNRVAQQLAGKQSLLIGVATSSLALHAPSQIVAAIKSRADQLGASVVVSMVERSGV
                     EACKAAVHNLLAQRVSGLIINYPLDDQDAIAVEAACTNVPALFLDVSDQTPINSIIFSH
                     EDGTRLGVEHLVALGHQQIALLAGPLSSVSARLRLAGWHKYLTRNQIQPIAEREGDWSA
                     MSGFQQTMQMLNEGIVPTAMLVANDQMALGAMRAITESGLRVGADISVVGYDDTEDSSC
                     YIPPLTTIKQDFRLLGQTSVDRLLQLSQGQAVKGNQLLPVSLVKRKTTLAPNTQTASPR
                     ALADSLMQLARQVSRLESGQ"
     promoter        complement(4731..4808)
                     /gene="lacI"
                     /label=lacI promoter
                     /note="color: #ffffff; direction: LEFT"
                     /note="color: #ffffff; direction: LEFT"
     promoter        5117..5135
                     /label=T7 promoter
                     /note="promoter for bacteriophage T7 RNA polymerase"
                     /note="color: #ffffff; direction: RIGHT"
                     /note="color: #ffffff"
     protein_bind    5136..5160
                     /label=lac operator
                     /bound_moiety="lac repressor encoded by lacI"
                     /note="The lac repressor binds to the lac operator to 
                     inhibit transcription in E. coli. This inhibition can be 
                     relieved by adding lactose or 
                     isopropyl-beta-D-thiogalactopyranoside (IPTG)."
                     /note="color: #31849b"
                     /note="color: #31849b"
     RBS             5175..5197
                     /note="efficient ribosome binding site from bacteriophage 
                     T7 gene 10 (Olins and Rangwala, 1989)"
                     /note="color: #a6acb3"
                     /note="color: #a6acb3"
     CDS             5235..5945
                     /codon_start=1
                     /product="GFP variant that folds robustly even when fused 
                     to poorly folded proteins (Pedelacq et al., 2006)"
                     /label=superfolder GFP
                     /note="mammalian codon-optimized"
                     /note="color: #05fd14"
                     /note="color: #993366"
                     /translation="SKGEELFTGVVPILVELDGDVNGHKFSVRGEGEGDATNGKLTLKF
                     ICTTGKLPVPWPTLVTTLTYGVQCFSRYPDHMKRHDFFKSAMPEGYVQERTISFKDDGT
                     YKTRAEVKFEGDTLVNRIELKGIDFKEDGNILGHKLEYNFNSHNVYITADKQKNGIKAN
                     FKIRHNVEDGSVQLADHYQQNTPIGDGPVLLPDNHYLSTQSVLSKDPNEKRDHMVLLEF
                     VTAAGITHGMDELYK"
     CDS             5949..5966
                     /codon_start=1
                     /product="6xHis affinity tag"
                     /label=6xHis
                     /note="color: #cc99b2"
                     /note="color: #993366"
                     /translation="HHHHHH"
     terminator      6036..6083
                     /label=T7 terminator
                     /note="transcription terminator for bacteriophage T7 RNA 
                     polymerase"
                     /note="color: #ffffff; direction: RIGHT"
                     /note="color: #ffffff"
ORIGIN
        1 tggcgaatgg gnnnnnnnnn nnnnnnnnnn nnnnnnnnnn nnnnnnnnnn nnnnnnnnnn
       61 nnnnnnnnnn nnnnnnnnnn nnnnnnnnnn nnnnnnnnnn nnnnnnnnnn nnnnnnnnnn
      121 nnnnnnnnnn nnnnncnnnn nnnnnnnnnn nnnnnnnnnn nnnnnnnnnn nnnnnnnnnn
      181 nnnnnnnnnn nnnnnnnnnn nnnnnnnnnn nnnnnnnnnn nnnnnnnann nnnnnnnnnn
      241 nnnnnnnnnn nnnnnnnnnn nnnnnnnnnn nnnnnnncct ttgacgttgg agtccacgtt
      301 ctttaatagt ggactcttgt tccaaactgg aacaacactc aaccctatct cggtctattc
      361 ttttgattta taagggattt tgccgatttc ggcctattgg ttaaaaaatg agctgattta
      421 acaaaaattt aacgcgaatt ttaacaaaat attaacgttt acaatttcag gtggcacttt
      481 tcggggaaat gtgcgcggaa cccctatttg tttatttttc taaatacatt caaatatgta
      541 tccgctcatg agacaataac cctgataaat gcttcaataa tattgaaaaa ggaagagtat
      601 gagtattcaa catttccgtg tcgcccttat tccctttttt gcggcatttt gccttcctgt
      661 ttttgctcac ccagaaacgc tggtgaaagt aaaagatgct gaagatcagt tgggtgcacg
      721 agtgggttac atcgaactgg atctcaacag cggtaagatc cttgagagtt ttcgccccga
      781 agaacgtttt ccaatgatga gcacttttaa agttctgcta tgtggcgcgg tattatcccg
      841 tattgacgcc gggcaagagc aactcggtcg ccgcatacac tattctcaga atgacttggt
      901 tgagtactca ccagtcacag aaaagcatct tacggatggc atgacagtaa gagaattatg
      961 cagtgctgcc ataaccatga gtgataacac tgcggccaac ttacttctga caacgatcgg
     1021 aggaccgaag gagctaaccg cttttttgca caacatgggg gatcatgtaa ctcgccttga
     1081 tcgttgggaa ccggagctga atgaagccat accaaacgac gagcgtgaca ccacgatgcc
     1141 tgcagcaatg gcaacaacgt tgcgcaaact attaactggc gaactactta ctctagcttc
     1201 ccggcaacaa ttaatagact ggatggaggc ggataaagtt gcaggaccac ttctgcgctc
     1261 ggcccttccg gctggctggt ttattgctga taaatctgga gccggtgagc gtgggtctcg
     1321 cggtatcatt gcagcactgg ggccagatgg taagccctcc cgtatcgtag ttatctacac
     1381 gacggggagt caggcaacta tggatgaacg aaatagacag atcgctgaga taggtgcctc
     1441 actgattaag cattggtaac tgtcagacca agtttactca tatatacttt agattgattt
     1501 aaaacttcat ttttaattta aaaggatcta ggtgaagatc ctttttgata atctcatgac
     1561 caaaatccct taacgtgagt tttcgttcca ctgagcgtca gaccccgtag aaaagatcaa
     1621 aggatcttct tgagatcctt tttttctgcg cgtaatctgc tgcttgcaaa caaaaaaacc
     1681 accgctacca gcggtggttt gtttgccgga tcaagagcta ccaactcttt ttccgaaggt
     1741 aactggcttc agcagagcgc agataccaaa tactgtcctt ctagtgtagc cgtagttagg
     1801 ccaccacttc aagaactctg tagcaccgcc tacatacctc gctctgctaa tcctgttacc
     1861 agtggctgct gccagtggcg ataagtcgtg tcttaccggg ttggactcaa gacgatagtt
     1921 accggataag gcgcagcggt cgggctgaac ggggggttcg tgcacacagc ccagcttgga
     1981 gcgaacgacc tacaccgaac tgagatacct acagcgtgag ctatgagaaa gcgccacgct
     2041 tcccgaaggg agaaaggcgg acaggtatcc ggtaagcggc agggtcggaa caggagagcg
     2101 cacgagggag cttccagggg gaaacgcctg gtatctttat agtcctgtcg ggtttcgcca
     2161 cctctgactt gagcgtcgat ttttgtgatg ctcgtcaggg gggcggagcc tatggaaaaa
     2221 cgccagcaac gcggcctttt tacggttcct ggccttttgc tggccttttg ctcacatgtt
     2281 ctttcctgcg ttatcccctg attctgtgga taaccgtatt accgcctttg agtgagctga
     2341 taccgctcgc cgcagccgaa cgaccgagcg cagcgagtca gtgagcgagg aagcggaaga
     2401 gcgcctgatg cggtattttc tccttacgca tctgtgcggt atttcacacc gcatatatgg
     2461 tgcactctca gtacaatctg ctctgatgcc gcatagttaa gccagtatac actccgctat
     2521 cgctacgtga ctgggtcatg gctgcgcccc gacacccgcc aacacccgct gacgcgccct
     2581 gacgggcttg tctgctcccg gcatccgctt acagacaagc tgtgaccgtc tccgggagct
     2641 gcatgtgtca gaggttttca ccgtcatcac cgaaacgcgc gaggcagctg cggtaaagct
     2701 catcagcgtg gtcgtgaagc gattcacaga tgtctgcctg ttcatccgcg tccagctcgt
     2761 tgagtttctc cagaagcgtt aatgtctggc ttctgataaa gcgggccatg ttaagggcgg
     2821 ttttttcctg tttggtcact gatgcctccg tgtaaggggg atttctgttc atgggggtaa
     2881 tgataccgat gaaacgagag aggatgctca cgatacgggt tactgatgat gaacatgccc
     2941 ggttactgga acgttgtgag ggtaaacaac tggcggtatg gatgcggcgg gaccagagaa
     3001 aaatcactca gggtcaatgc cagcgcttcg ttaatacaga tgtaggtgtt ccacagggta
     3061 gccagcagca tcctgcgatg cagatccgga acataatggt gcagggcgct gacttccgcg
     3121 tttccagact ttacgaaaca cggaaaccga agaccattca tgttgttgct caggtcgcag
     3181 acgttttgca gcagcagtcg cttcacgttc gctcgcgtat cggtgattca ttctgctaac
     3241 cagtaaggca accccgccag cctagccggg tcctcaacga caggagcacg atcatgcgca
     3301 cccgtggggc cgccatgccg gcgataatgg cctgcttctc gccgaaacgt ttggtggcgg
     3361 gaccagtgac gaaggcttga gcgagggcgt gcaagattcc gaataccgca agcgacaggc
     3421 cgatcatcgt cgcgctccag cgaaagcggt cctcgccgaa aatgacccag agcgctgccg
     3481 gcacctgtcc tacgagttgc atgataaaga agacagtcat aagtgcggcg acgatagtca
     3541 tgccccgcgc ccaccggaag gagctgactg ggttgaaggc tctcaagggc atcggtcgag
     3601 atcccggtgc ctaatgagtg agctaactta cattaattgc gttgcgctca ctgcccgctt
     3661 tccagtcggg aaacctgtcg tgccagctgc attaatgaat cggccaacgc gcggggagag
     3721 gcggtttgcg tattgggcgc cagggtggtt tttcttttca ccagtgagac gggcaacagc
     3781 tgattgccct tcaccgcctg gccctgagag agttgcagca agcggtccac gctggtttgc
     3841 cccagcaggc gaaaatcctg tttgatggtg gttaacggcg ggatataaca tgagctgtct
     3901 tcggtatcgt cgtatcccac taccgagata tccgcaccaa cgcgcagccc ggactcggta
     3961 atggcgcgca ttgcgcccag cgccatctga tcgttggcaa ccagcatcgc agtgggaacg
     4021 atgccctcat tcagcatttg catggtttgt tgaaaaccgg acatggcact ccagtcgcct
     4081 tcccgttccg ctatcggctg aatttgattg cgagtgagat atttatgcca gccagccaga
     4141 cgcagacgcg ccgagacaga acttaatggg cccgctaaca gcgcgatttg ctggtgaccc
     4201 aatgcgacca gatgctccac gcccagtcgc gtaccgtctt catgggagaa aataatactg
     4261 ttgatgggtg tctggtcaga gacatcaaga aataacgccg gaacattagt gcaggcagct
     4321 tccacagcaa tggcatcctg gtcatccagc ggatagttaa tgatcagccc actgacgcgt
     4381 tgcgcgagaa gattgtgcac cgccgcttta caggcttcga cgccgcttcg ttctaccatc
     4441 gacaccacca cgctggcacc cagttgatcg gcgcgagatt taatcgccgc gacaatttgc
     4501 gacggcgcgt gcagggccag actggaggtg gcaacgccaa tcagcaacga ctgtttgccc
     4561 gccagttgtt gtgccacgcg gttgggaatg taattcagct ccgccatcgc cgcttccact
     4621 ttttcccgcg ttttcgcaga aacgtggctg gcctggttca ccacgcggga aacggtctga
     4681 taagagacac cggcatactc tgcgacatcg tataacgtta ctggtttcac attcaccacc
     4741 ctgaattgac tctcttccgg gcgctatcat gccataccgc gaaaggtttt gcgccattcg
     4801 atggtgtccg ggatctcgac gctctccctt atgcgactcc tgcattagga agcagcccag
     4861 tagtaggttg aggccgttga gcaccgccgc cgcaaggaat ggtgcatgca aggagatggc
     4921 gcccaacagt cccccggcca cggggcctgc caccataccc acgccgaaac aagcgctcat
     4981 gagcccgaag tggcgagccc gatcttcccc atcggtgatg tcggcgatat aggcgccagc
     5041 aaccgcacct gtggcgccgg tgatgccggc cacgatgcgt ccggcgtaga ggatcgagat
     5101 ctcgatcccg cgaaattaat acgactcact ataggggaat tgtgagcgga taacaattcc
     5161 cctctagaaa taattttgtt taactttaag aaggagatat acatatgggt ggcggagggt
     5221 ggccgccccc tgcaagtaaa ggtgaagaac tgtttaccgg cgtggttccg attctggtgg
     5281 aactggatgg tgatgttaat ggccataaat tcagcgtgcg cggcgaaggt gaaggcgatg
     5341 ccaccaacgg taaactgacg ctgaaattta tctgcaccac gggtaaactg ccggtgccgt
     5401 ggccgaccct ggttaccacg ctgacgtatg gcgtgcagtg tttcagccgt tacccggatc
     5461 atatgaaacg ccacgatttc tttaaaagcg ccatgccgga aggttatgtt caggaacgta
     5521 ccatttcttt taaagatgat ggcacctaca aaacgcgcgc agaagtgaaa ttcgaaggtg
     5581 ataccctggt taaccgtatt gaactgaaag gcatcgattt caaagaagat ggtaacatcc
     5641 tgggccataa actggaatac aacttcaact ctcacaacgt gtacatcacc gcagataaac
     5701 agaaaaacgg tatcaaagcg aacttcaaaa tccgccataa tgtggaagat ggcagcgttc
     5761 agctggcgga tcactatcag cagaacaccc cgattggtga tggcccggtt ctgctgccgg
     5821 ataatcatta cctgagcacg cagtctgtgc tgagtaaaga tccgaacgaa aaacgtgatc
     5881 atatggtgct gctggaattt gttaccgcgg ccggtatcac gcacggcatg gatgaactgt
     5941 ataaactgca ccaccaccac caccactaat aagatccggc tgctaacaaa gcccgaaagg
     6001 aagctgagtt ggctgctgcc accgctgagc aataactagc ataacccctt ggggcctcta
     6061 aacgggtctt gaggggtttt ttgctgaaag gaggaactat atccggat
//
