# Supplementary material for: Effect of Translation-Enhancing Nascent SKIK Peptide on the Arrest Peptides Containing Consecutive Proline
Source: ACS Synth Biol. 2024 Nov 22;13(12):3908–16. doi: 10.1021/acssynbio.4c00221 (PMC11669330; doi:10.1021/acssynbio.4c00221)
Supplement: Supplementary file 2 — sb4c00221_si_002.zip [file sb4c00221_si_002.zip › supplemental_genbank_data_R2/pET22b-IIII-(-6 aa)WPPP-sfGFP.gbk]

LOCUS       Exported                6108 bp ds-DNA     circular SYN 22-JUL-2024
DEFINITION  .
ACCESSION   .
VERSION     .
KEYWORDS    .
SOURCE      synthetic DNA construct
  ORGANISM  synthetic DNA construct
REFERENCE   1  (bases 1 to 6108)
  AUTHORS   .
  TITLE     Direct Submission
  JOURNAL   Exported Jul 22, 2024 from SnapGene 4.1.9
            http://www.snapgene.com
FEATURES             Location/Qualifiers
     source          1..6108
                     /organism="synthetic DNA construct"
                     /mol_type="other DNA"
                     /note="color: #ffffff"
     rep_origin      12..467
                     /label=f1 ori
                     /note="f1 bacteriophage origin of replication; arrow 
                     indicates direction of (+) strand synthesis"
                     /note="color: #ffff00"
                     /note="color: #ffff00"
     promoter        494..598
                     /gene="bla"
                     /label=AmpR promoter
                     /note="color: #ffffff"
                     /note="color: #ffffff; direction: RIGHT"
     CDS             599..1459
                     /codon_start=1
                     /gene="bla"
                     /product="beta-lactamase"
                     /label=AmpR
                     /note="confers resistance to ampicillin, carbenicillin, and
                     related antibiotics"
                     /note="This feature has 2 segments: 1: 604 .. 672 / #ccffcc
                     / signal sequence 2: 673 .. 1464 / #ccffcc Cleavage site 
                     after base 672"
                     /note="This feature has 2 segments:
                        1:  599 ..  667 / #993366
                        2:  668 .. 1459 / #993366"
                     /translation="MSIQHFRVALIPFFAAFCLPVFAHPETLVKVKDAEDQLGARVGYI
                     ELDLNSGKILESFRPEERFPMMSTFKVLLCGAVLSRIDAGQEQLGRRIHYSQNDLVEYS
                     PVTEKHLTDGMTVRELCSAAITMSDNTAANLLLTTIGGPKELTAFLHNMGDHVTRLDRW
                     EPELNEAIPNDERDTTMPAAMATTLRKLLTGELLTLASRQQLIDWMEADKVAGPLLRSA
                     LPAGWFIADKSGAGERGSRGIIAALGPDGKPSRIVVIYTTGSQATMDERNRQIAEIGAS
                     LIKHW"
     rep_origin      1630..2218
                     /label=ori
                     /note="high-copy-number ColE1/pMB1/pBR322/pUC origin of 
                     replication"
                     /note="color: #ffff00"
                     /note="color: #ffff00"
     misc_feature    2404..2546
                     /label=bom
                     /note="basis of mobility region from pBR322"
                     /note="color: #a6acb3"
                     /note="color: #a6acb3"
     CDS             complement(2648..2839)
                     /codon_start=1
                     /gene="rop"
                     /product="Rop protein, which maintains plasmids at low copy
                     number"
                     /label=rop
                     /note="color: #993366"
                     /note="color: #993366"
                     /translation="MTKQEKTALNMARFIRSQTLTLLEKLNELDADEQADICESLHDHA
                     DELYRSCLARFGDDGENL"
     CDS             complement(3648..4730)
                     /codon_start=1
                     /gene="lacI"
                     /product="lac repressor"
                     /label=lacI
                     /note="The lac repressor binds to the lac operator to 
                     inhibit transcription in E. coli. This inhibition can be 
                     relieved by adding lactose or 
                     isopropyl-beta-D-thiogalactopyranoside (IPTG)."
                     /note="color: #993366"
                     /note="color: #993366"
                     /translation="MKPVTLYDVAEYAGVSYQTVSRVVNQASHVSAKTREKVEAAMAEL
                     NYIPNRVAQQLAGKQSLLIGVATSSLALHAPSQIVAAIKSRADQLGASVVVSMVERSGV
                     EACKAAVHNLLAQRVSGLIINYPLDDQDAIAVEAACTNVPALFLDVSDQTPINSIIFSH
                     EDGTRLGVEHLVALGHQQIALLAGPLSSVSARLRLAGWHKYLTRNQIQPIAEREGDWSA
                     MSGFQQTMQMLNEGIVPTAMLVANDQMALGAMRAITESGLRVGADISVVGYDDTEDSSC
                     YIPPLTTIKQDFRLLGQTSVDRLLQLSQGQAVKGNQLLPVSLVKRKTTLAPNTQTASPR
                     ALADSLMQLARQVSRLESGQ"
     promoter        complement(4731..4808)
                     /gene="lacI"
                     /label=lacI promoter
                     /note="color: #ffffff; direction: LEFT"
                     /note="color: #ffffff; direction: LEFT"
     promoter        5117..5135
                     /label=T7 promoter
                     /note="promoter for bacteriophage T7 RNA polymerase"
                     /note="color: #ffffff"
                     /note="color: #ffffff; direction: RIGHT"
     protein_bind    5136..5160
                     /label=lac operator
                     /bound_moiety="lac repressor encoded by lacI"
                     /note="The lac repressor binds to the lac operator to 
                     inhibit transcription in E. coli. This inhibition can be 
                     relieved by adding lactose or 
                     isopropyl-beta-D-thiogalactopyranoside (IPTG)."
                     /note="color: #31849b"
                     /note="color: #31849b"
     RBS             5175..5197
                     /note="efficient ribosome binding site from bacteriophage 
                     T7 gene 10 (Olins and Rangwala, 1989)"
                     /note="color: #a6acb3"
                     /note="color: #a6acb3"
     CDS             5235..5945
                     /codon_start=1
                     /product="GFP variant that folds robustly even when fused 
                     to poorly folded proteins (Pedelacq et al., 2006)"
                     /label=superfolder GFP
                     /note="mammalian codon-optimized"
                     /note="color: #993366"
                     /note="color: #05fd14"
                     /translation="SKGEELFTGVVPILVELDGDVNGHKFSVRGEGEGDATNGKLTLKF
                     ICTTGKLPVPWPTLVTTLTYGVQCFSRYPDHMKRHDFFKSAMPEGYVQERTISFKDDGT
                     YKTRAEVKFEGDTLVNRIELKGIDFKEDGNILGHKLEYNFNSHNVYITADKQKNGIKAN
                     FKIRHNVEDGSVQLADHYQQNTPIGDGPVLLPDNHYLSTQSVLSKDPNEKRDHMVLLEF
                     VTAAGITHGMDELYK"
     CDS             5949..5966
                     /codon_start=1
                     /product="6xHis affinity tag"
                     /label=6xHis
                     /note="color: #993366"
                     /note="color: #cc99b2"
                     /translation="HHHHHH"
     terminator      6036..6083
                     /label=T7 terminator
                     /note="transcription terminator for bacteriophage T7 RNA 
                     polymerase"
                     /note="color: #ffffff"
                     /note="color: #ffffff; direction: RIGHT"
ORIGIN
        1 tggcgaatgg gnnnnnnnnn nnnnnnnnnn nnnnnnnnnn nnnnnnnnnn nnnnnnnnnn
       61 nnnnnnnnnn nnnnnnnnnn nnnnnnnnnn nnnnnnnnnn nnnnnnnnnn nnnnnnnnnn
      121 nnnnnnnnnn nnnnncnnnn nnnnnnnnnn nnnnnnnnnn nnnnnnnnnn nnnnnnnnnn
      181 nnnnnnnnnn nnnnnnnnnn nnnnnnnnnn nnnnnnnnnn nnnnnnnann nnnnnnnnnn
      241 nnnnnnnnnn nnnnnnnnnn nnnnnnnnnn nnnnnnncct ttgacgttgg agtccacgtt
      301 ctttaatagt ggactcttgt tccaaactgg aacaacactc aaccctatct cggtctattc
      361 ttttgattta taagggattt tgccgatttc ggcctattgg ttaaaaaatg agctgattta
      421 acaaaaattt aacgcgaatt ttaacaaaat attaacgttt acaatttcag gtggcacttt
      481 tcggggaaat gtgcgcggaa cccctatttg tttatttttc taaatacatt caaatatgta
      541 tccgctcatg agacaataac cctgataaat gcttcaataa tattgaaaaa ggaagagtat
      601 gagtattcaa catttccgtg tcgcccttat tccctttttt gcggcatttt gccttcctgt
      661 ttttgctcac ccagaaacgc tggtgaaagt aaaagatgct gaagatcagt tgggtgcacg
      721 agtgggttac atcgaactgg atctcaacag cggtaagatc cttgagagtt ttcgccccga
      781 agaacgtttt ccaatgatga gcacttttaa agttctgcta tgtggcgcgg tattatcccg
      841 tattgacgcc gggcaagagc aactcggtcg ccgcatacac tattctcaga atgacttggt
      901 tgagtactca ccagtcacag aaaagcatct tacggatggc atgacagtaa gagaattatg
      961 cagtgctgcc ataaccatga gtgataacac tgcggccaac ttacttctga caacgatcgg
     1021 aggaccgaag gagctaaccg cttttttgca caacatgggg gatcatgtaa ctcgccttga
     1081 tcgttgggaa ccggagctga atgaagccat accaaacgac gagcgtgaca ccacgatgcc
     1141 tgcagcaatg gcaacaacgt tgcgcaaact attaactggc gaactactta ctctagcttc
     1201 ccggcaacaa ttaatagact ggatggaggc ggataaagtt gcaggaccac ttctgcgctc
     1261 ggcccttccg gctggctggt ttattgctga taaatctgga gccggtgagc gtgggtctcg
     1321 cggtatcatt gcagcactgg ggccagatgg taagccctcc cgtatcgtag ttatctacac
     1381 gacggggagt caggcaacta tggatgaacg aaatagacag atcgctgaga taggtgcctc
     1441 actgattaag cattggtaac tgtcagacca agtttactca tatatacttt agattgattt
     1501 aaaacttcat ttttaattta aaaggatcta ggtgaagatc ctttttgata atctcatgac
     1561 caaaatccct taacgtgagt tttcgttcca ctgagcgtca gaccccgtag aaaagatcaa
     1621 aggatcttct tgagatcctt tttttctgcg cgtaatctgc tgcttgcaaa caaaaaaacc
     1681 accgctacca gcggtggttt gtttgccgga tcaagagcta ccaactcttt ttccgaaggt
     1741 aactggcttc agcagagcgc agataccaaa tactgtcctt ctagtgtagc cgtagttagg
     1801 ccaccacttc aagaactctg tagcaccgcc tacatacctc gctctgctaa tcctgttacc
     1861 agtggctgct gccagtggcg ataagtcgtg tcttaccggg ttggactcaa gacgatagtt
     1921 accggataag gcgcagcggt cgggctgaac ggggggttcg tgcacacagc ccagcttgga
     1981 gcgaacgacc tacaccgaac tgagatacct acagcgtgag ctatgagaaa gcgccacgct
     2041 tcccgaaggg agaaaggcgg acaggtatcc ggtaagcggc agggtcggaa caggagagcg
     2101 cacgagggag cttccagggg gaaacgcctg gtatctttat agtcctgtcg ggtttcgcca
     2161 cctctgactt gagcgtcgat ttttgtgatg ctcgtcaggg gggcggagcc tatggaaaaa
     2221 cgccagcaac gcggcctttt tacggttcct ggccttttgc tggccttttg ctcacatgtt
     2281 ctttcctgcg ttatcccctg attctgtgga taaccgtatt accgcctttg agtgagctga
     2341 taccgctcgc cgcagccgaa cgaccgagcg cagcgagtca gtgagcgagg aagcggaaga
     2401 gcgcctgatg cggtattttc tccttacgca tctgtgcggt atttcacacc gcatatatgg
     2461 tgcactctca gtacaatctg ctctgatgcc gcatagttaa gccagtatac actccgctat
     2521 cgctacgtga ctgggtcatg gctgcgcccc gacacccgcc aacacccgct gacgcgccct
     2581 gacgggcttg tctgctcccg gcatccgctt acagacaagc tgtgaccgtc tccgggagct
     2641 gcatgtgtca gaggttttca ccgtcatcac cgaaacgcgc gaggcagctg cggtaaagct
     2701 catcagcgtg gtcgtgaagc gattcacaga tgtctgcctg ttcatccgcg tccagctcgt
     2761 tgagtttctc cagaagcgtt aatgtctggc ttctgataaa gcgggccatg ttaagggcgg
     2821 ttttttcctg tttggtcact gatgcctccg tgtaaggggg atttctgttc atgggggtaa
     2881 tgataccgat gaaacgagag aggatgctca cgatacgggt tactgatgat gaacatgccc
     2941 ggttactgga acgttgtgag ggtaaacaac tggcggtatg gatgcggcgg gaccagagaa
     3001 aaatcactca gggtcaatgc cagcgcttcg ttaatacaga tgtaggtgtt ccacagggta
     3061 gccagcagca tcctgcgatg cagatccgga acataatggt gcagggcgct gacttccgcg
     3121 tttccagact ttacgaaaca cggaaaccga agaccattca tgttgttgct caggtcgcag
     3181 acgttttgca gcagcagtcg cttcacgttc gctcgcgtat cggtgattca ttctgctaac
     3241 cagtaaggca accccgccag cctagccggg tcctcaacga caggagcacg atcatgcgca
     3301 cccgtggggc cgccatgccg gcgataatgg cctgcttctc gccgaaacgt ttggtggcgg
     3361 gaccagtgac gaaggcttga gcgagggcgt gcaagattcc gaataccgca agcgacaggc
     3421 cgatcatcgt cgcgctccag cgaaagcggt cctcgccgaa aatgacccag agcgctgccg
     3481 gcacctgtcc tacgagttgc atgataaaga agacagtcat aagtgcggcg acgatagtca
     3541 tgccccgcgc ccaccggaag gagctgactg ggttgaaggc tctcaagggc atcggtcgag
     3601 atcccggtgc ctaatgagtg agctaactta cattaattgc gttgcgctca ctgcccgctt
     3661 tccagtcggg aaacctgtcg tgccagctgc attaatgaat cggccaacgc gcggggagag
     3721 gcggtttgcg tattgggcgc cagggtggtt tttcttttca ccagtgagac gggcaacagc
     3781 tgattgccct tcaccgcctg gccctgagag agttgcagca agcggtccac gctggtttgc
     3841 cccagcaggc gaaaatcctg tttgatggtg gttaacggcg ggatataaca tgagctgtct
     3901 tcggtatcgt cgtatcccac taccgagata tccgcaccaa cgcgcagccc ggactcggta
     3961 atggcgcgca ttgcgcccag cgccatctga tcgttggcaa ccagcatcgc agtgggaacg
     4021 atgccctcat tcagcatttg catggtttgt tgaaaaccgg acatggcact ccagtcgcct
     4081 tcccgttccg ctatcggctg aatttgattg cgagtgagat atttatgcca gccagccaga
     4141 cgcagacgcg ccgagacaga acttaatggg cccgctaaca gcgcgatttg ctggtgaccc
     4201 aatgcgacca gatgctccac gcccagtcgc gtaccgtctt catgggagaa aataatactg
     4261 ttgatgggtg tctggtcaga gacatcaaga aataacgccg gaacattagt gcaggcagct
     4321 tccacagcaa tggcatcctg gtcatccagc ggatagttaa tgatcagccc actgacgcgt
     4381 tgcgcgagaa gattgtgcac cgccgcttta caggcttcga cgccgcttcg ttctaccatc
     4441 gacaccacca cgctggcacc cagttgatcg gcgcgagatt taatcgccgc gacaatttgc
     4501 gacggcgcgt gcagggccag actggaggtg gcaacgccaa tcagcaacga ctgtttgccc
     4561 gccagttgtt gtgccacgcg gttgggaatg taattcagct ccgccatcgc cgcttccact
     4621 ttttcccgcg ttttcgcaga aacgtggctg gcctggttca ccacgcggga aacggtctga
     4681 taagagacac cggcatactc tgcgacatcg tataacgtta ctggtttcac attcaccacc
     4741 ctgaattgac tctcttccgg gcgctatcat gccataccgc gaaaggtttt gcgccattcg
     4801 atggtgtccg ggatctcgac gctctccctt atgcgactcc tgcattagga agcagcccag
     4861 tagtaggttg aggccgttga gcaccgccgc cgcaaggaat ggtgcatgca aggagatggc
     4921 gcccaacagt cccccggcca cggggcctgc caccataccc acgccgaaac aagcgctcat
     4981 gagcccgaag tggcgagccc gatcttcccc atcggtgatg tcggcgatat aggcgccagc
     5041 aaccgcacct gtggcgccgg tgatgccggc cacgatgcgt ccggcgtaga ggatcgagat
     5101 ctcgatcccg cgaaattaat acgactcact ataggggaat tgtgagcgga taacaattcc
     5161 cctctagaaa taattttgtt taactttaag aaggagatat acatatgatc attatcatat
     5221 ggccgccccc tgcaagtaaa ggtgaagaac tgtttaccgg cgtggttccg attctggtgg
     5281 aactggatgg tgatgttaat ggccataaat tcagcgtgcg cggcgaaggt gaaggcgatg
     5341 ccaccaacgg taaactgacg ctgaaattta tctgcaccac gggtaaactg ccggtgccgt
     5401 ggccgaccct ggttaccacg ctgacgtatg gcgtgcagtg tttcagccgt tacccggatc
     5461 atatgaaacg ccacgatttc tttaaaagcg ccatgccgga aggttatgtt caggaacgta
     5521 ccatttcttt taaagatgat ggcacctaca aaacgcgcgc agaagtgaaa ttcgaaggtg
     5581 ataccctggt taaccgtatt gaactgaaag gcatcgattt caaagaagat ggtaacatcc
     5641 tgggccataa actggaatac aacttcaact ctcacaacgt gtacatcacc gcagataaac
     5701 agaaaaacgg tatcaaagcg aacttcaaaa tccgccataa tgtggaagat ggcagcgttc
     5761 agctggcgga tcactatcag cagaacaccc cgattggtga tggcccggtt ctgctgccgg
     5821 ataatcatta cctgagcacg cagtctgtgc tgagtaaaga tccgaacgaa aaacgtgatc
     5881 atatggtgct gctggaattt gttaccgcgg ccggtatcac gcacggcatg gatgaactgt
     5941 ataaactgca ccaccaccac caccactaat aagatccggc tgctaacaaa gcccgaaagg
     6001 aagctgagtt ggctgctgcc accgctgagc aataactagc ataacccctt ggggcctcta
     6061 aacgggtctt gaggggtttt ttgctgaaag gaggaactat atccggat
//
