# Supplementary material for: Effect of Translation-Enhancing Nascent SKIK Peptide on the Arrest Peptides Containing Consecutive Proline
Source: ACS Synth Biol. 2024 Nov 22;13(12):3908–16. doi: 10.1021/acssynbio.4c00221 (PMC11669330; doi:10.1021/acssynbio.4c00221)
Supplement: Supplementary file 2 — sb4c00221_si_002.zip [file sb4c00221_si_002.zip › supplemental_genbank_data_R2/pET22b-LLLL-(-6 aa)WPPP-sfGFP.gbk]

LOCUS       Exported                6108 bp ds-DNA     circular SYN 22-JUL-2024
DEFINITION  .
ACCESSION   .
VERSION     .
KEYWORDS    .
SOURCE      synthetic DNA construct
  ORGANISM  synthetic DNA construct
REFERENCE   1  (bases 1 to 6108)
  AUTHORS   .
  TITLE     Direct Submission
  JOURNAL   Exported Jul 22, 2024 from SnapGene 4.1.9
            http://www.snapgene.com
FEATURES             Location/Qualifiers
     source          1..6108
                     /organism="synthetic DNA construct"
                     /mol_type="other DNA"
                     /note="color: #ffffff"
     rep_origin      12..467
                     /label=f1 ori
                     /note="f1 bacteriophage origin of replication; arrow 
                     indicates direction of (+) strand synthesis"
                     /note="color: #ffff00"
                     /note="color: #ffff00"
     promoter        494..598
                     /gene="bla"
                     /label=AmpR promoter
                     /note="color: #ffffff"
                     /note="color: #ffffff; direction: RIGHT"
     CDS             599..1459
                     /codon_start=1
                     /gene="bla"
                     /product="beta-lactamase"
                     /label=AmpR
                     /note="confers resistance to ampicillin, carbenicillin, and
                     related antibiotics"
                     /note="This feature has 2 segments: 1: 604 .. 672 / #ccffcc
                     / signal sequence 2: 673 .. 1464 / #ccffcc Cleavage site 
                     after base 672"
                     /note="This feature has 2 segments:
                        1:  599 ..  667 / #993366
                        2:  668 .. 1459 / #993366"
                     /translation="MSIQHFRVALIPFFAAFCLPVFAHPETLVKVKDAEDQLGARVGYI
                     ELDLNSGKILESFRPEERFPMMSTFKVLLCGAVLSRIDAGQEQLGRRIHYSQNDLVEYS
                     PVTEKHLTDGMTVRELCSAAITMSDNTAANLLLTTIGGPKELTAFLHNMGDHVTRLDRW
                     EPELNEAIPNDERDTTMPAAMATTLRKLLTGELLTLASRQQLIDWMEADKVAGPLLRSA
                     LPAGWFIADKSGAGERGSRGIIAALGPDGKPSRIVVIYTTGSQATMDERNRQIAEIGAS
                     LIKHW"
     rep_origin      1630..2218
                     /label=ori
                     /note="high-copy-number ColE1/pMB1/pBR322/pUC origin of 
                     replication"
                     /note="color: #ffff00"
                     /note="color: #ffff00"
     misc_feature    2404..2546
                     /label=bom
                     /note="basis of mobility region from pBR322"
                     /note="color: #a6acb3"
                     /note="color: #a6acb3"
     CDS             complement(2648..2839)
                     /codon_start=1
                     /gene="rop"
                     /product="Rop protein, which maintains plasmids at low copy
                     number"
                     /label=rop
                     /note="color: #993366"
                     /note="color: #993366"
                     /translation="MTKQEKTALNMARFIRSQTLTLLEKLNELDADEQADICESLHDHA
                     DELYRSCLARFGDDGENL"
     CDS             complement(3648..4730)
                     /codon_start=1
                     /gene="lacI"
                     /product="lac repressor"
                     /label=lacI
                     /note="The lac repressor binds to the lac operator to 
                     inhibit transcription in E. coli. This inhibition can be 
                     relieved by adding lactose or 
                     isopropyl-beta-D-thiogalactopyranoside (IPTG)."
                     /note="color: #993366"
                     /note="color: #993366"
                     /translation="MKPVTLYDVAEYAGVSYQTVSRVVNQASHVSAKTREKVEAAMAEL
                     NYIPNRVAQQLAGKQSLLIGVATSSLALHAPSQIVAAIKSRADQLGASVVVSMVERSGV
                     EACKAAVHNLLAQRVSGLIINYPLDDQDAIAVEAACTNVPALFLDVSDQTPINSIIFSH
                     EDGTRLGVEHLVALGHQQIALLAGPLSSVSARLRLAGWHKYLTRNQIQPIAEREGDWSA
                     MSGFQQTMQMLNEGIVPTAMLVANDQMALGAMRAITESGLRVGADISVVGYDDTEDSSC
                     YIPPLTTIKQDFRLLGQTSVDRLLQLSQGQAVKGNQLLPVSLVKRKTTLAPNTQTASPR
                     ALADSLMQLARQVSRLESGQ"
     promoter        complement(4731..4808)
                     /gene="lacI"
                     /label=lacI promoter
                     /note="color: #ffffff; direction: LEFT"
                     /note="color: #ffffff; direction: LEFT"
     promoter        5117..5135
                     /label=T7 promoter
                     /note="promoter for bacteriophage T7 RNA polymerase"
                     /note="color: #ffffff"
                     /note="color: #ffffff; direction: RIGHT"
     protein_bind    5136..5160
                     /label=lac operator
                     /bound_moiety="lac repressor encoded by lacI"
                     /note="The lac repressor binds to the lac operator to 
                     inhibit transcription in E. coli. This inhibition can be 
                     relieved by adding lactose or 
                     isopropyl-beta-D-thiogalactopyranoside (IPTG)."
                     /note="color: #31849b"
                     /note="color: #31849b"
     RBS             5175..5197
                     /note="efficient ribosome binding site from bacteriophage 
                     T7 gene 10 (Olins and Rangwala, 1989)"
                     /note="color: #a6acb3"
                     /note="color: #a6acb3"
     CDS             5235..5945
                     /codon_start=1
                     /product="GFP variant that folds robustly even when fused 
                     to poorly folded proteins (Pedelacq et al., 2006)"
                     /label=superfolder GFP
                     /note="mammalian codon-optimized"
                     /note="color: #993366"
                     /note="color: #05fd14"
                     /translation="SKGEELFTGVVPILVELDGDVNGHKFSVRGEGEGDATNGKLTLKF
                     ICTTGKLPVPWPTLVTTLTYGVQCFSRYPDHMKRHDFFKSAMPEGYVQERTISFKDDGT
                     YKTRAEVKFEGDTLVNRIELKGIDFKEDGNILGHKLEYNFNSHNVYITADKQKNGIKAN
                     FKIRHNVEDGSVQLADHYQQNTPIGDGPVLLPDNHYLSTQSVLSKDPNEKRDHMVLLEF
                     VTAAGITHGMDELYK"
     CDS             5949..5966
                     /codon_start=1
                     /product="6xHis affinity tag"
                     /label=6xHis
                     /note="color: #993366"
                     /note="color: #cc99b2"
                     /translation="HHHHHH"
     terminator      6036..6083
                     /label=T7 terminator
                     /note="transcription terminator for bacteriophage T7 RNA 
                     polymerase"
                     /note="color: #ffffff"
                     /note="color: #ffffff; direction: RIGHT"
ORIGIN
        1 tggcgaatgg gnnnnnnnnn nnnnnnnnnn nnnnnnnnnn nnnnnnnnnn nnnnnnnnnn
       61 nnnnnnnnnn nnnnnnnnnn nnnnnnnnnn nnnnnnnnnn nnnnnnnnnn nnnnnnnnnn
      121 nnnnnnnnnn nnnnncnnnn nnnnnnnnnn nnnnnnnnnn nnnnnnnnnn nnnnnnnnnn
      181 nnnnnnnnnn nnnnnnnnnn nnnnnnnnnn nnnnnnnnnn nnnnnnnann nnnnnnnnnn
      241 nnnnnnnnnn nnnnnnnnnn nnnnnnnnnn nnnnnnncct ttgacgttgg agtccacgtt
      301 ctttaatagt ggactcttgt tccaaactgg aacaacactc aaccctatct cggtctattc
      361 ttttgattta taagggattt tgccgatttc ggcctattgg ttaaaaaatg agctgattta
      421 acaaaaattt aacgcgaatt ttaacaaaat attaacgttt acaatttcag gtggcacttt
      481 tcggggaaat gtgcgcggaa cccctatttg tttatttttc taaatacatt caaatatgta
      541 tccgctcatg agacaataac cctgataaat gcttcaataa tattgaaaaa ggaagagtat
      601 gagtattcaa catttccgtg tcgcccttat tccctttttt gcggcatttt gccttcctgt
      661 ttttgctcac ccagaaacgc tggtgaaagt aaaagatgct gaagatcagt tgggtgcacg
      721 agtgggttac atcgaactgg atctcaacag cggtaagatc cttgagagtt ttcgccccga
      781 agaacgtttt ccaatgatga gcacttttaa agttctgcta tgtggcgcgg tattatcccg
      841 tattgacgcc gggcaagagc aactcggtcg ccgcatacac tattctcaga atgacttggt
      901 tgagtactca ccagtcacag aaaagcatct tacggatggc atgacagtaa gagaattatg
      961 cagtgctgcc ataaccatga gtgataacac tgcggccaac ttacttctga caacgatcgg
     1021 aggaccgaag gagctaaccg cttttttgca caacatgggg gatcatgtaa ctcgccttga
     1081 tcgttgggaa ccggagctga atgaagccat accaaacgac gagcgtgaca ccacgatgcc
     1141 tgcagcaatg gcaacaacgt tgcgcaaact attaactggc gaactactta ctctagcttc
     1201 ccggcaacaa ttaatagact ggatggaggc ggataaagtt gcaggaccac ttctgcgctc
     1261 ggcccttccg gctggctggt ttattgctga taaatctgga gccggtgagc gtgggtctcg
     1321 cggtatcatt gcagcactgg ggccagatgg taagccctcc cgtatcgtag ttatctacac
     1381 gacggggagt caggcaacta tggatgaacg aaatagacag atcgctgaga taggtgcctc
     1441 actgattaag cattggtaac tgtcagacca agtttactca tatatacttt agattgattt
     1501 aaaacttcat ttttaattta aaaggatcta ggtgaagatc ctttttgata atctcatgac
     1561 caaaatccct taacgtgagt tttcgttcca ctgagcgtca gaccccgtag aaaagatcaa
     1621 aggatcttct tgagatcctt tttttctgcg cgtaatctgc tgcttgcaaa caaaaaaacc
     1681 accgctacca gcggtggttt gtttgccgga tcaagagcta ccaactcttt ttccgaaggt
     1741 aactggcttc agcagagcgc agataccaaa tactgtcctt ctagtgtagc cgtagttagg
     1801 ccaccacttc aagaactctg tagcaccgcc tacatacctc gctctgctaa tcctgttacc
     1861 agtggctgct gccagtggcg ataagtcgtg tcttaccggg ttggactcaa gacgatagtt
     1921 accggataag gcgcagcggt cgggctgaac ggggggttcg tgcacacagc ccagcttgga
     1981 gcgaacgacc tacaccgaac tgagatacct acagcgtgag ctatgagaaa gcgccacgct
     2041 tcccgaaggg agaaaggcgg acaggtatcc ggtaagcggc agggtcggaa caggagagcg
     2101 cacgagggag cttccagggg gaaacgcctg gtatctttat agtcctgtcg ggtttcgcca
     2161 cctctgactt gagcgtcgat ttttgtgatg ctcgtcaggg gggcggagcc tatggaaaaa
     2221 cgccagcaac gcggcctttt tacggttcct ggccttttgc tggccttttg ctcacatgtt
     2281 ctttcctgcg ttatcccctg attctgtgga taaccgtatt accgcctttg agtgagctga
     2341 taccgctcgc cgcagccgaa cgaccgagcg cagcgagtca gtgagcgagg aagcggaaga
     2401 gcgcctgatg cggtattttc tccttacgca tctgtgcggt atttcacacc gcatatatgg
     2461 tgcactctca gtacaatctg ctctgatgcc gcatagttaa gccagtatac actccgctat
     2521 cgctacgtga ctgggtcatg gctgcgcccc gacacccgcc aacacccgct gacgcgccct
     2581 gacgggcttg tctgctcccg gcatccgctt acagacaagc tgtgaccgtc tccgggagct
     2641 gcatgtgtca gaggttttca ccgtcatcac cgaaacgcgc gaggcagctg cggtaaagct
     2701 catcagcgtg gtcgtgaagc gattcacaga tgtctgcctg ttcatccgcg tccagctcgt
     2761 tgagtttctc cagaagcgtt aatgtctggc ttctgataaa gcgggccatg ttaagggcgg
     2821 ttttttcctg tttggtcact gatgcctccg tgtaaggggg atttctgttc atgggggtaa
     2881 tgataccgat gaaacgagag aggatgctca cgatacgggt tactgatgat gaacatgccc
     2941 ggttactgga acgttgtgag ggtaaacaac tggcggtatg gatgcggcgg gaccagagaa
     3001 aaatcactca gggtcaatgc cagcgcttcg ttaatacaga tgtaggtgtt ccacagggta
     3061 gccagcagca tcctgcgatg cagatccgga acataatggt gcagggcgct gacttccgcg
     3121 tttccagact ttacgaaaca cggaaaccga agaccattca tgttgttgct caggtcgcag
     3181 acgttttgca gcagcagtcg cttcacgttc gctcgcgtat cggtgattca ttctgctaac
     3241 cagtaaggca accccgccag cctagccggg tcctcaacga caggagcacg atcatgcgca
     3301 cccgtggggc cgccatgccg gcgataatgg cctgcttctc gccgaaacgt ttggtggcgg
     3361 gaccagtgac gaaggcttga gcgagggcgt gcaagattcc gaataccgca agcgacaggc
     3421 cgatcatcgt cgcgctccag cgaaagcggt cctcgccgaa aatgacccag agcgctgccg
     3481 gcacctgtcc tacgagttgc atgataaaga agacagtcat aagtgcggcg acgatagtca
     3541 tgccccgcgc ccaccggaag gagctgactg ggttgaaggc tctcaagggc atcggtcgag
     3601 atcccggtgc ctaatgagtg agctaactta cattaattgc gttgcgctca ctgcccgctt
     3661 tccagtcggg aaacctgtcg tgccagctgc attaatgaat cggccaacgc gcggggagag
     3721 gcggtttgcg tattgggcgc cagggtggtt tttcttttca ccagtgagac gggcaacagc
     3781 tgattgccct tcaccgcctg gccctgagag agttgcagca agcggtccac gctggtttgc
     3841 cccagcaggc gaaaatcctg tttgatggtg gttaacggcg ggatataaca tgagctgtct
     3901 tcggtatcgt cgtatcccac taccgagata tccgcaccaa cgcgcagccc ggactcggta
     3961 atggcgcgca ttgcgcccag cgccatctga tcgttggcaa ccagcatcgc agtgggaacg
     4021 atgccctcat tcagcatttg catggtttgt tgaaaaccgg acatggcact ccagtcgcct
     4081 tcccgttccg ctatcggctg aatttgattg cgagtgagat atttatgcca gccagccaga
     4141 cgcagacgcg ccgagacaga acttaatggg cccgctaaca gcgcgatttg ctggtgaccc
     4201 aatgcgacca gatgctccac gcccagtcgc gtaccgtctt catgggagaa aataatactg
     4261 ttgatgggtg tctggtcaga gacatcaaga aataacgccg gaacattagt gcaggcagct
     4321 tccacagcaa tggcatcctg gtcatccagc ggatagttaa tgatcagccc actgacgcgt
     4381 tgcgcgagaa gattgtgcac cgccgcttta caggcttcga cgccgcttcg ttctaccatc
     4441 gacaccacca cgctggcacc cagttgatcg gcgcgagatt taatcgccgc gacaatttgc
     4501 gacggcgcgt gcagggccag actggaggtg gcaacgccaa tcagcaacga ctgtttgccc
     4561 gccagttgtt gtgccacgcg gttgggaatg taattcagct ccgccatcgc cgcttccact
     4621 ttttcccgcg ttttcgcaga aacgtggctg gcctggttca ccacgcggga aacggtctga
     4681 taagagacac cggcatactc tgcgacatcg tataacgtta ctggtttcac attcaccacc
     4741 ctgaattgac tctcttccgg gcgctatcat gccataccgc gaaaggtttt gcgccattcg
     4801 atggtgtccg ggatctcgac gctctccctt atgcgactcc tgcattagga agcagcccag
     4861 tagtaggttg aggccgttga gcaccgccgc cgcaaggaat ggtgcatgca aggagatggc
     4921 gcccaacagt cccccggcca cggggcctgc caccataccc acgccgaaac aagcgctcat
     4981 gagcccgaag tggcgagccc gatcttcccc atcggtgatg tcggcgatat aggcgccagc
     5041 aaccgcacct gtggcgccgg tgatgccggc cacgatgcgt ccggcgtaga ggatcgagat
     5101 ctcgatcccg cgaaattaat acgactcact ataggggaat tgtgagcgga taacaattcc
     5161 cctctagaaa taattttgtt taactttaag aaggagatat acatatgctt ctcctactgt
     5221 ggccgccccc tgcaagtaaa ggtgaagaac tgtttaccgg cgtggttccg attctggtgg
     5281 aactggatgg tgatgttaat ggccataaat tcagcgtgcg cggcgaaggt gaaggcgatg
     5341 ccaccaacgg taaactgacg ctgaaattta tctgcaccac gggtaaactg ccggtgccgt
     5401 ggccgaccct ggttaccacg ctgacgtatg gcgtgcagtg tttcagccgt tacccggatc
     5461 atatgaaacg ccacgatttc tttaaaagcg ccatgccgga aggttatgtt caggaacgta
     5521 ccatttcttt taaagatgat ggcacctaca aaacgcgcgc agaagtgaaa ttcgaaggtg
     5581 ataccctggt taaccgtatt gaactgaaag gcatcgattt caaagaagat ggtaacatcc
     5641 tgggccataa actggaatac aacttcaact ctcacaacgt gtacatcacc gcagataaac
     5701 agaaaaacgg tatcaaagcg aacttcaaaa tccgccataa tgtggaagat ggcagcgttc
     5761 agctggcgga tcactatcag cagaacaccc cgattggtga tggcccggtt ctgctgccgg
     5821 ataatcatta cctgagcacg cagtctgtgc tgagtaaaga tccgaacgaa aaacgtgatc
     5881 atatggtgct gctggaattt gttaccgcgg ccggtatcac gcacggcatg gatgaactgt
     5941 ataaactgca ccaccaccac caccactaat aagatccggc tgctaacaaa gcccgaaagg
     6001 aagctgagtt ggctgctgcc accgctgagc aataactagc ataacccctt ggggcctcta
     6061 aacgggtctt gaggggtttt ttgctgaaag gaggaactat atccggat
//
