# Supplementary material for: Effect of Translation-Enhancing Nascent SKIK Peptide on the Arrest Peptides Containing Consecutive Proline
Source: ACS Synth Biol. 2024 Nov 22;13(12):3908–16. doi: 10.1021/acssynbio.4c00221 (PMC11669330; doi:10.1021/acssynbio.4c00221)
Supplement: Supplementary file 2 — sb4c00221_si_002.zip [file sb4c00221_si_002.zip › supplemental_genbank_data_R2/pET22b-secM-sfGFP.gbk]

LOCUS       Exported                6135 bp ds-DNA     circular SYN 22-JUL-2024
DEFINITION  .
ACCESSION   .
VERSION     .
KEYWORDS    .
SOURCE      synthetic DNA construct
  ORGANISM  synthetic DNA construct
REFERENCE   1  (bases 1 to 6135)
  AUTHORS   .
  TITLE     Direct Submission
  JOURNAL   Exported Jul 22, 2024 from SnapGene 4.1.9
            http://www.snapgene.com
FEATURES             Location/Qualifiers
     source          1..6135
                     /organism="synthetic DNA construct"
                     /mol_type="other DNA"
                     /note="color: #ffffff"
     rep_origin      12..467
                     /label=f1 ori
                     /note="f1 bacteriophage origin of replication; arrow 
                     indicates direction of (+) strand synthesis"
                     /note="color: #ffff00"
                     /note="color: #ffff00"
     promoter        494..598
                     /gene="bla"
                     /label=AmpR promoter
                     /note="color: #ffffff; direction: RIGHT"
                     /note="color: #ffffff"
     CDS             599..1459
                     /codon_start=1
                     /gene="bla"
                     /product="beta-lactamase"
                     /label=AmpR
                     /note="confers resistance to ampicillin, carbenicillin, and
                     related antibiotics"
                     /note="This feature has 2 segments: 1: 604 .. 672 / #ccffcc
                     / signal sequence 2: 673 .. 1464 / #ccffcc Cleavage site 
                     after base 672"
                     /note="This feature has 2 segments:
                        1:  599 ..  667 / #993366
                        2:  668 .. 1459 / #993366"
                     /translation="MSIQHFRVALIPFFAAFCLPVFAHPETLVKVKDAEDQLGARVGYI
                     ELDLNSGKILESFRPEERFPMMSTFKVLLCGAVLSRIDAGQEQLGRRIHYSQNDLVEYS
                     PVTEKHLTDGMTVRELCSAAITMSDNTAANLLLTTIGGPKELTAFLHNMGDHVTRLDRW
                     EPELNEAIPNDERDTTMPAAMATTLRKLLTGELLTLASRQQLIDWMEADKVAGPLLRSA
                     LPAGWFIADKSGAGERGSRGIIAALGPDGKPSRIVVIYTTGSQATMDERNRQIAEIGAS
                     LIKHW"
     rep_origin      1630..2218
                     /label=ori
                     /note="high-copy-number ColE1/pMB1/pBR322/pUC origin of 
                     replication"
                     /note="color: #ffff00"
                     /note="color: #ffff00"
     misc_feature    2404..2546
                     /label=bom
                     /note="basis of mobility region from pBR322"
                     /note="color: #a6acb3"
                     /note="color: #a6acb3"
     CDS             complement(2648..2839)
                     /codon_start=1
                     /gene="rop"
                     /product="Rop protein, which maintains plasmids at low copy
                     number"
                     /label=rop
                     /note="color: #993366"
                     /note="color: #993366"
                     /translation="MTKQEKTALNMARFIRSQTLTLLEKLNELDADEQADICESLHDHA
                     DELYRSCLARFGDDGENL"
     CDS             complement(3648..4730)
                     /codon_start=1
                     /gene="lacI"
                     /product="lac repressor"
                     /label=lacI
                     /note="The lac repressor binds to the lac operator to 
                     inhibit transcription in E. coli. This inhibition can be 
                     relieved by adding lactose or 
                     isopropyl-beta-D-thiogalactopyranoside (IPTG)."
                     /note="color: #993366"
                     /note="color: #993366"
                     /translation="MKPVTLYDVAEYAGVSYQTVSRVVNQASHVSAKTREKVEAAMAEL
                     NYIPNRVAQQLAGKQSLLIGVATSSLALHAPSQIVAAIKSRADQLGASVVVSMVERSGV
                     EACKAAVHNLLAQRVSGLIINYPLDDQDAIAVEAACTNVPALFLDVSDQTPINSIIFSH
                     EDGTRLGVEHLVALGHQQIALLAGPLSSVSARLRLAGWHKYLTRNQIQPIAEREGDWSA
                     MSGFQQTMQMLNEGIVPTAMLVANDQMALGAMRAITESGLRVGADISVVGYDDTEDSSC
                     YIPPLTTIKQDFRLLGQTSVDRLLQLSQGQAVKGNQLLPVSLVKRKTTLAPNTQTASPR
                     ALADSLMQLARQVSRLESGQ"
     promoter        complement(4731..4808)
                     /gene="lacI"
                     /label=lacI promoter
                     /note="color: #ffffff; direction: LEFT"
                     /note="color: #ffffff; direction: LEFT"
     promoter        5117..5135
                     /label=T7 promoter
                     /note="promoter for bacteriophage T7 RNA polymerase"
                     /note="color: #ffffff; direction: RIGHT"
                     /note="color: #ffffff"
     protein_bind    5136..5160
                     /label=lac operator
                     /bound_moiety="lac repressor encoded by lacI"
                     /note="The lac repressor binds to the lac operator to 
                     inhibit transcription in E. coli. This inhibition can be 
                     relieved by adding lactose or 
                     isopropyl-beta-D-thiogalactopyranoside (IPTG)."
                     /note="color: #31849b"
                     /note="color: #31849b"
     RBS             5175..5197
                     /note="efficient ribosome binding site from bacteriophage 
                     T7 gene 10 (Olins and Rangwala, 1989)"
                     /note="color: #a6acb3"
                     /note="color: #a6acb3"
     misc_feature    5208..5258
                     /label=SecM AP
                     /note="color: #333300"
                     /note="color: #a6acb3"
     CDS             5259..5972
                     /codon_start=1
                     /product="GFP variant that folds robustly even when fused 
                     to poorly folded proteins (Pedelacq et al., 2006)"
                     /label=superfolder GFP
                     /note="mammalian codon-optimized"
                     /note="color: #05fd14"
                     /note="color: #993366"
                     /translation="ASKGEELFTGVVPILVELDGDVNGHKFSVRGEGEGDATNGKLTLK
                     FICTTGKLPVPWPTLVTTLTYGVQCFSRYPDHMKRHDFFKSAMPEGYVQERTISFKDDG
                     TYKTRAEVKFEGDTLVNRIELKGIDFKEDGNILGHKLEYNFNSHNVYITADKQKNGIKA
                     NFKIRHNVEDGSVQLADHYQQNTPIGDGPVLLPDNHYLSTQSVLSKDPNEKRDHMVLLE
                     FVTAAGITHGMDELYK"
     CDS             5976..5993
                     /codon_start=1
                     /product="6xHis affinity tag"
                     /label=6xHis
                     /note="color: #cc99b2"
                     /note="color: #993366"
                     /translation="HHHHHH"
     terminator      6063..6110
                     /label=T7 terminator
                     /note="transcription terminator for bacteriophage T7 RNA 
                     polymerase"
                     /note="color: #ffffff; direction: RIGHT"
                     /note="color: #ffffff"
ORIGIN
        1 tggcgaatgg gnnnnnnnnn nnnnnnnnnn nnnnnnnnnn nnnnnnnnnn nnnnnnnnnn
       61 nnnnnnnnnn nnnnnnnnnn nnnnnnnnnn nnnnnnnnnn nnnnnnnnnn nnnnnnnnnn
      121 nnnnnnnnnn nnnnncnnnn nnnnnnnnnn nnnnnnnnnn nnnnnnnnnn nnnnnnnnnn
      181 nnnnnnnnnn nnnnnnnnnn nnnnnnnnnn nnnnnnnnnn nnnnnnnann nnnnnnnnnn
      241 nnnnnnnnnn nnnnnnnnnn nnnnnnnnnn nnnnnnncct ttgacgttgg agtccacgtt
      301 ctttaatagt ggactcttgt tccaaactgg aacaacactc aaccctatct cggtctattc
      361 ttttgattta taagggattt tgccgatttc ggcctattgg ttaaaaaatg agctgattta
      421 acaaaaattt aacgcgaatt ttaacaaaat attaacgttt acaatttcag gtggcacttt
      481 tcggggaaat gtgcgcggaa cccctatttg tttatttttc taaatacatt caaatatgta
      541 tccgctcatg agacaataac cctgataaat gcttcaataa tattgaaaaa ggaagagtat
      601 gagtattcaa catttccgtg tcgcccttat tccctttttt gcggcatttt gccttcctgt
      661 ttttgctcac ccagaaacgc tggtgaaagt aaaagatgct gaagatcagt tgggtgcacg
      721 agtgggttac atcgaactgg atctcaacag cggtaagatc cttgagagtt ttcgccccga
      781 agaacgtttt ccaatgatga gcacttttaa agttctgcta tgtggcgcgg tattatcccg
      841 tattgacgcc gggcaagagc aactcggtcg ccgcatacac tattctcaga atgacttggt
      901 tgagtactca ccagtcacag aaaagcatct tacggatggc atgacagtaa gagaattatg
      961 cagtgctgcc ataaccatga gtgataacac tgcggccaac ttacttctga caacgatcgg
     1021 aggaccgaag gagctaaccg cttttttgca caacatgggg gatcatgtaa ctcgccttga
     1081 tcgttgggaa ccggagctga atgaagccat accaaacgac gagcgtgaca ccacgatgcc
     1141 tgcagcaatg gcaacaacgt tgcgcaaact attaactggc gaactactta ctctagcttc
     1201 ccggcaacaa ttaatagact ggatggaggc ggataaagtt gcaggaccac ttctgcgctc
     1261 ggcccttccg gctggctggt ttattgctga taaatctgga gccggtgagc gtgggtctcg
     1321 cggtatcatt gcagcactgg ggccagatgg taagccctcc cgtatcgtag ttatctacac
     1381 gacggggagt caggcaacta tggatgaacg aaatagacag atcgctgaga taggtgcctc
     1441 actgattaag cattggtaac tgtcagacca agtttactca tatatacttt agattgattt
     1501 aaaacttcat ttttaattta aaaggatcta ggtgaagatc ctttttgata atctcatgac
     1561 caaaatccct taacgtgagt tttcgttcca ctgagcgtca gaccccgtag aaaagatcaa
     1621 aggatcttct tgagatcctt tttttctgcg cgtaatctgc tgcttgcaaa caaaaaaacc
     1681 accgctacca gcggtggttt gtttgccgga tcaagagcta ccaactcttt ttccgaaggt
     1741 aactggcttc agcagagcgc agataccaaa tactgtcctt ctagtgtagc cgtagttagg
     1801 ccaccacttc aagaactctg tagcaccgcc tacatacctc gctctgctaa tcctgttacc
     1861 agtggctgct gccagtggcg ataagtcgtg tcttaccggg ttggactcaa gacgatagtt
     1921 accggataag gcgcagcggt cgggctgaac ggggggttcg tgcacacagc ccagcttgga
     1981 gcgaacgacc tacaccgaac tgagatacct acagcgtgag ctatgagaaa gcgccacgct
     2041 tcccgaaggg agaaaggcgg acaggtatcc ggtaagcggc agggtcggaa caggagagcg
     2101 cacgagggag cttccagggg gaaacgcctg gtatctttat agtcctgtcg ggtttcgcca
     2161 cctctgactt gagcgtcgat ttttgtgatg ctcgtcaggg gggcggagcc tatggaaaaa
     2221 cgccagcaac gcggcctttt tacggttcct ggccttttgc tggccttttg ctcacatgtt
     2281 ctttcctgcg ttatcccctg attctgtgga taaccgtatt accgcctttg agtgagctga
     2341 taccgctcgc cgcagccgaa cgaccgagcg cagcgagtca gtgagcgagg aagcggaaga
     2401 gcgcctgatg cggtattttc tccttacgca tctgtgcggt atttcacacc gcatatatgg
     2461 tgcactctca gtacaatctg ctctgatgcc gcatagttaa gccagtatac actccgctat
     2521 cgctacgtga ctgggtcatg gctgcgcccc gacacccgcc aacacccgct gacgcgccct
     2581 gacgggcttg tctgctcccg gcatccgctt acagacaagc tgtgaccgtc tccgggagct
     2641 gcatgtgtca gaggttttca ccgtcatcac cgaaacgcgc gaggcagctg cggtaaagct
     2701 catcagcgtg gtcgtgaagc gattcacaga tgtctgcctg ttcatccgcg tccagctcgt
     2761 tgagtttctc cagaagcgtt aatgtctggc ttctgataaa gcgggccatg ttaagggcgg
     2821 ttttttcctg tttggtcact gatgcctccg tgtaaggggg atttctgttc atgggggtaa
     2881 tgataccgat gaaacgagag aggatgctca cgatacgggt tactgatgat gaacatgccc
     2941 ggttactgga acgttgtgag ggtaaacaac tggcggtatg gatgcggcgg gaccagagaa
     3001 aaatcactca gggtcaatgc cagcgcttcg ttaatacaga tgtaggtgtt ccacagggta
     3061 gccagcagca tcctgcgatg cagatccgga acataatggt gcagggcgct gacttccgcg
     3121 tttccagact ttacgaaaca cggaaaccga agaccattca tgttgttgct caggtcgcag
     3181 acgttttgca gcagcagtcg cttcacgttc gctcgcgtat cggtgattca ttctgctaac
     3241 cagtaaggca accccgccag cctagccggg tcctcaacga caggagcacg atcatgcgca
     3301 cccgtggggc cgccatgccg gcgataatgg cctgcttctc gccgaaacgt ttggtggcgg
     3361 gaccagtgac gaaggcttga gcgagggcgt gcaagattcc gaataccgca agcgacaggc
     3421 cgatcatcgt cgcgctccag cgaaagcggt cctcgccgaa aatgacccag agcgctgccg
     3481 gcacctgtcc tacgagttgc atgataaaga agacagtcat aagtgcggcg acgatagtca
     3541 tgccccgcgc ccaccggaag gagctgactg ggttgaaggc tctcaagggc atcggtcgag
     3601 atcccggtgc ctaatgagtg agctaactta cattaattgc gttgcgctca ctgcccgctt
     3661 tccagtcggg aaacctgtcg tgccagctgc attaatgaat cggccaacgc gcggggagag
     3721 gcggtttgcg tattgggcgc cagggtggtt tttcttttca ccagtgagac gggcaacagc
     3781 tgattgccct tcaccgcctg gccctgagag agttgcagca agcggtccac gctggtttgc
     3841 cccagcaggc gaaaatcctg tttgatggtg gttaacggcg ggatataaca tgagctgtct
     3901 tcggtatcgt cgtatcccac taccgagata tccgcaccaa cgcgcagccc ggactcggta
     3961 atggcgcgca ttgcgcccag cgccatctga tcgttggcaa ccagcatcgc agtgggaacg
     4021 atgccctcat tcagcatttg catggtttgt tgaaaaccgg acatggcact ccagtcgcct
     4081 tcccgttccg ctatcggctg aatttgattg cgagtgagat atttatgcca gccagccaga
     4141 cgcagacgcg ccgagacaga acttaatggg cccgctaaca gcgcgatttg ctggtgaccc
     4201 aatgcgacca gatgctccac gcccagtcgc gtaccgtctt catgggagaa aataatactg
     4261 ttgatgggtg tctggtcaga gacatcaaga aataacgccg gaacattagt gcaggcagct
     4321 tccacagcaa tggcatcctg gtcatccagc ggatagttaa tgatcagccc actgacgcgt
     4381 tgcgcgagaa gattgtgcac cgccgcttta caggcttcga cgccgcttcg ttctaccatc
     4441 gacaccacca cgctggcacc cagttgatcg gcgcgagatt taatcgccgc gacaatttgc
     4501 gacggcgcgt gcagggccag actggaggtg gcaacgccaa tcagcaacga ctgtttgccc
     4561 gccagttgtt gtgccacgcg gttgggaatg taattcagct ccgccatcgc cgcttccact
     4621 ttttcccgcg ttttcgcaga aacgtggctg gcctggttca ccacgcggga aacggtctga
     4681 taagagacac cggcatactc tgcgacatcg tataacgtta ctggtttcac attcaccacc
     4741 ctgaattgac tctcttccgg gcgctatcat gccataccgc gaaaggtttt gcgccattcg
     4801 atggtgtccg ggatctcgac gctctccctt atgcgactcc tgcattagga agcagcccag
     4861 tagtaggttg aggccgttga gcaccgccgc cgcaaggaat ggtgcatgca aggagatggc
     4921 gcccaacagt cccccggcca cggggcctgc caccataccc acgccgaaac aagcgctcat
     4981 gagcccgaag tggcgagccc gatcttcccc atcggtgatg tcggcgatat aggcgccagc
     5041 aaccgcacct gtggcgccgg tgatgccggc cacgatgcgt ccggcgtaga ggatcgagat
     5101 ctcgatcccg cgaaattaat acgactcact ataggggaat tgtgagcgga taacaattcc
     5161 cctctagaaa taattttgtt taactttaag aaggagatat acatatgttc agcacgcccg
     5221 tctggataag ccaggcgcaa ggcatccgtg ctggccctgc aagtaaaggt gaagaactgt
     5281 ttaccggcgt ggttccgatt ctggtggaac tggatggtga tgttaatggc cataaattca
     5341 gcgtgcgcgg cgaaggtgaa ggcgatgcca ccaacggtaa actgacgctg aaatttatct
     5401 gcaccacggg taaactgccg gtgccgtggc cgaccctggt taccacgctg acgtatggcg
     5461 tgcagtgttt cagccgttac ccggatcata tgaaacgcca cgatttcttt aaaagcgcca
     5521 tgccggaagg ttatgttcag gaacgtacca tttcttttaa agatgatggc acctacaaaa
     5581 cgcgcgcaga agtgaaattc gaaggtgata ccctggttaa ccgtattgaa ctgaaaggca
     5641 tcgatttcaa agaagatggt aacatcctgg gccataaact ggaatacaac ttcaactctc
     5701 acaacgtgta catcaccgca gataaacaga aaaacggtat caaagcgaac ttcaaaatcc
     5761 gccataatgt ggaagatggc agcgttcagc tggcggatca ctatcagcag aacaccccga
     5821 ttggtgatgg cccggttctg ctgccggata atcattacct gagcacgcag tctgtgctga
     5881 gtaaagatcc gaacgaaaaa cgtgatcata tggtgctgct ggaatttgtt accgcggccg
     5941 gtatcacgca cggcatggat gaactgtata aactgcacca ccaccaccac cactaataag
     6001 atccggctgc taacaaagcc cgaaaggaag ctgagttggc tgctgccacc gctgagcaat
     6061 aactagcata accccttggg gcctctaaac gggtcttgag gggttttttg ctgaaaggag
     6121 gaactatatc cggat
//
