# Supplementary material for: Effect of Translation-Enhancing Nascent SKIK Peptide on the Arrest Peptides Containing Consecutive Proline
Source: ACS Synth Biol. 2024 Nov 22;13(12):3908–16. doi: 10.1021/acssynbio.4c00221 (PMC11669330; doi:10.1021/acssynbio.4c00221)
Supplement: Supplementary file 2 — sb4c00221_si_002.zip [file sb4c00221_si_002.zip › supplemental_genbank_data_R2/pET22b-sfGFP.gbk]

LOCUS       Exported                6084 bp ds-DNA     circular SYN 22-JUL-2024
DEFINITION  .
ACCESSION   .
VERSION     .
KEYWORDS    .
SOURCE      synthetic DNA construct
  ORGANISM  synthetic DNA construct
REFERENCE   1  (bases 1 to 6084)
  AUTHORS   .
  TITLE     Direct Submission
  JOURNAL   Exported Jul 22, 2024 from SnapGene 4.1.9
            http://www.snapgene.com
FEATURES             Location/Qualifiers
     source          1..6084
                     /organism="synthetic DNA construct"
                     /mol_type="other DNA"
                     /note="color: #ffffff"
                     /note="color: #ffffff"
     rep_origin      12..467
                     /label=f1 ori
                     /note="f1 bacteriophage origin of replication; arrow 
                     indicates direction of (+) strand synthesis"
                     /note="color: #ffff00"
                     /note="color: #ffff00"
     promoter        494..598
                     /gene="bla"
                     /label=AmpR promoter
                     /note="color: #ffffff; direction: RIGHT"
                     /note="color: #ffffff"
     CDS             599..1459
                     /codon_start=1
                     /gene="bla"
                     /product="beta-lactamase"
                     /label=AmpR
                     /note="confers resistance to ampicillin, carbenicillin, and
                     related antibiotics"
                     /note="This feature has 2 segments: 1: 604 .. 672 / #ccffcc
                     / signal sequence 2: 673 .. 1464 / #ccffcc Cleavage site 
                     after base 672"
                     /note="This feature has 2 segments:
                        1:  599 ..  667 / #993366
                        2:  668 .. 1459 / #993366"
                     /translation="MSIQHFRVALIPFFAAFCLPVFAHPETLVKVKDAEDQLGARVGYI
                     ELDLNSGKILESFRPEERFPMMSTFKVLLCGAVLSRIDAGQEQLGRRIHYSQNDLVEYS
                     PVTEKHLTDGMTVRELCSAAITMSDNTAANLLLTTIGGPKELTAFLHNMGDHVTRLDRW
                     EPELNEAIPNDERDTTMPAAMATTLRKLLTGELLTLASRQQLIDWMEADKVAGPLLRSA
                     LPAGWFIADKSGAGERGSRGIIAALGPDGKPSRIVVIYTTGSQATMDERNRQIAEIGAS
                     LIKHW"
     rep_origin      1630..2218
                     /label=ori
                     /note="high-copy-number ColE1/pMB1/pBR322/pUC origin of 
                     replication"
                     /note="color: #ffff00"
                     /note="color: #ffff00"
     misc_feature    2404..2546
                     /label=bom
                     /note="basis of mobility region from pBR322"
                     /note="color: #a6acb3"
                     /note="color: #a6acb3"
     CDS             complement(2648..2839)
                     /codon_start=1
                     /gene="rop"
                     /product="Rop protein, which maintains plasmids at low copy
                     number"
                     /label=rop
                     /note="color: #993366"
                     /note="color: #993366"
                     /translation="MTKQEKTALNMARFIRSQTLTLLEKLNELDADEQADICESLHDHA
                     DELYRSCLARFGDDGENL"
     CDS             complement(3648..4730)
                     /codon_start=1
                     /gene="lacI"
                     /product="lac repressor"
                     /label=lacI
                     /note="The lac repressor binds to the lac operator to 
                     inhibit transcription in E. coli. This inhibition can be 
                     relieved by adding lactose or 
                     isopropyl-beta-D-thiogalactopyranoside (IPTG)."
                     /note="color: #993366"
                     /note="color: #993366"
                     /translation="MKPVTLYDVAEYAGVSYQTVSRVVNQASHVSAKTREKVEAAMAEL
                     NYIPNRVAQQLAGKQSLLIGVATSSLALHAPSQIVAAIKSRADQLGASVVVSMVERSGV
                     EACKAAVHNLLAQRVSGLIINYPLDDQDAIAVEAACTNVPALFLDVSDQTPINSIIFSH
                     EDGTRLGVEHLVALGHQQIALLAGPLSSVSARLRLAGWHKYLTRNQIQPIAEREGDWSA
                     MSGFQQTMQMLNEGIVPTAMLVANDQMALGAMRAITESGLRVGADISVVGYDDTEDSSC
                     YIPPLTTIKQDFRLLGQTSVDRLLQLSQGQAVKGNQLLPVSLVKRKTTLAPNTQTASPR
                     ALADSLMQLARQVSRLESGQ"
     promoter        complement(4731..4808)
                     /gene="lacI"
                     /label=lacI promoter
                     /note="color: #ffffff; direction: LEFT"
                     /note="color: #ffffff; direction: LEFT"
     promoter        5117..5135
                     /label=T7 promoter
                     /note="promoter for bacteriophage T7 RNA polymerase"
                     /note="color: #ffffff; direction: RIGHT"
                     /note="color: #ffffff"
     protein_bind    5136..5160
                     /label=lac operator
                     /bound_moiety="lac repressor encoded by lacI"
                     /note="The lac repressor binds to the lac operator to 
                     inhibit transcription in E. coli. This inhibition can be 
                     relieved by adding lactose or 
                     isopropyl-beta-D-thiogalactopyranoside (IPTG)."
                     /note="color: #31849b"
                     /note="color: #31849b"
     RBS             5175..5197
                     /note="efficient ribosome binding site from bacteriophage 
                     T7 gene 10 (Olins and Rangwala, 1989)"
                     /note="color: #a6acb3"
                     /note="color: #a6acb3"
     CDS             5205..5921
                     /codon_start=1
                     /product="GFP variant that folds robustly even when fused 
                     to poorly folded proteins (Pedelacq et al., 2006)"
                     /label=superfolder GFP
                     /note="mammalian codon-optimized"
                     /note="This feature has 3 segments: 1: 5210 .. 5212 / 
                     #05fd14 2: 5213 .. 5215 / #05fd14 / 1a 3: 5216 .. 5926 / 
                     #05fd14"
                     /note="This feature has 3 segments:
                        1: 5205 .. 5207 / #993366
                        2: 5208 .. 5210 / #993366
                        3: 5211 .. 5921 / #993366"
                     /translation="MASKGEELFTGVVPILVELDGDVNGHKFSVRGEGEGDATNGKLTL
                     KFICTTGKLPVPWPTLVTTLTYGVQCFSRYPDHMKRHDFFKSAMPEGYVQERTISFKDD
                     GTYKTRAEVKFEGDTLVNRIELKGIDFKEDGNILGHKLEYNFNSHNVYITADKQKNGIK
                     ANFKIRHNVEDGSVQLADHYQQNTPIGDGPVLLPDNHYLSTQSVLSKDPNEKRDHMVLL
                     EFVTAAGITHGMDELYK"
     CDS             5925..5942
                     /codon_start=1
                     /product="6xHis affinity tag"
                     /label=6xHis
                     /note="color: #cc99b2"
                     /note="color: #993366"
                     /translation="HHHHHH"
     terminator      6012..6059
                     /label=T7 terminator
                     /note="transcription terminator for bacteriophage T7 RNA 
                     polymerase"
                     /note="color: #ffffff"
                     /note="color: #ffffff"
ORIGIN
        1 tggcgaatgg gnnnnnnnnn nnnnnnnnnn nnnnnnnnnn nnnnnnnnnn nnnnnnnnnn
       61 nnnnnnnnnn nnnnnnnnnn nnnnnnnnnn nnnnnnnnnn nnnnnnnnnn nnnnnnnnnn
      121 nnnnnnnnnn nnnnncnnnn nnnnnnnnnn nnnnnnnnnn nnnnnnnnnn nnnnnnnnnn
      181 nnnnnnnnnn nnnnnnnnnn nnnnnnnnnn nnnnnnnnnn nnnnnnnann nnnnnnnnnn
      241 nnnnnnnnnn nnnnnnnnnn nnnnnnnnnn nnnnnnncct ttgacgttgg agtccacgtt
      301 ctttaatagt ggactcttgt tccaaactgg aacaacactc aaccctatct cggtctattc
      361 ttttgattta taagggattt tgccgatttc ggcctattgg ttaaaaaatg agctgattta
      421 acaaaaattt aacgcgaatt ttaacaaaat attaacgttt acaatttcag gtggcacttt
      481 tcggggaaat gtgcgcggaa cccctatttg tttatttttc taaatacatt caaatatgta
      541 tccgctcatg agacaataac cctgataaat gcttcaataa tattgaaaaa ggaagagtat
      601 gagtattcaa catttccgtg tcgcccttat tccctttttt gcggcatttt gccttcctgt
      661 ttttgctcac ccagaaacgc tggtgaaagt aaaagatgct gaagatcagt tgggtgcacg
      721 agtgggttac atcgaactgg atctcaacag cggtaagatc cttgagagtt ttcgccccga
      781 agaacgtttt ccaatgatga gcacttttaa agttctgcta tgtggcgcgg tattatcccg
      841 tattgacgcc gggcaagagc aactcggtcg ccgcatacac tattctcaga atgacttggt
      901 tgagtactca ccagtcacag aaaagcatct tacggatggc atgacagtaa gagaattatg
      961 cagtgctgcc ataaccatga gtgataacac tgcggccaac ttacttctga caacgatcgg
     1021 aggaccgaag gagctaaccg cttttttgca caacatgggg gatcatgtaa ctcgccttga
     1081 tcgttgggaa ccggagctga atgaagccat accaaacgac gagcgtgaca ccacgatgcc
     1141 tgcagcaatg gcaacaacgt tgcgcaaact attaactggc gaactactta ctctagcttc
     1201 ccggcaacaa ttaatagact ggatggaggc ggataaagtt gcaggaccac ttctgcgctc
     1261 ggcccttccg gctggctggt ttattgctga taaatctgga gccggtgagc gtgggtctcg
     1321 cggtatcatt gcagcactgg ggccagatgg taagccctcc cgtatcgtag ttatctacac
     1381 gacggggagt caggcaacta tggatgaacg aaatagacag atcgctgaga taggtgcctc
     1441 actgattaag cattggtaac tgtcagacca agtttactca tatatacttt agattgattt
     1501 aaaacttcat ttttaattta aaaggatcta ggtgaagatc ctttttgata atctcatgac
     1561 caaaatccct taacgtgagt tttcgttcca ctgagcgtca gaccccgtag aaaagatcaa
     1621 aggatcttct tgagatcctt tttttctgcg cgtaatctgc tgcttgcaaa caaaaaaacc
     1681 accgctacca gcggtggttt gtttgccgga tcaagagcta ccaactcttt ttccgaaggt
     1741 aactggcttc agcagagcgc agataccaaa tactgtcctt ctagtgtagc cgtagttagg
     1801 ccaccacttc aagaactctg tagcaccgcc tacatacctc gctctgctaa tcctgttacc
     1861 agtggctgct gccagtggcg ataagtcgtg tcttaccggg ttggactcaa gacgatagtt
     1921 accggataag gcgcagcggt cgggctgaac ggggggttcg tgcacacagc ccagcttgga
     1981 gcgaacgacc tacaccgaac tgagatacct acagcgtgag ctatgagaaa gcgccacgct
     2041 tcccgaaggg agaaaggcgg acaggtatcc ggtaagcggc agggtcggaa caggagagcg
     2101 cacgagggag cttccagggg gaaacgcctg gtatctttat agtcctgtcg ggtttcgcca
     2161 cctctgactt gagcgtcgat ttttgtgatg ctcgtcaggg gggcggagcc tatggaaaaa
     2221 cgccagcaac gcggcctttt tacggttcct ggccttttgc tggccttttg ctcacatgtt
     2281 ctttcctgcg ttatcccctg attctgtgga taaccgtatt accgcctttg agtgagctga
     2341 taccgctcgc cgcagccgaa cgaccgagcg cagcgagtca gtgagcgagg aagcggaaga
     2401 gcgcctgatg cggtattttc tccttacgca tctgtgcggt atttcacacc gcatatatgg
     2461 tgcactctca gtacaatctg ctctgatgcc gcatagttaa gccagtatac actccgctat
     2521 cgctacgtga ctgggtcatg gctgcgcccc gacacccgcc aacacccgct gacgcgccct
     2581 gacgggcttg tctgctcccg gcatccgctt acagacaagc tgtgaccgtc tccgggagct
     2641 gcatgtgtca gaggttttca ccgtcatcac cgaaacgcgc gaggcagctg cggtaaagct
     2701 catcagcgtg gtcgtgaagc gattcacaga tgtctgcctg ttcatccgcg tccagctcgt
     2761 tgagtttctc cagaagcgtt aatgtctggc ttctgataaa gcgggccatg ttaagggcgg
     2821 ttttttcctg tttggtcact gatgcctccg tgtaaggggg atttctgttc atgggggtaa
     2881 tgataccgat gaaacgagag aggatgctca cgatacgggt tactgatgat gaacatgccc
     2941 ggttactgga acgttgtgag ggtaaacaac tggcggtatg gatgcggcgg gaccagagaa
     3001 aaatcactca gggtcaatgc cagcgcttcg ttaatacaga tgtaggtgtt ccacagggta
     3061 gccagcagca tcctgcgatg cagatccgga acataatggt gcagggcgct gacttccgcg
     3121 tttccagact ttacgaaaca cggaaaccga agaccattca tgttgttgct caggtcgcag
     3181 acgttttgca gcagcagtcg cttcacgttc gctcgcgtat cggtgattca ttctgctaac
     3241 cagtaaggca accccgccag cctagccggg tcctcaacga caggagcacg atcatgcgca
     3301 cccgtggggc cgccatgccg gcgataatgg cctgcttctc gccgaaacgt ttggtggcgg
     3361 gaccagtgac gaaggcttga gcgagggcgt gcaagattcc gaataccgca agcgacaggc
     3421 cgatcatcgt cgcgctccag cgaaagcggt cctcgccgaa aatgacccag agcgctgccg
     3481 gcacctgtcc tacgagttgc atgataaaga agacagtcat aagtgcggcg acgatagtca
     3541 tgccccgcgc ccaccggaag gagctgactg ggttgaaggc tctcaagggc atcggtcgag
     3601 atcccggtgc ctaatgagtg agctaactta cattaattgc gttgcgctca ctgcccgctt
     3661 tccagtcggg aaacctgtcg tgccagctgc attaatgaat cggccaacgc gcggggagag
     3721 gcggtttgcg tattgggcgc cagggtggtt tttcttttca ccagtgagac gggcaacagc
     3781 tgattgccct tcaccgcctg gccctgagag agttgcagca agcggtccac gctggtttgc
     3841 cccagcaggc gaaaatcctg tttgatggtg gttaacggcg ggatataaca tgagctgtct
     3901 tcggtatcgt cgtatcccac taccgagata tccgcaccaa cgcgcagccc ggactcggta
     3961 atggcgcgca ttgcgcccag cgccatctga tcgttggcaa ccagcatcgc agtgggaacg
     4021 atgccctcat tcagcatttg catggtttgt tgaaaaccgg acatggcact ccagtcgcct
     4081 tcccgttccg ctatcggctg aatttgattg cgagtgagat atttatgcca gccagccaga
     4141 cgcagacgcg ccgagacaga acttaatggg cccgctaaca gcgcgatttg ctggtgaccc
     4201 aatgcgacca gatgctccac gcccagtcgc gtaccgtctt catgggagaa aataatactg
     4261 ttgatgggtg tctggtcaga gacatcaaga aataacgccg gaacattagt gcaggcagct
     4321 tccacagcaa tggcatcctg gtcatccagc ggatagttaa tgatcagccc actgacgcgt
     4381 tgcgcgagaa gattgtgcac cgccgcttta caggcttcga cgccgcttcg ttctaccatc
     4441 gacaccacca cgctggcacc cagttgatcg gcgcgagatt taatcgccgc gacaatttgc
     4501 gacggcgcgt gcagggccag actggaggtg gcaacgccaa tcagcaacga ctgtttgccc
     4561 gccagttgtt gtgccacgcg gttgggaatg taattcagct ccgccatcgc cgcttccact
     4621 ttttcccgcg ttttcgcaga aacgtggctg gcctggttca ccacgcggga aacggtctga
     4681 taagagacac cggcatactc tgcgacatcg tataacgtta ctggtttcac attcaccacc
     4741 ctgaattgac tctcttccgg gcgctatcat gccataccgc gaaaggtttt gcgccattcg
     4801 atggtgtccg ggatctcgac gctctccctt atgcgactcc tgcattagga agcagcccag
     4861 tagtaggttg aggccgttga gcaccgccgc cgcaaggaat ggtgcatgca aggagatggc
     4921 gcccaacagt cccccggcca cggggcctgc caccataccc acgccgaaac aagcgctcat
     4981 gagcccgaag tggcgagccc gatcttcccc atcggtgatg tcggcgatat aggcgccagc
     5041 aaccgcacct gtggcgccgg tgatgccggc cacgatgcgt ccggcgtaga ggatcgagat
     5101 ctcgatcccg cgaaattaat acgactcact ataggggaat tgtgagcgga taacaattcc
     5161 cctctagaaa taattttgtt taactttaag aaggagatat acatatggca agtaaaggtg
     5221 aagaactgtt taccggcgtg gttccgattc tggtggaact ggatggtgat gttaatggcc
     5281 ataaattcag cgtgcgcggc gaaggtgaag gcgatgccac caacggtaaa ctgacgctga
     5341 aatttatctg caccacgggt aaactgccgg tgccgtggcc gaccctggtt accacgctga
     5401 cgtatggcgt gcagtgtttc agccgttacc cggatcatat gaaacgccac gatttcttta
     5461 aaagcgccat gccggaaggt tatgttcagg aacgtaccat ttcttttaaa gatgatggca
     5521 cctacaaaac gcgcgcagaa gtgaaattcg aaggtgatac cctggttaac cgtattgaac
     5581 tgaaaggcat cgatttcaaa gaagatggta acatcctggg ccataaactg gaatacaact
     5641 tcaactctca caacgtgtac atcaccgcag ataaacagaa aaacggtatc aaagcgaact
     5701 tcaaaatccg ccataatgtg gaagatggca gcgttcagct ggcggatcac tatcagcaga
     5761 acaccccgat tggtgatggc ccggttctgc tgccggataa tcattacctg agcacgcagt
     5821 ctgtgctgag taaagatccg aacgaaaaac gtgatcatat ggtgctgctg gaatttgtta
     5881 ccgcggccgg tatcacgcac ggcatggatg aactgtataa actgcaccac caccaccacc
     5941 actaataaga tccggctgct aacaaagccc gaaaggaagc tgagttggct gctgccaccg
     6001 ctgagcaata actagcataa ccccttgggg cctctaaacg ggtcttgagg ggttttttgc
     6061 tgaaaggagg aactatatcc ggat
//
