# Supplementary material for: Effect of Translation-Enhancing Nascent SKIK Peptide on the Arrest Peptides Containing Consecutive Proline
Source: ACS Synth Biol. 2024 Nov 22;13(12):3908–16. doi: 10.1021/acssynbio.4c00221 (PMC11669330; doi:10.1021/acssynbio.4c00221)
Supplement: Supplementary file 2 — sb4c00221_si_002.zip [file sb4c00221_si_002.zip › supplemental_genbank_data_R2/pET22b-SKIK-(+0 aa)WPPP-sfGFP.gbk]

LOCUS       Exported                6126 bp ds-DNA     circular SYN 22-JUL-2024
DEFINITION  .
ACCESSION   .
VERSION     .
KEYWORDS    .
SOURCE      synthetic DNA construct
  ORGANISM  synthetic DNA construct
REFERENCE   1  (bases 1 to 6126)
  AUTHORS   .
  TITLE     Direct Submission
  JOURNAL   Exported Jul 22, 2024 from SnapGene 4.1.9
            http://www.snapgene.com
FEATURES             Location/Qualifiers
     source          1..6126
                     /organism="synthetic DNA construct"
                     /mol_type="other DNA"
                     /note="color: #ffffff"
     rep_origin      12..467
                     /label=f1 ori
                     /note="f1 bacteriophage origin of replication; arrow 
                     indicates direction of (+) strand synthesis"
                     /note="color: #ffff00"
                     /note="color: #ffff00"
     promoter        494..598
                     /gene="bla"
                     /label=AmpR promoter
                     /note="color: #ffffff; direction: RIGHT"
                     /note="color: #ffffff"
     CDS             599..1459
                     /codon_start=1
                     /gene="bla"
                     /product="beta-lactamase"
                     /label=AmpR
                     /note="confers resistance to ampicillin, carbenicillin, and
                     related antibiotics"
                     /note="This feature has 2 segments: 1: 604 .. 672 / #ccffcc
                     / signal sequence 2: 673 .. 1464 / #ccffcc Cleavage site 
                     after base 672"
                     /note="This feature has 2 segments:
                        1:  599 ..  667 / #993366
                        2:  668 .. 1459 / #993366"
                     /translation="MSIQHFRVALIPFFAAFCLPVFAHPETLVKVKDAEDQLGARVGYI
                     ELDLNSGKILESFRPEERFPMMSTFKVLLCGAVLSRIDAGQEQLGRRIHYSQNDLVEYS
                     PVTEKHLTDGMTVRELCSAAITMSDNTAANLLLTTIGGPKELTAFLHNMGDHVTRLDRW
                     EPELNEAIPNDERDTTMPAAMATTLRKLLTGELLTLASRQQLIDWMEADKVAGPLLRSA
                     LPAGWFIADKSGAGERGSRGIIAALGPDGKPSRIVVIYTTGSQATMDERNRQIAEIGAS
                     LIKHW"
     rep_origin      1630..2218
                     /label=ori
                     /note="high-copy-number ColE1/pMB1/pBR322/pUC origin of 
                     replication"
                     /note="color: #ffff00"
                     /note="color: #ffff00"
     misc_feature    2404..2546
                     /label=bom
                     /note="basis of mobility region from pBR322"
                     /note="color: #a6acb3"
                     /note="color: #a6acb3"
     CDS             complement(2648..2839)
                     /codon_start=1
                     /gene="rop"
                     /product="Rop protein, which maintains plasmids at low copy
                     number"
                     /label=rop
                     /note="color: #993366"
                     /note="color: #993366"
                     /translation="MTKQEKTALNMARFIRSQTLTLLEKLNELDADEQADICESLHDHA
                     DELYRSCLARFGDDGENL"
     CDS             complement(3648..4730)
                     /codon_start=1
                     /gene="lacI"
                     /product="lac repressor"
                     /label=lacI
                     /note="The lac repressor binds to the lac operator to 
                     inhibit transcription in E. coli. This inhibition can be 
                     relieved by adding lactose or 
                     isopropyl-beta-D-thiogalactopyranoside (IPTG)."
                     /note="color: #993366"
                     /note="color: #993366"
                     /translation="MKPVTLYDVAEYAGVSYQTVSRVVNQASHVSAKTREKVEAAMAEL
                     NYIPNRVAQQLAGKQSLLIGVATSSLALHAPSQIVAAIKSRADQLGASVVVSMVERSGV
                     EACKAAVHNLLAQRVSGLIINYPLDDQDAIAVEAACTNVPALFLDVSDQTPINSIIFSH
                     EDGTRLGVEHLVALGHQQIALLAGPLSSVSARLRLAGWHKYLTRNQIQPIAEREGDWSA
                     MSGFQQTMQMLNEGIVPTAMLVANDQMALGAMRAITESGLRVGADISVVGYDDTEDSSC
                     YIPPLTTIKQDFRLLGQTSVDRLLQLSQGQAVKGNQLLPVSLVKRKTTLAPNTQTASPR
                     ALADSLMQLARQVSRLESGQ"
     promoter        complement(4731..4808)
                     /gene="lacI"
                     /label=lacI promoter
                     /note="color: #ffffff; direction: LEFT"
                     /note="color: #ffffff; direction: LEFT"
     promoter        5117..5135
                     /label=T7 promoter
                     /note="promoter for bacteriophage T7 RNA polymerase"
                     /note="color: #ffffff; direction: RIGHT"
                     /note="color: #ffffff"
     protein_bind    5136..5160
                     /label=lac operator
                     /bound_moiety="lac repressor encoded by lacI"
                     /note="The lac repressor binds to the lac operator to 
                     inhibit transcription in E. coli. This inhibition can be 
                     relieved by adding lactose or 
                     isopropyl-beta-D-thiogalactopyranoside (IPTG)."
                     /note="color: #31849b"
                     /note="color: #31849b"
     RBS             5175..5197
                     /note="efficient ribosome binding site from bacteriophage 
                     T7 gene 10 (Olins and Rangwala, 1989)"
                     /note="color: #a6acb3"
                     /note="color: #a6acb3"
     CDS             5253..5963
                     /codon_start=1
                     /product="GFP variant that folds robustly even when fused 
                     to poorly folded proteins (Pedelacq et al., 2006)"
                     /label=superfolder GFP
                     /note="mammalian codon-optimized"
                     /note="color: #05fd14"
                     /note="color: #993366"
                     /translation="SKGEELFTGVVPILVELDGDVNGHKFSVRGEGEGDATNGKLTLKF
                     ICTTGKLPVPWPTLVTTLTYGVQCFSRYPDHMKRHDFFKSAMPEGYVQERTISFKDDGT
                     YKTRAEVKFEGDTLVNRIELKGIDFKEDGNILGHKLEYNFNSHNVYITADKQKNGIKAN
                     FKIRHNVEDGSVQLADHYQQNTPIGDGPVLLPDNHYLSTQSVLSKDPNEKRDHMVLLEF
                     VTAAGITHGMDELYK"
     CDS             5967..5984
                     /codon_start=1
                     /product="6xHis affinity tag"
                     /label=6xHis
                     /note="color: #cc99b2"
                     /note="color: #993366"
                     /translation="HHHHHH"
     terminator      6054..6101
                     /label=T7 terminator
                     /note="transcription terminator for bacteriophage T7 RNA 
                     polymerase"
                     /note="color: #ffffff; direction: RIGHT"
                     /note="color: #ffffff"
ORIGIN
        1 tggcgaatgg gnnnnnnnnn nnnnnnnnnn nnnnnnnnnn nnnnnnnnnn nnnnnnnnnn
       61 nnnnnnnnnn nnnnnnnnnn nnnnnnnnnn nnnnnnnnnn nnnnnnnnnn nnnnnnnnnn
      121 nnnnnnnnnn nnnnncnnnn nnnnnnnnnn nnnnnnnnnn nnnnnnnnnn nnnnnnnnnn
      181 nnnnnnnnnn nnnnnnnnnn nnnnnnnnnn nnnnnnnnnn nnnnnnnann nnnnnnnnnn
      241 nnnnnnnnnn nnnnnnnnnn nnnnnnnnnn nnnnnnncct ttgacgttgg agtccacgtt
      301 ctttaatagt ggactcttgt tccaaactgg aacaacactc aaccctatct cggtctattc
      361 ttttgattta taagggattt tgccgatttc ggcctattgg ttaaaaaatg agctgattta
      421 acaaaaattt aacgcgaatt ttaacaaaat attaacgttt acaatttcag gtggcacttt
      481 tcggggaaat gtgcgcggaa cccctatttg tttatttttc taaatacatt caaatatgta
      541 tccgctcatg agacaataac cctgataaat gcttcaataa tattgaaaaa ggaagagtat
      601 gagtattcaa catttccgtg tcgcccttat tccctttttt gcggcatttt gccttcctgt
      661 ttttgctcac ccagaaacgc tggtgaaagt aaaagatgct gaagatcagt tgggtgcacg
      721 agtgggttac atcgaactgg atctcaacag cggtaagatc cttgagagtt ttcgccccga
      781 agaacgtttt ccaatgatga gcacttttaa agttctgcta tgtggcgcgg tattatcccg
      841 tattgacgcc gggcaagagc aactcggtcg ccgcatacac tattctcaga atgacttggt
      901 tgagtactca ccagtcacag aaaagcatct tacggatggc atgacagtaa gagaattatg
      961 cagtgctgcc ataaccatga gtgataacac tgcggccaac ttacttctga caacgatcgg
     1021 aggaccgaag gagctaaccg cttttttgca caacatgggg gatcatgtaa ctcgccttga
     1081 tcgttgggaa ccggagctga atgaagccat accaaacgac gagcgtgaca ccacgatgcc
     1141 tgcagcaatg gcaacaacgt tgcgcaaact attaactggc gaactactta ctctagcttc
     1201 ccggcaacaa ttaatagact ggatggaggc ggataaagtt gcaggaccac ttctgcgctc
     1261 ggcccttccg gctggctggt ttattgctga taaatctgga gccggtgagc gtgggtctcg
     1321 cggtatcatt gcagcactgg ggccagatgg taagccctcc cgtatcgtag ttatctacac
     1381 gacggggagt caggcaacta tggatgaacg aaatagacag atcgctgaga taggtgcctc
     1441 actgattaag cattggtaac tgtcagacca agtttactca tatatacttt agattgattt
     1501 aaaacttcat ttttaattta aaaggatcta ggtgaagatc ctttttgata atctcatgac
     1561 caaaatccct taacgtgagt tttcgttcca ctgagcgtca gaccccgtag aaaagatcaa
     1621 aggatcttct tgagatcctt tttttctgcg cgtaatctgc tgcttgcaaa caaaaaaacc
     1681 accgctacca gcggtggttt gtttgccgga tcaagagcta ccaactcttt ttccgaaggt
     1741 aactggcttc agcagagcgc agataccaaa tactgtcctt ctagtgtagc cgtagttagg
     1801 ccaccacttc aagaactctg tagcaccgcc tacatacctc gctctgctaa tcctgttacc
     1861 agtggctgct gccagtggcg ataagtcgtg tcttaccggg ttggactcaa gacgatagtt
     1921 accggataag gcgcagcggt cgggctgaac ggggggttcg tgcacacagc ccagcttgga
     1981 gcgaacgacc tacaccgaac tgagatacct acagcgtgag ctatgagaaa gcgccacgct
     2041 tcccgaaggg agaaaggcgg acaggtatcc ggtaagcggc agggtcggaa caggagagcg
     2101 cacgagggag cttccagggg gaaacgcctg gtatctttat agtcctgtcg ggtttcgcca
     2161 cctctgactt gagcgtcgat ttttgtgatg ctcgtcaggg gggcggagcc tatggaaaaa
     2221 cgccagcaac gcggcctttt tacggttcct ggccttttgc tggccttttg ctcacatgtt
     2281 ctttcctgcg ttatcccctg attctgtgga taaccgtatt accgcctttg agtgagctga
     2341 taccgctcgc cgcagccgaa cgaccgagcg cagcgagtca gtgagcgagg aagcggaaga
     2401 gcgcctgatg cggtattttc tccttacgca tctgtgcggt atttcacacc gcatatatgg
     2461 tgcactctca gtacaatctg ctctgatgcc gcatagttaa gccagtatac actccgctat
     2521 cgctacgtga ctgggtcatg gctgcgcccc gacacccgcc aacacccgct gacgcgccct
     2581 gacgggcttg tctgctcccg gcatccgctt acagacaagc tgtgaccgtc tccgggagct
     2641 gcatgtgtca gaggttttca ccgtcatcac cgaaacgcgc gaggcagctg cggtaaagct
     2701 catcagcgtg gtcgtgaagc gattcacaga tgtctgcctg ttcatccgcg tccagctcgt
     2761 tgagtttctc cagaagcgtt aatgtctggc ttctgataaa gcgggccatg ttaagggcgg
     2821 ttttttcctg tttggtcact gatgcctccg tgtaaggggg atttctgttc atgggggtaa
     2881 tgataccgat gaaacgagag aggatgctca cgatacgggt tactgatgat gaacatgccc
     2941 ggttactgga acgttgtgag ggtaaacaac tggcggtatg gatgcggcgg gaccagagaa
     3001 aaatcactca gggtcaatgc cagcgcttcg ttaatacaga tgtaggtgtt ccacagggta
     3061 gccagcagca tcctgcgatg cagatccgga acataatggt gcagggcgct gacttccgcg
     3121 tttccagact ttacgaaaca cggaaaccga agaccattca tgttgttgct caggtcgcag
     3181 acgttttgca gcagcagtcg cttcacgttc gctcgcgtat cggtgattca ttctgctaac
     3241 cagtaaggca accccgccag cctagccggg tcctcaacga caggagcacg atcatgcgca
     3301 cccgtggggc cgccatgccg gcgataatgg cctgcttctc gccgaaacgt ttggtggcgg
     3361 gaccagtgac gaaggcttga gcgagggcgt gcaagattcc gaataccgca agcgacaggc
     3421 cgatcatcgt cgcgctccag cgaaagcggt cctcgccgaa aatgacccag agcgctgccg
     3481 gcacctgtcc tacgagttgc atgataaaga agacagtcat aagtgcggcg acgatagtca
     3541 tgccccgcgc ccaccggaag gagctgactg ggttgaaggc tctcaagggc atcggtcgag
     3601 atcccggtgc ctaatgagtg agctaactta cattaattgc gttgcgctca ctgcccgctt
     3661 tccagtcggg aaacctgtcg tgccagctgc attaatgaat cggccaacgc gcggggagag
     3721 gcggtttgcg tattgggcgc cagggtggtt tttcttttca ccagtgagac gggcaacagc
     3781 tgattgccct tcaccgcctg gccctgagag agttgcagca agcggtccac gctggtttgc
     3841 cccagcaggc gaaaatcctg tttgatggtg gttaacggcg ggatataaca tgagctgtct
     3901 tcggtatcgt cgtatcccac taccgagata tccgcaccaa cgcgcagccc ggactcggta
     3961 atggcgcgca ttgcgcccag cgccatctga tcgttggcaa ccagcatcgc agtgggaacg
     4021 atgccctcat tcagcatttg catggtttgt tgaaaaccgg acatggcact ccagtcgcct
     4081 tcccgttccg ctatcggctg aatttgattg cgagtgagat atttatgcca gccagccaga
     4141 cgcagacgcg ccgagacaga acttaatggg cccgctaaca gcgcgatttg ctggtgaccc
     4201 aatgcgacca gatgctccac gcccagtcgc gtaccgtctt catgggagaa aataatactg
     4261 ttgatgggtg tctggtcaga gacatcaaga aataacgccg gaacattagt gcaggcagct
     4321 tccacagcaa tggcatcctg gtcatccagc ggatagttaa tgatcagccc actgacgcgt
     4381 tgcgcgagaa gattgtgcac cgccgcttta caggcttcga cgccgcttcg ttctaccatc
     4441 gacaccacca cgctggcacc cagttgatcg gcgcgagatt taatcgccgc gacaatttgc
     4501 gacggcgcgt gcagggccag actggaggtg gcaacgccaa tcagcaacga ctgtttgccc
     4561 gccagttgtt gtgccacgcg gttgggaatg taattcagct ccgccatcgc cgcttccact
     4621 ttttcccgcg ttttcgcaga aacgtggctg gcctggttca ccacgcggga aacggtctga
     4681 taagagacac cggcatactc tgcgacatcg tataacgtta ctggtttcac attcaccacc
     4741 ctgaattgac tctcttccgg gcgctatcat gccataccgc gaaaggtttt gcgccattcg
     4801 atggtgtccg ggatctcgac gctctccctt atgcgactcc tgcattagga agcagcccag
     4861 tagtaggttg aggccgttga gcaccgccgc cgcaaggaat ggtgcatgca aggagatggc
     4921 gcccaacagt cccccggcca cggggcctgc caccataccc acgccgaaac aagcgctcat
     4981 gagcccgaag tggcgagccc gatcttcccc atcggtgatg tcggcgatat aggcgccagc
     5041 aaccgcacct gtggcgccgg tgatgccggc cacgatgcgt ccggcgtaga ggatcgagat
     5101 ctcgatcccg cgaaattaat acgactcact ataggggaat tgtgagcgga taacaattcc
     5161 cctctagaaa taattttgtt taactttaag aaggagatat acatatgtct aaaataaaat
     5221 tccagaagta cgggatttgg ccgccccctg caagtaaagg tgaagaactg tttaccggcg
     5281 tggttccgat tctggtggaa ctggatggtg atgttaatgg ccataaattc agcgtgcgcg
     5341 gcgaaggtga aggcgatgcc accaacggta aactgacgct gaaatttatc tgcaccacgg
     5401 gtaaactgcc ggtgccgtgg ccgaccctgg ttaccacgct gacgtatggc gtgcagtgtt
     5461 tcagccgtta cccggatcat atgaaacgcc acgatttctt taaaagcgcc atgccggaag
     5521 gttatgttca ggaacgtacc atttctttta aagatgatgg cacctacaaa acgcgcgcag
     5581 aagtgaaatt cgaaggtgat accctggtta accgtattga actgaaaggc atcgatttca
     5641 aagaagatgg taacatcctg ggccataaac tggaatacaa cttcaactct cacaacgtgt
     5701 acatcaccgc agataaacag aaaaacggta tcaaagcgaa cttcaaaatc cgccataatg
     5761 tggaagatgg cagcgttcag ctggcggatc actatcagca gaacaccccg attggtgatg
     5821 gcccggttct gctgccggat aatcattacc tgagcacgca gtctgtgctg agtaaagatc
     5881 cgaacgaaaa acgtgatcat atggtgctgc tggaatttgt taccgcggcc ggtatcacgc
     5941 acggcatgga tgaactgtat aaactgcacc accaccacca ccactaataa gatccggctg
     6001 ctaacaaagc ccgaaaggaa gctgagttgg ctgctgccac cgctgagcaa taactagcat
     6061 aaccccttgg ggcctctaaa cgggtcttga ggggtttttt gctgaaagga ggaactatat
     6121 ccggat
//
