# Supplementary material for: Effect of Translation-Enhancing Nascent SKIK Peptide on the Arrest Peptides Containing Consecutive Proline
Source: ACS Synth Biol. 2024 Nov 22;13(12):3908–16. doi: 10.1021/acssynbio.4c00221 (PMC11669330; doi:10.1021/acssynbio.4c00221)
Supplement: Supplementary file 2 — sb4c00221_si_002.zip [file sb4c00221_si_002.zip › supplemental_genbank_data_R2/pET22b-SKIK-(+1 aa)WPPP-sfGFP.gbk]

LOCUS       Exported                6129 bp ds-DNA     circular SYN 22-JUL-2024
DEFINITION  .
ACCESSION   .
VERSION     .
KEYWORDS    .
SOURCE      synthetic DNA construct
  ORGANISM  synthetic DNA construct
REFERENCE   1  (bases 1 to 6129)
  AUTHORS   .
  TITLE     Direct Submission
  JOURNAL   Exported Jul 22, 2024 from SnapGene 4.1.9
            http://www.snapgene.com
FEATURES             Location/Qualifiers
     source          1..6129
                     /organism="synthetic DNA construct"
                     /mol_type="other DNA"
                     /note="color: #ffffff"
     rep_origin      12..467
                     /label=f1 ori
                     /note="f1 bacteriophage origin of replication; arrow 
                     indicates direction of (+) strand synthesis"
                     /note="color: #ffff00"
                     /note="color: #ffff00"
     promoter        494..598
                     /gene="bla"
                     /label=AmpR promoter
                     /note="color: #ffffff; direction: RIGHT"
                     /note="color: #ffffff"
     CDS             599..1459
                     /codon_start=1
                     /gene="bla"
                     /product="beta-lactamase"
                     /label=AmpR
                     /note="confers resistance to ampicillin, carbenicillin, and
                     related antibiotics"
                     /note="This feature has 2 segments: 1: 604 .. 672 / #ccffcc
                     / signal sequence 2: 673 .. 1464 / #ccffcc Cleavage site 
                     after base 672"
                     /note="This feature has 2 segments:
                        1:  599 ..  667 / #993366
                        2:  668 .. 1459 / #993366"
                     /translation="MSIQHFRVALIPFFAAFCLPVFAHPETLVKVKDAEDQLGARVGYI
                     ELDLNSGKILESFRPEERFPMMSTFKVLLCGAVLSRIDAGQEQLGRRIHYSQNDLVEYS
                     PVTEKHLTDGMTVRELCSAAITMSDNTAANLLLTTIGGPKELTAFLHNMGDHVTRLDRW
                     EPELNEAIPNDERDTTMPAAMATTLRKLLTGELLTLASRQQLIDWMEADKVAGPLLRSA
                     LPAGWFIADKSGAGERGSRGIIAALGPDGKPSRIVVIYTTGSQATMDERNRQIAEIGAS
                     LIKHW"
     rep_origin      1630..2218
                     /label=ori
                     /note="high-copy-number ColE1/pMB1/pBR322/pUC origin of 
                     replication"
                     /note="color: #ffff00"
                     /note="color: #ffff00"
     misc_feature    2404..2546
                     /label=bom
                     /note="basis of mobility region from pBR322"
                     /note="color: #a6acb3"
                     /note="color: #a6acb3"
     CDS             complement(2648..2839)
                     /codon_start=1
                     /gene="rop"
                     /product="Rop protein, which maintains plasmids at low copy
                     number"
                     /label=rop
                     /note="color: #993366"
                     /note="color: #993366"
                     /translation="MTKQEKTALNMARFIRSQTLTLLEKLNELDADEQADICESLHDHA
                     DELYRSCLARFGDDGENL"
     CDS             complement(3648..4730)
                     /codon_start=1
                     /gene="lacI"
                     /product="lac repressor"
                     /label=lacI
                     /note="The lac repressor binds to the lac operator to 
                     inhibit transcription in E. coli. This inhibition can be 
                     relieved by adding lactose or 
                     isopropyl-beta-D-thiogalactopyranoside (IPTG)."
                     /note="color: #993366"
                     /note="color: #993366"
                     /translation="MKPVTLYDVAEYAGVSYQTVSRVVNQASHVSAKTREKVEAAMAEL
                     NYIPNRVAQQLAGKQSLLIGVATSSLALHAPSQIVAAIKSRADQLGASVVVSMVERSGV
                     EACKAAVHNLLAQRVSGLIINYPLDDQDAIAVEAACTNVPALFLDVSDQTPINSIIFSH
                     EDGTRLGVEHLVALGHQQIALLAGPLSSVSARLRLAGWHKYLTRNQIQPIAEREGDWSA
                     MSGFQQTMQMLNEGIVPTAMLVANDQMALGAMRAITESGLRVGADISVVGYDDTEDSSC
                     YIPPLTTIKQDFRLLGQTSVDRLLQLSQGQAVKGNQLLPVSLVKRKTTLAPNTQTASPR
                     ALADSLMQLARQVSRLESGQ"
     promoter        complement(4731..4808)
                     /gene="lacI"
                     /label=lacI promoter
                     /note="color: #ffffff; direction: LEFT"
                     /note="color: #ffffff; direction: LEFT"
     promoter        5117..5135
                     /label=T7 promoter
                     /note="promoter for bacteriophage T7 RNA polymerase"
                     /note="color: #ffffff; direction: RIGHT"
                     /note="color: #ffffff"
     protein_bind    5136..5160
                     /label=lac operator
                     /bound_moiety="lac repressor encoded by lacI"
                     /note="The lac repressor binds to the lac operator to 
                     inhibit transcription in E. coli. This inhibition can be 
                     relieved by adding lactose or 
                     isopropyl-beta-D-thiogalactopyranoside (IPTG)."
                     /note="color: #31849b"
                     /note="color: #31849b"
     RBS             5175..5197
                     /note="efficient ribosome binding site from bacteriophage 
                     T7 gene 10 (Olins and Rangwala, 1989)"
                     /note="color: #a6acb3"
                     /note="color: #a6acb3"
     CDS             5256..5966
                     /codon_start=1
                     /product="GFP variant that folds robustly even when fused 
                     to poorly folded proteins (Pedelacq et al., 2006)"
                     /label=superfolder GFP
                     /note="mammalian codon-optimized"
                     /note="color: #05fd14"
                     /note="color: #993366"
                     /translation="SKGEELFTGVVPILVELDGDVNGHKFSVRGEGEGDATNGKLTLKF
                     ICTTGKLPVPWPTLVTTLTYGVQCFSRYPDHMKRHDFFKSAMPEGYVQERTISFKDDGT
                     YKTRAEVKFEGDTLVNRIELKGIDFKEDGNILGHKLEYNFNSHNVYITADKQKNGIKAN
                     FKIRHNVEDGSVQLADHYQQNTPIGDGPVLLPDNHYLSTQSVLSKDPNEKRDHMVLLEF
                     VTAAGITHGMDELYK"
     CDS             5970..5987
                     /codon_start=1
                     /product="6xHis affinity tag"
                     /label=6xHis
                     /note="color: #cc99b2"
                     /note="color: #993366"
                     /translation="HHHHHH"
     terminator      6057..6104
                     /label=T7 terminator
                     /note="transcription terminator for bacteriophage T7 RNA 
                     polymerase"
                     /note="color: #ffffff; direction: RIGHT"
                     /note="color: #ffffff"
ORIGIN
        1 tggcgaatgg gnnnnnnnnn nnnnnnnnnn nnnnnnnnnn nnnnnnnnnn nnnnnnnnnn
       61 nnnnnnnnnn nnnnnnnnnn nnnnnnnnnn nnnnnnnnnn nnnnnnnnnn nnnnnnnnnn
      121 nnnnnnnnnn nnnnncnnnn nnnnnnnnnn nnnnnnnnnn nnnnnnnnnn nnnnnnnnnn
      181 nnnnnnnnnn nnnnnnnnnn nnnnnnnnnn nnnnnnnnnn nnnnnnnann nnnnnnnnnn
      241 nnnnnnnnnn nnnnnnnnnn nnnnnnnnnn nnnnnnncct ttgacgttgg agtccacgtt
      301 ctttaatagt ggactcttgt tccaaactgg aacaacactc aaccctatct cggtctattc
      361 ttttgattta taagggattt tgccgatttc ggcctattgg ttaaaaaatg agctgattta
      421 acaaaaattt aacgcgaatt ttaacaaaat attaacgttt acaatttcag gtggcacttt
      481 tcggggaaat gtgcgcggaa cccctatttg tttatttttc taaatacatt caaatatgta
      541 tccgctcatg agacaataac cctgataaat gcttcaataa tattgaaaaa ggaagagtat
      601 gagtattcaa catttccgtg tcgcccttat tccctttttt gcggcatttt gccttcctgt
      661 ttttgctcac ccagaaacgc tggtgaaagt aaaagatgct gaagatcagt tgggtgcacg
      721 agtgggttac atcgaactgg atctcaacag cggtaagatc cttgagagtt ttcgccccga
      781 agaacgtttt ccaatgatga gcacttttaa agttctgcta tgtggcgcgg tattatcccg
      841 tattgacgcc gggcaagagc aactcggtcg ccgcatacac tattctcaga atgacttggt
      901 tgagtactca ccagtcacag aaaagcatct tacggatggc atgacagtaa gagaattatg
      961 cagtgctgcc ataaccatga gtgataacac tgcggccaac ttacttctga caacgatcgg
     1021 aggaccgaag gagctaaccg cttttttgca caacatgggg gatcatgtaa ctcgccttga
     1081 tcgttgggaa ccggagctga atgaagccat accaaacgac gagcgtgaca ccacgatgcc
     1141 tgcagcaatg gcaacaacgt tgcgcaaact attaactggc gaactactta ctctagcttc
     1201 ccggcaacaa ttaatagact ggatggaggc ggataaagtt gcaggaccac ttctgcgctc
     1261 ggcccttccg gctggctggt ttattgctga taaatctgga gccggtgagc gtgggtctcg
     1321 cggtatcatt gcagcactgg ggccagatgg taagccctcc cgtatcgtag ttatctacac
     1381 gacggggagt caggcaacta tggatgaacg aaatagacag atcgctgaga taggtgcctc
     1441 actgattaag cattggtaac tgtcagacca agtttactca tatatacttt agattgattt
     1501 aaaacttcat ttttaattta aaaggatcta ggtgaagatc ctttttgata atctcatgac
     1561 caaaatccct taacgtgagt tttcgttcca ctgagcgtca gaccccgtag aaaagatcaa
     1621 aggatcttct tgagatcctt tttttctgcg cgtaatctgc tgcttgcaaa caaaaaaacc
     1681 accgctacca gcggtggttt gtttgccgga tcaagagcta ccaactcttt ttccgaaggt
     1741 aactggcttc agcagagcgc agataccaaa tactgtcctt ctagtgtagc cgtagttagg
     1801 ccaccacttc aagaactctg tagcaccgcc tacatacctc gctctgctaa tcctgttacc
     1861 agtggctgct gccagtggcg ataagtcgtg tcttaccggg ttggactcaa gacgatagtt
     1921 accggataag gcgcagcggt cgggctgaac ggggggttcg tgcacacagc ccagcttgga
     1981 gcgaacgacc tacaccgaac tgagatacct acagcgtgag ctatgagaaa gcgccacgct
     2041 tcccgaaggg agaaaggcgg acaggtatcc ggtaagcggc agggtcggaa caggagagcg
     2101 cacgagggag cttccagggg gaaacgcctg gtatctttat agtcctgtcg ggtttcgcca
     2161 cctctgactt gagcgtcgat ttttgtgatg ctcgtcaggg gggcggagcc tatggaaaaa
     2221 cgccagcaac gcggcctttt tacggttcct ggccttttgc tggccttttg ctcacatgtt
     2281 ctttcctgcg ttatcccctg attctgtgga taaccgtatt accgcctttg agtgagctga
     2341 taccgctcgc cgcagccgaa cgaccgagcg cagcgagtca gtgagcgagg aagcggaaga
     2401 gcgcctgatg cggtattttc tccttacgca tctgtgcggt atttcacacc gcatatatgg
     2461 tgcactctca gtacaatctg ctctgatgcc gcatagttaa gccagtatac actccgctat
     2521 cgctacgtga ctgggtcatg gctgcgcccc gacacccgcc aacacccgct gacgcgccct
     2581 gacgggcttg tctgctcccg gcatccgctt acagacaagc tgtgaccgtc tccgggagct
     2641 gcatgtgtca gaggttttca ccgtcatcac cgaaacgcgc gaggcagctg cggtaaagct
     2701 catcagcgtg gtcgtgaagc gattcacaga tgtctgcctg ttcatccgcg tccagctcgt
     2761 tgagtttctc cagaagcgtt aatgtctggc ttctgataaa gcgggccatg ttaagggcgg
     2821 ttttttcctg tttggtcact gatgcctccg tgtaaggggg atttctgttc atgggggtaa
     2881 tgataccgat gaaacgagag aggatgctca cgatacgggt tactgatgat gaacatgccc
     2941 ggttactgga acgttgtgag ggtaaacaac tggcggtatg gatgcggcgg gaccagagaa
     3001 aaatcactca gggtcaatgc cagcgcttcg ttaatacaga tgtaggtgtt ccacagggta
     3061 gccagcagca tcctgcgatg cagatccgga acataatggt gcagggcgct gacttccgcg
     3121 tttccagact ttacgaaaca cggaaaccga agaccattca tgttgttgct caggtcgcag
     3181 acgttttgca gcagcagtcg cttcacgttc gctcgcgtat cggtgattca ttctgctaac
     3241 cagtaaggca accccgccag cctagccggg tcctcaacga caggagcacg atcatgcgca
     3301 cccgtggggc cgccatgccg gcgataatgg cctgcttctc gccgaaacgt ttggtggcgg
     3361 gaccagtgac gaaggcttga gcgagggcgt gcaagattcc gaataccgca agcgacaggc
     3421 cgatcatcgt cgcgctccag cgaaagcggt cctcgccgaa aatgacccag agcgctgccg
     3481 gcacctgtcc tacgagttgc atgataaaga agacagtcat aagtgcggcg acgatagtca
     3541 tgccccgcgc ccaccggaag gagctgactg ggttgaaggc tctcaagggc atcggtcgag
     3601 atcccggtgc ctaatgagtg agctaactta cattaattgc gttgcgctca ctgcccgctt
     3661 tccagtcggg aaacctgtcg tgccagctgc attaatgaat cggccaacgc gcggggagag
     3721 gcggtttgcg tattgggcgc cagggtggtt tttcttttca ccagtgagac gggcaacagc
     3781 tgattgccct tcaccgcctg gccctgagag agttgcagca agcggtccac gctggtttgc
     3841 cccagcaggc gaaaatcctg tttgatggtg gttaacggcg ggatataaca tgagctgtct
     3901 tcggtatcgt cgtatcccac taccgagata tccgcaccaa cgcgcagccc ggactcggta
     3961 atggcgcgca ttgcgcccag cgccatctga tcgttggcaa ccagcatcgc agtgggaacg
     4021 atgccctcat tcagcatttg catggtttgt tgaaaaccgg acatggcact ccagtcgcct
     4081 tcccgttccg ctatcggctg aatttgattg cgagtgagat atttatgcca gccagccaga
     4141 cgcagacgcg ccgagacaga acttaatggg cccgctaaca gcgcgatttg ctggtgaccc
     4201 aatgcgacca gatgctccac gcccagtcgc gtaccgtctt catgggagaa aataatactg
     4261 ttgatgggtg tctggtcaga gacatcaaga aataacgccg gaacattagt gcaggcagct
     4321 tccacagcaa tggcatcctg gtcatccagc ggatagttaa tgatcagccc actgacgcgt
     4381 tgcgcgagaa gattgtgcac cgccgcttta caggcttcga cgccgcttcg ttctaccatc
     4441 gacaccacca cgctggcacc cagttgatcg gcgcgagatt taatcgccgc gacaatttgc
     4501 gacggcgcgt gcagggccag actggaggtg gcaacgccaa tcagcaacga ctgtttgccc
     4561 gccagttgtt gtgccacgcg gttgggaatg taattcagct ccgccatcgc cgcttccact
     4621 ttttcccgcg ttttcgcaga aacgtggctg gcctggttca ccacgcggga aacggtctga
     4681 taagagacac cggcatactc tgcgacatcg tataacgtta ctggtttcac attcaccacc
     4741 ctgaattgac tctcttccgg gcgctatcat gccataccgc gaaaggtttt gcgccattcg
     4801 atggtgtccg ggatctcgac gctctccctt atgcgactcc tgcattagga agcagcccag
     4861 tagtaggttg aggccgttga gcaccgccgc cgcaaggaat ggtgcatgca aggagatggc
     4921 gcccaacagt cccccggcca cggggcctgc caccataccc acgccgaaac aagcgctcat
     4981 gagcccgaag tggcgagccc gatcttcccc atcggtgatg tcggcgatat aggcgccagc
     5041 aaccgcacct gtggcgccgg tgatgccggc cacgatgcgt ccggcgtaga ggatcgagat
     5101 ctcgatcccg cgaaattaat acgactcact ataggggaat tgtgagcgga taacaattcc
     5161 cctctagaaa taattttgtt taactttaag aaggagatat acatatgtct aaaataaaag
     5221 gtttccagaa gtacgggatt tggccgcccc ctgcaagtaa aggtgaagaa ctgtttaccg
     5281 gcgtggttcc gattctggtg gaactggatg gtgatgttaa tggccataaa ttcagcgtgc
     5341 gcggcgaagg tgaaggcgat gccaccaacg gtaaactgac gctgaaattt atctgcacca
     5401 cgggtaaact gccggtgccg tggccgaccc tggttaccac gctgacgtat ggcgtgcagt
     5461 gtttcagccg ttacccggat catatgaaac gccacgattt ctttaaaagc gccatgccgg
     5521 aaggttatgt tcaggaacgt accatttctt ttaaagatga tggcacctac aaaacgcgcg
     5581 cagaagtgaa attcgaaggt gataccctgg ttaaccgtat tgaactgaaa ggcatcgatt
     5641 tcaaagaaga tggtaacatc ctgggccata aactggaata caacttcaac tctcacaacg
     5701 tgtacatcac cgcagataaa cagaaaaacg gtatcaaagc gaacttcaaa atccgccata
     5761 atgtggaaga tggcagcgtt cagctggcgg atcactatca gcagaacacc ccgattggtg
     5821 atggcccggt tctgctgccg gataatcatt acctgagcac gcagtctgtg ctgagtaaag
     5881 atccgaacga aaaacgtgat catatggtgc tgctggaatt tgttaccgcg gccggtatca
     5941 cgcacggcat ggatgaactg tataaactgc accaccacca ccaccactaa taagatccgg
     6001 ctgctaacaa agcccgaaag gaagctgagt tggctgctgc caccgctgag caataactag
     6061 cataacccct tggggcctct aaacgggtct tgaggggttt tttgctgaaa ggaggaacta
     6121 tatccggat
//
