# Supplementary material for: Effect of Translation-Enhancing Nascent SKIK Peptide on the Arrest Peptides Containing Consecutive Proline
Source: ACS Synth Biol. 2024 Nov 22;13(12):3908–16. doi: 10.1021/acssynbio.4c00221 (PMC11669330; doi:10.1021/acssynbio.4c00221)
Supplement: Supplementary file 2 — sb4c00221_si_002.zip [file sb4c00221_si_002.zip › supplemental_genbank_data_R2/pET22b-SKIK-(+10 aa)WPPP-sfGFP.gbk]

LOCUS       Exported                6156 bp ds-DNA     circular SYN 22-JUL-2024
DEFINITION  .
ACCESSION   .
VERSION     .
KEYWORDS    .
SOURCE      synthetic DNA construct
  ORGANISM  synthetic DNA construct
REFERENCE   1  (bases 1 to 6156)
  AUTHORS   .
  TITLE     Direct Submission
  JOURNAL   Exported Jul 22, 2024 from SnapGene 4.1.9
            http://www.snapgene.com
FEATURES             Location/Qualifiers
     source          1..6156
                     /organism="synthetic DNA construct"
                     /mol_type="other DNA"
                     /note="color: #ffffff"
     rep_origin      12..467
                     /label=f1 ori
                     /note="f1 bacteriophage origin of replication; arrow 
                     indicates direction of (+) strand synthesis"
                     /note="color: #ffff00"
                     /note="color: #ffff00"
     promoter        494..598
                     /gene="bla"
                     /label=AmpR promoter
                     /note="color: #ffffff; direction: RIGHT"
                     /note="color: #ffffff"
     CDS             599..1459
                     /codon_start=1
                     /gene="bla"
                     /product="beta-lactamase"
                     /label=AmpR
                     /note="confers resistance to ampicillin, carbenicillin, and
                     related antibiotics"
                     /note="This feature has 2 segments: 1: 604 .. 672 / #ccffcc
                     / signal sequence 2: 673 .. 1464 / #ccffcc Cleavage site 
                     after base 672"
                     /note="This feature has 2 segments:
                        1:  599 ..  667 / #993366
                        2:  668 .. 1459 / #993366"
                     /translation="MSIQHFRVALIPFFAAFCLPVFAHPETLVKVKDAEDQLGARVGYI
                     ELDLNSGKILESFRPEERFPMMSTFKVLLCGAVLSRIDAGQEQLGRRIHYSQNDLVEYS
                     PVTEKHLTDGMTVRELCSAAITMSDNTAANLLLTTIGGPKELTAFLHNMGDHVTRLDRW
                     EPELNEAIPNDERDTTMPAAMATTLRKLLTGELLTLASRQQLIDWMEADKVAGPLLRSA
                     LPAGWFIADKSGAGERGSRGIIAALGPDGKPSRIVVIYTTGSQATMDERNRQIAEIGAS
                     LIKHW"
     rep_origin      1630..2218
                     /label=ori
                     /note="high-copy-number ColE1/pMB1/pBR322/pUC origin of 
                     replication"
                     /note="color: #ffff00"
                     /note="color: #ffff00"
     misc_feature    2404..2546
                     /label=bom
                     /note="basis of mobility region from pBR322"
                     /note="color: #a6acb3"
                     /note="color: #a6acb3"
     CDS             complement(2648..2839)
                     /codon_start=1
                     /gene="rop"
                     /product="Rop protein, which maintains plasmids at low copy
                     number"
                     /label=rop
                     /note="color: #993366"
                     /note="color: #993366"
                     /translation="MTKQEKTALNMARFIRSQTLTLLEKLNELDADEQADICESLHDHA
                     DELYRSCLARFGDDGENL"
     CDS             complement(3648..4730)
                     /codon_start=1
                     /gene="lacI"
                     /product="lac repressor"
                     /label=lacI
                     /note="The lac repressor binds to the lac operator to 
                     inhibit transcription in E. coli. This inhibition can be 
                     relieved by adding lactose or 
                     isopropyl-beta-D-thiogalactopyranoside (IPTG)."
                     /note="color: #993366"
                     /note="color: #993366"
                     /translation="MKPVTLYDVAEYAGVSYQTVSRVVNQASHVSAKTREKVEAAMAEL
                     NYIPNRVAQQLAGKQSLLIGVATSSLALHAPSQIVAAIKSRADQLGASVVVSMVERSGV
                     EACKAAVHNLLAQRVSGLIINYPLDDQDAIAVEAACTNVPALFLDVSDQTPINSIIFSH
                     EDGTRLGVEHLVALGHQQIALLAGPLSSVSARLRLAGWHKYLTRNQIQPIAEREGDWSA
                     MSGFQQTMQMLNEGIVPTAMLVANDQMALGAMRAITESGLRVGADISVVGYDDTEDSSC
                     YIPPLTTIKQDFRLLGQTSVDRLLQLSQGQAVKGNQLLPVSLVKRKTTLAPNTQTASPR
                     ALADSLMQLARQVSRLESGQ"
     promoter        complement(4731..4808)
                     /gene="lacI"
                     /label=lacI promoter
                     /note="color: #ffffff; direction: LEFT"
                     /note="color: #ffffff; direction: LEFT"
     promoter        5117..5135
                     /label=T7 promoter
                     /note="promoter for bacteriophage T7 RNA polymerase"
                     /note="color: #ffffff; direction: RIGHT"
                     /note="color: #ffffff"
     protein_bind    5136..5160
                     /label=lac operator
                     /bound_moiety="lac repressor encoded by lacI"
                     /note="The lac repressor binds to the lac operator to 
                     inhibit transcription in E. coli. This inhibition can be 
                     relieved by adding lactose or 
                     isopropyl-beta-D-thiogalactopyranoside (IPTG)."
                     /note="color: #31849b"
                     /note="color: #31849b"
     RBS             5175..5197
                     /note="efficient ribosome binding site from bacteriophage 
                     T7 gene 10 (Olins and Rangwala, 1989)"
                     /note="color: #a6acb3"
                     /note="color: #a6acb3"
     CDS             5283..5993
                     /codon_start=1
                     /product="GFP variant that folds robustly even when fused 
                     to poorly folded proteins (Pedelacq et al., 2006)"
                     /label=superfolder GFP
                     /note="mammalian codon-optimized"
                     /note="color: #05fd14"
                     /note="color: #993366"
                     /translation="SKGEELFTGVVPILVELDGDVNGHKFSVRGEGEGDATNGKLTLKF
                     ICTTGKLPVPWPTLVTTLTYGVQCFSRYPDHMKRHDFFKSAMPEGYVQERTISFKDDGT
                     YKTRAEVKFEGDTLVNRIELKGIDFKEDGNILGHKLEYNFNSHNVYITADKQKNGIKAN
                     FKIRHNVEDGSVQLADHYQQNTPIGDGPVLLPDNHYLSTQSVLSKDPNEKRDHMVLLEF
                     VTAAGITHGMDELYK"
     CDS             5997..6014
                     /codon_start=1
                     /product="6xHis affinity tag"
                     /label=6xHis
                     /note="color: #cc99b2"
                     /note="color: #993366"
                     /translation="HHHHHH"
     terminator      6084..6131
                     /label=T7 terminator
                     /note="transcription terminator for bacteriophage T7 RNA 
                     polymerase"
                     /note="color: #ffffff; direction: RIGHT"
                     /note="color: #ffffff"
ORIGIN
        1 tggcgaatgg gnnnnnnnnn nnnnnnnnnn nnnnnnnnnn nnnnnnnnnn nnnnnnnnnn
       61 nnnnnnnnnn nnnnnnnnnn nnnnnnnnnn nnnnnnnnnn nnnnnnnnnn nnnnnnnnnn
      121 nnnnnnnnnn nnnnncnnnn nnnnnnnnnn nnnnnnnnnn nnnnnnnnnn nnnnnnnnnn
      181 nnnnnnnnnn nnnnnnnnnn nnnnnnnnnn nnnnnnnnnn nnnnnnnann nnnnnnnnnn
      241 nnnnnnnnnn nnnnnnnnnn nnnnnnnnnn nnnnnnncct ttgacgttgg agtccacgtt
      301 ctttaatagt ggactcttgt tccaaactgg aacaacactc aaccctatct cggtctattc
      361 ttttgattta taagggattt tgccgatttc ggcctattgg ttaaaaaatg agctgattta
      421 acaaaaattt aacgcgaatt ttaacaaaat attaacgttt acaatttcag gtggcacttt
      481 tcggggaaat gtgcgcggaa cccctatttg tttatttttc taaatacatt caaatatgta
      541 tccgctcatg agacaataac cctgataaat gcttcaataa tattgaaaaa ggaagagtat
      601 gagtattcaa catttccgtg tcgcccttat tccctttttt gcggcatttt gccttcctgt
      661 ttttgctcac ccagaaacgc tggtgaaagt aaaagatgct gaagatcagt tgggtgcacg
      721 agtgggttac atcgaactgg atctcaacag cggtaagatc cttgagagtt ttcgccccga
      781 agaacgtttt ccaatgatga gcacttttaa agttctgcta tgtggcgcgg tattatcccg
      841 tattgacgcc gggcaagagc aactcggtcg ccgcatacac tattctcaga atgacttggt
      901 tgagtactca ccagtcacag aaaagcatct tacggatggc atgacagtaa gagaattatg
      961 cagtgctgcc ataaccatga gtgataacac tgcggccaac ttacttctga caacgatcgg
     1021 aggaccgaag gagctaaccg cttttttgca caacatgggg gatcatgtaa ctcgccttga
     1081 tcgttgggaa ccggagctga atgaagccat accaaacgac gagcgtgaca ccacgatgcc
     1141 tgcagcaatg gcaacaacgt tgcgcaaact attaactggc gaactactta ctctagcttc
     1201 ccggcaacaa ttaatagact ggatggaggc ggataaagtt gcaggaccac ttctgcgctc
     1261 ggcccttccg gctggctggt ttattgctga taaatctgga gccggtgagc gtgggtctcg
     1321 cggtatcatt gcagcactgg ggccagatgg taagccctcc cgtatcgtag ttatctacac
     1381 gacggggagt caggcaacta tggatgaacg aaatagacag atcgctgaga taggtgcctc
     1441 actgattaag cattggtaac tgtcagacca agtttactca tatatacttt agattgattt
     1501 aaaacttcat ttttaattta aaaggatcta ggtgaagatc ctttttgata atctcatgac
     1561 caaaatccct taacgtgagt tttcgttcca ctgagcgtca gaccccgtag aaaagatcaa
     1621 aggatcttct tgagatcctt tttttctgcg cgtaatctgc tgcttgcaaa caaaaaaacc
     1681 accgctacca gcggtggttt gtttgccgga tcaagagcta ccaactcttt ttccgaaggt
     1741 aactggcttc agcagagcgc agataccaaa tactgtcctt ctagtgtagc cgtagttagg
     1801 ccaccacttc aagaactctg tagcaccgcc tacatacctc gctctgctaa tcctgttacc
     1861 agtggctgct gccagtggcg ataagtcgtg tcttaccggg ttggactcaa gacgatagtt
     1921 accggataag gcgcagcggt cgggctgaac ggggggttcg tgcacacagc ccagcttgga
     1981 gcgaacgacc tacaccgaac tgagatacct acagcgtgag ctatgagaaa gcgccacgct
     2041 tcccgaaggg agaaaggcgg acaggtatcc ggtaagcggc agggtcggaa caggagagcg
     2101 cacgagggag cttccagggg gaaacgcctg gtatctttat agtcctgtcg ggtttcgcca
     2161 cctctgactt gagcgtcgat ttttgtgatg ctcgtcaggg gggcggagcc tatggaaaaa
     2221 cgccagcaac gcggcctttt tacggttcct ggccttttgc tggccttttg ctcacatgtt
     2281 ctttcctgcg ttatcccctg attctgtgga taaccgtatt accgcctttg agtgagctga
     2341 taccgctcgc cgcagccgaa cgaccgagcg cagcgagtca gtgagcgagg aagcggaaga
     2401 gcgcctgatg cggtattttc tccttacgca tctgtgcggt atttcacacc gcatatatgg
     2461 tgcactctca gtacaatctg ctctgatgcc gcatagttaa gccagtatac actccgctat
     2521 cgctacgtga ctgggtcatg gctgcgcccc gacacccgcc aacacccgct gacgcgccct
     2581 gacgggcttg tctgctcccg gcatccgctt acagacaagc tgtgaccgtc tccgggagct
     2641 gcatgtgtca gaggttttca ccgtcatcac cgaaacgcgc gaggcagctg cggtaaagct
     2701 catcagcgtg gtcgtgaagc gattcacaga tgtctgcctg ttcatccgcg tccagctcgt
     2761 tgagtttctc cagaagcgtt aatgtctggc ttctgataaa gcgggccatg ttaagggcgg
     2821 ttttttcctg tttggtcact gatgcctccg tgtaaggggg atttctgttc atgggggtaa
     2881 tgataccgat gaaacgagag aggatgctca cgatacgggt tactgatgat gaacatgccc
     2941 ggttactgga acgttgtgag ggtaaacaac tggcggtatg gatgcggcgg gaccagagaa
     3001 aaatcactca gggtcaatgc cagcgcttcg ttaatacaga tgtaggtgtt ccacagggta
     3061 gccagcagca tcctgcgatg cagatccgga acataatggt gcagggcgct gacttccgcg
     3121 tttccagact ttacgaaaca cggaaaccga agaccattca tgttgttgct caggtcgcag
     3181 acgttttgca gcagcagtcg cttcacgttc gctcgcgtat cggtgattca ttctgctaac
     3241 cagtaaggca accccgccag cctagccggg tcctcaacga caggagcacg atcatgcgca
     3301 cccgtggggc cgccatgccg gcgataatgg cctgcttctc gccgaaacgt ttggtggcgg
     3361 gaccagtgac gaaggcttga gcgagggcgt gcaagattcc gaataccgca agcgacaggc
     3421 cgatcatcgt cgcgctccag cgaaagcggt cctcgccgaa aatgacccag agcgctgccg
     3481 gcacctgtcc tacgagttgc atgataaaga agacagtcat aagtgcggcg acgatagtca
     3541 tgccccgcgc ccaccggaag gagctgactg ggttgaaggc tctcaagggc atcggtcgag
     3601 atcccggtgc ctaatgagtg agctaactta cattaattgc gttgcgctca ctgcccgctt
     3661 tccagtcggg aaacctgtcg tgccagctgc attaatgaat cggccaacgc gcggggagag
     3721 gcggtttgcg tattgggcgc cagggtggtt tttcttttca ccagtgagac gggcaacagc
     3781 tgattgccct tcaccgcctg gccctgagag agttgcagca agcggtccac gctggtttgc
     3841 cccagcaggc gaaaatcctg tttgatggtg gttaacggcg ggatataaca tgagctgtct
     3901 tcggtatcgt cgtatcccac taccgagata tccgcaccaa cgcgcagccc ggactcggta
     3961 atggcgcgca ttgcgcccag cgccatctga tcgttggcaa ccagcatcgc agtgggaacg
     4021 atgccctcat tcagcatttg catggtttgt tgaaaaccgg acatggcact ccagtcgcct
     4081 tcccgttccg ctatcggctg aatttgattg cgagtgagat atttatgcca gccagccaga
     4141 cgcagacgcg ccgagacaga acttaatggg cccgctaaca gcgcgatttg ctggtgaccc
     4201 aatgcgacca gatgctccac gcccagtcgc gtaccgtctt catgggagaa aataatactg
     4261 ttgatgggtg tctggtcaga gacatcaaga aataacgccg gaacattagt gcaggcagct
     4321 tccacagcaa tggcatcctg gtcatccagc ggatagttaa tgatcagccc actgacgcgt
     4381 tgcgcgagaa gattgtgcac cgccgcttta caggcttcga cgccgcttcg ttctaccatc
     4441 gacaccacca cgctggcacc cagttgatcg gcgcgagatt taatcgccgc gacaatttgc
     4501 gacggcgcgt gcagggccag actggaggtg gcaacgccaa tcagcaacga ctgtttgccc
     4561 gccagttgtt gtgccacgcg gttgggaatg taattcagct ccgccatcgc cgcttccact
     4621 ttttcccgcg ttttcgcaga aacgtggctg gcctggttca ccacgcggga aacggtctga
     4681 taagagacac cggcatactc tgcgacatcg tataacgtta ctggtttcac attcaccacc
     4741 ctgaattgac tctcttccgg gcgctatcat gccataccgc gaaaggtttt gcgccattcg
     4801 atggtgtccg ggatctcgac gctctccctt atgcgactcc tgcattagga agcagcccag
     4861 tagtaggttg aggccgttga gcaccgccgc cgcaaggaat ggtgcatgca aggagatggc
     4921 gcccaacagt cccccggcca cggggcctgc caccataccc acgccgaaac aagcgctcat
     4981 gagcccgaag tggcgagccc gatcttcccc atcggtgatg tcggcgatat aggcgccagc
     5041 aaccgcacct gtggcgccgg tgatgccggc cacgatgcgt ccggcgtaga ggatcgagat
     5101 ctcgatcccg cgaaattaat acgactcact ataggggaat tgtgagcgga taacaattcc
     5161 cctctagaaa taattttgtt taactttaag aaggagatat acatatgtct aaaataaaag
     5221 gtggaggtgg cggaggtggc ggtggaggat tccagaagta cgggatttgg ccgccccctg
     5281 caagtaaagg tgaagaactg tttaccggcg tggttccgat tctggtggaa ctggatggtg
     5341 atgttaatgg ccataaattc agcgtgcgcg gcgaaggtga aggcgatgcc accaacggta
     5401 aactgacgct gaaatttatc tgcaccacgg gtaaactgcc ggtgccgtgg ccgaccctgg
     5461 ttaccacgct gacgtatggc gtgcagtgtt tcagccgtta cccggatcat atgaaacgcc
     5521 acgatttctt taaaagcgcc atgccggaag gttatgttca ggaacgtacc atttctttta
     5581 aagatgatgg cacctacaaa acgcgcgcag aagtgaaatt cgaaggtgat accctggtta
     5641 accgtattga actgaaaggc atcgatttca aagaagatgg taacatcctg ggccataaac
     5701 tggaatacaa cttcaactct cacaacgtgt acatcaccgc agataaacag aaaaacggta
     5761 tcaaagcgaa cttcaaaatc cgccataatg tggaagatgg cagcgttcag ctggcggatc
     5821 actatcagca gaacaccccg attggtgatg gcccggttct gctgccggat aatcattacc
     5881 tgagcacgca gtctgtgctg agtaaagatc cgaacgaaaa acgtgatcat atggtgctgc
     5941 tggaatttgt taccgcggcc ggtatcacgc acggcatgga tgaactgtat aaactgcacc
     6001 accaccacca ccactaataa gatccggctg ctaacaaagc ccgaaaggaa gctgagttgg
     6061 ctgctgccac cgctgagcaa taactagcat aaccccttgg ggcctctaaa cgggtcttga
     6121 ggggtttttt gctgaaagga ggaactatat ccggat
//
