# Supplementary material for: Effect of Translation-Enhancing Nascent SKIK Peptide on the Arrest Peptides Containing Consecutive Proline
Source: ACS Synth Biol. 2024 Nov 22;13(12):3908–16. doi: 10.1021/acssynbio.4c00221 (PMC11669330; doi:10.1021/acssynbio.4c00221)
Supplement: Supplementary file 2 — sb4c00221_si_002.zip [file sb4c00221_si_002.zip › supplemental_genbank_data_R2/pET22b-SKIK-(+11 aa)WPPP-sfGFP.gbk]

LOCUS       Exported                6159 bp ds-DNA     circular SYN 22-JUL-2024
DEFINITION  .
ACCESSION   .
VERSION     .
KEYWORDS    .
SOURCE      synthetic DNA construct
  ORGANISM  synthetic DNA construct
REFERENCE   1  (bases 1 to 6159)
  AUTHORS   .
  TITLE     Direct Submission
  JOURNAL   Exported Jul 22, 2024 from SnapGene 4.1.9
            http://www.snapgene.com
FEATURES             Location/Qualifiers
     source          1..6159
                     /organism="synthetic DNA construct"
                     /mol_type="other DNA"
                     /note="color: #ffffff"
     rep_origin      12..467
                     /label=f1 ori
                     /note="f1 bacteriophage origin of replication; arrow 
                     indicates direction of (+) strand synthesis"
                     /note="color: #ffff00"
                     /note="color: #ffff00"
     promoter        494..598
                     /gene="bla"
                     /label=AmpR promoter
                     /note="color: #ffffff; direction: RIGHT"
                     /note="color: #ffffff"
     CDS             599..1459
                     /codon_start=1
                     /gene="bla"
                     /product="beta-lactamase"
                     /label=AmpR
                     /note="confers resistance to ampicillin, carbenicillin, and
                     related antibiotics"
                     /note="This feature has 2 segments: 1: 604 .. 672 / #ccffcc
                     / signal sequence 2: 673 .. 1464 / #ccffcc Cleavage site 
                     after base 672"
                     /note="This feature has 2 segments:
                        1:  599 ..  667 / #993366
                        2:  668 .. 1459 / #993366"
                     /translation="MSIQHFRVALIPFFAAFCLPVFAHPETLVKVKDAEDQLGARVGYI
                     ELDLNSGKILESFRPEERFPMMSTFKVLLCGAVLSRIDAGQEQLGRRIHYSQNDLVEYS
                     PVTEKHLTDGMTVRELCSAAITMSDNTAANLLLTTIGGPKELTAFLHNMGDHVTRLDRW
                     EPELNEAIPNDERDTTMPAAMATTLRKLLTGELLTLASRQQLIDWMEADKVAGPLLRSA
                     LPAGWFIADKSGAGERGSRGIIAALGPDGKPSRIVVIYTTGSQATMDERNRQIAEIGAS
                     LIKHW"
     rep_origin      1630..2218
                     /label=ori
                     /note="high-copy-number ColE1/pMB1/pBR322/pUC origin of 
                     replication"
                     /note="color: #ffff00"
                     /note="color: #ffff00"
     misc_feature    2404..2546
                     /label=bom
                     /note="basis of mobility region from pBR322"
                     /note="color: #a6acb3"
                     /note="color: #a6acb3"
     CDS             complement(2648..2839)
                     /codon_start=1
                     /gene="rop"
                     /product="Rop protein, which maintains plasmids at low copy
                     number"
                     /label=rop
                     /note="color: #993366"
                     /note="color: #993366"
                     /translation="MTKQEKTALNMARFIRSQTLTLLEKLNELDADEQADICESLHDHA
                     DELYRSCLARFGDDGENL"
     CDS             complement(3648..4730)
                     /codon_start=1
                     /gene="lacI"
                     /product="lac repressor"
                     /label=lacI
                     /note="The lac repressor binds to the lac operator to 
                     inhibit transcription in E. coli. This inhibition can be 
                     relieved by adding lactose or 
                     isopropyl-beta-D-thiogalactopyranoside (IPTG)."
                     /note="color: #993366"
                     /note="color: #993366"
                     /translation="MKPVTLYDVAEYAGVSYQTVSRVVNQASHVSAKTREKVEAAMAEL
                     NYIPNRVAQQLAGKQSLLIGVATSSLALHAPSQIVAAIKSRADQLGASVVVSMVERSGV
                     EACKAAVHNLLAQRVSGLIINYPLDDQDAIAVEAACTNVPALFLDVSDQTPINSIIFSH
                     EDGTRLGVEHLVALGHQQIALLAGPLSSVSARLRLAGWHKYLTRNQIQPIAEREGDWSA
                     MSGFQQTMQMLNEGIVPTAMLVANDQMALGAMRAITESGLRVGADISVVGYDDTEDSSC
                     YIPPLTTIKQDFRLLGQTSVDRLLQLSQGQAVKGNQLLPVSLVKRKTTLAPNTQTASPR
                     ALADSLMQLARQVSRLESGQ"
     promoter        complement(4731..4808)
                     /gene="lacI"
                     /label=lacI promoter
                     /note="color: #ffffff; direction: LEFT"
                     /note="color: #ffffff; direction: LEFT"
     promoter        5117..5135
                     /label=T7 promoter
                     /note="promoter for bacteriophage T7 RNA polymerase"
                     /note="color: #ffffff; direction: RIGHT"
                     /note="color: #ffffff"
     protein_bind    5136..5160
                     /label=lac operator
                     /bound_moiety="lac repressor encoded by lacI"
                     /note="The lac repressor binds to the lac operator to 
                     inhibit transcription in E. coli. This inhibition can be 
                     relieved by adding lactose or 
                     isopropyl-beta-D-thiogalactopyranoside (IPTG)."
                     /note="color: #31849b"
                     /note="color: #31849b"
     RBS             5175..5197
                     /note="efficient ribosome binding site from bacteriophage 
                     T7 gene 10 (Olins and Rangwala, 1989)"
                     /note="color: #a6acb3"
                     /note="color: #a6acb3"
     CDS             5286..5996
                     /codon_start=1
                     /product="GFP variant that folds robustly even when fused 
                     to poorly folded proteins (Pedelacq et al., 2006)"
                     /label=superfolder GFP
                     /note="mammalian codon-optimized"
                     /note="color: #05fd14"
                     /note="color: #993366"
                     /translation="SKGEELFTGVVPILVELDGDVNGHKFSVRGEGEGDATNGKLTLKF
                     ICTTGKLPVPWPTLVTTLTYGVQCFSRYPDHMKRHDFFKSAMPEGYVQERTISFKDDGT
                     YKTRAEVKFEGDTLVNRIELKGIDFKEDGNILGHKLEYNFNSHNVYITADKQKNGIKAN
                     FKIRHNVEDGSVQLADHYQQNTPIGDGPVLLPDNHYLSTQSVLSKDPNEKRDHMVLLEF
                     VTAAGITHGMDELYK"
     CDS             6000..6017
                     /codon_start=1
                     /product="6xHis affinity tag"
                     /label=6xHis
                     /note="color: #cc99b2"
                     /note="color: #993366"
                     /translation="HHHHHH"
     terminator      6087..6134
                     /label=T7 terminator
                     /note="transcription terminator for bacteriophage T7 RNA 
                     polymerase"
                     /note="color: #ffffff; direction: RIGHT"
                     /note="color: #ffffff"
ORIGIN
        1 tggcgaatgg gnnnnnnnnn nnnnnnnnnn nnnnnnnnnn nnnnnnnnnn nnnnnnnnnn
       61 nnnnnnnnnn nnnnnnnnnn nnnnnnnnnn nnnnnnnnnn nnnnnnnnnn nnnnnnnnnn
      121 nnnnnnnnnn nnnnncnnnn nnnnnnnnnn nnnnnnnnnn nnnnnnnnnn nnnnnnnnnn
      181 nnnnnnnnnn nnnnnnnnnn nnnnnnnnnn nnnnnnnnnn nnnnnnnann nnnnnnnnnn
      241 nnnnnnnnnn nnnnnnnnnn nnnnnnnnnn nnnnnnncct ttgacgttgg agtccacgtt
      301 ctttaatagt ggactcttgt tccaaactgg aacaacactc aaccctatct cggtctattc
      361 ttttgattta taagggattt tgccgatttc ggcctattgg ttaaaaaatg agctgattta
      421 acaaaaattt aacgcgaatt ttaacaaaat attaacgttt acaatttcag gtggcacttt
      481 tcggggaaat gtgcgcggaa cccctatttg tttatttttc taaatacatt caaatatgta
      541 tccgctcatg agacaataac cctgataaat gcttcaataa tattgaaaaa ggaagagtat
      601 gagtattcaa catttccgtg tcgcccttat tccctttttt gcggcatttt gccttcctgt
      661 ttttgctcac ccagaaacgc tggtgaaagt aaaagatgct gaagatcagt tgggtgcacg
      721 agtgggttac atcgaactgg atctcaacag cggtaagatc cttgagagtt ttcgccccga
      781 agaacgtttt ccaatgatga gcacttttaa agttctgcta tgtggcgcgg tattatcccg
      841 tattgacgcc gggcaagagc aactcggtcg ccgcatacac tattctcaga atgacttggt
      901 tgagtactca ccagtcacag aaaagcatct tacggatggc atgacagtaa gagaattatg
      961 cagtgctgcc ataaccatga gtgataacac tgcggccaac ttacttctga caacgatcgg
     1021 aggaccgaag gagctaaccg cttttttgca caacatgggg gatcatgtaa ctcgccttga
     1081 tcgttgggaa ccggagctga atgaagccat accaaacgac gagcgtgaca ccacgatgcc
     1141 tgcagcaatg gcaacaacgt tgcgcaaact attaactggc gaactactta ctctagcttc
     1201 ccggcaacaa ttaatagact ggatggaggc ggataaagtt gcaggaccac ttctgcgctc
     1261 ggcccttccg gctggctggt ttattgctga taaatctgga gccggtgagc gtgggtctcg
     1321 cggtatcatt gcagcactgg ggccagatgg taagccctcc cgtatcgtag ttatctacac
     1381 gacggggagt caggcaacta tggatgaacg aaatagacag atcgctgaga taggtgcctc
     1441 actgattaag cattggtaac tgtcagacca agtttactca tatatacttt agattgattt
     1501 aaaacttcat ttttaattta aaaggatcta ggtgaagatc ctttttgata atctcatgac
     1561 caaaatccct taacgtgagt tttcgttcca ctgagcgtca gaccccgtag aaaagatcaa
     1621 aggatcttct tgagatcctt tttttctgcg cgtaatctgc tgcttgcaaa caaaaaaacc
     1681 accgctacca gcggtggttt gtttgccgga tcaagagcta ccaactcttt ttccgaaggt
     1741 aactggcttc agcagagcgc agataccaaa tactgtcctt ctagtgtagc cgtagttagg
     1801 ccaccacttc aagaactctg tagcaccgcc tacatacctc gctctgctaa tcctgttacc
     1861 agtggctgct gccagtggcg ataagtcgtg tcttaccggg ttggactcaa gacgatagtt
     1921 accggataag gcgcagcggt cgggctgaac ggggggttcg tgcacacagc ccagcttgga
     1981 gcgaacgacc tacaccgaac tgagatacct acagcgtgag ctatgagaaa gcgccacgct
     2041 tcccgaaggg agaaaggcgg acaggtatcc ggtaagcggc agggtcggaa caggagagcg
     2101 cacgagggag cttccagggg gaaacgcctg gtatctttat agtcctgtcg ggtttcgcca
     2161 cctctgactt gagcgtcgat ttttgtgatg ctcgtcaggg gggcggagcc tatggaaaaa
     2221 cgccagcaac gcggcctttt tacggttcct ggccttttgc tggccttttg ctcacatgtt
     2281 ctttcctgcg ttatcccctg attctgtgga taaccgtatt accgcctttg agtgagctga
     2341 taccgctcgc cgcagccgaa cgaccgagcg cagcgagtca gtgagcgagg aagcggaaga
     2401 gcgcctgatg cggtattttc tccttacgca tctgtgcggt atttcacacc gcatatatgg
     2461 tgcactctca gtacaatctg ctctgatgcc gcatagttaa gccagtatac actccgctat
     2521 cgctacgtga ctgggtcatg gctgcgcccc gacacccgcc aacacccgct gacgcgccct
     2581 gacgggcttg tctgctcccg gcatccgctt acagacaagc tgtgaccgtc tccgggagct
     2641 gcatgtgtca gaggttttca ccgtcatcac cgaaacgcgc gaggcagctg cggtaaagct
     2701 catcagcgtg gtcgtgaagc gattcacaga tgtctgcctg ttcatccgcg tccagctcgt
     2761 tgagtttctc cagaagcgtt aatgtctggc ttctgataaa gcgggccatg ttaagggcgg
     2821 ttttttcctg tttggtcact gatgcctccg tgtaaggggg atttctgttc atgggggtaa
     2881 tgataccgat gaaacgagag aggatgctca cgatacgggt tactgatgat gaacatgccc
     2941 ggttactgga acgttgtgag ggtaaacaac tggcggtatg gatgcggcgg gaccagagaa
     3001 aaatcactca gggtcaatgc cagcgcttcg ttaatacaga tgtaggtgtt ccacagggta
     3061 gccagcagca tcctgcgatg cagatccgga acataatggt gcagggcgct gacttccgcg
     3121 tttccagact ttacgaaaca cggaaaccga agaccattca tgttgttgct caggtcgcag
     3181 acgttttgca gcagcagtcg cttcacgttc gctcgcgtat cggtgattca ttctgctaac
     3241 cagtaaggca accccgccag cctagccggg tcctcaacga caggagcacg atcatgcgca
     3301 cccgtggggc cgccatgccg gcgataatgg cctgcttctc gccgaaacgt ttggtggcgg
     3361 gaccagtgac gaaggcttga gcgagggcgt gcaagattcc gaataccgca agcgacaggc
     3421 cgatcatcgt cgcgctccag cgaaagcggt cctcgccgaa aatgacccag agcgctgccg
     3481 gcacctgtcc tacgagttgc atgataaaga agacagtcat aagtgcggcg acgatagtca
     3541 tgccccgcgc ccaccggaag gagctgactg ggttgaaggc tctcaagggc atcggtcgag
     3601 atcccggtgc ctaatgagtg agctaactta cattaattgc gttgcgctca ctgcccgctt
     3661 tccagtcggg aaacctgtcg tgccagctgc attaatgaat cggccaacgc gcggggagag
     3721 gcggtttgcg tattgggcgc cagggtggtt tttcttttca ccagtgagac gggcaacagc
     3781 tgattgccct tcaccgcctg gccctgagag agttgcagca agcggtccac gctggtttgc
     3841 cccagcaggc gaaaatcctg tttgatggtg gttaacggcg ggatataaca tgagctgtct
     3901 tcggtatcgt cgtatcccac taccgagata tccgcaccaa cgcgcagccc ggactcggta
     3961 atggcgcgca ttgcgcccag cgccatctga tcgttggcaa ccagcatcgc agtgggaacg
     4021 atgccctcat tcagcatttg catggtttgt tgaaaaccgg acatggcact ccagtcgcct
     4081 tcccgttccg ctatcggctg aatttgattg cgagtgagat atttatgcca gccagccaga
     4141 cgcagacgcg ccgagacaga acttaatggg cccgctaaca gcgcgatttg ctggtgaccc
     4201 aatgcgacca gatgctccac gcccagtcgc gtaccgtctt catgggagaa aataatactg
     4261 ttgatgggtg tctggtcaga gacatcaaga aataacgccg gaacattagt gcaggcagct
     4321 tccacagcaa tggcatcctg gtcatccagc ggatagttaa tgatcagccc actgacgcgt
     4381 tgcgcgagaa gattgtgcac cgccgcttta caggcttcga cgccgcttcg ttctaccatc
     4441 gacaccacca cgctggcacc cagttgatcg gcgcgagatt taatcgccgc gacaatttgc
     4501 gacggcgcgt gcagggccag actggaggtg gcaacgccaa tcagcaacga ctgtttgccc
     4561 gccagttgtt gtgccacgcg gttgggaatg taattcagct ccgccatcgc cgcttccact
     4621 ttttcccgcg ttttcgcaga aacgtggctg gcctggttca ccacgcggga aacggtctga
     4681 taagagacac cggcatactc tgcgacatcg tataacgtta ctggtttcac attcaccacc
     4741 ctgaattgac tctcttccgg gcgctatcat gccataccgc gaaaggtttt gcgccattcg
     4801 atggtgtccg ggatctcgac gctctccctt atgcgactcc tgcattagga agcagcccag
     4861 tagtaggttg aggccgttga gcaccgccgc cgcaaggaat ggtgcatgca aggagatggc
     4921 gcccaacagt cccccggcca cggggcctgc caccataccc acgccgaaac aagcgctcat
     4981 gagcccgaag tggcgagccc gatcttcccc atcggtgatg tcggcgatat aggcgccagc
     5041 aaccgcacct gtggcgccgg tgatgccggc cacgatgcgt ccggcgtaga ggatcgagat
     5101 ctcgatcccg cgaaattaat acgactcact ataggggaat tgtgagcgga taacaattcc
     5161 cctctagaaa taattttgtt taactttaag aaggagatat acatatgtct aaaataaaag
     5221 gtggaggtgg cggaggtggc ggtggaggag gtttccagaa gtacgggatt tggccgcccc
     5281 ctgcaagtaa aggtgaagaa ctgtttaccg gcgtggttcc gattctggtg gaactggatg
     5341 gtgatgttaa tggccataaa ttcagcgtgc gcggcgaagg tgaaggcgat gccaccaacg
     5401 gtaaactgac gctgaaattt atctgcacca cgggtaaact gccggtgccg tggccgaccc
     5461 tggttaccac gctgacgtat ggcgtgcagt gtttcagccg ttacccggat catatgaaac
     5521 gccacgattt ctttaaaagc gccatgccgg aaggttatgt tcaggaacgt accatttctt
     5581 ttaaagatga tggcacctac aaaacgcgcg cagaagtgaa attcgaaggt gataccctgg
     5641 ttaaccgtat tgaactgaaa ggcatcgatt tcaaagaaga tggtaacatc ctgggccata
     5701 aactggaata caacttcaac tctcacaacg tgtacatcac cgcagataaa cagaaaaacg
     5761 gtatcaaagc gaacttcaaa atccgccata atgtggaaga tggcagcgtt cagctggcgg
     5821 atcactatca gcagaacacc ccgattggtg atggcccggt tctgctgccg gataatcatt
     5881 acctgagcac gcagtctgtg ctgagtaaag atccgaacga aaaacgtgat catatggtgc
     5941 tgctggaatt tgttaccgcg gccggtatca cgcacggcat ggatgaactg tataaactgc
     6001 accaccacca ccaccactaa taagatccgg ctgctaacaa agcccgaaag gaagctgagt
     6061 tggctgctgc caccgctgag caataactag cataacccct tggggcctct aaacgggtct
     6121 tgaggggttt tttgctgaaa ggaggaacta tatccggat
//
