# Supplementary material for: Effect of Translation-Enhancing Nascent SKIK Peptide on the Arrest Peptides Containing Consecutive Proline
Source: ACS Synth Biol. 2024 Nov 22;13(12):3908–16. doi: 10.1021/acssynbio.4c00221 (PMC11669330; doi:10.1021/acssynbio.4c00221)
Supplement: Supplementary file 2 — sb4c00221_si_002.zip [file sb4c00221_si_002.zip › supplemental_genbank_data_R2/pET22b-SKIK-(+12 aa)WPPP-sfGFP.gbk]

LOCUS       Exported                6162 bp ds-DNA     circular SYN 22-JUL-2024
DEFINITION  .
ACCESSION   .
VERSION     .
KEYWORDS    .
SOURCE      synthetic DNA construct
  ORGANISM  synthetic DNA construct
REFERENCE   1  (bases 1 to 6162)
  AUTHORS   .
  TITLE     Direct Submission
  JOURNAL   Exported Jul 22, 2024 from SnapGene 4.1.9
            http://www.snapgene.com
FEATURES             Location/Qualifiers
     source          1..6162
                     /organism="synthetic DNA construct"
                     /mol_type="other DNA"
                     /note="color: #ffffff"
     rep_origin      12..467
                     /label=f1 ori
                     /note="f1 bacteriophage origin of replication; arrow 
                     indicates direction of (+) strand synthesis"
                     /note="color: #ffff00"
                     /note="color: #ffff00"
     promoter        494..598
                     /gene="bla"
                     /label=AmpR promoter
                     /note="color: #ffffff; direction: RIGHT"
                     /note="color: #ffffff"
     CDS             599..1459
                     /codon_start=1
                     /gene="bla"
                     /product="beta-lactamase"
                     /label=AmpR
                     /note="confers resistance to ampicillin, carbenicillin, and
                     related antibiotics"
                     /note="This feature has 2 segments: 1: 604 .. 672 / #ccffcc
                     / signal sequence 2: 673 .. 1464 / #ccffcc Cleavage site 
                     after base 672"
                     /note="This feature has 2 segments:
                        1:  599 ..  667 / #993366
                        2:  668 .. 1459 / #993366"
                     /translation="MSIQHFRVALIPFFAAFCLPVFAHPETLVKVKDAEDQLGARVGYI
                     ELDLNSGKILESFRPEERFPMMSTFKVLLCGAVLSRIDAGQEQLGRRIHYSQNDLVEYS
                     PVTEKHLTDGMTVRELCSAAITMSDNTAANLLLTTIGGPKELTAFLHNMGDHVTRLDRW
                     EPELNEAIPNDERDTTMPAAMATTLRKLLTGELLTLASRQQLIDWMEADKVAGPLLRSA
                     LPAGWFIADKSGAGERGSRGIIAALGPDGKPSRIVVIYTTGSQATMDERNRQIAEIGAS
                     LIKHW"
     rep_origin      1630..2218
                     /label=ori
                     /note="high-copy-number ColE1/pMB1/pBR322/pUC origin of 
                     replication"
                     /note="color: #ffff00"
                     /note="color: #ffff00"
     misc_feature    2404..2546
                     /label=bom
                     /note="basis of mobility region from pBR322"
                     /note="color: #a6acb3"
                     /note="color: #a6acb3"
     CDS             complement(2648..2839)
                     /codon_start=1
                     /gene="rop"
                     /product="Rop protein, which maintains plasmids at low copy
                     number"
                     /label=rop
                     /note="color: #993366"
                     /note="color: #993366"
                     /translation="MTKQEKTALNMARFIRSQTLTLLEKLNELDADEQADICESLHDHA
                     DELYRSCLARFGDDGENL"
     CDS             complement(3648..4730)
                     /codon_start=1
                     /gene="lacI"
                     /product="lac repressor"
                     /label=lacI
                     /note="The lac repressor binds to the lac operator to 
                     inhibit transcription in E. coli. This inhibition can be 
                     relieved by adding lactose or 
                     isopropyl-beta-D-thiogalactopyranoside (IPTG)."
                     /note="color: #993366"
                     /note="color: #993366"
                     /translation="MKPVTLYDVAEYAGVSYQTVSRVVNQASHVSAKTREKVEAAMAEL
                     NYIPNRVAQQLAGKQSLLIGVATSSLALHAPSQIVAAIKSRADQLGASVVVSMVERSGV
                     EACKAAVHNLLAQRVSGLIINYPLDDQDAIAVEAACTNVPALFLDVSDQTPINSIIFSH
                     EDGTRLGVEHLVALGHQQIALLAGPLSSVSARLRLAGWHKYLTRNQIQPIAEREGDWSA
                     MSGFQQTMQMLNEGIVPTAMLVANDQMALGAMRAITESGLRVGADISVVGYDDTEDSSC
                     YIPPLTTIKQDFRLLGQTSVDRLLQLSQGQAVKGNQLLPVSLVKRKTTLAPNTQTASPR
                     ALADSLMQLARQVSRLESGQ"
     promoter        complement(4731..4808)
                     /gene="lacI"
                     /label=lacI promoter
                     /note="color: #ffffff; direction: LEFT"
                     /note="color: #ffffff; direction: LEFT"
     promoter        5117..5135
                     /label=T7 promoter
                     /note="promoter for bacteriophage T7 RNA polymerase"
                     /note="color: #ffffff; direction: RIGHT"
                     /note="color: #ffffff"
     protein_bind    5136..5160
                     /label=lac operator
                     /bound_moiety="lac repressor encoded by lacI"
                     /note="The lac repressor binds to the lac operator to 
                     inhibit transcription in E. coli. This inhibition can be 
                     relieved by adding lactose or 
                     isopropyl-beta-D-thiogalactopyranoside (IPTG)."
                     /note="color: #31849b"
                     /note="color: #31849b"
     RBS             5175..5197
                     /note="efficient ribosome binding site from bacteriophage 
                     T7 gene 10 (Olins and Rangwala, 1989)"
                     /note="color: #a6acb3"
                     /note="color: #a6acb3"
     CDS             5289..5999
                     /codon_start=1
                     /product="GFP variant that folds robustly even when fused 
                     to poorly folded proteins (Pedelacq et al., 2006)"
                     /label=superfolder GFP
                     /note="mammalian codon-optimized"
                     /note="color: #05fd14"
                     /note="color: #993366"
                     /translation="SKGEELFTGVVPILVELDGDVNGHKFSVRGEGEGDATNGKLTLKF
                     ICTTGKLPVPWPTLVTTLTYGVQCFSRYPDHMKRHDFFKSAMPEGYVQERTISFKDDGT
                     YKTRAEVKFEGDTLVNRIELKGIDFKEDGNILGHKLEYNFNSHNVYITADKQKNGIKAN
                     FKIRHNVEDGSVQLADHYQQNTPIGDGPVLLPDNHYLSTQSVLSKDPNEKRDHMVLLEF
                     VTAAGITHGMDELYK"
     CDS             6003..6020
                     /codon_start=1
                     /product="6xHis affinity tag"
                     /label=6xHis
                     /note="color: #cc99b2"
                     /note="color: #993366"
                     /translation="HHHHHH"
     terminator      6090..6137
                     /label=T7 terminator
                     /note="transcription terminator for bacteriophage T7 RNA 
                     polymerase"
                     /note="color: #ffffff; direction: RIGHT"
                     /note="color: #ffffff"
ORIGIN
        1 tggcgaatgg gnnnnnnnnn nnnnnnnnnn nnnnnnnnnn nnnnnnnnnn nnnnnnnnnn
       61 nnnnnnnnnn nnnnnnnnnn nnnnnnnnnn nnnnnnnnnn nnnnnnnnnn nnnnnnnnnn
      121 nnnnnnnnnn nnnnncnnnn nnnnnnnnnn nnnnnnnnnn nnnnnnnnnn nnnnnnnnnn
      181 nnnnnnnnnn nnnnnnnnnn nnnnnnnnnn nnnnnnnnnn nnnnnnnann nnnnnnnnnn
      241 nnnnnnnnnn nnnnnnnnnn nnnnnnnnnn nnnnnnncct ttgacgttgg agtccacgtt
      301 ctttaatagt ggactcttgt tccaaactgg aacaacactc aaccctatct cggtctattc
      361 ttttgattta taagggattt tgccgatttc ggcctattgg ttaaaaaatg agctgattta
      421 acaaaaattt aacgcgaatt ttaacaaaat attaacgttt acaatttcag gtggcacttt
      481 tcggggaaat gtgcgcggaa cccctatttg tttatttttc taaatacatt caaatatgta
      541 tccgctcatg agacaataac cctgataaat gcttcaataa tattgaaaaa ggaagagtat
      601 gagtattcaa catttccgtg tcgcccttat tccctttttt gcggcatttt gccttcctgt
      661 ttttgctcac ccagaaacgc tggtgaaagt aaaagatgct gaagatcagt tgggtgcacg
      721 agtgggttac atcgaactgg atctcaacag cggtaagatc cttgagagtt ttcgccccga
      781 agaacgtttt ccaatgatga gcacttttaa agttctgcta tgtggcgcgg tattatcccg
      841 tattgacgcc gggcaagagc aactcggtcg ccgcatacac tattctcaga atgacttggt
      901 tgagtactca ccagtcacag aaaagcatct tacggatggc atgacagtaa gagaattatg
      961 cagtgctgcc ataaccatga gtgataacac tgcggccaac ttacttctga caacgatcgg
     1021 aggaccgaag gagctaaccg cttttttgca caacatgggg gatcatgtaa ctcgccttga
     1081 tcgttgggaa ccggagctga atgaagccat accaaacgac gagcgtgaca ccacgatgcc
     1141 tgcagcaatg gcaacaacgt tgcgcaaact attaactggc gaactactta ctctagcttc
     1201 ccggcaacaa ttaatagact ggatggaggc ggataaagtt gcaggaccac ttctgcgctc
     1261 ggcccttccg gctggctggt ttattgctga taaatctgga gccggtgagc gtgggtctcg
     1321 cggtatcatt gcagcactgg ggccagatgg taagccctcc cgtatcgtag ttatctacac
     1381 gacggggagt caggcaacta tggatgaacg aaatagacag atcgctgaga taggtgcctc
     1441 actgattaag cattggtaac tgtcagacca agtttactca tatatacttt agattgattt
     1501 aaaacttcat ttttaattta aaaggatcta ggtgaagatc ctttttgata atctcatgac
     1561 caaaatccct taacgtgagt tttcgttcca ctgagcgtca gaccccgtag aaaagatcaa
     1621 aggatcttct tgagatcctt tttttctgcg cgtaatctgc tgcttgcaaa caaaaaaacc
     1681 accgctacca gcggtggttt gtttgccgga tcaagagcta ccaactcttt ttccgaaggt
     1741 aactggcttc agcagagcgc agataccaaa tactgtcctt ctagtgtagc cgtagttagg
     1801 ccaccacttc aagaactctg tagcaccgcc tacatacctc gctctgctaa tcctgttacc
     1861 agtggctgct gccagtggcg ataagtcgtg tcttaccggg ttggactcaa gacgatagtt
     1921 accggataag gcgcagcggt cgggctgaac ggggggttcg tgcacacagc ccagcttgga
     1981 gcgaacgacc tacaccgaac tgagatacct acagcgtgag ctatgagaaa gcgccacgct
     2041 tcccgaaggg agaaaggcgg acaggtatcc ggtaagcggc agggtcggaa caggagagcg
     2101 cacgagggag cttccagggg gaaacgcctg gtatctttat agtcctgtcg ggtttcgcca
     2161 cctctgactt gagcgtcgat ttttgtgatg ctcgtcaggg gggcggagcc tatggaaaaa
     2221 cgccagcaac gcggcctttt tacggttcct ggccttttgc tggccttttg ctcacatgtt
     2281 ctttcctgcg ttatcccctg attctgtgga taaccgtatt accgcctttg agtgagctga
     2341 taccgctcgc cgcagccgaa cgaccgagcg cagcgagtca gtgagcgagg aagcggaaga
     2401 gcgcctgatg cggtattttc tccttacgca tctgtgcggt atttcacacc gcatatatgg
     2461 tgcactctca gtacaatctg ctctgatgcc gcatagttaa gccagtatac actccgctat
     2521 cgctacgtga ctgggtcatg gctgcgcccc gacacccgcc aacacccgct gacgcgccct
     2581 gacgggcttg tctgctcccg gcatccgctt acagacaagc tgtgaccgtc tccgggagct
     2641 gcatgtgtca gaggttttca ccgtcatcac cgaaacgcgc gaggcagctg cggtaaagct
     2701 catcagcgtg gtcgtgaagc gattcacaga tgtctgcctg ttcatccgcg tccagctcgt
     2761 tgagtttctc cagaagcgtt aatgtctggc ttctgataaa gcgggccatg ttaagggcgg
     2821 ttttttcctg tttggtcact gatgcctccg tgtaaggggg atttctgttc atgggggtaa
     2881 tgataccgat gaaacgagag aggatgctca cgatacgggt tactgatgat gaacatgccc
     2941 ggttactgga acgttgtgag ggtaaacaac tggcggtatg gatgcggcgg gaccagagaa
     3001 aaatcactca gggtcaatgc cagcgcttcg ttaatacaga tgtaggtgtt ccacagggta
     3061 gccagcagca tcctgcgatg cagatccgga acataatggt gcagggcgct gacttccgcg
     3121 tttccagact ttacgaaaca cggaaaccga agaccattca tgttgttgct caggtcgcag
     3181 acgttttgca gcagcagtcg cttcacgttc gctcgcgtat cggtgattca ttctgctaac
     3241 cagtaaggca accccgccag cctagccggg tcctcaacga caggagcacg atcatgcgca
     3301 cccgtggggc cgccatgccg gcgataatgg cctgcttctc gccgaaacgt ttggtggcgg
     3361 gaccagtgac gaaggcttga gcgagggcgt gcaagattcc gaataccgca agcgacaggc
     3421 cgatcatcgt cgcgctccag cgaaagcggt cctcgccgaa aatgacccag agcgctgccg
     3481 gcacctgtcc tacgagttgc atgataaaga agacagtcat aagtgcggcg acgatagtca
     3541 tgccccgcgc ccaccggaag gagctgactg ggttgaaggc tctcaagggc atcggtcgag
     3601 atcccggtgc ctaatgagtg agctaactta cattaattgc gttgcgctca ctgcccgctt
     3661 tccagtcggg aaacctgtcg tgccagctgc attaatgaat cggccaacgc gcggggagag
     3721 gcggtttgcg tattgggcgc cagggtggtt tttcttttca ccagtgagac gggcaacagc
     3781 tgattgccct tcaccgcctg gccctgagag agttgcagca agcggtccac gctggtttgc
     3841 cccagcaggc gaaaatcctg tttgatggtg gttaacggcg ggatataaca tgagctgtct
     3901 tcggtatcgt cgtatcccac taccgagata tccgcaccaa cgcgcagccc ggactcggta
     3961 atggcgcgca ttgcgcccag cgccatctga tcgttggcaa ccagcatcgc agtgggaacg
     4021 atgccctcat tcagcatttg catggtttgt tgaaaaccgg acatggcact ccagtcgcct
     4081 tcccgttccg ctatcggctg aatttgattg cgagtgagat atttatgcca gccagccaga
     4141 cgcagacgcg ccgagacaga acttaatggg cccgctaaca gcgcgatttg ctggtgaccc
     4201 aatgcgacca gatgctccac gcccagtcgc gtaccgtctt catgggagaa aataatactg
     4261 ttgatgggtg tctggtcaga gacatcaaga aataacgccg gaacattagt gcaggcagct
     4321 tccacagcaa tggcatcctg gtcatccagc ggatagttaa tgatcagccc actgacgcgt
     4381 tgcgcgagaa gattgtgcac cgccgcttta caggcttcga cgccgcttcg ttctaccatc
     4441 gacaccacca cgctggcacc cagttgatcg gcgcgagatt taatcgccgc gacaatttgc
     4501 gacggcgcgt gcagggccag actggaggtg gcaacgccaa tcagcaacga ctgtttgccc
     4561 gccagttgtt gtgccacgcg gttgggaatg taattcagct ccgccatcgc cgcttccact
     4621 ttttcccgcg ttttcgcaga aacgtggctg gcctggttca ccacgcggga aacggtctga
     4681 taagagacac cggcatactc tgcgacatcg tataacgtta ctggtttcac attcaccacc
     4741 ctgaattgac tctcttccgg gcgctatcat gccataccgc gaaaggtttt gcgccattcg
     4801 atggtgtccg ggatctcgac gctctccctt atgcgactcc tgcattagga agcagcccag
     4861 tagtaggttg aggccgttga gcaccgccgc cgcaaggaat ggtgcatgca aggagatggc
     4921 gcccaacagt cccccggcca cggggcctgc caccataccc acgccgaaac aagcgctcat
     4981 gagcccgaag tggcgagccc gatcttcccc atcggtgatg tcggcgatat aggcgccagc
     5041 aaccgcacct gtggcgccgg tgatgccggc cacgatgcgt ccggcgtaga ggatcgagat
     5101 ctcgatcccg cgaaattaat acgactcact ataggggaat tgtgagcgga taacaattcc
     5161 cctctagaaa taattttgtt taactttaag aaggagatat acatatgtct aaaataaaag
     5221 gtggaggtgg cggaggtggc ggtggaggag gtggtttcca gaagtacggg atttggccgc
     5281 cccctgcaag taaaggtgaa gaactgttta ccggcgtggt tccgattctg gtggaactgg
     5341 atggtgatgt taatggccat aaattcagcg tgcgcggcga aggtgaaggc gatgccacca
     5401 acggtaaact gacgctgaaa tttatctgca ccacgggtaa actgccggtg ccgtggccga
     5461 ccctggttac cacgctgacg tatggcgtgc agtgtttcag ccgttacccg gatcatatga
     5521 aacgccacga tttctttaaa agcgccatgc cggaaggtta tgttcaggaa cgtaccattt
     5581 cttttaaaga tgatggcacc tacaaaacgc gcgcagaagt gaaattcgaa ggtgataccc
     5641 tggttaaccg tattgaactg aaaggcatcg atttcaaaga agatggtaac atcctgggcc
     5701 ataaactgga atacaacttc aactctcaca acgtgtacat caccgcagat aaacagaaaa
     5761 acggtatcaa agcgaacttc aaaatccgcc ataatgtgga agatggcagc gttcagctgg
     5821 cggatcacta tcagcagaac accccgattg gtgatggccc ggttctgctg ccggataatc
     5881 attacctgag cacgcagtct gtgctgagta aagatccgaa cgaaaaacgt gatcatatgg
     5941 tgctgctgga atttgttacc gcggccggta tcacgcacgg catggatgaa ctgtataaac
     6001 tgcaccacca ccaccaccac taataagatc cggctgctaa caaagcccga aaggaagctg
     6061 agttggctgc tgccaccgct gagcaataac tagcataacc ccttggggcc tctaaacggg
     6121 tcttgagggg ttttttgctg aaaggaggaa ctatatccgg at
//
