# Supplementary material for: Effect of Translation-Enhancing Nascent SKIK Peptide on the Arrest Peptides Containing Consecutive Proline
Source: ACS Synth Biol. 2024 Nov 22;13(12):3908–16. doi: 10.1021/acssynbio.4c00221 (PMC11669330; doi:10.1021/acssynbio.4c00221)
Supplement: Supplementary file 2 — sb4c00221_si_002.zip [file sb4c00221_si_002.zip › supplemental_genbank_data_R2/pET22b-SKIK-(+13 aa)WPPP-sfGFP.gbk]

LOCUS       Exported                6165 bp ds-DNA     circular SYN 22-JUL-2024
DEFINITION  .
ACCESSION   .
VERSION     .
KEYWORDS    .
SOURCE      synthetic DNA construct
  ORGANISM  synthetic DNA construct
REFERENCE   1  (bases 1 to 6165)
  AUTHORS   .
  TITLE     Direct Submission
  JOURNAL   Exported Jul 22, 2024 from SnapGene 4.1.9
            http://www.snapgene.com
FEATURES             Location/Qualifiers
     source          1..6165
                     /organism="synthetic DNA construct"
                     /mol_type="other DNA"
                     /note="color: #ffffff"
     rep_origin      12..467
                     /label=f1 ori
                     /note="f1 bacteriophage origin of replication; arrow 
                     indicates direction of (+) strand synthesis"
                     /note="color: #ffff00"
                     /note="color: #ffff00"
     promoter        494..598
                     /gene="bla"
                     /label=AmpR promoter
                     /note="color: #ffffff; direction: RIGHT"
                     /note="color: #ffffff"
     CDS             599..1459
                     /codon_start=1
                     /gene="bla"
                     /product="beta-lactamase"
                     /label=AmpR
                     /note="confers resistance to ampicillin, carbenicillin, and
                     related antibiotics"
                     /note="This feature has 2 segments: 1: 604 .. 672 / #ccffcc
                     / signal sequence 2: 673 .. 1464 / #ccffcc Cleavage site 
                     after base 672"
                     /note="This feature has 2 segments:
                        1:  599 ..  667 / #993366
                        2:  668 .. 1459 / #993366"
                     /translation="MSIQHFRVALIPFFAAFCLPVFAHPETLVKVKDAEDQLGARVGYI
                     ELDLNSGKILESFRPEERFPMMSTFKVLLCGAVLSRIDAGQEQLGRRIHYSQNDLVEYS
                     PVTEKHLTDGMTVRELCSAAITMSDNTAANLLLTTIGGPKELTAFLHNMGDHVTRLDRW
                     EPELNEAIPNDERDTTMPAAMATTLRKLLTGELLTLASRQQLIDWMEADKVAGPLLRSA
                     LPAGWFIADKSGAGERGSRGIIAALGPDGKPSRIVVIYTTGSQATMDERNRQIAEIGAS
                     LIKHW"
     rep_origin      1630..2218
                     /label=ori
                     /note="high-copy-number ColE1/pMB1/pBR322/pUC origin of 
                     replication"
                     /note="color: #ffff00"
                     /note="color: #ffff00"
     misc_feature    2404..2546
                     /label=bom
                     /note="basis of mobility region from pBR322"
                     /note="color: #a6acb3"
                     /note="color: #a6acb3"
     CDS             complement(2648..2839)
                     /codon_start=1
                     /gene="rop"
                     /product="Rop protein, which maintains plasmids at low copy
                     number"
                     /label=rop
                     /note="color: #993366"
                     /note="color: #993366"
                     /translation="MTKQEKTALNMARFIRSQTLTLLEKLNELDADEQADICESLHDHA
                     DELYRSCLARFGDDGENL"
     CDS             complement(3648..4730)
                     /codon_start=1
                     /gene="lacI"
                     /product="lac repressor"
                     /label=lacI
                     /note="The lac repressor binds to the lac operator to 
                     inhibit transcription in E. coli. This inhibition can be 
                     relieved by adding lactose or 
                     isopropyl-beta-D-thiogalactopyranoside (IPTG)."
                     /note="color: #993366"
                     /note="color: #993366"
                     /translation="MKPVTLYDVAEYAGVSYQTVSRVVNQASHVSAKTREKVEAAMAEL
                     NYIPNRVAQQLAGKQSLLIGVATSSLALHAPSQIVAAIKSRADQLGASVVVSMVERSGV
                     EACKAAVHNLLAQRVSGLIINYPLDDQDAIAVEAACTNVPALFLDVSDQTPINSIIFSH
                     EDGTRLGVEHLVALGHQQIALLAGPLSSVSARLRLAGWHKYLTRNQIQPIAEREGDWSA
                     MSGFQQTMQMLNEGIVPTAMLVANDQMALGAMRAITESGLRVGADISVVGYDDTEDSSC
                     YIPPLTTIKQDFRLLGQTSVDRLLQLSQGQAVKGNQLLPVSLVKRKTTLAPNTQTASPR
                     ALADSLMQLARQVSRLESGQ"
     promoter        complement(4731..4808)
                     /gene="lacI"
                     /label=lacI promoter
                     /note="color: #ffffff; direction: LEFT"
                     /note="color: #ffffff; direction: LEFT"
     promoter        5117..5135
                     /label=T7 promoter
                     /note="promoter for bacteriophage T7 RNA polymerase"
                     /note="color: #ffffff; direction: RIGHT"
                     /note="color: #ffffff"
     protein_bind    5136..5160
                     /label=lac operator
                     /bound_moiety="lac repressor encoded by lacI"
                     /note="The lac repressor binds to the lac operator to 
                     inhibit transcription in E. coli. This inhibition can be 
                     relieved by adding lactose or 
                     isopropyl-beta-D-thiogalactopyranoside (IPTG)."
                     /note="color: #31849b"
                     /note="color: #31849b"
     RBS             5175..5197
                     /note="efficient ribosome binding site from bacteriophage 
                     T7 gene 10 (Olins and Rangwala, 1989)"
                     /note="color: #a6acb3"
                     /note="color: #a6acb3"
     CDS             5292..6002
                     /codon_start=1
                     /product="GFP variant that folds robustly even when fused 
                     to poorly folded proteins (Pedelacq et al., 2006)"
                     /label=superfolder GFP
                     /note="mammalian codon-optimized"
                     /note="color: #05fd14"
                     /note="color: #993366"
                     /translation="SKGEELFTGVVPILVELDGDVNGHKFSVRGEGEGDATNGKLTLKF
                     ICTTGKLPVPWPTLVTTLTYGVQCFSRYPDHMKRHDFFKSAMPEGYVQERTISFKDDGT
                     YKTRAEVKFEGDTLVNRIELKGIDFKEDGNILGHKLEYNFNSHNVYITADKQKNGIKAN
                     FKIRHNVEDGSVQLADHYQQNTPIGDGPVLLPDNHYLSTQSVLSKDPNEKRDHMVLLEF
                     VTAAGITHGMDELYK"
     CDS             6006..6023
                     /codon_start=1
                     /product="6xHis affinity tag"
                     /label=6xHis
                     /note="color: #cc99b2"
                     /note="color: #993366"
                     /translation="HHHHHH"
     terminator      6093..6140
                     /label=T7 terminator
                     /note="transcription terminator for bacteriophage T7 RNA 
                     polymerase"
                     /note="color: #ffffff; direction: RIGHT"
                     /note="color: #ffffff"
ORIGIN
        1 tggcgaatgg gnnnnnnnnn nnnnnnnnnn nnnnnnnnnn nnnnnnnnnn nnnnnnnnnn
       61 nnnnnnnnnn nnnnnnnnnn nnnnnnnnnn nnnnnnnnnn nnnnnnnnnn nnnnnnnnnn
      121 nnnnnnnnnn nnnnncnnnn nnnnnnnnnn nnnnnnnnnn nnnnnnnnnn nnnnnnnnnn
      181 nnnnnnnnnn nnnnnnnnnn nnnnnnnnnn nnnnnnnnnn nnnnnnnann nnnnnnnnnn
      241 nnnnnnnnnn nnnnnnnnnn nnnnnnnnnn nnnnnnncct ttgacgttgg agtccacgtt
      301 ctttaatagt ggactcttgt tccaaactgg aacaacactc aaccctatct cggtctattc
      361 ttttgattta taagggattt tgccgatttc ggcctattgg ttaaaaaatg agctgattta
      421 acaaaaattt aacgcgaatt ttaacaaaat attaacgttt acaatttcag gtggcacttt
      481 tcggggaaat gtgcgcggaa cccctatttg tttatttttc taaatacatt caaatatgta
      541 tccgctcatg agacaataac cctgataaat gcttcaataa tattgaaaaa ggaagagtat
      601 gagtattcaa catttccgtg tcgcccttat tccctttttt gcggcatttt gccttcctgt
      661 ttttgctcac ccagaaacgc tggtgaaagt aaaagatgct gaagatcagt tgggtgcacg
      721 agtgggttac atcgaactgg atctcaacag cggtaagatc cttgagagtt ttcgccccga
      781 agaacgtttt ccaatgatga gcacttttaa agttctgcta tgtggcgcgg tattatcccg
      841 tattgacgcc gggcaagagc aactcggtcg ccgcatacac tattctcaga atgacttggt
      901 tgagtactca ccagtcacag aaaagcatct tacggatggc atgacagtaa gagaattatg
      961 cagtgctgcc ataaccatga gtgataacac tgcggccaac ttacttctga caacgatcgg
     1021 aggaccgaag gagctaaccg cttttttgca caacatgggg gatcatgtaa ctcgccttga
     1081 tcgttgggaa ccggagctga atgaagccat accaaacgac gagcgtgaca ccacgatgcc
     1141 tgcagcaatg gcaacaacgt tgcgcaaact attaactggc gaactactta ctctagcttc
     1201 ccggcaacaa ttaatagact ggatggaggc ggataaagtt gcaggaccac ttctgcgctc
     1261 ggcccttccg gctggctggt ttattgctga taaatctgga gccggtgagc gtgggtctcg
     1321 cggtatcatt gcagcactgg ggccagatgg taagccctcc cgtatcgtag ttatctacac
     1381 gacggggagt caggcaacta tggatgaacg aaatagacag atcgctgaga taggtgcctc
     1441 actgattaag cattggtaac tgtcagacca agtttactca tatatacttt agattgattt
     1501 aaaacttcat ttttaattta aaaggatcta ggtgaagatc ctttttgata atctcatgac
     1561 caaaatccct taacgtgagt tttcgttcca ctgagcgtca gaccccgtag aaaagatcaa
     1621 aggatcttct tgagatcctt tttttctgcg cgtaatctgc tgcttgcaaa caaaaaaacc
     1681 accgctacca gcggtggttt gtttgccgga tcaagagcta ccaactcttt ttccgaaggt
     1741 aactggcttc agcagagcgc agataccaaa tactgtcctt ctagtgtagc cgtagttagg
     1801 ccaccacttc aagaactctg tagcaccgcc tacatacctc gctctgctaa tcctgttacc
     1861 agtggctgct gccagtggcg ataagtcgtg tcttaccggg ttggactcaa gacgatagtt
     1921 accggataag gcgcagcggt cgggctgaac ggggggttcg tgcacacagc ccagcttgga
     1981 gcgaacgacc tacaccgaac tgagatacct acagcgtgag ctatgagaaa gcgccacgct
     2041 tcccgaaggg agaaaggcgg acaggtatcc ggtaagcggc agggtcggaa caggagagcg
     2101 cacgagggag cttccagggg gaaacgcctg gtatctttat agtcctgtcg ggtttcgcca
     2161 cctctgactt gagcgtcgat ttttgtgatg ctcgtcaggg gggcggagcc tatggaaaaa
     2221 cgccagcaac gcggcctttt tacggttcct ggccttttgc tggccttttg ctcacatgtt
     2281 ctttcctgcg ttatcccctg attctgtgga taaccgtatt accgcctttg agtgagctga
     2341 taccgctcgc cgcagccgaa cgaccgagcg cagcgagtca gtgagcgagg aagcggaaga
     2401 gcgcctgatg cggtattttc tccttacgca tctgtgcggt atttcacacc gcatatatgg
     2461 tgcactctca gtacaatctg ctctgatgcc gcatagttaa gccagtatac actccgctat
     2521 cgctacgtga ctgggtcatg gctgcgcccc gacacccgcc aacacccgct gacgcgccct
     2581 gacgggcttg tctgctcccg gcatccgctt acagacaagc tgtgaccgtc tccgggagct
     2641 gcatgtgtca gaggttttca ccgtcatcac cgaaacgcgc gaggcagctg cggtaaagct
     2701 catcagcgtg gtcgtgaagc gattcacaga tgtctgcctg ttcatccgcg tccagctcgt
     2761 tgagtttctc cagaagcgtt aatgtctggc ttctgataaa gcgggccatg ttaagggcgg
     2821 ttttttcctg tttggtcact gatgcctccg tgtaaggggg atttctgttc atgggggtaa
     2881 tgataccgat gaaacgagag aggatgctca cgatacgggt tactgatgat gaacatgccc
     2941 ggttactgga acgttgtgag ggtaaacaac tggcggtatg gatgcggcgg gaccagagaa
     3001 aaatcactca gggtcaatgc cagcgcttcg ttaatacaga tgtaggtgtt ccacagggta
     3061 gccagcagca tcctgcgatg cagatccgga acataatggt gcagggcgct gacttccgcg
     3121 tttccagact ttacgaaaca cggaaaccga agaccattca tgttgttgct caggtcgcag
     3181 acgttttgca gcagcagtcg cttcacgttc gctcgcgtat cggtgattca ttctgctaac
     3241 cagtaaggca accccgccag cctagccggg tcctcaacga caggagcacg atcatgcgca
     3301 cccgtggggc cgccatgccg gcgataatgg cctgcttctc gccgaaacgt ttggtggcgg
     3361 gaccagtgac gaaggcttga gcgagggcgt gcaagattcc gaataccgca agcgacaggc
     3421 cgatcatcgt cgcgctccag cgaaagcggt cctcgccgaa aatgacccag agcgctgccg
     3481 gcacctgtcc tacgagttgc atgataaaga agacagtcat aagtgcggcg acgatagtca
     3541 tgccccgcgc ccaccggaag gagctgactg ggttgaaggc tctcaagggc atcggtcgag
     3601 atcccggtgc ctaatgagtg agctaactta cattaattgc gttgcgctca ctgcccgctt
     3661 tccagtcggg aaacctgtcg tgccagctgc attaatgaat cggccaacgc gcggggagag
     3721 gcggtttgcg tattgggcgc cagggtggtt tttcttttca ccagtgagac gggcaacagc
     3781 tgattgccct tcaccgcctg gccctgagag agttgcagca agcggtccac gctggtttgc
     3841 cccagcaggc gaaaatcctg tttgatggtg gttaacggcg ggatataaca tgagctgtct
     3901 tcggtatcgt cgtatcccac taccgagata tccgcaccaa cgcgcagccc ggactcggta
     3961 atggcgcgca ttgcgcccag cgccatctga tcgttggcaa ccagcatcgc agtgggaacg
     4021 atgccctcat tcagcatttg catggtttgt tgaaaaccgg acatggcact ccagtcgcct
     4081 tcccgttccg ctatcggctg aatttgattg cgagtgagat atttatgcca gccagccaga
     4141 cgcagacgcg ccgagacaga acttaatggg cccgctaaca gcgcgatttg ctggtgaccc
     4201 aatgcgacca gatgctccac gcccagtcgc gtaccgtctt catgggagaa aataatactg
     4261 ttgatgggtg tctggtcaga gacatcaaga aataacgccg gaacattagt gcaggcagct
     4321 tccacagcaa tggcatcctg gtcatccagc ggatagttaa tgatcagccc actgacgcgt
     4381 tgcgcgagaa gattgtgcac cgccgcttta caggcttcga cgccgcttcg ttctaccatc
     4441 gacaccacca cgctggcacc cagttgatcg gcgcgagatt taatcgccgc gacaatttgc
     4501 gacggcgcgt gcagggccag actggaggtg gcaacgccaa tcagcaacga ctgtttgccc
     4561 gccagttgtt gtgccacgcg gttgggaatg taattcagct ccgccatcgc cgcttccact
     4621 ttttcccgcg ttttcgcaga aacgtggctg gcctggttca ccacgcggga aacggtctga
     4681 taagagacac cggcatactc tgcgacatcg tataacgtta ctggtttcac attcaccacc
     4741 ctgaattgac tctcttccgg gcgctatcat gccataccgc gaaaggtttt gcgccattcg
     4801 atggtgtccg ggatctcgac gctctccctt atgcgactcc tgcattagga agcagcccag
     4861 tagtaggttg aggccgttga gcaccgccgc cgcaaggaat ggtgcatgca aggagatggc
     4921 gcccaacagt cccccggcca cggggcctgc caccataccc acgccgaaac aagcgctcat
     4981 gagcccgaag tggcgagccc gatcttcccc atcggtgatg tcggcgatat aggcgccagc
     5041 aaccgcacct gtggcgccgg tgatgccggc cacgatgcgt ccggcgtaga ggatcgagat
     5101 ctcgatcccg cgaaattaat acgactcact ataggggaat tgtgagcgga taacaattcc
     5161 cctctagaaa taattttgtt taactttaag aaggagatat acatatgtct aaaataaaag
     5221 gtggaggtgg cggaggtggc ggtggaggag gtggtggatt ccagaagtac gggatttggc
     5281 cgccccctgc aagtaaaggt gaagaactgt ttaccggcgt ggttccgatt ctggtggaac
     5341 tggatggtga tgttaatggc cataaattca gcgtgcgcgg cgaaggtgaa ggcgatgcca
     5401 ccaacggtaa actgacgctg aaatttatct gcaccacggg taaactgccg gtgccgtggc
     5461 cgaccctggt taccacgctg acgtatggcg tgcagtgttt cagccgttac ccggatcata
     5521 tgaaacgcca cgatttcttt aaaagcgcca tgccggaagg ttatgttcag gaacgtacca
     5581 tttcttttaa agatgatggc acctacaaaa cgcgcgcaga agtgaaattc gaaggtgata
     5641 ccctggttaa ccgtattgaa ctgaaaggca tcgatttcaa agaagatggt aacatcctgg
     5701 gccataaact ggaatacaac ttcaactctc acaacgtgta catcaccgca gataaacaga
     5761 aaaacggtat caaagcgaac ttcaaaatcc gccataatgt ggaagatggc agcgttcagc
     5821 tggcggatca ctatcagcag aacaccccga ttggtgatgg cccggttctg ctgccggata
     5881 atcattacct gagcacgcag tctgtgctga gtaaagatcc gaacgaaaaa cgtgatcata
     5941 tggtgctgct ggaatttgtt accgcggccg gtatcacgca cggcatggat gaactgtata
     6001 aactgcacca ccaccaccac cactaataag atccggctgc taacaaagcc cgaaaggaag
     6061 ctgagttggc tgctgccacc gctgagcaat aactagcata accccttggg gcctctaaac
     6121 gggtcttgag gggttttttg ctgaaaggag gaactatatc cggat
//
