# Supplementary material for: Effect of Translation-Enhancing Nascent SKIK Peptide on the Arrest Peptides Containing Consecutive Proline
Source: ACS Synth Biol. 2024 Nov 22;13(12):3908–16. doi: 10.1021/acssynbio.4c00221 (PMC11669330; doi:10.1021/acssynbio.4c00221)
Supplement: Supplementary file 2 — sb4c00221_si_002.zip [file sb4c00221_si_002.zip › supplemental_genbank_data_R2/pET22b-SKIK-(+2 aa)WPPP-sfGFP.gbk]

LOCUS       Exported                6132 bp ds-DNA     circular SYN 22-JUL-2024
DEFINITION  .
ACCESSION   .
VERSION     .
KEYWORDS    .
SOURCE      synthetic DNA construct
  ORGANISM  synthetic DNA construct
REFERENCE   1  (bases 1 to 6132)
  AUTHORS   .
  TITLE     Direct Submission
  JOURNAL   Exported Jul 22, 2024 from SnapGene 4.1.9
            http://www.snapgene.com
FEATURES             Location/Qualifiers
     source          1..6132
                     /organism="synthetic DNA construct"
                     /mol_type="other DNA"
                     /note="color: #ffffff"
     rep_origin      12..467
                     /label=f1 ori
                     /note="f1 bacteriophage origin of replication; arrow 
                     indicates direction of (+) strand synthesis"
                     /note="color: #ffff00"
                     /note="color: #ffff00"
     promoter        494..598
                     /gene="bla"
                     /label=AmpR promoter
                     /note="color: #ffffff; direction: RIGHT"
                     /note="color: #ffffff"
     CDS             599..1459
                     /codon_start=1
                     /gene="bla"
                     /product="beta-lactamase"
                     /label=AmpR
                     /note="confers resistance to ampicillin, carbenicillin, and
                     related antibiotics"
                     /note="This feature has 2 segments: 1: 604 .. 672 / #ccffcc
                     / signal sequence 2: 673 .. 1464 / #ccffcc Cleavage site 
                     after base 672"
                     /note="This feature has 2 segments:
                        1:  599 ..  667 / #993366
                        2:  668 .. 1459 / #993366"
                     /translation="MSIQHFRVALIPFFAAFCLPVFAHPETLVKVKDAEDQLGARVGYI
                     ELDLNSGKILESFRPEERFPMMSTFKVLLCGAVLSRIDAGQEQLGRRIHYSQNDLVEYS
                     PVTEKHLTDGMTVRELCSAAITMSDNTAANLLLTTIGGPKELTAFLHNMGDHVTRLDRW
                     EPELNEAIPNDERDTTMPAAMATTLRKLLTGELLTLASRQQLIDWMEADKVAGPLLRSA
                     LPAGWFIADKSGAGERGSRGIIAALGPDGKPSRIVVIYTTGSQATMDERNRQIAEIGAS
                     LIKHW"
     rep_origin      1630..2218
                     /label=ori
                     /note="high-copy-number ColE1/pMB1/pBR322/pUC origin of 
                     replication"
                     /note="color: #ffff00"
                     /note="color: #ffff00"
     misc_feature    2404..2546
                     /label=bom
                     /note="basis of mobility region from pBR322"
                     /note="color: #a6acb3"
                     /note="color: #a6acb3"
     CDS             complement(2648..2839)
                     /codon_start=1
                     /gene="rop"
                     /product="Rop protein, which maintains plasmids at low copy
                     number"
                     /label=rop
                     /note="color: #993366"
                     /note="color: #993366"
                     /translation="MTKQEKTALNMARFIRSQTLTLLEKLNELDADEQADICESLHDHA
                     DELYRSCLARFGDDGENL"
     CDS             complement(3648..4730)
                     /codon_start=1
                     /gene="lacI"
                     /product="lac repressor"
                     /label=lacI
                     /note="The lac repressor binds to the lac operator to 
                     inhibit transcription in E. coli. This inhibition can be 
                     relieved by adding lactose or 
                     isopropyl-beta-D-thiogalactopyranoside (IPTG)."
                     /note="color: #993366"
                     /note="color: #993366"
                     /translation="MKPVTLYDVAEYAGVSYQTVSRVVNQASHVSAKTREKVEAAMAEL
                     NYIPNRVAQQLAGKQSLLIGVATSSLALHAPSQIVAAIKSRADQLGASVVVSMVERSGV
                     EACKAAVHNLLAQRVSGLIINYPLDDQDAIAVEAACTNVPALFLDVSDQTPINSIIFSH
                     EDGTRLGVEHLVALGHQQIALLAGPLSSVSARLRLAGWHKYLTRNQIQPIAEREGDWSA
                     MSGFQQTMQMLNEGIVPTAMLVANDQMALGAMRAITESGLRVGADISVVGYDDTEDSSC
                     YIPPLTTIKQDFRLLGQTSVDRLLQLSQGQAVKGNQLLPVSLVKRKTTLAPNTQTASPR
                     ALADSLMQLARQVSRLESGQ"
     promoter        complement(4731..4808)
                     /gene="lacI"
                     /label=lacI promoter
                     /note="color: #ffffff; direction: LEFT"
                     /note="color: #ffffff; direction: LEFT"
     promoter        5117..5135
                     /label=T7 promoter
                     /note="promoter for bacteriophage T7 RNA polymerase"
                     /note="color: #ffffff; direction: RIGHT"
                     /note="color: #ffffff"
     protein_bind    5136..5160
                     /label=lac operator
                     /bound_moiety="lac repressor encoded by lacI"
                     /note="The lac repressor binds to the lac operator to 
                     inhibit transcription in E. coli. This inhibition can be 
                     relieved by adding lactose or 
                     isopropyl-beta-D-thiogalactopyranoside (IPTG)."
                     /note="color: #31849b"
                     /note="color: #31849b"
     RBS             5175..5197
                     /note="efficient ribosome binding site from bacteriophage 
                     T7 gene 10 (Olins and Rangwala, 1989)"
                     /note="color: #a6acb3"
                     /note="color: #a6acb3"
     CDS             5259..5969
                     /codon_start=1
                     /product="GFP variant that folds robustly even when fused 
                     to poorly folded proteins (Pedelacq et al., 2006)"
                     /label=superfolder GFP
                     /note="mammalian codon-optimized"
                     /note="color: #05fd14"
                     /note="color: #993366"
                     /translation="SKGEELFTGVVPILVELDGDVNGHKFSVRGEGEGDATNGKLTLKF
                     ICTTGKLPVPWPTLVTTLTYGVQCFSRYPDHMKRHDFFKSAMPEGYVQERTISFKDDGT
                     YKTRAEVKFEGDTLVNRIELKGIDFKEDGNILGHKLEYNFNSHNVYITADKQKNGIKAN
                     FKIRHNVEDGSVQLADHYQQNTPIGDGPVLLPDNHYLSTQSVLSKDPNEKRDHMVLLEF
                     VTAAGITHGMDELYK"
     CDS             5973..5990
                     /codon_start=1
                     /product="6xHis affinity tag"
                     /label=6xHis
                     /note="color: #cc99b2"
                     /note="color: #993366"
                     /translation="HHHHHH"
     terminator      6060..6107
                     /label=T7 terminator
                     /note="transcription terminator for bacteriophage T7 RNA 
                     polymerase"
                     /note="color: #ffffff; direction: RIGHT"
                     /note="color: #ffffff"
ORIGIN
        1 tggcgaatgg gnnnnnnnnn nnnnnnnnnn nnnnnnnnnn nnnnnnnnnn nnnnnnnnnn
       61 nnnnnnnnnn nnnnnnnnnn nnnnnnnnnn nnnnnnnnnn nnnnnnnnnn nnnnnnnnnn
      121 nnnnnnnnnn nnnnncnnnn nnnnnnnnnn nnnnnnnnnn nnnnnnnnnn nnnnnnnnnn
      181 nnnnnnnnnn nnnnnnnnnn nnnnnnnnnn nnnnnnnnnn nnnnnnnann nnnnnnnnnn
      241 nnnnnnnnnn nnnnnnnnnn nnnnnnnnnn nnnnnnncct ttgacgttgg agtccacgtt
      301 ctttaatagt ggactcttgt tccaaactgg aacaacactc aaccctatct cggtctattc
      361 ttttgattta taagggattt tgccgatttc ggcctattgg ttaaaaaatg agctgattta
      421 acaaaaattt aacgcgaatt ttaacaaaat attaacgttt acaatttcag gtggcacttt
      481 tcggggaaat gtgcgcggaa cccctatttg tttatttttc taaatacatt caaatatgta
      541 tccgctcatg agacaataac cctgataaat gcttcaataa tattgaaaaa ggaagagtat
      601 gagtattcaa catttccgtg tcgcccttat tccctttttt gcggcatttt gccttcctgt
      661 ttttgctcac ccagaaacgc tggtgaaagt aaaagatgct gaagatcagt tgggtgcacg
      721 agtgggttac atcgaactgg atctcaacag cggtaagatc cttgagagtt ttcgccccga
      781 agaacgtttt ccaatgatga gcacttttaa agttctgcta tgtggcgcgg tattatcccg
      841 tattgacgcc gggcaagagc aactcggtcg ccgcatacac tattctcaga atgacttggt
      901 tgagtactca ccagtcacag aaaagcatct tacggatggc atgacagtaa gagaattatg
      961 cagtgctgcc ataaccatga gtgataacac tgcggccaac ttacttctga caacgatcgg
     1021 aggaccgaag gagctaaccg cttttttgca caacatgggg gatcatgtaa ctcgccttga
     1081 tcgttgggaa ccggagctga atgaagccat accaaacgac gagcgtgaca ccacgatgcc
     1141 tgcagcaatg gcaacaacgt tgcgcaaact attaactggc gaactactta ctctagcttc
     1201 ccggcaacaa ttaatagact ggatggaggc ggataaagtt gcaggaccac ttctgcgctc
     1261 ggcccttccg gctggctggt ttattgctga taaatctgga gccggtgagc gtgggtctcg
     1321 cggtatcatt gcagcactgg ggccagatgg taagccctcc cgtatcgtag ttatctacac
     1381 gacggggagt caggcaacta tggatgaacg aaatagacag atcgctgaga taggtgcctc
     1441 actgattaag cattggtaac tgtcagacca agtttactca tatatacttt agattgattt
     1501 aaaacttcat ttttaattta aaaggatcta ggtgaagatc ctttttgata atctcatgac
     1561 caaaatccct taacgtgagt tttcgttcca ctgagcgtca gaccccgtag aaaagatcaa
     1621 aggatcttct tgagatcctt tttttctgcg cgtaatctgc tgcttgcaaa caaaaaaacc
     1681 accgctacca gcggtggttt gtttgccgga tcaagagcta ccaactcttt ttccgaaggt
     1741 aactggcttc agcagagcgc agataccaaa tactgtcctt ctagtgtagc cgtagttagg
     1801 ccaccacttc aagaactctg tagcaccgcc tacatacctc gctctgctaa tcctgttacc
     1861 agtggctgct gccagtggcg ataagtcgtg tcttaccggg ttggactcaa gacgatagtt
     1921 accggataag gcgcagcggt cgggctgaac ggggggttcg tgcacacagc ccagcttgga
     1981 gcgaacgacc tacaccgaac tgagatacct acagcgtgag ctatgagaaa gcgccacgct
     2041 tcccgaaggg agaaaggcgg acaggtatcc ggtaagcggc agggtcggaa caggagagcg
     2101 cacgagggag cttccagggg gaaacgcctg gtatctttat agtcctgtcg ggtttcgcca
     2161 cctctgactt gagcgtcgat ttttgtgatg ctcgtcaggg gggcggagcc tatggaaaaa
     2221 cgccagcaac gcggcctttt tacggttcct ggccttttgc tggccttttg ctcacatgtt
     2281 ctttcctgcg ttatcccctg attctgtgga taaccgtatt accgcctttg agtgagctga
     2341 taccgctcgc cgcagccgaa cgaccgagcg cagcgagtca gtgagcgagg aagcggaaga
     2401 gcgcctgatg cggtattttc tccttacgca tctgtgcggt atttcacacc gcatatatgg
     2461 tgcactctca gtacaatctg ctctgatgcc gcatagttaa gccagtatac actccgctat
     2521 cgctacgtga ctgggtcatg gctgcgcccc gacacccgcc aacacccgct gacgcgccct
     2581 gacgggcttg tctgctcccg gcatccgctt acagacaagc tgtgaccgtc tccgggagct
     2641 gcatgtgtca gaggttttca ccgtcatcac cgaaacgcgc gaggcagctg cggtaaagct
     2701 catcagcgtg gtcgtgaagc gattcacaga tgtctgcctg ttcatccgcg tccagctcgt
     2761 tgagtttctc cagaagcgtt aatgtctggc ttctgataaa gcgggccatg ttaagggcgg
     2821 ttttttcctg tttggtcact gatgcctccg tgtaaggggg atttctgttc atgggggtaa
     2881 tgataccgat gaaacgagag aggatgctca cgatacgggt tactgatgat gaacatgccc
     2941 ggttactgga acgttgtgag ggtaaacaac tggcggtatg gatgcggcgg gaccagagaa
     3001 aaatcactca gggtcaatgc cagcgcttcg ttaatacaga tgtaggtgtt ccacagggta
     3061 gccagcagca tcctgcgatg cagatccgga acataatggt gcagggcgct gacttccgcg
     3121 tttccagact ttacgaaaca cggaaaccga agaccattca tgttgttgct caggtcgcag
     3181 acgttttgca gcagcagtcg cttcacgttc gctcgcgtat cggtgattca ttctgctaac
     3241 cagtaaggca accccgccag cctagccggg tcctcaacga caggagcacg atcatgcgca
     3301 cccgtggggc cgccatgccg gcgataatgg cctgcttctc gccgaaacgt ttggtggcgg
     3361 gaccagtgac gaaggcttga gcgagggcgt gcaagattcc gaataccgca agcgacaggc
     3421 cgatcatcgt cgcgctccag cgaaagcggt cctcgccgaa aatgacccag agcgctgccg
     3481 gcacctgtcc tacgagttgc atgataaaga agacagtcat aagtgcggcg acgatagtca
     3541 tgccccgcgc ccaccggaag gagctgactg ggttgaaggc tctcaagggc atcggtcgag
     3601 atcccggtgc ctaatgagtg agctaactta cattaattgc gttgcgctca ctgcccgctt
     3661 tccagtcggg aaacctgtcg tgccagctgc attaatgaat cggccaacgc gcggggagag
     3721 gcggtttgcg tattgggcgc cagggtggtt tttcttttca ccagtgagac gggcaacagc
     3781 tgattgccct tcaccgcctg gccctgagag agttgcagca agcggtccac gctggtttgc
     3841 cccagcaggc gaaaatcctg tttgatggtg gttaacggcg ggatataaca tgagctgtct
     3901 tcggtatcgt cgtatcccac taccgagata tccgcaccaa cgcgcagccc ggactcggta
     3961 atggcgcgca ttgcgcccag cgccatctga tcgttggcaa ccagcatcgc agtgggaacg
     4021 atgccctcat tcagcatttg catggtttgt tgaaaaccgg acatggcact ccagtcgcct
     4081 tcccgttccg ctatcggctg aatttgattg cgagtgagat atttatgcca gccagccaga
     4141 cgcagacgcg ccgagacaga acttaatggg cccgctaaca gcgcgatttg ctggtgaccc
     4201 aatgcgacca gatgctccac gcccagtcgc gtaccgtctt catgggagaa aataatactg
     4261 ttgatgggtg tctggtcaga gacatcaaga aataacgccg gaacattagt gcaggcagct
     4321 tccacagcaa tggcatcctg gtcatccagc ggatagttaa tgatcagccc actgacgcgt
     4381 tgcgcgagaa gattgtgcac cgccgcttta caggcttcga cgccgcttcg ttctaccatc
     4441 gacaccacca cgctggcacc cagttgatcg gcgcgagatt taatcgccgc gacaatttgc
     4501 gacggcgcgt gcagggccag actggaggtg gcaacgccaa tcagcaacga ctgtttgccc
     4561 gccagttgtt gtgccacgcg gttgggaatg taattcagct ccgccatcgc cgcttccact
     4621 ttttcccgcg ttttcgcaga aacgtggctg gcctggttca ccacgcggga aacggtctga
     4681 taagagacac cggcatactc tgcgacatcg tataacgtta ctggtttcac attcaccacc
     4741 ctgaattgac tctcttccgg gcgctatcat gccataccgc gaaaggtttt gcgccattcg
     4801 atggtgtccg ggatctcgac gctctccctt atgcgactcc tgcattagga agcagcccag
     4861 tagtaggttg aggccgttga gcaccgccgc cgcaaggaat ggtgcatgca aggagatggc
     4921 gcccaacagt cccccggcca cggggcctgc caccataccc acgccgaaac aagcgctcat
     4981 gagcccgaag tggcgagccc gatcttcccc atcggtgatg tcggcgatat aggcgccagc
     5041 aaccgcacct gtggcgccgg tgatgccggc cacgatgcgt ccggcgtaga ggatcgagat
     5101 ctcgatcccg cgaaattaat acgactcact ataggggaat tgtgagcgga taacaattcc
     5161 cctctagaaa taattttgtt taactttaag aaggagatat acatatgtct aaaataaaag
     5221 gtggattcca gaagtacggg atttggccgc cccctgcaag taaaggtgaa gaactgttta
     5281 ccggcgtggt tccgattctg gtggaactgg atggtgatgt taatggccat aaattcagcg
     5341 tgcgcggcga aggtgaaggc gatgccacca acggtaaact gacgctgaaa tttatctgca
     5401 ccacgggtaa actgccggtg ccgtggccga ccctggttac cacgctgacg tatggcgtgc
     5461 agtgtttcag ccgttacccg gatcatatga aacgccacga tttctttaaa agcgccatgc
     5521 cggaaggtta tgttcaggaa cgtaccattt cttttaaaga tgatggcacc tacaaaacgc
     5581 gcgcagaagt gaaattcgaa ggtgataccc tggttaaccg tattgaactg aaaggcatcg
     5641 atttcaaaga agatggtaac atcctgggcc ataaactgga atacaacttc aactctcaca
     5701 acgtgtacat caccgcagat aaacagaaaa acggtatcaa agcgaacttc aaaatccgcc
     5761 ataatgtgga agatggcagc gttcagctgg cggatcacta tcagcagaac accccgattg
     5821 gtgatggccc ggttctgctg ccggataatc attacctgag cacgcagtct gtgctgagta
     5881 aagatccgaa cgaaaaacgt gatcatatgg tgctgctgga atttgttacc gcggccggta
     5941 tcacgcacgg catggatgaa ctgtataaac tgcaccacca ccaccaccac taataagatc
     6001 cggctgctaa caaagcccga aaggaagctg agttggctgc tgccaccgct gagcaataac
     6061 tagcataacc ccttggggcc tctaaacggg tcttgagggg ttttttgctg aaaggaggaa
     6121 ctatatccgg at
//
