# Supplementary material for: Effect of Translation-Enhancing Nascent SKIK Peptide on the Arrest Peptides Containing Consecutive Proline
Source: ACS Synth Biol. 2024 Nov 22;13(12):3908–16. doi: 10.1021/acssynbio.4c00221 (PMC11669330; doi:10.1021/acssynbio.4c00221)
Supplement: Supplementary file 2 — sb4c00221_si_002.zip [file sb4c00221_si_002.zip › supplemental_genbank_data_R2/pET22b-SKIK-(+3 aa)WPPP-sfGFP.gbk]

LOCUS       Exported                6135 bp ds-DNA     circular SYN 22-JUL-2024
DEFINITION  .
ACCESSION   .
VERSION     .
KEYWORDS    .
SOURCE      synthetic DNA construct
  ORGANISM  synthetic DNA construct
REFERENCE   1  (bases 1 to 6135)
  AUTHORS   .
  TITLE     Direct Submission
  JOURNAL   Exported Jul 22, 2024 from SnapGene 4.1.9
            http://www.snapgene.com
FEATURES             Location/Qualifiers
     source          1..6135
                     /organism="synthetic DNA construct"
                     /mol_type="other DNA"
                     /note="color: #ffffff"
     rep_origin      12..467
                     /label=f1 ori
                     /note="f1 bacteriophage origin of replication; arrow 
                     indicates direction of (+) strand synthesis"
                     /note="color: #ffff00"
                     /note="color: #ffff00"
     promoter        494..598
                     /gene="bla"
                     /label=AmpR promoter
                     /note="color: #ffffff; direction: RIGHT"
                     /note="color: #ffffff"
     CDS             599..1459
                     /codon_start=1
                     /gene="bla"
                     /product="beta-lactamase"
                     /label=AmpR
                     /note="confers resistance to ampicillin, carbenicillin, and
                     related antibiotics"
                     /note="This feature has 2 segments: 1: 604 .. 672 / #ccffcc
                     / signal sequence 2: 673 .. 1464 / #ccffcc Cleavage site 
                     after base 672"
                     /note="This feature has 2 segments:
                        1:  599 ..  667 / #993366
                        2:  668 .. 1459 / #993366"
                     /translation="MSIQHFRVALIPFFAAFCLPVFAHPETLVKVKDAEDQLGARVGYI
                     ELDLNSGKILESFRPEERFPMMSTFKVLLCGAVLSRIDAGQEQLGRRIHYSQNDLVEYS
                     PVTEKHLTDGMTVRELCSAAITMSDNTAANLLLTTIGGPKELTAFLHNMGDHVTRLDRW
                     EPELNEAIPNDERDTTMPAAMATTLRKLLTGELLTLASRQQLIDWMEADKVAGPLLRSA
                     LPAGWFIADKSGAGERGSRGIIAALGPDGKPSRIVVIYTTGSQATMDERNRQIAEIGAS
                     LIKHW"
     rep_origin      1630..2218
                     /label=ori
                     /note="high-copy-number ColE1/pMB1/pBR322/pUC origin of 
                     replication"
                     /note="color: #ffff00"
                     /note="color: #ffff00"
     misc_feature    2404..2546
                     /label=bom
                     /note="basis of mobility region from pBR322"
                     /note="color: #a6acb3"
                     /note="color: #a6acb3"
     CDS             complement(2648..2839)
                     /codon_start=1
                     /gene="rop"
                     /product="Rop protein, which maintains plasmids at low copy
                     number"
                     /label=rop
                     /note="color: #993366"
                     /note="color: #993366"
                     /translation="MTKQEKTALNMARFIRSQTLTLLEKLNELDADEQADICESLHDHA
                     DELYRSCLARFGDDGENL"
     CDS             complement(3648..4730)
                     /codon_start=1
                     /gene="lacI"
                     /product="lac repressor"
                     /label=lacI
                     /note="The lac repressor binds to the lac operator to 
                     inhibit transcription in E. coli. This inhibition can be 
                     relieved by adding lactose or 
                     isopropyl-beta-D-thiogalactopyranoside (IPTG)."
                     /note="color: #993366"
                     /note="color: #993366"
                     /translation="MKPVTLYDVAEYAGVSYQTVSRVVNQASHVSAKTREKVEAAMAEL
                     NYIPNRVAQQLAGKQSLLIGVATSSLALHAPSQIVAAIKSRADQLGASVVVSMVERSGV
                     EACKAAVHNLLAQRVSGLIINYPLDDQDAIAVEAACTNVPALFLDVSDQTPINSIIFSH
                     EDGTRLGVEHLVALGHQQIALLAGPLSSVSARLRLAGWHKYLTRNQIQPIAEREGDWSA
                     MSGFQQTMQMLNEGIVPTAMLVANDQMALGAMRAITESGLRVGADISVVGYDDTEDSSC
                     YIPPLTTIKQDFRLLGQTSVDRLLQLSQGQAVKGNQLLPVSLVKRKTTLAPNTQTASPR
                     ALADSLMQLARQVSRLESGQ"
     promoter        complement(4731..4808)
                     /gene="lacI"
                     /label=lacI promoter
                     /note="color: #ffffff; direction: LEFT"
                     /note="color: #ffffff; direction: LEFT"
     promoter        5117..5135
                     /label=T7 promoter
                     /note="promoter for bacteriophage T7 RNA polymerase"
                     /note="color: #ffffff; direction: RIGHT"
                     /note="color: #ffffff"
     protein_bind    5136..5160
                     /label=lac operator
                     /bound_moiety="lac repressor encoded by lacI"
                     /note="The lac repressor binds to the lac operator to 
                     inhibit transcription in E. coli. This inhibition can be 
                     relieved by adding lactose or 
                     isopropyl-beta-D-thiogalactopyranoside (IPTG)."
                     /note="color: #31849b"
                     /note="color: #31849b"
     RBS             5175..5197
                     /note="efficient ribosome binding site from bacteriophage 
                     T7 gene 10 (Olins and Rangwala, 1989)"
                     /note="color: #a6acb3"
                     /note="color: #a6acb3"
     CDS             5262..5972
                     /codon_start=1
                     /product="GFP variant that folds robustly even when fused 
                     to poorly folded proteins (Pedelacq et al., 2006)"
                     /label=superfolder GFP
                     /note="mammalian codon-optimized"
                     /note="color: #05fd14"
                     /note="color: #993366"
                     /translation="SKGEELFTGVVPILVELDGDVNGHKFSVRGEGEGDATNGKLTLKF
                     ICTTGKLPVPWPTLVTTLTYGVQCFSRYPDHMKRHDFFKSAMPEGYVQERTISFKDDGT
                     YKTRAEVKFEGDTLVNRIELKGIDFKEDGNILGHKLEYNFNSHNVYITADKQKNGIKAN
                     FKIRHNVEDGSVQLADHYQQNTPIGDGPVLLPDNHYLSTQSVLSKDPNEKRDHMVLLEF
                     VTAAGITHGMDELYK"
     CDS             5976..5993
                     /codon_start=1
                     /product="6xHis affinity tag"
                     /label=6xHis
                     /note="color: #cc99b2"
                     /note="color: #993366"
                     /translation="HHHHHH"
     terminator      6063..6110
                     /label=T7 terminator
                     /note="transcription terminator for bacteriophage T7 RNA 
                     polymerase"
                     /note="color: #ffffff; direction: RIGHT"
                     /note="color: #ffffff"
ORIGIN
        1 tggcgaatgg gnnnnnnnnn nnnnnnnnnn nnnnnnnnnn nnnnnnnnnn nnnnnnnnnn
       61 nnnnnnnnnn nnnnnnnnnn nnnnnnnnnn nnnnnnnnnn nnnnnnnnnn nnnnnnnnnn
      121 nnnnnnnnnn nnnnncnnnn nnnnnnnnnn nnnnnnnnnn nnnnnnnnnn nnnnnnnnnn
      181 nnnnnnnnnn nnnnnnnnnn nnnnnnnnnn nnnnnnnnnn nnnnnnnann nnnnnnnnnn
      241 nnnnnnnnnn nnnnnnnnnn nnnnnnnnnn nnnnnnncct ttgacgttgg agtccacgtt
      301 ctttaatagt ggactcttgt tccaaactgg aacaacactc aaccctatct cggtctattc
      361 ttttgattta taagggattt tgccgatttc ggcctattgg ttaaaaaatg agctgattta
      421 acaaaaattt aacgcgaatt ttaacaaaat attaacgttt acaatttcag gtggcacttt
      481 tcggggaaat gtgcgcggaa cccctatttg tttatttttc taaatacatt caaatatgta
      541 tccgctcatg agacaataac cctgataaat gcttcaataa tattgaaaaa ggaagagtat
      601 gagtattcaa catttccgtg tcgcccttat tccctttttt gcggcatttt gccttcctgt
      661 ttttgctcac ccagaaacgc tggtgaaagt aaaagatgct gaagatcagt tgggtgcacg
      721 agtgggttac atcgaactgg atctcaacag cggtaagatc cttgagagtt ttcgccccga
      781 agaacgtttt ccaatgatga gcacttttaa agttctgcta tgtggcgcgg tattatcccg
      841 tattgacgcc gggcaagagc aactcggtcg ccgcatacac tattctcaga atgacttggt
      901 tgagtactca ccagtcacag aaaagcatct tacggatggc atgacagtaa gagaattatg
      961 cagtgctgcc ataaccatga gtgataacac tgcggccaac ttacttctga caacgatcgg
     1021 aggaccgaag gagctaaccg cttttttgca caacatgggg gatcatgtaa ctcgccttga
     1081 tcgttgggaa ccggagctga atgaagccat accaaacgac gagcgtgaca ccacgatgcc
     1141 tgcagcaatg gcaacaacgt tgcgcaaact attaactggc gaactactta ctctagcttc
     1201 ccggcaacaa ttaatagact ggatggaggc ggataaagtt gcaggaccac ttctgcgctc
     1261 ggcccttccg gctggctggt ttattgctga taaatctgga gccggtgagc gtgggtctcg
     1321 cggtatcatt gcagcactgg ggccagatgg taagccctcc cgtatcgtag ttatctacac
     1381 gacggggagt caggcaacta tggatgaacg aaatagacag atcgctgaga taggtgcctc
     1441 actgattaag cattggtaac tgtcagacca agtttactca tatatacttt agattgattt
     1501 aaaacttcat ttttaattta aaaggatcta ggtgaagatc ctttttgata atctcatgac
     1561 caaaatccct taacgtgagt tttcgttcca ctgagcgtca gaccccgtag aaaagatcaa
     1621 aggatcttct tgagatcctt tttttctgcg cgtaatctgc tgcttgcaaa caaaaaaacc
     1681 accgctacca gcggtggttt gtttgccgga tcaagagcta ccaactcttt ttccgaaggt
     1741 aactggcttc agcagagcgc agataccaaa tactgtcctt ctagtgtagc cgtagttagg
     1801 ccaccacttc aagaactctg tagcaccgcc tacatacctc gctctgctaa tcctgttacc
     1861 agtggctgct gccagtggcg ataagtcgtg tcttaccggg ttggactcaa gacgatagtt
     1921 accggataag gcgcagcggt cgggctgaac ggggggttcg tgcacacagc ccagcttgga
     1981 gcgaacgacc tacaccgaac tgagatacct acagcgtgag ctatgagaaa gcgccacgct
     2041 tcccgaaggg agaaaggcgg acaggtatcc ggtaagcggc agggtcggaa caggagagcg
     2101 cacgagggag cttccagggg gaaacgcctg gtatctttat agtcctgtcg ggtttcgcca
     2161 cctctgactt gagcgtcgat ttttgtgatg ctcgtcaggg gggcggagcc tatggaaaaa
     2221 cgccagcaac gcggcctttt tacggttcct ggccttttgc tggccttttg ctcacatgtt
     2281 ctttcctgcg ttatcccctg attctgtgga taaccgtatt accgcctttg agtgagctga
     2341 taccgctcgc cgcagccgaa cgaccgagcg cagcgagtca gtgagcgagg aagcggaaga
     2401 gcgcctgatg cggtattttc tccttacgca tctgtgcggt atttcacacc gcatatatgg
     2461 tgcactctca gtacaatctg ctctgatgcc gcatagttaa gccagtatac actccgctat
     2521 cgctacgtga ctgggtcatg gctgcgcccc gacacccgcc aacacccgct gacgcgccct
     2581 gacgggcttg tctgctcccg gcatccgctt acagacaagc tgtgaccgtc tccgggagct
     2641 gcatgtgtca gaggttttca ccgtcatcac cgaaacgcgc gaggcagctg cggtaaagct
     2701 catcagcgtg gtcgtgaagc gattcacaga tgtctgcctg ttcatccgcg tccagctcgt
     2761 tgagtttctc cagaagcgtt aatgtctggc ttctgataaa gcgggccatg ttaagggcgg
     2821 ttttttcctg tttggtcact gatgcctccg tgtaaggggg atttctgttc atgggggtaa
     2881 tgataccgat gaaacgagag aggatgctca cgatacgggt tactgatgat gaacatgccc
     2941 ggttactgga acgttgtgag ggtaaacaac tggcggtatg gatgcggcgg gaccagagaa
     3001 aaatcactca gggtcaatgc cagcgcttcg ttaatacaga tgtaggtgtt ccacagggta
     3061 gccagcagca tcctgcgatg cagatccgga acataatggt gcagggcgct gacttccgcg
     3121 tttccagact ttacgaaaca cggaaaccga agaccattca tgttgttgct caggtcgcag
     3181 acgttttgca gcagcagtcg cttcacgttc gctcgcgtat cggtgattca ttctgctaac
     3241 cagtaaggca accccgccag cctagccggg tcctcaacga caggagcacg atcatgcgca
     3301 cccgtggggc cgccatgccg gcgataatgg cctgcttctc gccgaaacgt ttggtggcgg
     3361 gaccagtgac gaaggcttga gcgagggcgt gcaagattcc gaataccgca agcgacaggc
     3421 cgatcatcgt cgcgctccag cgaaagcggt cctcgccgaa aatgacccag agcgctgccg
     3481 gcacctgtcc tacgagttgc atgataaaga agacagtcat aagtgcggcg acgatagtca
     3541 tgccccgcgc ccaccggaag gagctgactg ggttgaaggc tctcaagggc atcggtcgag
     3601 atcccggtgc ctaatgagtg agctaactta cattaattgc gttgcgctca ctgcccgctt
     3661 tccagtcggg aaacctgtcg tgccagctgc attaatgaat cggccaacgc gcggggagag
     3721 gcggtttgcg tattgggcgc cagggtggtt tttcttttca ccagtgagac gggcaacagc
     3781 tgattgccct tcaccgcctg gccctgagag agttgcagca agcggtccac gctggtttgc
     3841 cccagcaggc gaaaatcctg tttgatggtg gttaacggcg ggatataaca tgagctgtct
     3901 tcggtatcgt cgtatcccac taccgagata tccgcaccaa cgcgcagccc ggactcggta
     3961 atggcgcgca ttgcgcccag cgccatctga tcgttggcaa ccagcatcgc agtgggaacg
     4021 atgccctcat tcagcatttg catggtttgt tgaaaaccgg acatggcact ccagtcgcct
     4081 tcccgttccg ctatcggctg aatttgattg cgagtgagat atttatgcca gccagccaga
     4141 cgcagacgcg ccgagacaga acttaatggg cccgctaaca gcgcgatttg ctggtgaccc
     4201 aatgcgacca gatgctccac gcccagtcgc gtaccgtctt catgggagaa aataatactg
     4261 ttgatgggtg tctggtcaga gacatcaaga aataacgccg gaacattagt gcaggcagct
     4321 tccacagcaa tggcatcctg gtcatccagc ggatagttaa tgatcagccc actgacgcgt
     4381 tgcgcgagaa gattgtgcac cgccgcttta caggcttcga cgccgcttcg ttctaccatc
     4441 gacaccacca cgctggcacc cagttgatcg gcgcgagatt taatcgccgc gacaatttgc
     4501 gacggcgcgt gcagggccag actggaggtg gcaacgccaa tcagcaacga ctgtttgccc
     4561 gccagttgtt gtgccacgcg gttgggaatg taattcagct ccgccatcgc cgcttccact
     4621 ttttcccgcg ttttcgcaga aacgtggctg gcctggttca ccacgcggga aacggtctga
     4681 taagagacac cggcatactc tgcgacatcg tataacgtta ctggtttcac attcaccacc
     4741 ctgaattgac tctcttccgg gcgctatcat gccataccgc gaaaggtttt gcgccattcg
     4801 atggtgtccg ggatctcgac gctctccctt atgcgactcc tgcattagga agcagcccag
     4861 tagtaggttg aggccgttga gcaccgccgc cgcaaggaat ggtgcatgca aggagatggc
     4921 gcccaacagt cccccggcca cggggcctgc caccataccc acgccgaaac aagcgctcat
     4981 gagcccgaag tggcgagccc gatcttcccc atcggtgatg tcggcgatat aggcgccagc
     5041 aaccgcacct gtggcgccgg tgatgccggc cacgatgcgt ccggcgtaga ggatcgagat
     5101 ctcgatcccg cgaaattaat acgactcact ataggggaat tgtgagcgga taacaattcc
     5161 cctctagaaa taattttgtt taactttaag aaggagatat acatatgtct aaaataaaag
     5221 gtggaggttt ccagaagtac gggatttggc cgccccctgc aagtaaaggt gaagaactgt
     5281 ttaccggcgt ggttccgatt ctggtggaac tggatggtga tgttaatggc cataaattca
     5341 gcgtgcgcgg cgaaggtgaa ggcgatgcca ccaacggtaa actgacgctg aaatttatct
     5401 gcaccacggg taaactgccg gtgccgtggc cgaccctggt taccacgctg acgtatggcg
     5461 tgcagtgttt cagccgttac ccggatcata tgaaacgcca cgatttcttt aaaagcgcca
     5521 tgccggaagg ttatgttcag gaacgtacca tttcttttaa agatgatggc acctacaaaa
     5581 cgcgcgcaga agtgaaattc gaaggtgata ccctggttaa ccgtattgaa ctgaaaggca
     5641 tcgatttcaa agaagatggt aacatcctgg gccataaact ggaatacaac ttcaactctc
     5701 acaacgtgta catcaccgca gataaacaga aaaacggtat caaagcgaac ttcaaaatcc
     5761 gccataatgt ggaagatggc agcgttcagc tggcggatca ctatcagcag aacaccccga
     5821 ttggtgatgg cccggttctg ctgccggata atcattacct gagcacgcag tctgtgctga
     5881 gtaaagatcc gaacgaaaaa cgtgatcata tggtgctgct ggaatttgtt accgcggccg
     5941 gtatcacgca cggcatggat gaactgtata aactgcacca ccaccaccac cactaataag
     6001 atccggctgc taacaaagcc cgaaaggaag ctgagttggc tgctgccacc gctgagcaat
     6061 aactagcata accccttggg gcctctaaac gggtcttgag gggttttttg ctgaaaggag
     6121 gaactatatc cggat
//
