# Supplementary material for: Effect of Translation-Enhancing Nascent SKIK Peptide on the Arrest Peptides Containing Consecutive Proline
Source: ACS Synth Biol. 2024 Nov 22;13(12):3908–16. doi: 10.1021/acssynbio.4c00221 (PMC11669330; doi:10.1021/acssynbio.4c00221)
Supplement: Supplementary file 2 — sb4c00221_si_002.zip [file sb4c00221_si_002.zip › supplemental_genbank_data_R2/pET22b-SKIK-(+4 aa)WPPP-sfGFP.gbk]

LOCUS       Exported                6138 bp ds-DNA     circular SYN 22-JUL-2024
DEFINITION  .
ACCESSION   .
VERSION     .
KEYWORDS    .
SOURCE      synthetic DNA construct
  ORGANISM  synthetic DNA construct
REFERENCE   1  (bases 1 to 6138)
  AUTHORS   .
  TITLE     Direct Submission
  JOURNAL   Exported Jul 22, 2024 from SnapGene 4.1.9
            http://www.snapgene.com
FEATURES             Location/Qualifiers
     source          1..6138
                     /organism="synthetic DNA construct"
                     /mol_type="other DNA"
                     /note="color: #ffffff"
     rep_origin      12..467
                     /label=f1 ori
                     /note="f1 bacteriophage origin of replication; arrow 
                     indicates direction of (+) strand synthesis"
                     /note="color: #ffff00"
                     /note="color: #ffff00"
     promoter        494..598
                     /gene="bla"
                     /label=AmpR promoter
                     /note="color: #ffffff; direction: RIGHT"
                     /note="color: #ffffff"
     CDS             599..1459
                     /codon_start=1
                     /gene="bla"
                     /product="beta-lactamase"
                     /label=AmpR
                     /note="confers resistance to ampicillin, carbenicillin, and
                     related antibiotics"
                     /note="This feature has 2 segments: 1: 604 .. 672 / #ccffcc
                     / signal sequence 2: 673 .. 1464 / #ccffcc Cleavage site 
                     after base 672"
                     /note="This feature has 2 segments:
                        1:  599 ..  667 / #993366
                        2:  668 .. 1459 / #993366"
                     /translation="MSIQHFRVALIPFFAAFCLPVFAHPETLVKVKDAEDQLGARVGYI
                     ELDLNSGKILESFRPEERFPMMSTFKVLLCGAVLSRIDAGQEQLGRRIHYSQNDLVEYS
                     PVTEKHLTDGMTVRELCSAAITMSDNTAANLLLTTIGGPKELTAFLHNMGDHVTRLDRW
                     EPELNEAIPNDERDTTMPAAMATTLRKLLTGELLTLASRQQLIDWMEADKVAGPLLRSA
                     LPAGWFIADKSGAGERGSRGIIAALGPDGKPSRIVVIYTTGSQATMDERNRQIAEIGAS
                     LIKHW"
     rep_origin      1630..2218
                     /label=ori
                     /note="high-copy-number ColE1/pMB1/pBR322/pUC origin of 
                     replication"
                     /note="color: #ffff00"
                     /note="color: #ffff00"
     misc_feature    2404..2546
                     /label=bom
                     /note="basis of mobility region from pBR322"
                     /note="color: #a6acb3"
                     /note="color: #a6acb3"
     CDS             complement(2648..2839)
                     /codon_start=1
                     /gene="rop"
                     /product="Rop protein, which maintains plasmids at low copy
                     number"
                     /label=rop
                     /note="color: #993366"
                     /note="color: #993366"
                     /translation="MTKQEKTALNMARFIRSQTLTLLEKLNELDADEQADICESLHDHA
                     DELYRSCLARFGDDGENL"
     CDS             complement(3648..4730)
                     /codon_start=1
                     /gene="lacI"
                     /product="lac repressor"
                     /label=lacI
                     /note="The lac repressor binds to the lac operator to 
                     inhibit transcription in E. coli. This inhibition can be 
                     relieved by adding lactose or 
                     isopropyl-beta-D-thiogalactopyranoside (IPTG)."
                     /note="color: #993366"
                     /note="color: #993366"
                     /translation="MKPVTLYDVAEYAGVSYQTVSRVVNQASHVSAKTREKVEAAMAEL
                     NYIPNRVAQQLAGKQSLLIGVATSSLALHAPSQIVAAIKSRADQLGASVVVSMVERSGV
                     EACKAAVHNLLAQRVSGLIINYPLDDQDAIAVEAACTNVPALFLDVSDQTPINSIIFSH
                     EDGTRLGVEHLVALGHQQIALLAGPLSSVSARLRLAGWHKYLTRNQIQPIAEREGDWSA
                     MSGFQQTMQMLNEGIVPTAMLVANDQMALGAMRAITESGLRVGADISVVGYDDTEDSSC
                     YIPPLTTIKQDFRLLGQTSVDRLLQLSQGQAVKGNQLLPVSLVKRKTTLAPNTQTASPR
                     ALADSLMQLARQVSRLESGQ"
     promoter        complement(4731..4808)
                     /gene="lacI"
                     /label=lacI promoter
                     /note="color: #ffffff; direction: LEFT"
                     /note="color: #ffffff; direction: LEFT"
     promoter        5117..5135
                     /label=T7 promoter
                     /note="promoter for bacteriophage T7 RNA polymerase"
                     /note="color: #ffffff; direction: RIGHT"
                     /note="color: #ffffff"
     protein_bind    5136..5160
                     /label=lac operator
                     /bound_moiety="lac repressor encoded by lacI"
                     /note="The lac repressor binds to the lac operator to 
                     inhibit transcription in E. coli. This inhibition can be 
                     relieved by adding lactose or 
                     isopropyl-beta-D-thiogalactopyranoside (IPTG)."
                     /note="color: #31849b"
                     /note="color: #31849b"
     RBS             5175..5197
                     /note="efficient ribosome binding site from bacteriophage 
                     T7 gene 10 (Olins and Rangwala, 1989)"
                     /note="color: #a6acb3"
                     /note="color: #a6acb3"
     CDS             5265..5975
                     /codon_start=1
                     /product="GFP variant that folds robustly even when fused 
                     to poorly folded proteins (Pedelacq et al., 2006)"
                     /label=superfolder GFP
                     /note="mammalian codon-optimized"
                     /note="color: #05fd14"
                     /note="color: #993366"
                     /translation="SKGEELFTGVVPILVELDGDVNGHKFSVRGEGEGDATNGKLTLKF
                     ICTTGKLPVPWPTLVTTLTYGVQCFSRYPDHMKRHDFFKSAMPEGYVQERTISFKDDGT
                     YKTRAEVKFEGDTLVNRIELKGIDFKEDGNILGHKLEYNFNSHNVYITADKQKNGIKAN
                     FKIRHNVEDGSVQLADHYQQNTPIGDGPVLLPDNHYLSTQSVLSKDPNEKRDHMVLLEF
                     VTAAGITHGMDELYK"
     CDS             5979..5996
                     /codon_start=1
                     /product="6xHis affinity tag"
                     /label=6xHis
                     /note="color: #cc99b2"
                     /note="color: #993366"
                     /translation="HHHHHH"
     terminator      6066..6113
                     /label=T7 terminator
                     /note="transcription terminator for bacteriophage T7 RNA 
                     polymerase"
                     /note="color: #ffffff; direction: RIGHT"
                     /note="color: #ffffff"
ORIGIN
        1 tggcgaatgg gnnnnnnnnn nnnnnnnnnn nnnnnnnnnn nnnnnnnnnn nnnnnnnnnn
       61 nnnnnnnnnn nnnnnnnnnn nnnnnnnnnn nnnnnnnnnn nnnnnnnnnn nnnnnnnnnn
      121 nnnnnnnnnn nnnnncnnnn nnnnnnnnnn nnnnnnnnnn nnnnnnnnnn nnnnnnnnnn
      181 nnnnnnnnnn nnnnnnnnnn nnnnnnnnnn nnnnnnnnnn nnnnnnnann nnnnnnnnnn
      241 nnnnnnnnnn nnnnnnnnnn nnnnnnnnnn nnnnnnncct ttgacgttgg agtccacgtt
      301 ctttaatagt ggactcttgt tccaaactgg aacaacactc aaccctatct cggtctattc
      361 ttttgattta taagggattt tgccgatttc ggcctattgg ttaaaaaatg agctgattta
      421 acaaaaattt aacgcgaatt ttaacaaaat attaacgttt acaatttcag gtggcacttt
      481 tcggggaaat gtgcgcggaa cccctatttg tttatttttc taaatacatt caaatatgta
      541 tccgctcatg agacaataac cctgataaat gcttcaataa tattgaaaaa ggaagagtat
      601 gagtattcaa catttccgtg tcgcccttat tccctttttt gcggcatttt gccttcctgt
      661 ttttgctcac ccagaaacgc tggtgaaagt aaaagatgct gaagatcagt tgggtgcacg
      721 agtgggttac atcgaactgg atctcaacag cggtaagatc cttgagagtt ttcgccccga
      781 agaacgtttt ccaatgatga gcacttttaa agttctgcta tgtggcgcgg tattatcccg
      841 tattgacgcc gggcaagagc aactcggtcg ccgcatacac tattctcaga atgacttggt
      901 tgagtactca ccagtcacag aaaagcatct tacggatggc atgacagtaa gagaattatg
      961 cagtgctgcc ataaccatga gtgataacac tgcggccaac ttacttctga caacgatcgg
     1021 aggaccgaag gagctaaccg cttttttgca caacatgggg gatcatgtaa ctcgccttga
     1081 tcgttgggaa ccggagctga atgaagccat accaaacgac gagcgtgaca ccacgatgcc
     1141 tgcagcaatg gcaacaacgt tgcgcaaact attaactggc gaactactta ctctagcttc
     1201 ccggcaacaa ttaatagact ggatggaggc ggataaagtt gcaggaccac ttctgcgctc
     1261 ggcccttccg gctggctggt ttattgctga taaatctgga gccggtgagc gtgggtctcg
     1321 cggtatcatt gcagcactgg ggccagatgg taagccctcc cgtatcgtag ttatctacac
     1381 gacggggagt caggcaacta tggatgaacg aaatagacag atcgctgaga taggtgcctc
     1441 actgattaag cattggtaac tgtcagacca agtttactca tatatacttt agattgattt
     1501 aaaacttcat ttttaattta aaaggatcta ggtgaagatc ctttttgata atctcatgac
     1561 caaaatccct taacgtgagt tttcgttcca ctgagcgtca gaccccgtag aaaagatcaa
     1621 aggatcttct tgagatcctt tttttctgcg cgtaatctgc tgcttgcaaa caaaaaaacc
     1681 accgctacca gcggtggttt gtttgccgga tcaagagcta ccaactcttt ttccgaaggt
     1741 aactggcttc agcagagcgc agataccaaa tactgtcctt ctagtgtagc cgtagttagg
     1801 ccaccacttc aagaactctg tagcaccgcc tacatacctc gctctgctaa tcctgttacc
     1861 agtggctgct gccagtggcg ataagtcgtg tcttaccggg ttggactcaa gacgatagtt
     1921 accggataag gcgcagcggt cgggctgaac ggggggttcg tgcacacagc ccagcttgga
     1981 gcgaacgacc tacaccgaac tgagatacct acagcgtgag ctatgagaaa gcgccacgct
     2041 tcccgaaggg agaaaggcgg acaggtatcc ggtaagcggc agggtcggaa caggagagcg
     2101 cacgagggag cttccagggg gaaacgcctg gtatctttat agtcctgtcg ggtttcgcca
     2161 cctctgactt gagcgtcgat ttttgtgatg ctcgtcaggg gggcggagcc tatggaaaaa
     2221 cgccagcaac gcggcctttt tacggttcct ggccttttgc tggccttttg ctcacatgtt
     2281 ctttcctgcg ttatcccctg attctgtgga taaccgtatt accgcctttg agtgagctga
     2341 taccgctcgc cgcagccgaa cgaccgagcg cagcgagtca gtgagcgagg aagcggaaga
     2401 gcgcctgatg cggtattttc tccttacgca tctgtgcggt atttcacacc gcatatatgg
     2461 tgcactctca gtacaatctg ctctgatgcc gcatagttaa gccagtatac actccgctat
     2521 cgctacgtga ctgggtcatg gctgcgcccc gacacccgcc aacacccgct gacgcgccct
     2581 gacgggcttg tctgctcccg gcatccgctt acagacaagc tgtgaccgtc tccgggagct
     2641 gcatgtgtca gaggttttca ccgtcatcac cgaaacgcgc gaggcagctg cggtaaagct
     2701 catcagcgtg gtcgtgaagc gattcacaga tgtctgcctg ttcatccgcg tccagctcgt
     2761 tgagtttctc cagaagcgtt aatgtctggc ttctgataaa gcgggccatg ttaagggcgg
     2821 ttttttcctg tttggtcact gatgcctccg tgtaaggggg atttctgttc atgggggtaa
     2881 tgataccgat gaaacgagag aggatgctca cgatacgggt tactgatgat gaacatgccc
     2941 ggttactgga acgttgtgag ggtaaacaac tggcggtatg gatgcggcgg gaccagagaa
     3001 aaatcactca gggtcaatgc cagcgcttcg ttaatacaga tgtaggtgtt ccacagggta
     3061 gccagcagca tcctgcgatg cagatccgga acataatggt gcagggcgct gacttccgcg
     3121 tttccagact ttacgaaaca cggaaaccga agaccattca tgttgttgct caggtcgcag
     3181 acgttttgca gcagcagtcg cttcacgttc gctcgcgtat cggtgattca ttctgctaac
     3241 cagtaaggca accccgccag cctagccggg tcctcaacga caggagcacg atcatgcgca
     3301 cccgtggggc cgccatgccg gcgataatgg cctgcttctc gccgaaacgt ttggtggcgg
     3361 gaccagtgac gaaggcttga gcgagggcgt gcaagattcc gaataccgca agcgacaggc
     3421 cgatcatcgt cgcgctccag cgaaagcggt cctcgccgaa aatgacccag agcgctgccg
     3481 gcacctgtcc tacgagttgc atgataaaga agacagtcat aagtgcggcg acgatagtca
     3541 tgccccgcgc ccaccggaag gagctgactg ggttgaaggc tctcaagggc atcggtcgag
     3601 atcccggtgc ctaatgagtg agctaactta cattaattgc gttgcgctca ctgcccgctt
     3661 tccagtcggg aaacctgtcg tgccagctgc attaatgaat cggccaacgc gcggggagag
     3721 gcggtttgcg tattgggcgc cagggtggtt tttcttttca ccagtgagac gggcaacagc
     3781 tgattgccct tcaccgcctg gccctgagag agttgcagca agcggtccac gctggtttgc
     3841 cccagcaggc gaaaatcctg tttgatggtg gttaacggcg ggatataaca tgagctgtct
     3901 tcggtatcgt cgtatcccac taccgagata tccgcaccaa cgcgcagccc ggactcggta
     3961 atggcgcgca ttgcgcccag cgccatctga tcgttggcaa ccagcatcgc agtgggaacg
     4021 atgccctcat tcagcatttg catggtttgt tgaaaaccgg acatggcact ccagtcgcct
     4081 tcccgttccg ctatcggctg aatttgattg cgagtgagat atttatgcca gccagccaga
     4141 cgcagacgcg ccgagacaga acttaatggg cccgctaaca gcgcgatttg ctggtgaccc
     4201 aatgcgacca gatgctccac gcccagtcgc gtaccgtctt catgggagaa aataatactg
     4261 ttgatgggtg tctggtcaga gacatcaaga aataacgccg gaacattagt gcaggcagct
     4321 tccacagcaa tggcatcctg gtcatccagc ggatagttaa tgatcagccc actgacgcgt
     4381 tgcgcgagaa gattgtgcac cgccgcttta caggcttcga cgccgcttcg ttctaccatc
     4441 gacaccacca cgctggcacc cagttgatcg gcgcgagatt taatcgccgc gacaatttgc
     4501 gacggcgcgt gcagggccag actggaggtg gcaacgccaa tcagcaacga ctgtttgccc
     4561 gccagttgtt gtgccacgcg gttgggaatg taattcagct ccgccatcgc cgcttccact
     4621 ttttcccgcg ttttcgcaga aacgtggctg gcctggttca ccacgcggga aacggtctga
     4681 taagagacac cggcatactc tgcgacatcg tataacgtta ctggtttcac attcaccacc
     4741 ctgaattgac tctcttccgg gcgctatcat gccataccgc gaaaggtttt gcgccattcg
     4801 atggtgtccg ggatctcgac gctctccctt atgcgactcc tgcattagga agcagcccag
     4861 tagtaggttg aggccgttga gcaccgccgc cgcaaggaat ggtgcatgca aggagatggc
     4921 gcccaacagt cccccggcca cggggcctgc caccataccc acgccgaaac aagcgctcat
     4981 gagcccgaag tggcgagccc gatcttcccc atcggtgatg tcggcgatat aggcgccagc
     5041 aaccgcacct gtggcgccgg tgatgccggc cacgatgcgt ccggcgtaga ggatcgagat
     5101 ctcgatcccg cgaaattaat acgactcact ataggggaat tgtgagcgga taacaattcc
     5161 cctctagaaa taattttgtt taactttaag aaggagatat acatatgtct aaaataaaag
     5221 gtggaggtgg cttccagaag tacgggattt ggccgccccc tgcaagtaaa ggtgaagaac
     5281 tgtttaccgg cgtggttccg attctggtgg aactggatgg tgatgttaat ggccataaat
     5341 tcagcgtgcg cggcgaaggt gaaggcgatg ccaccaacgg taaactgacg ctgaaattta
     5401 tctgcaccac gggtaaactg ccggtgccgt ggccgaccct ggttaccacg ctgacgtatg
     5461 gcgtgcagtg tttcagccgt tacccggatc atatgaaacg ccacgatttc tttaaaagcg
     5521 ccatgccgga aggttatgtt caggaacgta ccatttcttt taaagatgat ggcacctaca
     5581 aaacgcgcgc agaagtgaaa ttcgaaggtg ataccctggt taaccgtatt gaactgaaag
     5641 gcatcgattt caaagaagat ggtaacatcc tgggccataa actggaatac aacttcaact
     5701 ctcacaacgt gtacatcacc gcagataaac agaaaaacgg tatcaaagcg aacttcaaaa
     5761 tccgccataa tgtggaagat ggcagcgttc agctggcgga tcactatcag cagaacaccc
     5821 cgattggtga tggcccggtt ctgctgccgg ataatcatta cctgagcacg cagtctgtgc
     5881 tgagtaaaga tccgaacgaa aaacgtgatc atatggtgct gctggaattt gttaccgcgg
     5941 ccggtatcac gcacggcatg gatgaactgt ataaactgca ccaccaccac caccactaat
     6001 aagatccggc tgctaacaaa gcccgaaagg aagctgagtt ggctgctgcc accgctgagc
     6061 aataactagc ataacccctt ggggcctcta aacgggtctt gaggggtttt ttgctgaaag
     6121 gaggaactat atccggat
//
