# Supplementary material for: Effect of Translation-Enhancing Nascent SKIK Peptide on the Arrest Peptides Containing Consecutive Proline
Source: ACS Synth Biol. 2024 Nov 22;13(12):3908–16. doi: 10.1021/acssynbio.4c00221 (PMC11669330; doi:10.1021/acssynbio.4c00221)
Supplement: Supplementary file 2 — sb4c00221_si_002.zip [file sb4c00221_si_002.zip › supplemental_genbank_data_R2/pET22b-SKIK-(+5 aa)WPPP-sfGFP.gbk]

LOCUS       Exported                6141 bp ds-DNA     circular SYN 22-JUL-2024
DEFINITION  .
ACCESSION   .
VERSION     .
KEYWORDS    .
SOURCE      synthetic DNA construct
  ORGANISM  synthetic DNA construct
REFERENCE   1  (bases 1 to 6141)
  AUTHORS   .
  TITLE     Direct Submission
  JOURNAL   Exported Jul 22, 2024 from SnapGene 4.1.9
            http://www.snapgene.com
FEATURES             Location/Qualifiers
     source          1..6141
                     /organism="synthetic DNA construct"
                     /mol_type="other DNA"
                     /note="color: #ffffff"
     rep_origin      12..467
                     /label=f1 ori
                     /note="f1 bacteriophage origin of replication; arrow 
                     indicates direction of (+) strand synthesis"
                     /note="color: #ffff00"
                     /note="color: #ffff00"
     promoter        494..598
                     /gene="bla"
                     /label=AmpR promoter
                     /note="color: #ffffff; direction: RIGHT"
                     /note="color: #ffffff"
     CDS             599..1459
                     /codon_start=1
                     /gene="bla"
                     /product="beta-lactamase"
                     /label=AmpR
                     /note="confers resistance to ampicillin, carbenicillin, and
                     related antibiotics"
                     /note="This feature has 2 segments: 1: 604 .. 672 / #ccffcc
                     / signal sequence 2: 673 .. 1464 / #ccffcc Cleavage site 
                     after base 672"
                     /note="This feature has 2 segments:
                        1:  599 ..  667 / #993366
                        2:  668 .. 1459 / #993366"
                     /translation="MSIQHFRVALIPFFAAFCLPVFAHPETLVKVKDAEDQLGARVGYI
                     ELDLNSGKILESFRPEERFPMMSTFKVLLCGAVLSRIDAGQEQLGRRIHYSQNDLVEYS
                     PVTEKHLTDGMTVRELCSAAITMSDNTAANLLLTTIGGPKELTAFLHNMGDHVTRLDRW
                     EPELNEAIPNDERDTTMPAAMATTLRKLLTGELLTLASRQQLIDWMEADKVAGPLLRSA
                     LPAGWFIADKSGAGERGSRGIIAALGPDGKPSRIVVIYTTGSQATMDERNRQIAEIGAS
                     LIKHW"
     rep_origin      1630..2218
                     /label=ori
                     /note="high-copy-number ColE1/pMB1/pBR322/pUC origin of 
                     replication"
                     /note="color: #ffff00"
                     /note="color: #ffff00"
     misc_feature    2404..2546
                     /label=bom
                     /note="basis of mobility region from pBR322"
                     /note="color: #a6acb3"
                     /note="color: #a6acb3"
     CDS             complement(2648..2839)
                     /codon_start=1
                     /gene="rop"
                     /product="Rop protein, which maintains plasmids at low copy
                     number"
                     /label=rop
                     /note="color: #993366"
                     /note="color: #993366"
                     /translation="MTKQEKTALNMARFIRSQTLTLLEKLNELDADEQADICESLHDHA
                     DELYRSCLARFGDDGENL"
     CDS             complement(3648..4730)
                     /codon_start=1
                     /gene="lacI"
                     /product="lac repressor"
                     /label=lacI
                     /note="The lac repressor binds to the lac operator to 
                     inhibit transcription in E. coli. This inhibition can be 
                     relieved by adding lactose or 
                     isopropyl-beta-D-thiogalactopyranoside (IPTG)."
                     /note="color: #993366"
                     /note="color: #993366"
                     /translation="MKPVTLYDVAEYAGVSYQTVSRVVNQASHVSAKTREKVEAAMAEL
                     NYIPNRVAQQLAGKQSLLIGVATSSLALHAPSQIVAAIKSRADQLGASVVVSMVERSGV
                     EACKAAVHNLLAQRVSGLIINYPLDDQDAIAVEAACTNVPALFLDVSDQTPINSIIFSH
                     EDGTRLGVEHLVALGHQQIALLAGPLSSVSARLRLAGWHKYLTRNQIQPIAEREGDWSA
                     MSGFQQTMQMLNEGIVPTAMLVANDQMALGAMRAITESGLRVGADISVVGYDDTEDSSC
                     YIPPLTTIKQDFRLLGQTSVDRLLQLSQGQAVKGNQLLPVSLVKRKTTLAPNTQTASPR
                     ALADSLMQLARQVSRLESGQ"
     promoter        complement(4731..4808)
                     /gene="lacI"
                     /label=lacI promoter
                     /note="color: #ffffff; direction: LEFT"
                     /note="color: #ffffff; direction: LEFT"
     promoter        5117..5135
                     /label=T7 promoter
                     /note="promoter for bacteriophage T7 RNA polymerase"
                     /note="color: #ffffff; direction: RIGHT"
                     /note="color: #ffffff"
     protein_bind    5136..5160
                     /label=lac operator
                     /bound_moiety="lac repressor encoded by lacI"
                     /note="The lac repressor binds to the lac operator to 
                     inhibit transcription in E. coli. This inhibition can be 
                     relieved by adding lactose or 
                     isopropyl-beta-D-thiogalactopyranoside (IPTG)."
                     /note="color: #31849b"
                     /note="color: #31849b"
     RBS             5175..5197
                     /note="efficient ribosome binding site from bacteriophage 
                     T7 gene 10 (Olins and Rangwala, 1989)"
                     /note="color: #a6acb3"
                     /note="color: #a6acb3"
     CDS             5268..5978
                     /codon_start=1
                     /product="GFP variant that folds robustly even when fused 
                     to poorly folded proteins (Pedelacq et al., 2006)"
                     /label=superfolder GFP
                     /note="mammalian codon-optimized"
                     /note="color: #05fd14"
                     /note="color: #993366"
                     /translation="SKGEELFTGVVPILVELDGDVNGHKFSVRGEGEGDATNGKLTLKF
                     ICTTGKLPVPWPTLVTTLTYGVQCFSRYPDHMKRHDFFKSAMPEGYVQERTISFKDDGT
                     YKTRAEVKFEGDTLVNRIELKGIDFKEDGNILGHKLEYNFNSHNVYITADKQKNGIKAN
                     FKIRHNVEDGSVQLADHYQQNTPIGDGPVLLPDNHYLSTQSVLSKDPNEKRDHMVLLEF
                     VTAAGITHGMDELYK"
     CDS             5982..5999
                     /codon_start=1
                     /product="6xHis affinity tag"
                     /label=6xHis
                     /note="color: #cc99b2"
                     /note="color: #993366"
                     /translation="HHHHHH"
     terminator      6069..6116
                     /label=T7 terminator
                     /note="transcription terminator for bacteriophage T7 RNA 
                     polymerase"
                     /note="color: #ffffff; direction: RIGHT"
                     /note="color: #ffffff"
ORIGIN
        1 tggcgaatgg gnnnnnnnnn nnnnnnnnnn nnnnnnnnnn nnnnnnnnnn nnnnnnnnnn
       61 nnnnnnnnnn nnnnnnnnnn nnnnnnnnnn nnnnnnnnnn nnnnnnnnnn nnnnnnnnnn
      121 nnnnnnnnnn nnnnncnnnn nnnnnnnnnn nnnnnnnnnn nnnnnnnnnn nnnnnnnnnn
      181 nnnnnnnnnn nnnnnnnnnn nnnnnnnnnn nnnnnnnnnn nnnnnnnann nnnnnnnnnn
      241 nnnnnnnnnn nnnnnnnnnn nnnnnnnnnn nnnnnnncct ttgacgttgg agtccacgtt
      301 ctttaatagt ggactcttgt tccaaactgg aacaacactc aaccctatct cggtctattc
      361 ttttgattta taagggattt tgccgatttc ggcctattgg ttaaaaaatg agctgattta
      421 acaaaaattt aacgcgaatt ttaacaaaat attaacgttt acaatttcag gtggcacttt
      481 tcggggaaat gtgcgcggaa cccctatttg tttatttttc taaatacatt caaatatgta
      541 tccgctcatg agacaataac cctgataaat gcttcaataa tattgaaaaa ggaagagtat
      601 gagtattcaa catttccgtg tcgcccttat tccctttttt gcggcatttt gccttcctgt
      661 ttttgctcac ccagaaacgc tggtgaaagt aaaagatgct gaagatcagt tgggtgcacg
      721 agtgggttac atcgaactgg atctcaacag cggtaagatc cttgagagtt ttcgccccga
      781 agaacgtttt ccaatgatga gcacttttaa agttctgcta tgtggcgcgg tattatcccg
      841 tattgacgcc gggcaagagc aactcggtcg ccgcatacac tattctcaga atgacttggt
      901 tgagtactca ccagtcacag aaaagcatct tacggatggc atgacagtaa gagaattatg
      961 cagtgctgcc ataaccatga gtgataacac tgcggccaac ttacttctga caacgatcgg
     1021 aggaccgaag gagctaaccg cttttttgca caacatgggg gatcatgtaa ctcgccttga
     1081 tcgttgggaa ccggagctga atgaagccat accaaacgac gagcgtgaca ccacgatgcc
     1141 tgcagcaatg gcaacaacgt tgcgcaaact attaactggc gaactactta ctctagcttc
     1201 ccggcaacaa ttaatagact ggatggaggc ggataaagtt gcaggaccac ttctgcgctc
     1261 ggcccttccg gctggctggt ttattgctga taaatctgga gccggtgagc gtgggtctcg
     1321 cggtatcatt gcagcactgg ggccagatgg taagccctcc cgtatcgtag ttatctacac
     1381 gacggggagt caggcaacta tggatgaacg aaatagacag atcgctgaga taggtgcctc
     1441 actgattaag cattggtaac tgtcagacca agtttactca tatatacttt agattgattt
     1501 aaaacttcat ttttaattta aaaggatcta ggtgaagatc ctttttgata atctcatgac
     1561 caaaatccct taacgtgagt tttcgttcca ctgagcgtca gaccccgtag aaaagatcaa
     1621 aggatcttct tgagatcctt tttttctgcg cgtaatctgc tgcttgcaaa caaaaaaacc
     1681 accgctacca gcggtggttt gtttgccgga tcaagagcta ccaactcttt ttccgaaggt
     1741 aactggcttc agcagagcgc agataccaaa tactgtcctt ctagtgtagc cgtagttagg
     1801 ccaccacttc aagaactctg tagcaccgcc tacatacctc gctctgctaa tcctgttacc
     1861 agtggctgct gccagtggcg ataagtcgtg tcttaccggg ttggactcaa gacgatagtt
     1921 accggataag gcgcagcggt cgggctgaac ggggggttcg tgcacacagc ccagcttgga
     1981 gcgaacgacc tacaccgaac tgagatacct acagcgtgag ctatgagaaa gcgccacgct
     2041 tcccgaaggg agaaaggcgg acaggtatcc ggtaagcggc agggtcggaa caggagagcg
     2101 cacgagggag cttccagggg gaaacgcctg gtatctttat agtcctgtcg ggtttcgcca
     2161 cctctgactt gagcgtcgat ttttgtgatg ctcgtcaggg gggcggagcc tatggaaaaa
     2221 cgccagcaac gcggcctttt tacggttcct ggccttttgc tggccttttg ctcacatgtt
     2281 ctttcctgcg ttatcccctg attctgtgga taaccgtatt accgcctttg agtgagctga
     2341 taccgctcgc cgcagccgaa cgaccgagcg cagcgagtca gtgagcgagg aagcggaaga
     2401 gcgcctgatg cggtattttc tccttacgca tctgtgcggt atttcacacc gcatatatgg
     2461 tgcactctca gtacaatctg ctctgatgcc gcatagttaa gccagtatac actccgctat
     2521 cgctacgtga ctgggtcatg gctgcgcccc gacacccgcc aacacccgct gacgcgccct
     2581 gacgggcttg tctgctcccg gcatccgctt acagacaagc tgtgaccgtc tccgggagct
     2641 gcatgtgtca gaggttttca ccgtcatcac cgaaacgcgc gaggcagctg cggtaaagct
     2701 catcagcgtg gtcgtgaagc gattcacaga tgtctgcctg ttcatccgcg tccagctcgt
     2761 tgagtttctc cagaagcgtt aatgtctggc ttctgataaa gcgggccatg ttaagggcgg
     2821 ttttttcctg tttggtcact gatgcctccg tgtaaggggg atttctgttc atgggggtaa
     2881 tgataccgat gaaacgagag aggatgctca cgatacgggt tactgatgat gaacatgccc
     2941 ggttactgga acgttgtgag ggtaaacaac tggcggtatg gatgcggcgg gaccagagaa
     3001 aaatcactca gggtcaatgc cagcgcttcg ttaatacaga tgtaggtgtt ccacagggta
     3061 gccagcagca tcctgcgatg cagatccgga acataatggt gcagggcgct gacttccgcg
     3121 tttccagact ttacgaaaca cggaaaccga agaccattca tgttgttgct caggtcgcag
     3181 acgttttgca gcagcagtcg cttcacgttc gctcgcgtat cggtgattca ttctgctaac
     3241 cagtaaggca accccgccag cctagccggg tcctcaacga caggagcacg atcatgcgca
     3301 cccgtggggc cgccatgccg gcgataatgg cctgcttctc gccgaaacgt ttggtggcgg
     3361 gaccagtgac gaaggcttga gcgagggcgt gcaagattcc gaataccgca agcgacaggc
     3421 cgatcatcgt cgcgctccag cgaaagcggt cctcgccgaa aatgacccag agcgctgccg
     3481 gcacctgtcc tacgagttgc atgataaaga agacagtcat aagtgcggcg acgatagtca
     3541 tgccccgcgc ccaccggaag gagctgactg ggttgaaggc tctcaagggc atcggtcgag
     3601 atcccggtgc ctaatgagtg agctaactta cattaattgc gttgcgctca ctgcccgctt
     3661 tccagtcggg aaacctgtcg tgccagctgc attaatgaat cggccaacgc gcggggagag
     3721 gcggtttgcg tattgggcgc cagggtggtt tttcttttca ccagtgagac gggcaacagc
     3781 tgattgccct tcaccgcctg gccctgagag agttgcagca agcggtccac gctggtttgc
     3841 cccagcaggc gaaaatcctg tttgatggtg gttaacggcg ggatataaca tgagctgtct
     3901 tcggtatcgt cgtatcccac taccgagata tccgcaccaa cgcgcagccc ggactcggta
     3961 atggcgcgca ttgcgcccag cgccatctga tcgttggcaa ccagcatcgc agtgggaacg
     4021 atgccctcat tcagcatttg catggtttgt tgaaaaccgg acatggcact ccagtcgcct
     4081 tcccgttccg ctatcggctg aatttgattg cgagtgagat atttatgcca gccagccaga
     4141 cgcagacgcg ccgagacaga acttaatggg cccgctaaca gcgcgatttg ctggtgaccc
     4201 aatgcgacca gatgctccac gcccagtcgc gtaccgtctt catgggagaa aataatactg
     4261 ttgatgggtg tctggtcaga gacatcaaga aataacgccg gaacattagt gcaggcagct
     4321 tccacagcaa tggcatcctg gtcatccagc ggatagttaa tgatcagccc actgacgcgt
     4381 tgcgcgagaa gattgtgcac cgccgcttta caggcttcga cgccgcttcg ttctaccatc
     4441 gacaccacca cgctggcacc cagttgatcg gcgcgagatt taatcgccgc gacaatttgc
     4501 gacggcgcgt gcagggccag actggaggtg gcaacgccaa tcagcaacga ctgtttgccc
     4561 gccagttgtt gtgccacgcg gttgggaatg taattcagct ccgccatcgc cgcttccact
     4621 ttttcccgcg ttttcgcaga aacgtggctg gcctggttca ccacgcggga aacggtctga
     4681 taagagacac cggcatactc tgcgacatcg tataacgtta ctggtttcac attcaccacc
     4741 ctgaattgac tctcttccgg gcgctatcat gccataccgc gaaaggtttt gcgccattcg
     4801 atggtgtccg ggatctcgac gctctccctt atgcgactcc tgcattagga agcagcccag
     4861 tagtaggttg aggccgttga gcaccgccgc cgcaaggaat ggtgcatgca aggagatggc
     4921 gcccaacagt cccccggcca cggggcctgc caccataccc acgccgaaac aagcgctcat
     4981 gagcccgaag tggcgagccc gatcttcccc atcggtgatg tcggcgatat aggcgccagc
     5041 aaccgcacct gtggcgccgg tgatgccggc cacgatgcgt ccggcgtaga ggatcgagat
     5101 ctcgatcccg cgaaattaat acgactcact ataggggaat tgtgagcgga taacaattcc
     5161 cctctagaaa taattttgtt taactttaag aaggagatat acatatgtct aaaataaaag
     5221 gtggaggtgg cggattccag aagtacggga tttggccgcc ccctgcaagt aaaggtgaag
     5281 aactgtttac cggcgtggtt ccgattctgg tggaactgga tggtgatgtt aatggccata
     5341 aattcagcgt gcgcggcgaa ggtgaaggcg atgccaccaa cggtaaactg acgctgaaat
     5401 ttatctgcac cacgggtaaa ctgccggtgc cgtggccgac cctggttacc acgctgacgt
     5461 atggcgtgca gtgtttcagc cgttacccgg atcatatgaa acgccacgat ttctttaaaa
     5521 gcgccatgcc ggaaggttat gttcaggaac gtaccatttc ttttaaagat gatggcacct
     5581 acaaaacgcg cgcagaagtg aaattcgaag gtgataccct ggttaaccgt attgaactga
     5641 aaggcatcga tttcaaagaa gatggtaaca tcctgggcca taaactggaa tacaacttca
     5701 actctcacaa cgtgtacatc accgcagata aacagaaaaa cggtatcaaa gcgaacttca
     5761 aaatccgcca taatgtggaa gatggcagcg ttcagctggc ggatcactat cagcagaaca
     5821 ccccgattgg tgatggcccg gttctgctgc cggataatca ttacctgagc acgcagtctg
     5881 tgctgagtaa agatccgaac gaaaaacgtg atcatatggt gctgctggaa tttgttaccg
     5941 cggccggtat cacgcacggc atggatgaac tgtataaact gcaccaccac caccaccact
     6001 aataagatcc ggctgctaac aaagcccgaa aggaagctga gttggctgct gccaccgctg
     6061 agcaataact agcataaccc cttggggcct ctaaacgggt cttgaggggt tttttgctga
     6121 aaggaggaac tatatccgga t
//
