# Supplementary material for: Effect of Translation-Enhancing Nascent SKIK Peptide on the Arrest Peptides Containing Consecutive Proline
Source: ACS Synth Biol. 2024 Nov 22;13(12):3908–16. doi: 10.1021/acssynbio.4c00221 (PMC11669330; doi:10.1021/acssynbio.4c00221)
Supplement: Supplementary file 2 — sb4c00221_si_002.zip [file sb4c00221_si_002.zip › supplemental_genbank_data_R2/pET22b-SKIK-(+6 aa)WPPP-sfGFP.gbk]

LOCUS       Exported                6144 bp ds-DNA     circular SYN 22-JUL-2024
DEFINITION  .
ACCESSION   .
VERSION     .
KEYWORDS    .
SOURCE      synthetic DNA construct
  ORGANISM  synthetic DNA construct
REFERENCE   1  (bases 1 to 6144)
  AUTHORS   .
  TITLE     Direct Submission
  JOURNAL   Exported Jul 22, 2024 from SnapGene 4.1.9
            http://www.snapgene.com
FEATURES             Location/Qualifiers
     source          1..6144
                     /organism="synthetic DNA construct"
                     /mol_type="other DNA"
                     /note="color: #ffffff"
     rep_origin      12..467
                     /label=f1 ori
                     /note="f1 bacteriophage origin of replication; arrow 
                     indicates direction of (+) strand synthesis"
                     /note="color: #ffff00"
                     /note="color: #ffff00"
     promoter        494..598
                     /gene="bla"
                     /label=AmpR promoter
                     /note="color: #ffffff; direction: RIGHT"
                     /note="color: #ffffff"
     CDS             599..1459
                     /codon_start=1
                     /gene="bla"
                     /product="beta-lactamase"
                     /label=AmpR
                     /note="confers resistance to ampicillin, carbenicillin, and
                     related antibiotics"
                     /note="This feature has 2 segments: 1: 604 .. 672 / #ccffcc
                     / signal sequence 2: 673 .. 1464 / #ccffcc Cleavage site 
                     after base 672"
                     /note="This feature has 2 segments:
                        1:  599 ..  667 / #993366
                        2:  668 .. 1459 / #993366"
                     /translation="MSIQHFRVALIPFFAAFCLPVFAHPETLVKVKDAEDQLGARVGYI
                     ELDLNSGKILESFRPEERFPMMSTFKVLLCGAVLSRIDAGQEQLGRRIHYSQNDLVEYS
                     PVTEKHLTDGMTVRELCSAAITMSDNTAANLLLTTIGGPKELTAFLHNMGDHVTRLDRW
                     EPELNEAIPNDERDTTMPAAMATTLRKLLTGELLTLASRQQLIDWMEADKVAGPLLRSA
                     LPAGWFIADKSGAGERGSRGIIAALGPDGKPSRIVVIYTTGSQATMDERNRQIAEIGAS
                     LIKHW"
     rep_origin      1630..2218
                     /label=ori
                     /note="high-copy-number ColE1/pMB1/pBR322/pUC origin of 
                     replication"
                     /note="color: #ffff00"
                     /note="color: #ffff00"
     misc_feature    2404..2546
                     /label=bom
                     /note="basis of mobility region from pBR322"
                     /note="color: #a6acb3"
                     /note="color: #a6acb3"
     CDS             complement(2648..2839)
                     /codon_start=1
                     /gene="rop"
                     /product="Rop protein, which maintains plasmids at low copy
                     number"
                     /label=rop
                     /note="color: #993366"
                     /note="color: #993366"
                     /translation="MTKQEKTALNMARFIRSQTLTLLEKLNELDADEQADICESLHDHA
                     DELYRSCLARFGDDGENL"
     CDS             complement(3648..4730)
                     /codon_start=1
                     /gene="lacI"
                     /product="lac repressor"
                     /label=lacI
                     /note="The lac repressor binds to the lac operator to 
                     inhibit transcription in E. coli. This inhibition can be 
                     relieved by adding lactose or 
                     isopropyl-beta-D-thiogalactopyranoside (IPTG)."
                     /note="color: #993366"
                     /note="color: #993366"
                     /translation="MKPVTLYDVAEYAGVSYQTVSRVVNQASHVSAKTREKVEAAMAEL
                     NYIPNRVAQQLAGKQSLLIGVATSSLALHAPSQIVAAIKSRADQLGASVVVSMVERSGV
                     EACKAAVHNLLAQRVSGLIINYPLDDQDAIAVEAACTNVPALFLDVSDQTPINSIIFSH
                     EDGTRLGVEHLVALGHQQIALLAGPLSSVSARLRLAGWHKYLTRNQIQPIAEREGDWSA
                     MSGFQQTMQMLNEGIVPTAMLVANDQMALGAMRAITESGLRVGADISVVGYDDTEDSSC
                     YIPPLTTIKQDFRLLGQTSVDRLLQLSQGQAVKGNQLLPVSLVKRKTTLAPNTQTASPR
                     ALADSLMQLARQVSRLESGQ"
     promoter        complement(4731..4808)
                     /gene="lacI"
                     /label=lacI promoter
                     /note="color: #ffffff; direction: LEFT"
                     /note="color: #ffffff; direction: LEFT"
     promoter        5117..5135
                     /label=T7 promoter
                     /note="promoter for bacteriophage T7 RNA polymerase"
                     /note="color: #ffffff; direction: RIGHT"
                     /note="color: #ffffff"
     protein_bind    5136..5160
                     /label=lac operator
                     /bound_moiety="lac repressor encoded by lacI"
                     /note="The lac repressor binds to the lac operator to 
                     inhibit transcription in E. coli. This inhibition can be 
                     relieved by adding lactose or 
                     isopropyl-beta-D-thiogalactopyranoside (IPTG)."
                     /note="color: #31849b"
                     /note="color: #31849b"
     RBS             5175..5197
                     /note="efficient ribosome binding site from bacteriophage 
                     T7 gene 10 (Olins and Rangwala, 1989)"
                     /note="color: #a6acb3"
                     /note="color: #a6acb3"
     CDS             5271..5981
                     /codon_start=1
                     /product="GFP variant that folds robustly even when fused 
                     to poorly folded proteins (Pedelacq et al., 2006)"
                     /label=superfolder GFP
                     /note="mammalian codon-optimized"
                     /note="color: #05fd14"
                     /note="color: #993366"
                     /translation="SKGEELFTGVVPILVELDGDVNGHKFSVRGEGEGDATNGKLTLKF
                     ICTTGKLPVPWPTLVTTLTYGVQCFSRYPDHMKRHDFFKSAMPEGYVQERTISFKDDGT
                     YKTRAEVKFEGDTLVNRIELKGIDFKEDGNILGHKLEYNFNSHNVYITADKQKNGIKAN
                     FKIRHNVEDGSVQLADHYQQNTPIGDGPVLLPDNHYLSTQSVLSKDPNEKRDHMVLLEF
                     VTAAGITHGMDELYK"
     CDS             5985..6002
                     /codon_start=1
                     /product="6xHis affinity tag"
                     /label=6xHis
                     /note="color: #cc99b2"
                     /note="color: #993366"
                     /translation="HHHHHH"
     terminator      6072..6119
                     /label=T7 terminator
                     /note="transcription terminator for bacteriophage T7 RNA 
                     polymerase"
                     /note="color: #ffffff; direction: RIGHT"
                     /note="color: #ffffff"
ORIGIN
        1 tggcgaatgg gnnnnnnnnn nnnnnnnnnn nnnnnnnnnn nnnnnnnnnn nnnnnnnnnn
       61 nnnnnnnnnn nnnnnnnnnn nnnnnnnnnn nnnnnnnnnn nnnnnnnnnn nnnnnnnnnn
      121 nnnnnnnnnn nnnnncnnnn nnnnnnnnnn nnnnnnnnnn nnnnnnnnnn nnnnnnnnnn
      181 nnnnnnnnnn nnnnnnnnnn nnnnnnnnnn nnnnnnnnnn nnnnnnnann nnnnnnnnnn
      241 nnnnnnnnnn nnnnnnnnnn nnnnnnnnnn nnnnnnncct ttgacgttgg agtccacgtt
      301 ctttaatagt ggactcttgt tccaaactgg aacaacactc aaccctatct cggtctattc
      361 ttttgattta taagggattt tgccgatttc ggcctattgg ttaaaaaatg agctgattta
      421 acaaaaattt aacgcgaatt ttaacaaaat attaacgttt acaatttcag gtggcacttt
      481 tcggggaaat gtgcgcggaa cccctatttg tttatttttc taaatacatt caaatatgta
      541 tccgctcatg agacaataac cctgataaat gcttcaataa tattgaaaaa ggaagagtat
      601 gagtattcaa catttccgtg tcgcccttat tccctttttt gcggcatttt gccttcctgt
      661 ttttgctcac ccagaaacgc tggtgaaagt aaaagatgct gaagatcagt tgggtgcacg
      721 agtgggttac atcgaactgg atctcaacag cggtaagatc cttgagagtt ttcgccccga
      781 agaacgtttt ccaatgatga gcacttttaa agttctgcta tgtggcgcgg tattatcccg
      841 tattgacgcc gggcaagagc aactcggtcg ccgcatacac tattctcaga atgacttggt
      901 tgagtactca ccagtcacag aaaagcatct tacggatggc atgacagtaa gagaattatg
      961 cagtgctgcc ataaccatga gtgataacac tgcggccaac ttacttctga caacgatcgg
     1021 aggaccgaag gagctaaccg cttttttgca caacatgggg gatcatgtaa ctcgccttga
     1081 tcgttgggaa ccggagctga atgaagccat accaaacgac gagcgtgaca ccacgatgcc
     1141 tgcagcaatg gcaacaacgt tgcgcaaact attaactggc gaactactta ctctagcttc
     1201 ccggcaacaa ttaatagact ggatggaggc ggataaagtt gcaggaccac ttctgcgctc
     1261 ggcccttccg gctggctggt ttattgctga taaatctgga gccggtgagc gtgggtctcg
     1321 cggtatcatt gcagcactgg ggccagatgg taagccctcc cgtatcgtag ttatctacac
     1381 gacggggagt caggcaacta tggatgaacg aaatagacag atcgctgaga taggtgcctc
     1441 actgattaag cattggtaac tgtcagacca agtttactca tatatacttt agattgattt
     1501 aaaacttcat ttttaattta aaaggatcta ggtgaagatc ctttttgata atctcatgac
     1561 caaaatccct taacgtgagt tttcgttcca ctgagcgtca gaccccgtag aaaagatcaa
     1621 aggatcttct tgagatcctt tttttctgcg cgtaatctgc tgcttgcaaa caaaaaaacc
     1681 accgctacca gcggtggttt gtttgccgga tcaagagcta ccaactcttt ttccgaaggt
     1741 aactggcttc agcagagcgc agataccaaa tactgtcctt ctagtgtagc cgtagttagg
     1801 ccaccacttc aagaactctg tagcaccgcc tacatacctc gctctgctaa tcctgttacc
     1861 agtggctgct gccagtggcg ataagtcgtg tcttaccggg ttggactcaa gacgatagtt
     1921 accggataag gcgcagcggt cgggctgaac ggggggttcg tgcacacagc ccagcttgga
     1981 gcgaacgacc tacaccgaac tgagatacct acagcgtgag ctatgagaaa gcgccacgct
     2041 tcccgaaggg agaaaggcgg acaggtatcc ggtaagcggc agggtcggaa caggagagcg
     2101 cacgagggag cttccagggg gaaacgcctg gtatctttat agtcctgtcg ggtttcgcca
     2161 cctctgactt gagcgtcgat ttttgtgatg ctcgtcaggg gggcggagcc tatggaaaaa
     2221 cgccagcaac gcggcctttt tacggttcct ggccttttgc tggccttttg ctcacatgtt
     2281 ctttcctgcg ttatcccctg attctgtgga taaccgtatt accgcctttg agtgagctga
     2341 taccgctcgc cgcagccgaa cgaccgagcg cagcgagtca gtgagcgagg aagcggaaga
     2401 gcgcctgatg cggtattttc tccttacgca tctgtgcggt atttcacacc gcatatatgg
     2461 tgcactctca gtacaatctg ctctgatgcc gcatagttaa gccagtatac actccgctat
     2521 cgctacgtga ctgggtcatg gctgcgcccc gacacccgcc aacacccgct gacgcgccct
     2581 gacgggcttg tctgctcccg gcatccgctt acagacaagc tgtgaccgtc tccgggagct
     2641 gcatgtgtca gaggttttca ccgtcatcac cgaaacgcgc gaggcagctg cggtaaagct
     2701 catcagcgtg gtcgtgaagc gattcacaga tgtctgcctg ttcatccgcg tccagctcgt
     2761 tgagtttctc cagaagcgtt aatgtctggc ttctgataaa gcgggccatg ttaagggcgg
     2821 ttttttcctg tttggtcact gatgcctccg tgtaaggggg atttctgttc atgggggtaa
     2881 tgataccgat gaaacgagag aggatgctca cgatacgggt tactgatgat gaacatgccc
     2941 ggttactgga acgttgtgag ggtaaacaac tggcggtatg gatgcggcgg gaccagagaa
     3001 aaatcactca gggtcaatgc cagcgcttcg ttaatacaga tgtaggtgtt ccacagggta
     3061 gccagcagca tcctgcgatg cagatccgga acataatggt gcagggcgct gacttccgcg
     3121 tttccagact ttacgaaaca cggaaaccga agaccattca tgttgttgct caggtcgcag
     3181 acgttttgca gcagcagtcg cttcacgttc gctcgcgtat cggtgattca ttctgctaac
     3241 cagtaaggca accccgccag cctagccggg tcctcaacga caggagcacg atcatgcgca
     3301 cccgtggggc cgccatgccg gcgataatgg cctgcttctc gccgaaacgt ttggtggcgg
     3361 gaccagtgac gaaggcttga gcgagggcgt gcaagattcc gaataccgca agcgacaggc
     3421 cgatcatcgt cgcgctccag cgaaagcggt cctcgccgaa aatgacccag agcgctgccg
     3481 gcacctgtcc tacgagttgc atgataaaga agacagtcat aagtgcggcg acgatagtca
     3541 tgccccgcgc ccaccggaag gagctgactg ggttgaaggc tctcaagggc atcggtcgag
     3601 atcccggtgc ctaatgagtg agctaactta cattaattgc gttgcgctca ctgcccgctt
     3661 tccagtcggg aaacctgtcg tgccagctgc attaatgaat cggccaacgc gcggggagag
     3721 gcggtttgcg tattgggcgc cagggtggtt tttcttttca ccagtgagac gggcaacagc
     3781 tgattgccct tcaccgcctg gccctgagag agttgcagca agcggtccac gctggtttgc
     3841 cccagcaggc gaaaatcctg tttgatggtg gttaacggcg ggatataaca tgagctgtct
     3901 tcggtatcgt cgtatcccac taccgagata tccgcaccaa cgcgcagccc ggactcggta
     3961 atggcgcgca ttgcgcccag cgccatctga tcgttggcaa ccagcatcgc agtgggaacg
     4021 atgccctcat tcagcatttg catggtttgt tgaaaaccgg acatggcact ccagtcgcct
     4081 tcccgttccg ctatcggctg aatttgattg cgagtgagat atttatgcca gccagccaga
     4141 cgcagacgcg ccgagacaga acttaatggg cccgctaaca gcgcgatttg ctggtgaccc
     4201 aatgcgacca gatgctccac gcccagtcgc gtaccgtctt catgggagaa aataatactg
     4261 ttgatgggtg tctggtcaga gacatcaaga aataacgccg gaacattagt gcaggcagct
     4321 tccacagcaa tggcatcctg gtcatccagc ggatagttaa tgatcagccc actgacgcgt
     4381 tgcgcgagaa gattgtgcac cgccgcttta caggcttcga cgccgcttcg ttctaccatc
     4441 gacaccacca cgctggcacc cagttgatcg gcgcgagatt taatcgccgc gacaatttgc
     4501 gacggcgcgt gcagggccag actggaggtg gcaacgccaa tcagcaacga ctgtttgccc
     4561 gccagttgtt gtgccacgcg gttgggaatg taattcagct ccgccatcgc cgcttccact
     4621 ttttcccgcg ttttcgcaga aacgtggctg gcctggttca ccacgcggga aacggtctga
     4681 taagagacac cggcatactc tgcgacatcg tataacgtta ctggtttcac attcaccacc
     4741 ctgaattgac tctcttccgg gcgctatcat gccataccgc gaaaggtttt gcgccattcg
     4801 atggtgtccg ggatctcgac gctctccctt atgcgactcc tgcattagga agcagcccag
     4861 tagtaggttg aggccgttga gcaccgccgc cgcaaggaat ggtgcatgca aggagatggc
     4921 gcccaacagt cccccggcca cggggcctgc caccataccc acgccgaaac aagcgctcat
     4981 gagcccgaag tggcgagccc gatcttcccc atcggtgatg tcggcgatat aggcgccagc
     5041 aaccgcacct gtggcgccgg tgatgccggc cacgatgcgt ccggcgtaga ggatcgagat
     5101 ctcgatcccg cgaaattaat acgactcact ataggggaat tgtgagcgga taacaattcc
     5161 cctctagaaa taattttgtt taactttaag aaggagatat acatatgtct aaaataaaag
     5221 gtggaggtgg cggaggtttc cagaagtacg ggatttggcc gccccctgca agtaaaggtg
     5281 aagaactgtt taccggcgtg gttccgattc tggtggaact ggatggtgat gttaatggcc
     5341 ataaattcag cgtgcgcggc gaaggtgaag gcgatgccac caacggtaaa ctgacgctga
     5401 aatttatctg caccacgggt aaactgccgg tgccgtggcc gaccctggtt accacgctga
     5461 cgtatggcgt gcagtgtttc agccgttacc cggatcatat gaaacgccac gatttcttta
     5521 aaagcgccat gccggaaggt tatgttcagg aacgtaccat ttcttttaaa gatgatggca
     5581 cctacaaaac gcgcgcagaa gtgaaattcg aaggtgatac cctggttaac cgtattgaac
     5641 tgaaaggcat cgatttcaaa gaagatggta acatcctggg ccataaactg gaatacaact
     5701 tcaactctca caacgtgtac atcaccgcag ataaacagaa aaacggtatc aaagcgaact
     5761 tcaaaatccg ccataatgtg gaagatggca gcgttcagct ggcggatcac tatcagcaga
     5821 acaccccgat tggtgatggc ccggttctgc tgccggataa tcattacctg agcacgcagt
     5881 ctgtgctgag taaagatccg aacgaaaaac gtgatcatat ggtgctgctg gaatttgtta
     5941 ccgcggccgg tatcacgcac ggcatggatg aactgtataa actgcaccac caccaccacc
     6001 actaataaga tccggctgct aacaaagccc gaaaggaagc tgagttggct gctgccaccg
     6061 ctgagcaata actagcataa ccccttgggg cctctaaacg ggtcttgagg ggttttttgc
     6121 tgaaaggagg aactatatcc ggat
//
