# Supplementary material for: Effect of Translation-Enhancing Nascent SKIK Peptide on the Arrest Peptides Containing Consecutive Proline
Source: ACS Synth Biol. 2024 Nov 22;13(12):3908–16. doi: 10.1021/acssynbio.4c00221 (PMC11669330; doi:10.1021/acssynbio.4c00221)
Supplement: Supplementary file 2 — sb4c00221_si_002.zip [file sb4c00221_si_002.zip › supplemental_genbank_data_R2/pET22b-SKIK-(+7 aa)WPPP-sfGFP.gbk]

LOCUS       Exported                6147 bp ds-DNA     circular SYN 22-JUL-2024
DEFINITION  .
ACCESSION   .
VERSION     .
KEYWORDS    .
SOURCE      synthetic DNA construct
  ORGANISM  synthetic DNA construct
REFERENCE   1  (bases 1 to 6147)
  AUTHORS   .
  TITLE     Direct Submission
  JOURNAL   Exported Jul 22, 2024 from SnapGene 4.1.9
            http://www.snapgene.com
FEATURES             Location/Qualifiers
     source          1..6147
                     /organism="synthetic DNA construct"
                     /mol_type="other DNA"
                     /note="color: #ffffff"
     rep_origin      12..467
                     /label=f1 ori
                     /note="f1 bacteriophage origin of replication; arrow 
                     indicates direction of (+) strand synthesis"
                     /note="color: #ffff00"
                     /note="color: #ffff00"
     promoter        494..598
                     /gene="bla"
                     /label=AmpR promoter
                     /note="color: #ffffff; direction: RIGHT"
                     /note="color: #ffffff"
     CDS             599..1459
                     /codon_start=1
                     /gene="bla"
                     /product="beta-lactamase"
                     /label=AmpR
                     /note="confers resistance to ampicillin, carbenicillin, and
                     related antibiotics"
                     /note="This feature has 2 segments: 1: 604 .. 672 / #ccffcc
                     / signal sequence 2: 673 .. 1464 / #ccffcc Cleavage site 
                     after base 672"
                     /note="This feature has 2 segments:
                        1:  599 ..  667 / #993366
                        2:  668 .. 1459 / #993366"
                     /translation="MSIQHFRVALIPFFAAFCLPVFAHPETLVKVKDAEDQLGARVGYI
                     ELDLNSGKILESFRPEERFPMMSTFKVLLCGAVLSRIDAGQEQLGRRIHYSQNDLVEYS
                     PVTEKHLTDGMTVRELCSAAITMSDNTAANLLLTTIGGPKELTAFLHNMGDHVTRLDRW
                     EPELNEAIPNDERDTTMPAAMATTLRKLLTGELLTLASRQQLIDWMEADKVAGPLLRSA
                     LPAGWFIADKSGAGERGSRGIIAALGPDGKPSRIVVIYTTGSQATMDERNRQIAEIGAS
                     LIKHW"
     rep_origin      1630..2218
                     /label=ori
                     /note="high-copy-number ColE1/pMB1/pBR322/pUC origin of 
                     replication"
                     /note="color: #ffff00"
                     /note="color: #ffff00"
     misc_feature    2404..2546
                     /label=bom
                     /note="basis of mobility region from pBR322"
                     /note="color: #a6acb3"
                     /note="color: #a6acb3"
     CDS             complement(2648..2839)
                     /codon_start=1
                     /gene="rop"
                     /product="Rop protein, which maintains plasmids at low copy
                     number"
                     /label=rop
                     /note="color: #993366"
                     /note="color: #993366"
                     /translation="MTKQEKTALNMARFIRSQTLTLLEKLNELDADEQADICESLHDHA
                     DELYRSCLARFGDDGENL"
     CDS             complement(3648..4730)
                     /codon_start=1
                     /gene="lacI"
                     /product="lac repressor"
                     /label=lacI
                     /note="The lac repressor binds to the lac operator to 
                     inhibit transcription in E. coli. This inhibition can be 
                     relieved by adding lactose or 
                     isopropyl-beta-D-thiogalactopyranoside (IPTG)."
                     /note="color: #993366"
                     /note="color: #993366"
                     /translation="MKPVTLYDVAEYAGVSYQTVSRVVNQASHVSAKTREKVEAAMAEL
                     NYIPNRVAQQLAGKQSLLIGVATSSLALHAPSQIVAAIKSRADQLGASVVVSMVERSGV
                     EACKAAVHNLLAQRVSGLIINYPLDDQDAIAVEAACTNVPALFLDVSDQTPINSIIFSH
                     EDGTRLGVEHLVALGHQQIALLAGPLSSVSARLRLAGWHKYLTRNQIQPIAEREGDWSA
                     MSGFQQTMQMLNEGIVPTAMLVANDQMALGAMRAITESGLRVGADISVVGYDDTEDSSC
                     YIPPLTTIKQDFRLLGQTSVDRLLQLSQGQAVKGNQLLPVSLVKRKTTLAPNTQTASPR
                     ALADSLMQLARQVSRLESGQ"
     promoter        complement(4731..4808)
                     /gene="lacI"
                     /label=lacI promoter
                     /note="color: #ffffff; direction: LEFT"
                     /note="color: #ffffff; direction: LEFT"
     promoter        5117..5135
                     /label=T7 promoter
                     /note="promoter for bacteriophage T7 RNA polymerase"
                     /note="color: #ffffff; direction: RIGHT"
                     /note="color: #ffffff"
     protein_bind    5136..5160
                     /label=lac operator
                     /bound_moiety="lac repressor encoded by lacI"
                     /note="The lac repressor binds to the lac operator to 
                     inhibit transcription in E. coli. This inhibition can be 
                     relieved by adding lactose or 
                     isopropyl-beta-D-thiogalactopyranoside (IPTG)."
                     /note="color: #31849b"
                     /note="color: #31849b"
     RBS             5175..5197
                     /note="efficient ribosome binding site from bacteriophage 
                     T7 gene 10 (Olins and Rangwala, 1989)"
                     /note="color: #a6acb3"
                     /note="color: #a6acb3"
     CDS             5274..5984
                     /codon_start=1
                     /product="GFP variant that folds robustly even when fused 
                     to poorly folded proteins (Pedelacq et al., 2006)"
                     /label=superfolder GFP
                     /note="mammalian codon-optimized"
                     /note="color: #05fd14"
                     /note="color: #993366"
                     /translation="SKGEELFTGVVPILVELDGDVNGHKFSVRGEGEGDATNGKLTLKF
                     ICTTGKLPVPWPTLVTTLTYGVQCFSRYPDHMKRHDFFKSAMPEGYVQERTISFKDDGT
                     YKTRAEVKFEGDTLVNRIELKGIDFKEDGNILGHKLEYNFNSHNVYITADKQKNGIKAN
                     FKIRHNVEDGSVQLADHYQQNTPIGDGPVLLPDNHYLSTQSVLSKDPNEKRDHMVLLEF
                     VTAAGITHGMDELYK"
     CDS             5988..6005
                     /codon_start=1
                     /product="6xHis affinity tag"
                     /label=6xHis
                     /note="color: #cc99b2"
                     /note="color: #993366"
                     /translation="HHHHHH"
     terminator      6075..6122
                     /label=T7 terminator
                     /note="transcription terminator for bacteriophage T7 RNA 
                     polymerase"
                     /note="color: #ffffff; direction: RIGHT"
                     /note="color: #ffffff"
ORIGIN
        1 tggcgaatgg gnnnnnnnnn nnnnnnnnnn nnnnnnnnnn nnnnnnnnnn nnnnnnnnnn
       61 nnnnnnnnnn nnnnnnnnnn nnnnnnnnnn nnnnnnnnnn nnnnnnnnnn nnnnnnnnnn
      121 nnnnnnnnnn nnnnncnnnn nnnnnnnnnn nnnnnnnnnn nnnnnnnnnn nnnnnnnnnn
      181 nnnnnnnnnn nnnnnnnnnn nnnnnnnnnn nnnnnnnnnn nnnnnnnann nnnnnnnnnn
      241 nnnnnnnnnn nnnnnnnnnn nnnnnnnnnn nnnnnnncct ttgacgttgg agtccacgtt
      301 ctttaatagt ggactcttgt tccaaactgg aacaacactc aaccctatct cggtctattc
      361 ttttgattta taagggattt tgccgatttc ggcctattgg ttaaaaaatg agctgattta
      421 acaaaaattt aacgcgaatt ttaacaaaat attaacgttt acaatttcag gtggcacttt
      481 tcggggaaat gtgcgcggaa cccctatttg tttatttttc taaatacatt caaatatgta
      541 tccgctcatg agacaataac cctgataaat gcttcaataa tattgaaaaa ggaagagtat
      601 gagtattcaa catttccgtg tcgcccttat tccctttttt gcggcatttt gccttcctgt
      661 ttttgctcac ccagaaacgc tggtgaaagt aaaagatgct gaagatcagt tgggtgcacg
      721 agtgggttac atcgaactgg atctcaacag cggtaagatc cttgagagtt ttcgccccga
      781 agaacgtttt ccaatgatga gcacttttaa agttctgcta tgtggcgcgg tattatcccg
      841 tattgacgcc gggcaagagc aactcggtcg ccgcatacac tattctcaga atgacttggt
      901 tgagtactca ccagtcacag aaaagcatct tacggatggc atgacagtaa gagaattatg
      961 cagtgctgcc ataaccatga gtgataacac tgcggccaac ttacttctga caacgatcgg
     1021 aggaccgaag gagctaaccg cttttttgca caacatgggg gatcatgtaa ctcgccttga
     1081 tcgttgggaa ccggagctga atgaagccat accaaacgac gagcgtgaca ccacgatgcc
     1141 tgcagcaatg gcaacaacgt tgcgcaaact attaactggc gaactactta ctctagcttc
     1201 ccggcaacaa ttaatagact ggatggaggc ggataaagtt gcaggaccac ttctgcgctc
     1261 ggcccttccg gctggctggt ttattgctga taaatctgga gccggtgagc gtgggtctcg
     1321 cggtatcatt gcagcactgg ggccagatgg taagccctcc cgtatcgtag ttatctacac
     1381 gacggggagt caggcaacta tggatgaacg aaatagacag atcgctgaga taggtgcctc
     1441 actgattaag cattggtaac tgtcagacca agtttactca tatatacttt agattgattt
     1501 aaaacttcat ttttaattta aaaggatcta ggtgaagatc ctttttgata atctcatgac
     1561 caaaatccct taacgtgagt tttcgttcca ctgagcgtca gaccccgtag aaaagatcaa
     1621 aggatcttct tgagatcctt tttttctgcg cgtaatctgc tgcttgcaaa caaaaaaacc
     1681 accgctacca gcggtggttt gtttgccgga tcaagagcta ccaactcttt ttccgaaggt
     1741 aactggcttc agcagagcgc agataccaaa tactgtcctt ctagtgtagc cgtagttagg
     1801 ccaccacttc aagaactctg tagcaccgcc tacatacctc gctctgctaa tcctgttacc
     1861 agtggctgct gccagtggcg ataagtcgtg tcttaccggg ttggactcaa gacgatagtt
     1921 accggataag gcgcagcggt cgggctgaac ggggggttcg tgcacacagc ccagcttgga
     1981 gcgaacgacc tacaccgaac tgagatacct acagcgtgag ctatgagaaa gcgccacgct
     2041 tcccgaaggg agaaaggcgg acaggtatcc ggtaagcggc agggtcggaa caggagagcg
     2101 cacgagggag cttccagggg gaaacgcctg gtatctttat agtcctgtcg ggtttcgcca
     2161 cctctgactt gagcgtcgat ttttgtgatg ctcgtcaggg gggcggagcc tatggaaaaa
     2221 cgccagcaac gcggcctttt tacggttcct ggccttttgc tggccttttg ctcacatgtt
     2281 ctttcctgcg ttatcccctg attctgtgga taaccgtatt accgcctttg agtgagctga
     2341 taccgctcgc cgcagccgaa cgaccgagcg cagcgagtca gtgagcgagg aagcggaaga
     2401 gcgcctgatg cggtattttc tccttacgca tctgtgcggt atttcacacc gcatatatgg
     2461 tgcactctca gtacaatctg ctctgatgcc gcatagttaa gccagtatac actccgctat
     2521 cgctacgtga ctgggtcatg gctgcgcccc gacacccgcc aacacccgct gacgcgccct
     2581 gacgggcttg tctgctcccg gcatccgctt acagacaagc tgtgaccgtc tccgggagct
     2641 gcatgtgtca gaggttttca ccgtcatcac cgaaacgcgc gaggcagctg cggtaaagct
     2701 catcagcgtg gtcgtgaagc gattcacaga tgtctgcctg ttcatccgcg tccagctcgt
     2761 tgagtttctc cagaagcgtt aatgtctggc ttctgataaa gcgggccatg ttaagggcgg
     2821 ttttttcctg tttggtcact gatgcctccg tgtaaggggg atttctgttc atgggggtaa
     2881 tgataccgat gaaacgagag aggatgctca cgatacgggt tactgatgat gaacatgccc
     2941 ggttactgga acgttgtgag ggtaaacaac tggcggtatg gatgcggcgg gaccagagaa
     3001 aaatcactca gggtcaatgc cagcgcttcg ttaatacaga tgtaggtgtt ccacagggta
     3061 gccagcagca tcctgcgatg cagatccgga acataatggt gcagggcgct gacttccgcg
     3121 tttccagact ttacgaaaca cggaaaccga agaccattca tgttgttgct caggtcgcag
     3181 acgttttgca gcagcagtcg cttcacgttc gctcgcgtat cggtgattca ttctgctaac
     3241 cagtaaggca accccgccag cctagccggg tcctcaacga caggagcacg atcatgcgca
     3301 cccgtggggc cgccatgccg gcgataatgg cctgcttctc gccgaaacgt ttggtggcgg
     3361 gaccagtgac gaaggcttga gcgagggcgt gcaagattcc gaataccgca agcgacaggc
     3421 cgatcatcgt cgcgctccag cgaaagcggt cctcgccgaa aatgacccag agcgctgccg
     3481 gcacctgtcc tacgagttgc atgataaaga agacagtcat aagtgcggcg acgatagtca
     3541 tgccccgcgc ccaccggaag gagctgactg ggttgaaggc tctcaagggc atcggtcgag
     3601 atcccggtgc ctaatgagtg agctaactta cattaattgc gttgcgctca ctgcccgctt
     3661 tccagtcggg aaacctgtcg tgccagctgc attaatgaat cggccaacgc gcggggagag
     3721 gcggtttgcg tattgggcgc cagggtggtt tttcttttca ccagtgagac gggcaacagc
     3781 tgattgccct tcaccgcctg gccctgagag agttgcagca agcggtccac gctggtttgc
     3841 cccagcaggc gaaaatcctg tttgatggtg gttaacggcg ggatataaca tgagctgtct
     3901 tcggtatcgt cgtatcccac taccgagata tccgcaccaa cgcgcagccc ggactcggta
     3961 atggcgcgca ttgcgcccag cgccatctga tcgttggcaa ccagcatcgc agtgggaacg
     4021 atgccctcat tcagcatttg catggtttgt tgaaaaccgg acatggcact ccagtcgcct
     4081 tcccgttccg ctatcggctg aatttgattg cgagtgagat atttatgcca gccagccaga
     4141 cgcagacgcg ccgagacaga acttaatggg cccgctaaca gcgcgatttg ctggtgaccc
     4201 aatgcgacca gatgctccac gcccagtcgc gtaccgtctt catgggagaa aataatactg
     4261 ttgatgggtg tctggtcaga gacatcaaga aataacgccg gaacattagt gcaggcagct
     4321 tccacagcaa tggcatcctg gtcatccagc ggatagttaa tgatcagccc actgacgcgt
     4381 tgcgcgagaa gattgtgcac cgccgcttta caggcttcga cgccgcttcg ttctaccatc
     4441 gacaccacca cgctggcacc cagttgatcg gcgcgagatt taatcgccgc gacaatttgc
     4501 gacggcgcgt gcagggccag actggaggtg gcaacgccaa tcagcaacga ctgtttgccc
     4561 gccagttgtt gtgccacgcg gttgggaatg taattcagct ccgccatcgc cgcttccact
     4621 ttttcccgcg ttttcgcaga aacgtggctg gcctggttca ccacgcggga aacggtctga
     4681 taagagacac cggcatactc tgcgacatcg tataacgtta ctggtttcac attcaccacc
     4741 ctgaattgac tctcttccgg gcgctatcat gccataccgc gaaaggtttt gcgccattcg
     4801 atggtgtccg ggatctcgac gctctccctt atgcgactcc tgcattagga agcagcccag
     4861 tagtaggttg aggccgttga gcaccgccgc cgcaaggaat ggtgcatgca aggagatggc
     4921 gcccaacagt cccccggcca cggggcctgc caccataccc acgccgaaac aagcgctcat
     4981 gagcccgaag tggcgagccc gatcttcccc atcggtgatg tcggcgatat aggcgccagc
     5041 aaccgcacct gtggcgccgg tgatgccggc cacgatgcgt ccggcgtaga ggatcgagat
     5101 ctcgatcccg cgaaattaat acgactcact ataggggaat tgtgagcgga taacaattcc
     5161 cctctagaaa taattttgtt taactttaag aaggagatat acatatgtct aaaataaaag
     5221 gtggaggtgg cggaggtggc ttccagaagt acgggatttg gccgccccct gcaagtaaag
     5281 gtgaagaact gtttaccggc gtggttccga ttctggtgga actggatggt gatgttaatg
     5341 gccataaatt cagcgtgcgc ggcgaaggtg aaggcgatgc caccaacggt aaactgacgc
     5401 tgaaatttat ctgcaccacg ggtaaactgc cggtgccgtg gccgaccctg gttaccacgc
     5461 tgacgtatgg cgtgcagtgt ttcagccgtt acccggatca tatgaaacgc cacgatttct
     5521 ttaaaagcgc catgccggaa ggttatgttc aggaacgtac catttctttt aaagatgatg
     5581 gcacctacaa aacgcgcgca gaagtgaaat tcgaaggtga taccctggtt aaccgtattg
     5641 aactgaaagg catcgatttc aaagaagatg gtaacatcct gggccataaa ctggaataca
     5701 acttcaactc tcacaacgtg tacatcaccg cagataaaca gaaaaacggt atcaaagcga
     5761 acttcaaaat ccgccataat gtggaagatg gcagcgttca gctggcggat cactatcagc
     5821 agaacacccc gattggtgat ggcccggttc tgctgccgga taatcattac ctgagcacgc
     5881 agtctgtgct gagtaaagat ccgaacgaaa aacgtgatca tatggtgctg ctggaatttg
     5941 ttaccgcggc cggtatcacg cacggcatgg atgaactgta taaactgcac caccaccacc
     6001 accactaata agatccggct gctaacaaag cccgaaagga agctgagttg gctgctgcca
     6061 ccgctgagca ataactagca taaccccttg gggcctctaa acgggtcttg aggggttttt
     6121 tgctgaaagg aggaactata tccggat
//
