# Supplementary material for: Effect of Translation-Enhancing Nascent SKIK Peptide on the Arrest Peptides Containing Consecutive Proline
Source: ACS Synth Biol. 2024 Nov 22;13(12):3908–16. doi: 10.1021/acssynbio.4c00221 (PMC11669330; doi:10.1021/acssynbio.4c00221)
Supplement: Supplementary file 2 — sb4c00221_si_002.zip [file sb4c00221_si_002.zip › supplemental_genbank_data_R2/pET22b-SKIK-(+8 aa)WPPP-sfGFP.gbk]

LOCUS       Exported                6150 bp ds-DNA     circular SYN 22-JUL-2024
DEFINITION  .
ACCESSION   .
VERSION     .
KEYWORDS    .
SOURCE      synthetic DNA construct
  ORGANISM  synthetic DNA construct
REFERENCE   1  (bases 1 to 6150)
  AUTHORS   .
  TITLE     Direct Submission
  JOURNAL   Exported Jul 22, 2024 from SnapGene 4.1.9
            http://www.snapgene.com
FEATURES             Location/Qualifiers
     source          1..6150
                     /organism="synthetic DNA construct"
                     /mol_type="other DNA"
                     /note="color: #ffffff"
     rep_origin      12..467
                     /label=f1 ori
                     /note="f1 bacteriophage origin of replication; arrow 
                     indicates direction of (+) strand synthesis"
                     /note="color: #ffff00"
                     /note="color: #ffff00"
     promoter        494..598
                     /gene="bla"
                     /label=AmpR promoter
                     /note="color: #ffffff; direction: RIGHT"
                     /note="color: #ffffff"
     CDS             599..1459
                     /codon_start=1
                     /gene="bla"
                     /product="beta-lactamase"
                     /label=AmpR
                     /note="confers resistance to ampicillin, carbenicillin, and
                     related antibiotics"
                     /note="This feature has 2 segments: 1: 604 .. 672 / #ccffcc
                     / signal sequence 2: 673 .. 1464 / #ccffcc Cleavage site 
                     after base 672"
                     /note="This feature has 2 segments:
                        1:  599 ..  667 / #993366
                        2:  668 .. 1459 / #993366"
                     /translation="MSIQHFRVALIPFFAAFCLPVFAHPETLVKVKDAEDQLGARVGYI
                     ELDLNSGKILESFRPEERFPMMSTFKVLLCGAVLSRIDAGQEQLGRRIHYSQNDLVEYS
                     PVTEKHLTDGMTVRELCSAAITMSDNTAANLLLTTIGGPKELTAFLHNMGDHVTRLDRW
                     EPELNEAIPNDERDTTMPAAMATTLRKLLTGELLTLASRQQLIDWMEADKVAGPLLRSA
                     LPAGWFIADKSGAGERGSRGIIAALGPDGKPSRIVVIYTTGSQATMDERNRQIAEIGAS
                     LIKHW"
     rep_origin      1630..2218
                     /label=ori
                     /note="high-copy-number ColE1/pMB1/pBR322/pUC origin of 
                     replication"
                     /note="color: #ffff00"
                     /note="color: #ffff00"
     misc_feature    2404..2546
                     /label=bom
                     /note="basis of mobility region from pBR322"
                     /note="color: #a6acb3"
                     /note="color: #a6acb3"
     CDS             complement(2648..2839)
                     /codon_start=1
                     /gene="rop"
                     /product="Rop protein, which maintains plasmids at low copy
                     number"
                     /label=rop
                     /note="color: #993366"
                     /note="color: #993366"
                     /translation="MTKQEKTALNMARFIRSQTLTLLEKLNELDADEQADICESLHDHA
                     DELYRSCLARFGDDGENL"
     CDS             complement(3648..4730)
                     /codon_start=1
                     /gene="lacI"
                     /product="lac repressor"
                     /label=lacI
                     /note="The lac repressor binds to the lac operator to 
                     inhibit transcription in E. coli. This inhibition can be 
                     relieved by adding lactose or 
                     isopropyl-beta-D-thiogalactopyranoside (IPTG)."
                     /note="color: #993366"
                     /note="color: #993366"
                     /translation="MKPVTLYDVAEYAGVSYQTVSRVVNQASHVSAKTREKVEAAMAEL
                     NYIPNRVAQQLAGKQSLLIGVATSSLALHAPSQIVAAIKSRADQLGASVVVSMVERSGV
                     EACKAAVHNLLAQRVSGLIINYPLDDQDAIAVEAACTNVPALFLDVSDQTPINSIIFSH
                     EDGTRLGVEHLVALGHQQIALLAGPLSSVSARLRLAGWHKYLTRNQIQPIAEREGDWSA
                     MSGFQQTMQMLNEGIVPTAMLVANDQMALGAMRAITESGLRVGADISVVGYDDTEDSSC
                     YIPPLTTIKQDFRLLGQTSVDRLLQLSQGQAVKGNQLLPVSLVKRKTTLAPNTQTASPR
                     ALADSLMQLARQVSRLESGQ"
     promoter        complement(4731..4808)
                     /gene="lacI"
                     /label=lacI promoter
                     /note="color: #ffffff; direction: LEFT"
                     /note="color: #ffffff; direction: LEFT"
     promoter        5117..5135
                     /label=T7 promoter
                     /note="promoter for bacteriophage T7 RNA polymerase"
                     /note="color: #ffffff; direction: RIGHT"
                     /note="color: #ffffff"
     protein_bind    5136..5160
                     /label=lac operator
                     /bound_moiety="lac repressor encoded by lacI"
                     /note="The lac repressor binds to the lac operator to 
                     inhibit transcription in E. coli. This inhibition can be 
                     relieved by adding lactose or 
                     isopropyl-beta-D-thiogalactopyranoside (IPTG)."
                     /note="color: #31849b"
                     /note="color: #31849b"
     RBS             5175..5197
                     /note="efficient ribosome binding site from bacteriophage 
                     T7 gene 10 (Olins and Rangwala, 1989)"
                     /note="color: #a6acb3"
                     /note="color: #a6acb3"
     CDS             5277..5987
                     /codon_start=1
                     /product="GFP variant that folds robustly even when fused 
                     to poorly folded proteins (Pedelacq et al., 2006)"
                     /label=superfolder GFP
                     /note="mammalian codon-optimized"
                     /note="color: #05fd14"
                     /note="color: #993366"
                     /translation="SKGEELFTGVVPILVELDGDVNGHKFSVRGEGEGDATNGKLTLKF
                     ICTTGKLPVPWPTLVTTLTYGVQCFSRYPDHMKRHDFFKSAMPEGYVQERTISFKDDGT
                     YKTRAEVKFEGDTLVNRIELKGIDFKEDGNILGHKLEYNFNSHNVYITADKQKNGIKAN
                     FKIRHNVEDGSVQLADHYQQNTPIGDGPVLLPDNHYLSTQSVLSKDPNEKRDHMVLLEF
                     VTAAGITHGMDELYK"
     CDS             5991..6008
                     /codon_start=1
                     /product="6xHis affinity tag"
                     /label=6xHis
                     /note="color: #cc99b2"
                     /note="color: #993366"
                     /translation="HHHHHH"
     terminator      6078..6125
                     /label=T7 terminator
                     /note="transcription terminator for bacteriophage T7 RNA 
                     polymerase"
                     /note="color: #ffffff; direction: RIGHT"
                     /note="color: #ffffff"
ORIGIN
        1 tggcgaatgg gnnnnnnnnn nnnnnnnnnn nnnnnnnnnn nnnnnnnnnn nnnnnnnnnn
       61 nnnnnnnnnn nnnnnnnnnn nnnnnnnnnn nnnnnnnnnn nnnnnnnnnn nnnnnnnnnn
      121 nnnnnnnnnn nnnnncnnnn nnnnnnnnnn nnnnnnnnnn nnnnnnnnnn nnnnnnnnnn
      181 nnnnnnnnnn nnnnnnnnnn nnnnnnnnnn nnnnnnnnnn nnnnnnnann nnnnnnnnnn
      241 nnnnnnnnnn nnnnnnnnnn nnnnnnnnnn nnnnnnncct ttgacgttgg agtccacgtt
      301 ctttaatagt ggactcttgt tccaaactgg aacaacactc aaccctatct cggtctattc
      361 ttttgattta taagggattt tgccgatttc ggcctattgg ttaaaaaatg agctgattta
      421 acaaaaattt aacgcgaatt ttaacaaaat attaacgttt acaatttcag gtggcacttt
      481 tcggggaaat gtgcgcggaa cccctatttg tttatttttc taaatacatt caaatatgta
      541 tccgctcatg agacaataac cctgataaat gcttcaataa tattgaaaaa ggaagagtat
      601 gagtattcaa catttccgtg tcgcccttat tccctttttt gcggcatttt gccttcctgt
      661 ttttgctcac ccagaaacgc tggtgaaagt aaaagatgct gaagatcagt tgggtgcacg
      721 agtgggttac atcgaactgg atctcaacag cggtaagatc cttgagagtt ttcgccccga
      781 agaacgtttt ccaatgatga gcacttttaa agttctgcta tgtggcgcgg tattatcccg
      841 tattgacgcc gggcaagagc aactcggtcg ccgcatacac tattctcaga atgacttggt
      901 tgagtactca ccagtcacag aaaagcatct tacggatggc atgacagtaa gagaattatg
      961 cagtgctgcc ataaccatga gtgataacac tgcggccaac ttacttctga caacgatcgg
     1021 aggaccgaag gagctaaccg cttttttgca caacatgggg gatcatgtaa ctcgccttga
     1081 tcgttgggaa ccggagctga atgaagccat accaaacgac gagcgtgaca ccacgatgcc
     1141 tgcagcaatg gcaacaacgt tgcgcaaact attaactggc gaactactta ctctagcttc
     1201 ccggcaacaa ttaatagact ggatggaggc ggataaagtt gcaggaccac ttctgcgctc
     1261 ggcccttccg gctggctggt ttattgctga taaatctgga gccggtgagc gtgggtctcg
     1321 cggtatcatt gcagcactgg ggccagatgg taagccctcc cgtatcgtag ttatctacac
     1381 gacggggagt caggcaacta tggatgaacg aaatagacag atcgctgaga taggtgcctc
     1441 actgattaag cattggtaac tgtcagacca agtttactca tatatacttt agattgattt
     1501 aaaacttcat ttttaattta aaaggatcta ggtgaagatc ctttttgata atctcatgac
     1561 caaaatccct taacgtgagt tttcgttcca ctgagcgtca gaccccgtag aaaagatcaa
     1621 aggatcttct tgagatcctt tttttctgcg cgtaatctgc tgcttgcaaa caaaaaaacc
     1681 accgctacca gcggtggttt gtttgccgga tcaagagcta ccaactcttt ttccgaaggt
     1741 aactggcttc agcagagcgc agataccaaa tactgtcctt ctagtgtagc cgtagttagg
     1801 ccaccacttc aagaactctg tagcaccgcc tacatacctc gctctgctaa tcctgttacc
     1861 agtggctgct gccagtggcg ataagtcgtg tcttaccggg ttggactcaa gacgatagtt
     1921 accggataag gcgcagcggt cgggctgaac ggggggttcg tgcacacagc ccagcttgga
     1981 gcgaacgacc tacaccgaac tgagatacct acagcgtgag ctatgagaaa gcgccacgct
     2041 tcccgaaggg agaaaggcgg acaggtatcc ggtaagcggc agggtcggaa caggagagcg
     2101 cacgagggag cttccagggg gaaacgcctg gtatctttat agtcctgtcg ggtttcgcca
     2161 cctctgactt gagcgtcgat ttttgtgatg ctcgtcaggg gggcggagcc tatggaaaaa
     2221 cgccagcaac gcggcctttt tacggttcct ggccttttgc tggccttttg ctcacatgtt
     2281 ctttcctgcg ttatcccctg attctgtgga taaccgtatt accgcctttg agtgagctga
     2341 taccgctcgc cgcagccgaa cgaccgagcg cagcgagtca gtgagcgagg aagcggaaga
     2401 gcgcctgatg cggtattttc tccttacgca tctgtgcggt atttcacacc gcatatatgg
     2461 tgcactctca gtacaatctg ctctgatgcc gcatagttaa gccagtatac actccgctat
     2521 cgctacgtga ctgggtcatg gctgcgcccc gacacccgcc aacacccgct gacgcgccct
     2581 gacgggcttg tctgctcccg gcatccgctt acagacaagc tgtgaccgtc tccgggagct
     2641 gcatgtgtca gaggttttca ccgtcatcac cgaaacgcgc gaggcagctg cggtaaagct
     2701 catcagcgtg gtcgtgaagc gattcacaga tgtctgcctg ttcatccgcg tccagctcgt
     2761 tgagtttctc cagaagcgtt aatgtctggc ttctgataaa gcgggccatg ttaagggcgg
     2821 ttttttcctg tttggtcact gatgcctccg tgtaaggggg atttctgttc atgggggtaa
     2881 tgataccgat gaaacgagag aggatgctca cgatacgggt tactgatgat gaacatgccc
     2941 ggttactgga acgttgtgag ggtaaacaac tggcggtatg gatgcggcgg gaccagagaa
     3001 aaatcactca gggtcaatgc cagcgcttcg ttaatacaga tgtaggtgtt ccacagggta
     3061 gccagcagca tcctgcgatg cagatccgga acataatggt gcagggcgct gacttccgcg
     3121 tttccagact ttacgaaaca cggaaaccga agaccattca tgttgttgct caggtcgcag
     3181 acgttttgca gcagcagtcg cttcacgttc gctcgcgtat cggtgattca ttctgctaac
     3241 cagtaaggca accccgccag cctagccggg tcctcaacga caggagcacg atcatgcgca
     3301 cccgtggggc cgccatgccg gcgataatgg cctgcttctc gccgaaacgt ttggtggcgg
     3361 gaccagtgac gaaggcttga gcgagggcgt gcaagattcc gaataccgca agcgacaggc
     3421 cgatcatcgt cgcgctccag cgaaagcggt cctcgccgaa aatgacccag agcgctgccg
     3481 gcacctgtcc tacgagttgc atgataaaga agacagtcat aagtgcggcg acgatagtca
     3541 tgccccgcgc ccaccggaag gagctgactg ggttgaaggc tctcaagggc atcggtcgag
     3601 atcccggtgc ctaatgagtg agctaactta cattaattgc gttgcgctca ctgcccgctt
     3661 tccagtcggg aaacctgtcg tgccagctgc attaatgaat cggccaacgc gcggggagag
     3721 gcggtttgcg tattgggcgc cagggtggtt tttcttttca ccagtgagac gggcaacagc
     3781 tgattgccct tcaccgcctg gccctgagag agttgcagca agcggtccac gctggtttgc
     3841 cccagcaggc gaaaatcctg tttgatggtg gttaacggcg ggatataaca tgagctgtct
     3901 tcggtatcgt cgtatcccac taccgagata tccgcaccaa cgcgcagccc ggactcggta
     3961 atggcgcgca ttgcgcccag cgccatctga tcgttggcaa ccagcatcgc agtgggaacg
     4021 atgccctcat tcagcatttg catggtttgt tgaaaaccgg acatggcact ccagtcgcct
     4081 tcccgttccg ctatcggctg aatttgattg cgagtgagat atttatgcca gccagccaga
     4141 cgcagacgcg ccgagacaga acttaatggg cccgctaaca gcgcgatttg ctggtgaccc
     4201 aatgcgacca gatgctccac gcccagtcgc gtaccgtctt catgggagaa aataatactg
     4261 ttgatgggtg tctggtcaga gacatcaaga aataacgccg gaacattagt gcaggcagct
     4321 tccacagcaa tggcatcctg gtcatccagc ggatagttaa tgatcagccc actgacgcgt
     4381 tgcgcgagaa gattgtgcac cgccgcttta caggcttcga cgccgcttcg ttctaccatc
     4441 gacaccacca cgctggcacc cagttgatcg gcgcgagatt taatcgccgc gacaatttgc
     4501 gacggcgcgt gcagggccag actggaggtg gcaacgccaa tcagcaacga ctgtttgccc
     4561 gccagttgtt gtgccacgcg gttgggaatg taattcagct ccgccatcgc cgcttccact
     4621 ttttcccgcg ttttcgcaga aacgtggctg gcctggttca ccacgcggga aacggtctga
     4681 taagagacac cggcatactc tgcgacatcg tataacgtta ctggtttcac attcaccacc
     4741 ctgaattgac tctcttccgg gcgctatcat gccataccgc gaaaggtttt gcgccattcg
     4801 atggtgtccg ggatctcgac gctctccctt atgcgactcc tgcattagga agcagcccag
     4861 tagtaggttg aggccgttga gcaccgccgc cgcaaggaat ggtgcatgca aggagatggc
     4921 gcccaacagt cccccggcca cggggcctgc caccataccc acgccgaaac aagcgctcat
     4981 gagcccgaag tggcgagccc gatcttcccc atcggtgatg tcggcgatat aggcgccagc
     5041 aaccgcacct gtggcgccgg tgatgccggc cacgatgcgt ccggcgtaga ggatcgagat
     5101 ctcgatcccg cgaaattaat acgactcact ataggggaat tgtgagcgga taacaattcc
     5161 cctctagaaa taattttgtt taactttaag aaggagatat acatatgtct aaaataaaag
     5221 gtggaggtgg cggaggtggc ggtttccaga agtacgggat ttggccgccc cctgcaagta
     5281 aaggtgaaga actgtttacc ggcgtggttc cgattctggt ggaactggat ggtgatgtta
     5341 atggccataa attcagcgtg cgcggcgaag gtgaaggcga tgccaccaac ggtaaactga
     5401 cgctgaaatt tatctgcacc acgggtaaac tgccggtgcc gtggccgacc ctggttacca
     5461 cgctgacgta tggcgtgcag tgtttcagcc gttacccgga tcatatgaaa cgccacgatt
     5521 tctttaaaag cgccatgccg gaaggttatg ttcaggaacg taccatttct tttaaagatg
     5581 atggcaccta caaaacgcgc gcagaagtga aattcgaagg tgataccctg gttaaccgta
     5641 ttgaactgaa aggcatcgat ttcaaagaag atggtaacat cctgggccat aaactggaat
     5701 acaacttcaa ctctcacaac gtgtacatca ccgcagataa acagaaaaac ggtatcaaag
     5761 cgaacttcaa aatccgccat aatgtggaag atggcagcgt tcagctggcg gatcactatc
     5821 agcagaacac cccgattggt gatggcccgg ttctgctgcc ggataatcat tacctgagca
     5881 cgcagtctgt gctgagtaaa gatccgaacg aaaaacgtga tcatatggtg ctgctggaat
     5941 ttgttaccgc ggccggtatc acgcacggca tggatgaact gtataaactg caccaccacc
     6001 accaccacta ataagatccg gctgctaaca aagcccgaaa ggaagctgag ttggctgctg
     6061 ccaccgctga gcaataacta gcataacccc ttggggcctc taaacgggtc ttgaggggtt
     6121 ttttgctgaa aggaggaact atatccggat
//
