# Supplementary material for: Effect of Translation-Enhancing Nascent SKIK Peptide on the Arrest Peptides Containing Consecutive Proline
Source: ACS Synth Biol. 2024 Nov 22;13(12):3908–16. doi: 10.1021/acssynbio.4c00221 (PMC11669330; doi:10.1021/acssynbio.4c00221)
Supplement: Supplementary file 2 — sb4c00221_si_002.zip [file sb4c00221_si_002.zip › supplemental_genbank_data_R2/pET22b-SKIK-(+9 aa)WPPP-sfGFP.gbk]

LOCUS       Exported                6153 bp ds-DNA     circular SYN 22-JUL-2024
DEFINITION  .
ACCESSION   .
VERSION     .
KEYWORDS    .
SOURCE      synthetic DNA construct
  ORGANISM  synthetic DNA construct
REFERENCE   1  (bases 1 to 6153)
  AUTHORS   .
  TITLE     Direct Submission
  JOURNAL   Exported Jul 22, 2024 from SnapGene 4.1.9
            http://www.snapgene.com
FEATURES             Location/Qualifiers
     source          1..6153
                     /organism="synthetic DNA construct"
                     /mol_type="other DNA"
                     /note="color: #ffffff"
     rep_origin      12..467
                     /label=f1 ori
                     /note="f1 bacteriophage origin of replication; arrow 
                     indicates direction of (+) strand synthesis"
                     /note="color: #ffff00"
                     /note="color: #ffff00"
     promoter        494..598
                     /gene="bla"
                     /label=AmpR promoter
                     /note="color: #ffffff; direction: RIGHT"
                     /note="color: #ffffff"
     CDS             599..1459
                     /codon_start=1
                     /gene="bla"
                     /product="beta-lactamase"
                     /label=AmpR
                     /note="confers resistance to ampicillin, carbenicillin, and
                     related antibiotics"
                     /note="This feature has 2 segments: 1: 604 .. 672 / #ccffcc
                     / signal sequence 2: 673 .. 1464 / #ccffcc Cleavage site 
                     after base 672"
                     /note="This feature has 2 segments:
                        1:  599 ..  667 / #993366
                        2:  668 .. 1459 / #993366"
                     /translation="MSIQHFRVALIPFFAAFCLPVFAHPETLVKVKDAEDQLGARVGYI
                     ELDLNSGKILESFRPEERFPMMSTFKVLLCGAVLSRIDAGQEQLGRRIHYSQNDLVEYS
                     PVTEKHLTDGMTVRELCSAAITMSDNTAANLLLTTIGGPKELTAFLHNMGDHVTRLDRW
                     EPELNEAIPNDERDTTMPAAMATTLRKLLTGELLTLASRQQLIDWMEADKVAGPLLRSA
                     LPAGWFIADKSGAGERGSRGIIAALGPDGKPSRIVVIYTTGSQATMDERNRQIAEIGAS
                     LIKHW"
     rep_origin      1630..2218
                     /label=ori
                     /note="high-copy-number ColE1/pMB1/pBR322/pUC origin of 
                     replication"
                     /note="color: #ffff00"
                     /note="color: #ffff00"
     misc_feature    2404..2546
                     /label=bom
                     /note="basis of mobility region from pBR322"
                     /note="color: #a6acb3"
                     /note="color: #a6acb3"
     CDS             complement(2648..2839)
                     /codon_start=1
                     /gene="rop"
                     /product="Rop protein, which maintains plasmids at low copy
                     number"
                     /label=rop
                     /note="color: #993366"
                     /note="color: #993366"
                     /translation="MTKQEKTALNMARFIRSQTLTLLEKLNELDADEQADICESLHDHA
                     DELYRSCLARFGDDGENL"
     CDS             complement(3648..4730)
                     /codon_start=1
                     /gene="lacI"
                     /product="lac repressor"
                     /label=lacI
                     /note="The lac repressor binds to the lac operator to 
                     inhibit transcription in E. coli. This inhibition can be 
                     relieved by adding lactose or 
                     isopropyl-beta-D-thiogalactopyranoside (IPTG)."
                     /note="color: #993366"
                     /note="color: #993366"
                     /translation="MKPVTLYDVAEYAGVSYQTVSRVVNQASHVSAKTREKVEAAMAEL
                     NYIPNRVAQQLAGKQSLLIGVATSSLALHAPSQIVAAIKSRADQLGASVVVSMVERSGV
                     EACKAAVHNLLAQRVSGLIINYPLDDQDAIAVEAACTNVPALFLDVSDQTPINSIIFSH
                     EDGTRLGVEHLVALGHQQIALLAGPLSSVSARLRLAGWHKYLTRNQIQPIAEREGDWSA
                     MSGFQQTMQMLNEGIVPTAMLVANDQMALGAMRAITESGLRVGADISVVGYDDTEDSSC
                     YIPPLTTIKQDFRLLGQTSVDRLLQLSQGQAVKGNQLLPVSLVKRKTTLAPNTQTASPR
                     ALADSLMQLARQVSRLESGQ"
     promoter        complement(4731..4808)
                     /gene="lacI"
                     /label=lacI promoter
                     /note="color: #ffffff; direction: LEFT"
                     /note="color: #ffffff; direction: LEFT"
     promoter        5117..5135
                     /label=T7 promoter
                     /note="promoter for bacteriophage T7 RNA polymerase"
                     /note="color: #ffffff; direction: RIGHT"
                     /note="color: #ffffff"
     protein_bind    5136..5160
                     /label=lac operator
                     /bound_moiety="lac repressor encoded by lacI"
                     /note="The lac repressor binds to the lac operator to 
                     inhibit transcription in E. coli. This inhibition can be 
                     relieved by adding lactose or 
                     isopropyl-beta-D-thiogalactopyranoside (IPTG)."
                     /note="color: #31849b"
                     /note="color: #31849b"
     RBS             5175..5197
                     /note="efficient ribosome binding site from bacteriophage 
                     T7 gene 10 (Olins and Rangwala, 1989)"
                     /note="color: #a6acb3"
                     /note="color: #a6acb3"
     CDS             5280..5990
                     /codon_start=1
                     /product="GFP variant that folds robustly even when fused 
                     to poorly folded proteins (Pedelacq et al., 2006)"
                     /label=superfolder GFP
                     /note="mammalian codon-optimized"
                     /note="color: #05fd14"
                     /note="color: #993366"
                     /translation="SKGEELFTGVVPILVELDGDVNGHKFSVRGEGEGDATNGKLTLKF
                     ICTTGKLPVPWPTLVTTLTYGVQCFSRYPDHMKRHDFFKSAMPEGYVQERTISFKDDGT
                     YKTRAEVKFEGDTLVNRIELKGIDFKEDGNILGHKLEYNFNSHNVYITADKQKNGIKAN
                     FKIRHNVEDGSVQLADHYQQNTPIGDGPVLLPDNHYLSTQSVLSKDPNEKRDHMVLLEF
                     VTAAGITHGMDELYK"
     CDS             5994..6011
                     /codon_start=1
                     /product="6xHis affinity tag"
                     /label=6xHis
                     /note="color: #cc99b2"
                     /note="color: #993366"
                     /translation="HHHHHH"
     terminator      6081..6128
                     /label=T7 terminator
                     /note="transcription terminator for bacteriophage T7 RNA 
                     polymerase"
                     /note="color: #ffffff; direction: RIGHT"
                     /note="color: #ffffff"
ORIGIN
        1 tggcgaatgg gnnnnnnnnn nnnnnnnnnn nnnnnnnnnn nnnnnnnnnn nnnnnnnnnn
       61 nnnnnnnnnn nnnnnnnnnn nnnnnnnnnn nnnnnnnnnn nnnnnnnnnn nnnnnnnnnn
      121 nnnnnnnnnn nnnnncnnnn nnnnnnnnnn nnnnnnnnnn nnnnnnnnnn nnnnnnnnnn
      181 nnnnnnnnnn nnnnnnnnnn nnnnnnnnnn nnnnnnnnnn nnnnnnnann nnnnnnnnnn
      241 nnnnnnnnnn nnnnnnnnnn nnnnnnnnnn nnnnnnncct ttgacgttgg agtccacgtt
      301 ctttaatagt ggactcttgt tccaaactgg aacaacactc aaccctatct cggtctattc
      361 ttttgattta taagggattt tgccgatttc ggcctattgg ttaaaaaatg agctgattta
      421 acaaaaattt aacgcgaatt ttaacaaaat attaacgttt acaatttcag gtggcacttt
      481 tcggggaaat gtgcgcggaa cccctatttg tttatttttc taaatacatt caaatatgta
      541 tccgctcatg agacaataac cctgataaat gcttcaataa tattgaaaaa ggaagagtat
      601 gagtattcaa catttccgtg tcgcccttat tccctttttt gcggcatttt gccttcctgt
      661 ttttgctcac ccagaaacgc tggtgaaagt aaaagatgct gaagatcagt tgggtgcacg
      721 agtgggttac atcgaactgg atctcaacag cggtaagatc cttgagagtt ttcgccccga
      781 agaacgtttt ccaatgatga gcacttttaa agttctgcta tgtggcgcgg tattatcccg
      841 tattgacgcc gggcaagagc aactcggtcg ccgcatacac tattctcaga atgacttggt
      901 tgagtactca ccagtcacag aaaagcatct tacggatggc atgacagtaa gagaattatg
      961 cagtgctgcc ataaccatga gtgataacac tgcggccaac ttacttctga caacgatcgg
     1021 aggaccgaag gagctaaccg cttttttgca caacatgggg gatcatgtaa ctcgccttga
     1081 tcgttgggaa ccggagctga atgaagccat accaaacgac gagcgtgaca ccacgatgcc
     1141 tgcagcaatg gcaacaacgt tgcgcaaact attaactggc gaactactta ctctagcttc
     1201 ccggcaacaa ttaatagact ggatggaggc ggataaagtt gcaggaccac ttctgcgctc
     1261 ggcccttccg gctggctggt ttattgctga taaatctgga gccggtgagc gtgggtctcg
     1321 cggtatcatt gcagcactgg ggccagatgg taagccctcc cgtatcgtag ttatctacac
     1381 gacggggagt caggcaacta tggatgaacg aaatagacag atcgctgaga taggtgcctc
     1441 actgattaag cattggtaac tgtcagacca agtttactca tatatacttt agattgattt
     1501 aaaacttcat ttttaattta aaaggatcta ggtgaagatc ctttttgata atctcatgac
     1561 caaaatccct taacgtgagt tttcgttcca ctgagcgtca gaccccgtag aaaagatcaa
     1621 aggatcttct tgagatcctt tttttctgcg cgtaatctgc tgcttgcaaa caaaaaaacc
     1681 accgctacca gcggtggttt gtttgccgga tcaagagcta ccaactcttt ttccgaaggt
     1741 aactggcttc agcagagcgc agataccaaa tactgtcctt ctagtgtagc cgtagttagg
     1801 ccaccacttc aagaactctg tagcaccgcc tacatacctc gctctgctaa tcctgttacc
     1861 agtggctgct gccagtggcg ataagtcgtg tcttaccggg ttggactcaa gacgatagtt
     1921 accggataag gcgcagcggt cgggctgaac ggggggttcg tgcacacagc ccagcttgga
     1981 gcgaacgacc tacaccgaac tgagatacct acagcgtgag ctatgagaaa gcgccacgct
     2041 tcccgaaggg agaaaggcgg acaggtatcc ggtaagcggc agggtcggaa caggagagcg
     2101 cacgagggag cttccagggg gaaacgcctg gtatctttat agtcctgtcg ggtttcgcca
     2161 cctctgactt gagcgtcgat ttttgtgatg ctcgtcaggg gggcggagcc tatggaaaaa
     2221 cgccagcaac gcggcctttt tacggttcct ggccttttgc tggccttttg ctcacatgtt
     2281 ctttcctgcg ttatcccctg attctgtgga taaccgtatt accgcctttg agtgagctga
     2341 taccgctcgc cgcagccgaa cgaccgagcg cagcgagtca gtgagcgagg aagcggaaga
     2401 gcgcctgatg cggtattttc tccttacgca tctgtgcggt atttcacacc gcatatatgg
     2461 tgcactctca gtacaatctg ctctgatgcc gcatagttaa gccagtatac actccgctat
     2521 cgctacgtga ctgggtcatg gctgcgcccc gacacccgcc aacacccgct gacgcgccct
     2581 gacgggcttg tctgctcccg gcatccgctt acagacaagc tgtgaccgtc tccgggagct
     2641 gcatgtgtca gaggttttca ccgtcatcac cgaaacgcgc gaggcagctg cggtaaagct
     2701 catcagcgtg gtcgtgaagc gattcacaga tgtctgcctg ttcatccgcg tccagctcgt
     2761 tgagtttctc cagaagcgtt aatgtctggc ttctgataaa gcgggccatg ttaagggcgg
     2821 ttttttcctg tttggtcact gatgcctccg tgtaaggggg atttctgttc atgggggtaa
     2881 tgataccgat gaaacgagag aggatgctca cgatacgggt tactgatgat gaacatgccc
     2941 ggttactgga acgttgtgag ggtaaacaac tggcggtatg gatgcggcgg gaccagagaa
     3001 aaatcactca gggtcaatgc cagcgcttcg ttaatacaga tgtaggtgtt ccacagggta
     3061 gccagcagca tcctgcgatg cagatccgga acataatggt gcagggcgct gacttccgcg
     3121 tttccagact ttacgaaaca cggaaaccga agaccattca tgttgttgct caggtcgcag
     3181 acgttttgca gcagcagtcg cttcacgttc gctcgcgtat cggtgattca ttctgctaac
     3241 cagtaaggca accccgccag cctagccggg tcctcaacga caggagcacg atcatgcgca
     3301 cccgtggggc cgccatgccg gcgataatgg cctgcttctc gccgaaacgt ttggtggcgg
     3361 gaccagtgac gaaggcttga gcgagggcgt gcaagattcc gaataccgca agcgacaggc
     3421 cgatcatcgt cgcgctccag cgaaagcggt cctcgccgaa aatgacccag agcgctgccg
     3481 gcacctgtcc tacgagttgc atgataaaga agacagtcat aagtgcggcg acgatagtca
     3541 tgccccgcgc ccaccggaag gagctgactg ggttgaaggc tctcaagggc atcggtcgag
     3601 atcccggtgc ctaatgagtg agctaactta cattaattgc gttgcgctca ctgcccgctt
     3661 tccagtcggg aaacctgtcg tgccagctgc attaatgaat cggccaacgc gcggggagag
     3721 gcggtttgcg tattgggcgc cagggtggtt tttcttttca ccagtgagac gggcaacagc
     3781 tgattgccct tcaccgcctg gccctgagag agttgcagca agcggtccac gctggtttgc
     3841 cccagcaggc gaaaatcctg tttgatggtg gttaacggcg ggatataaca tgagctgtct
     3901 tcggtatcgt cgtatcccac taccgagata tccgcaccaa cgcgcagccc ggactcggta
     3961 atggcgcgca ttgcgcccag cgccatctga tcgttggcaa ccagcatcgc agtgggaacg
     4021 atgccctcat tcagcatttg catggtttgt tgaaaaccgg acatggcact ccagtcgcct
     4081 tcccgttccg ctatcggctg aatttgattg cgagtgagat atttatgcca gccagccaga
     4141 cgcagacgcg ccgagacaga acttaatggg cccgctaaca gcgcgatttg ctggtgaccc
     4201 aatgcgacca gatgctccac gcccagtcgc gtaccgtctt catgggagaa aataatactg
     4261 ttgatgggtg tctggtcaga gacatcaaga aataacgccg gaacattagt gcaggcagct
     4321 tccacagcaa tggcatcctg gtcatccagc ggatagttaa tgatcagccc actgacgcgt
     4381 tgcgcgagaa gattgtgcac cgccgcttta caggcttcga cgccgcttcg ttctaccatc
     4441 gacaccacca cgctggcacc cagttgatcg gcgcgagatt taatcgccgc gacaatttgc
     4501 gacggcgcgt gcagggccag actggaggtg gcaacgccaa tcagcaacga ctgtttgccc
     4561 gccagttgtt gtgccacgcg gttgggaatg taattcagct ccgccatcgc cgcttccact
     4621 ttttcccgcg ttttcgcaga aacgtggctg gcctggttca ccacgcggga aacggtctga
     4681 taagagacac cggcatactc tgcgacatcg tataacgtta ctggtttcac attcaccacc
     4741 ctgaattgac tctcttccgg gcgctatcat gccataccgc gaaaggtttt gcgccattcg
     4801 atggtgtccg ggatctcgac gctctccctt atgcgactcc tgcattagga agcagcccag
     4861 tagtaggttg aggccgttga gcaccgccgc cgcaaggaat ggtgcatgca aggagatggc
     4921 gcccaacagt cccccggcca cggggcctgc caccataccc acgccgaaac aagcgctcat
     4981 gagcccgaag tggcgagccc gatcttcccc atcggtgatg tcggcgatat aggcgccagc
     5041 aaccgcacct gtggcgccgg tgatgccggc cacgatgcgt ccggcgtaga ggatcgagat
     5101 ctcgatcccg cgaaattaat acgactcact ataggggaat tgtgagcgga taacaattcc
     5161 cctctagaaa taattttgtt taactttaag aaggagatat acatatgtct aaaataaaag
     5221 gtggaggtgg cggaggtggc ggtggattcc agaagtacgg gatttggccg ccccctgcaa
     5281 gtaaaggtga agaactgttt accggcgtgg ttccgattct ggtggaactg gatggtgatg
     5341 ttaatggcca taaattcagc gtgcgcggcg aaggtgaagg cgatgccacc aacggtaaac
     5401 tgacgctgaa atttatctgc accacgggta aactgccggt gccgtggccg accctggtta
     5461 ccacgctgac gtatggcgtg cagtgtttca gccgttaccc ggatcatatg aaacgccacg
     5521 atttctttaa aagcgccatg ccggaaggtt atgttcagga acgtaccatt tcttttaaag
     5581 atgatggcac ctacaaaacg cgcgcagaag tgaaattcga aggtgatacc ctggttaacc
     5641 gtattgaact gaaaggcatc gatttcaaag aagatggtaa catcctgggc cataaactgg
     5701 aatacaactt caactctcac aacgtgtaca tcaccgcaga taaacagaaa aacggtatca
     5761 aagcgaactt caaaatccgc cataatgtgg aagatggcag cgttcagctg gcggatcact
     5821 atcagcagaa caccccgatt ggtgatggcc cggttctgct gccggataat cattacctga
     5881 gcacgcagtc tgtgctgagt aaagatccga acgaaaaacg tgatcatatg gtgctgctgg
     5941 aatttgttac cgcggccggt atcacgcacg gcatggatga actgtataaa ctgcaccacc
     6001 accaccacca ctaataagat ccggctgcta acaaagcccg aaaggaagct gagttggctg
     6061 ctgccaccgc tgagcaataa ctagcataac cccttggggc ctctaaacgg gtcttgaggg
     6121 gttttttgct gaaaggagga actatatccg gat
//
