# Supplementary material for: Effect of Translation-Enhancing Nascent SKIK Peptide on the Arrest Peptides Containing Consecutive Proline
Source: ACS Synth Biol. 2024 Nov 22;13(12):3908–16. doi: 10.1021/acssynbio.4c00221 (PMC11669330; doi:10.1021/acssynbio.4c00221)
Supplement: Supplementary file 2 — sb4c00221_si_002.zip [file sb4c00221_si_002.zip › supplemental_genbank_data_R2/pET22b-SKIK-(-1 aa)WPPP-sfGFP.gbk]

LOCUS       Exported                6123 bp ds-DNA     circular UNA 22-JUL-2024
DEFINITION  .
ACCESSION   .
VERSION     .
KEYWORDS    .
SOURCE      natural DNA sequence
  ORGANISM  unspecified
REFERENCE   1  (bases 1 to 6123)
  AUTHORS   .
  TITLE     Direct Submission
  JOURNAL   Exported Jul 22, 2024 from SnapGene 4.1.9
            http://www.snapgene.com
FEATURES             Location/Qualifiers
     source          1..6123
                     /organism="unspecified"
                     /mol_type="genomic DNA"
                     /note="color: #ffffff"
     rep_origin      12..467
                     /label=f1 ori
                     /note="f1 bacteriophage origin of replication; arrow 
                     indicates direction of (+) strand synthesis"
                     /note="color: #ffff00"
                     /note="color: #ffff00"
     promoter        494..598
                     /gene="bla"
                     /label=AmpR promoter
                     /note="color: #ffffff; direction: RIGHT"
                     /note="color: #ffffff"
     CDS             599..1459
                     /codon_start=1
                     /gene="bla"
                     /product="beta-lactamase"
                     /label=AmpR
                     /note="confers resistance to ampicillin, carbenicillin, and
                     related antibiotics"
                     /note="This feature has 2 segments: 1: 604 .. 672 / #ccffcc
                     / signal sequence 2: 673 .. 1464 / #ccffcc Cleavage site 
                     after base 672"
                     /note="This feature has 2 segments:
                        1:  599 ..  667 / #993366
                        2:  668 .. 1459 / #993366"
                     /translation="MSIQHFRVALIPFFAAFCLPVFAHPETLVKVKDAEDQLGARVGYI
                     ELDLNSGKILESFRPEERFPMMSTFKVLLCGAVLSRIDAGQEQLGRRIHYSQNDLVEYS
                     PVTEKHLTDGMTVRELCSAAITMSDNTAANLLLTTIGGPKELTAFLHNMGDHVTRLDRW
                     EPELNEAIPNDERDTTMPAAMATTLRKLLTGELLTLASRQQLIDWMEADKVAGPLLRSA
                     LPAGWFIADKSGAGERGSRGIIAALGPDGKPSRIVVIYTTGSQATMDERNRQIAEIGAS
                     LIKHW"
     rep_origin      1630..2218
                     /label=ori
                     /note="high-copy-number ColE1/pMB1/pBR322/pUC origin of 
                     replication"
                     /note="color: #ffff00"
                     /note="color: #ffff00"
     misc_feature    2404..2546
                     /label=bom
                     /note="basis of mobility region from pBR322"
                     /note="color: #a6acb3"
                     /note="color: #a6acb3"
     CDS             complement(2648..2839)
                     /codon_start=1
                     /gene="rop"
                     /product="Rop protein, which maintains plasmids at low copy
                     number"
                     /label=rop
                     /note="color: #993366"
                     /note="color: #993366"
                     /translation="MTKQEKTALNMARFIRSQTLTLLEKLNELDADEQADICESLHDHA
                     DELYRSCLARFGDDGENL"
     CDS             complement(3648..4730)
                     /codon_start=1
                     /gene="lacI"
                     /product="lac repressor"
                     /label=lacI
                     /note="The lac repressor binds to the lac operator to 
                     inhibit transcription in E. coli. This inhibition can be 
                     relieved by adding lactose or 
                     isopropyl-beta-D-thiogalactopyranoside (IPTG)."
                     /note="color: #993366"
                     /note="color: #993366"
                     /translation="MKPVTLYDVAEYAGVSYQTVSRVVNQASHVSAKTREKVEAAMAEL
                     NYIPNRVAQQLAGKQSLLIGVATSSLALHAPSQIVAAIKSRADQLGASVVVSMVERSGV
                     EACKAAVHNLLAQRVSGLIINYPLDDQDAIAVEAACTNVPALFLDVSDQTPINSIIFSH
                     EDGTRLGVEHLVALGHQQIALLAGPLSSVSARLRLAGWHKYLTRNQIQPIAEREGDWSA
                     MSGFQQTMQMLNEGIVPTAMLVANDQMALGAMRAITESGLRVGADISVVGYDDTEDSSC
                     YIPPLTTIKQDFRLLGQTSVDRLLQLSQGQAVKGNQLLPVSLVKRKTTLAPNTQTASPR
                     ALADSLMQLARQVSRLESGQ"
     promoter        complement(4731..4808)
                     /gene="lacI"
                     /label=lacI promoter
                     /note="color: #ffffff; direction: LEFT"
                     /note="color: #ffffff; direction: LEFT"
     promoter        5117..5135
                     /label=T7 promoter
                     /note="promoter for bacteriophage T7 RNA polymerase"
                     /note="color: #ffffff; direction: RIGHT"
                     /note="color: #ffffff"
     protein_bind    5136..5160
                     /label=lac operator
                     /bound_moiety="lac repressor encoded by lacI"
                     /note="The lac repressor binds to the lac operator to 
                     inhibit transcription in E. coli. This inhibition can be 
                     relieved by adding lactose or 
                     isopropyl-beta-D-thiogalactopyranoside (IPTG)."
                     /note="color: #31849b"
                     /note="color: #31849b"
     RBS             5175..5197
                     /note="efficient ribosome binding site from bacteriophage 
                     T7 gene 10 (Olins and Rangwala, 1989)"
                     /note="color: #a6acb3"
                     /note="color: #a6acb3"
     CDS             5250..5960
                     /codon_start=1
                     /product="GFP variant that folds robustly even when fused 
                     to poorly folded proteins (Pedelacq et al., 2006)"
                     /label=superfolder GFP
                     /note="mammalian codon-optimized"
                     /note="color: #05fd14"
                     /note="color: #993366"
                     /translation="SKGEELFTGVVPILVELDGDVNGHKFSVRGEGEGDATNGKLTLKF
                     ICTTGKLPVPWPTLVTTLTYGVQCFSRYPDHMKRHDFFKSAMPEGYVQERTISFKDDGT
                     YKTRAEVKFEGDTLVNRIELKGIDFKEDGNILGHKLEYNFNSHNVYITADKQKNGIKAN
                     FKIRHNVEDGSVQLADHYQQNTPIGDGPVLLPDNHYLSTQSVLSKDPNEKRDHMVLLEF
                     VTAAGITHGMDELYK"
     CDS             5964..5981
                     /codon_start=1
                     /product="6xHis affinity tag"
                     /label=6xHis
                     /note="color: #cc99b2"
                     /note="color: #993366"
                     /translation="HHHHHH"
     terminator      6051..6098
                     /label=T7 terminator
                     /note="transcription terminator for bacteriophage T7 RNA 
                     polymerase"
                     /note="color: #ffffff; direction: RIGHT"
                     /note="color: #ffffff"
ORIGIN
        1 tggcgaatgg gnnnnnnnnn nnnnnnnnnn nnnnnnnnnn nnnnnnnnnn nnnnnnnnnn
       61 nnnnnnnnnn nnnnnnnnnn nnnnnnnnnn nnnnnnnnnn nnnnnnnnnn nnnnnnnnnn
      121 nnnnnnnnnn nnnnncnnnn nnnnnnnnnn nnnnnnnnnn nnnnnnnnnn nnnnnnnnnn
      181 nnnnnnnnnn nnnnnnnnnn nnnnnnnnnn nnnnnnnnnn nnnnnnnann nnnnnnnnnn
      241 nnnnnnnnnn nnnnnnnnnn nnnnnnnnnn nnnnnnncct ttgacgttgg agtccacgtt
      301 ctttaatagt ggactcttgt tccaaactgg aacaacactc aaccctatct cggtctattc
      361 ttttgattta taagggattt tgccgatttc ggcctattgg ttaaaaaatg agctgattta
      421 acaaaaattt aacgcgaatt ttaacaaaat attaacgttt acaatttcag gtggcacttt
      481 tcggggaaat gtgcgcggaa cccctatttg tttatttttc taaatacatt caaatatgta
      541 tccgctcatg agacaataac cctgataaat gcttcaataa tattgaaaaa ggaagagtat
      601 gagtattcaa catttccgtg tcgcccttat tccctttttt gcggcatttt gccttcctgt
      661 ttttgctcac ccagaaacgc tggtgaaagt aaaagatgct gaagatcagt tgggtgcacg
      721 agtgggttac atcgaactgg atctcaacag cggtaagatc cttgagagtt ttcgccccga
      781 agaacgtttt ccaatgatga gcacttttaa agttctgcta tgtggcgcgg tattatcccg
      841 tattgacgcc gggcaagagc aactcggtcg ccgcatacac tattctcaga atgacttggt
      901 tgagtactca ccagtcacag aaaagcatct tacggatggc atgacagtaa gagaattatg
      961 cagtgctgcc ataaccatga gtgataacac tgcggccaac ttacttctga caacgatcgg
     1021 aggaccgaag gagctaaccg cttttttgca caacatgggg gatcatgtaa ctcgccttga
     1081 tcgttgggaa ccggagctga atgaagccat accaaacgac gagcgtgaca ccacgatgcc
     1141 tgcagcaatg gcaacaacgt tgcgcaaact attaactggc gaactactta ctctagcttc
     1201 ccggcaacaa ttaatagact ggatggaggc ggataaagtt gcaggaccac ttctgcgctc
     1261 ggcccttccg gctggctggt ttattgctga taaatctgga gccggtgagc gtgggtctcg
     1321 cggtatcatt gcagcactgg ggccagatgg taagccctcc cgtatcgtag ttatctacac
     1381 gacggggagt caggcaacta tggatgaacg aaatagacag atcgctgaga taggtgcctc
     1441 actgattaag cattggtaac tgtcagacca agtttactca tatatacttt agattgattt
     1501 aaaacttcat ttttaattta aaaggatcta ggtgaagatc ctttttgata atctcatgac
     1561 caaaatccct taacgtgagt tttcgttcca ctgagcgtca gaccccgtag aaaagatcaa
     1621 aggatcttct tgagatcctt tttttctgcg cgtaatctgc tgcttgcaaa caaaaaaacc
     1681 accgctacca gcggtggttt gtttgccgga tcaagagcta ccaactcttt ttccgaaggt
     1741 aactggcttc agcagagcgc agataccaaa tactgtcctt ctagtgtagc cgtagttagg
     1801 ccaccacttc aagaactctg tagcaccgcc tacatacctc gctctgctaa tcctgttacc
     1861 agtggctgct gccagtggcg ataagtcgtg tcttaccggg ttggactcaa gacgatagtt
     1921 accggataag gcgcagcggt cgggctgaac ggggggttcg tgcacacagc ccagcttgga
     1981 gcgaacgacc tacaccgaac tgagatacct acagcgtgag ctatgagaaa gcgccacgct
     2041 tcccgaaggg agaaaggcgg acaggtatcc ggtaagcggc agggtcggaa caggagagcg
     2101 cacgagggag cttccagggg gaaacgcctg gtatctttat agtcctgtcg ggtttcgcca
     2161 cctctgactt gagcgtcgat ttttgtgatg ctcgtcaggg gggcggagcc tatggaaaaa
     2221 cgccagcaac gcggcctttt tacggttcct ggccttttgc tggccttttg ctcacatgtt
     2281 ctttcctgcg ttatcccctg attctgtgga taaccgtatt accgcctttg agtgagctga
     2341 taccgctcgc cgcagccgaa cgaccgagcg cagcgagtca gtgagcgagg aagcggaaga
     2401 gcgcctgatg cggtattttc tccttacgca tctgtgcggt atttcacacc gcatatatgg
     2461 tgcactctca gtacaatctg ctctgatgcc gcatagttaa gccagtatac actccgctat
     2521 cgctacgtga ctgggtcatg gctgcgcccc gacacccgcc aacacccgct gacgcgccct
     2581 gacgggcttg tctgctcccg gcatccgctt acagacaagc tgtgaccgtc tccgggagct
     2641 gcatgtgtca gaggttttca ccgtcatcac cgaaacgcgc gaggcagctg cggtaaagct
     2701 catcagcgtg gtcgtgaagc gattcacaga tgtctgcctg ttcatccgcg tccagctcgt
     2761 tgagtttctc cagaagcgtt aatgtctggc ttctgataaa gcgggccatg ttaagggcgg
     2821 ttttttcctg tttggtcact gatgcctccg tgtaaggggg atttctgttc atgggggtaa
     2881 tgataccgat gaaacgagag aggatgctca cgatacgggt tactgatgat gaacatgccc
     2941 ggttactgga acgttgtgag ggtaaacaac tggcggtatg gatgcggcgg gaccagagaa
     3001 aaatcactca gggtcaatgc cagcgcttcg ttaatacaga tgtaggtgtt ccacagggta
     3061 gccagcagca tcctgcgatg cagatccgga acataatggt gcagggcgct gacttccgcg
     3121 tttccagact ttacgaaaca cggaaaccga agaccattca tgttgttgct caggtcgcag
     3181 acgttttgca gcagcagtcg cttcacgttc gctcgcgtat cggtgattca ttctgctaac
     3241 cagtaaggca accccgccag cctagccggg tcctcaacga caggagcacg atcatgcgca
     3301 cccgtggggc cgccatgccg gcgataatgg cctgcttctc gccgaaacgt ttggtggcgg
     3361 gaccagtgac gaaggcttga gcgagggcgt gcaagattcc gaataccgca agcgacaggc
     3421 cgatcatcgt cgcgctccag cgaaagcggt cctcgccgaa aatgacccag agcgctgccg
     3481 gcacctgtcc tacgagttgc atgataaaga agacagtcat aagtgcggcg acgatagtca
     3541 tgccccgcgc ccaccggaag gagctgactg ggttgaaggc tctcaagggc atcggtcgag
     3601 atcccggtgc ctaatgagtg agctaactta cattaattgc gttgcgctca ctgcccgctt
     3661 tccagtcggg aaacctgtcg tgccagctgc attaatgaat cggccaacgc gcggggagag
     3721 gcggtttgcg tattgggcgc cagggtggtt tttcttttca ccagtgagac gggcaacagc
     3781 tgattgccct tcaccgcctg gccctgagag agttgcagca agcggtccac gctggtttgc
     3841 cccagcaggc gaaaatcctg tttgatggtg gttaacggcg ggatataaca tgagctgtct
     3901 tcggtatcgt cgtatcccac taccgagata tccgcaccaa cgcgcagccc ggactcggta
     3961 atggcgcgca ttgcgcccag cgccatctga tcgttggcaa ccagcatcgc agtgggaacg
     4021 atgccctcat tcagcatttg catggtttgt tgaaaaccgg acatggcact ccagtcgcct
     4081 tcccgttccg ctatcggctg aatttgattg cgagtgagat atttatgcca gccagccaga
     4141 cgcagacgcg ccgagacaga acttaatggg cccgctaaca gcgcgatttg ctggtgaccc
     4201 aatgcgacca gatgctccac gcccagtcgc gtaccgtctt catgggagaa aataatactg
     4261 ttgatgggtg tctggtcaga gacatcaaga aataacgccg gaacattagt gcaggcagct
     4321 tccacagcaa tggcatcctg gtcatccagc ggatagttaa tgatcagccc actgacgcgt
     4381 tgcgcgagaa gattgtgcac cgccgcttta caggcttcga cgccgcttcg ttctaccatc
     4441 gacaccacca cgctggcacc cagttgatcg gcgcgagatt taatcgccgc gacaatttgc
     4501 gacggcgcgt gcagggccag actggaggtg gcaacgccaa tcagcaacga ctgtttgccc
     4561 gccagttgtt gtgccacgcg gttgggaatg taattcagct ccgccatcgc cgcttccact
     4621 ttttcccgcg ttttcgcaga aacgtggctg gcctggttca ccacgcggga aacggtctga
     4681 taagagacac cggcatactc tgcgacatcg tataacgtta ctggtttcac attcaccacc
     4741 ctgaattgac tctcttccgg gcgctatcat gccataccgc gaaaggtttt gcgccattcg
     4801 atggtgtccg ggatctcgac gctctccctt atgcgactcc tgcattagga agcagcccag
     4861 tagtaggttg aggccgttga gcaccgccgc cgcaaggaat ggtgcatgca aggagatggc
     4921 gcccaacagt cccccggcca cggggcctgc caccataccc acgccgaaac aagcgctcat
     4981 gagcccgaag tggcgagccc gatcttcccc atcggtgatg tcggcgatat aggcgccagc
     5041 aaccgcacct gtggcgccgg tgatgccggc cacgatgcgt ccggcgtaga ggatcgagat
     5101 ctcgatcccg cgaaattaat acgactcact ataggggaat tgtgagcgga taacaattcc
     5161 cctctagaaa taattttgtt taactttaag aaggagatat acatatgtct aaaataaaac
     5221 agaagtacgg gatttggccg ccccctgcaa gtaaaggtga agaactgttt accggcgtgg
     5281 ttccgattct ggtggaactg gatggtgatg ttaatggcca taaattcagc gtgcgcggcg
     5341 aaggtgaagg cgatgccacc aacggtaaac tgacgctgaa atttatctgc accacgggta
     5401 aactgccggt gccgtggccg accctggtta ccacgctgac gtatggcgtg cagtgtttca
     5461 gccgttaccc ggatcatatg aaacgccacg atttctttaa aagcgccatg ccggaaggtt
     5521 atgttcagga acgtaccatt tcttttaaag atgatggcac ctacaaaacg cgcgcagaag
     5581 tgaaattcga aggtgatacc ctggttaacc gtattgaact gaaaggcatc gatttcaaag
     5641 aagatggtaa catcctgggc cataaactgg aatacaactt caactctcac aacgtgtaca
     5701 tcaccgcaga taaacagaaa aacggtatca aagcgaactt caaaatccgc cataatgtgg
     5761 aagatggcag cgttcagctg gcggatcact atcagcagaa caccccgatt ggtgatggcc
     5821 cggttctgct gccggataat cattacctga gcacgcagtc tgtgctgagt aaagatccga
     5881 acgaaaaacg tgatcatatg gtgctgctgg aatttgttac cgcggccggt atcacgcacg
     5941 gcatggatga actgtataaa ctgcaccacc accaccacca ctaataagat ccggctgcta
     6001 acaaagcccg aaaggaagct gagttggctg ctgccaccgc tgagcaataa ctagcataac
     6061 cccttggggc ctctaaacgg gtcttgaggg gttttttgct gaaaggagga actatatccg
     6121 gat
//
