# Supplementary material for: Effect of Translation-Enhancing Nascent SKIK Peptide on the Arrest Peptides Containing Consecutive Proline
Source: ACS Synth Biol. 2024 Nov 22;13(12):3908–16. doi: 10.1021/acssynbio.4c00221 (PMC11669330; doi:10.1021/acssynbio.4c00221)
Supplement: Supplementary file 2 — sb4c00221_si_002.zip [file sb4c00221_si_002.zip › supplemental_genbank_data_R2/pET22b-SKIK-(-2 aa)WPPP-sfGFP.gbk]

LOCUS       Exported                6120 bp ds-DNA     circular SYN 22-JUL-2024
DEFINITION  .
ACCESSION   .
VERSION     .
KEYWORDS    .
SOURCE      synthetic DNA construct
  ORGANISM  synthetic DNA construct
REFERENCE   1  (bases 1 to 6120)
  AUTHORS   .
  TITLE     Direct Submission
  JOURNAL   Exported Jul 22, 2024 from SnapGene 4.1.9
            http://www.snapgene.com
FEATURES             Location/Qualifiers
     source          1..6120
                     /organism="synthetic DNA construct"
                     /mol_type="other DNA"
                     /note="color: #ffffff"
     rep_origin      12..467
                     /label=f1 ori
                     /note="f1 bacteriophage origin of replication; arrow 
                     indicates direction of (+) strand synthesis"
                     /note="color: #ffff00"
                     /note="color: #ffff00"
     promoter        494..598
                     /gene="bla"
                     /label=AmpR promoter
                     /note="color: #ffffff; direction: RIGHT"
                     /note="color: #ffffff"
     CDS             599..1459
                     /codon_start=1
                     /gene="bla"
                     /product="beta-lactamase"
                     /label=AmpR
                     /note="confers resistance to ampicillin, carbenicillin, and
                     related antibiotics"
                     /note="This feature has 2 segments: 1: 604 .. 672 / #ccffcc
                     / signal sequence 2: 673 .. 1464 / #ccffcc Cleavage site 
                     after base 672"
                     /note="This feature has 2 segments:
                        1:  599 ..  667 / #993366
                        2:  668 .. 1459 / #993366"
                     /translation="MSIQHFRVALIPFFAAFCLPVFAHPETLVKVKDAEDQLGARVGYI
                     ELDLNSGKILESFRPEERFPMMSTFKVLLCGAVLSRIDAGQEQLGRRIHYSQNDLVEYS
                     PVTEKHLTDGMTVRELCSAAITMSDNTAANLLLTTIGGPKELTAFLHNMGDHVTRLDRW
                     EPELNEAIPNDERDTTMPAAMATTLRKLLTGELLTLASRQQLIDWMEADKVAGPLLRSA
                     LPAGWFIADKSGAGERGSRGIIAALGPDGKPSRIVVIYTTGSQATMDERNRQIAEIGAS
                     LIKHW"
     rep_origin      1630..2218
                     /label=ori
                     /note="high-copy-number ColE1/pMB1/pBR322/pUC origin of 
                     replication"
                     /note="color: #ffff00"
                     /note="color: #ffff00"
     misc_feature    2404..2546
                     /label=bom
                     /note="basis of mobility region from pBR322"
                     /note="color: #a6acb3"
                     /note="color: #a6acb3"
     CDS             complement(2648..2839)
                     /codon_start=1
                     /gene="rop"
                     /product="Rop protein, which maintains plasmids at low copy
                     number"
                     /label=rop
                     /note="color: #993366"
                     /note="color: #993366"
                     /translation="MTKQEKTALNMARFIRSQTLTLLEKLNELDADEQADICESLHDHA
                     DELYRSCLARFGDDGENL"
     CDS             complement(3648..4730)
                     /codon_start=1
                     /gene="lacI"
                     /product="lac repressor"
                     /label=lacI
                     /note="The lac repressor binds to the lac operator to 
                     inhibit transcription in E. coli. This inhibition can be 
                     relieved by adding lactose or 
                     isopropyl-beta-D-thiogalactopyranoside (IPTG)."
                     /note="color: #993366"
                     /note="color: #993366"
                     /translation="MKPVTLYDVAEYAGVSYQTVSRVVNQASHVSAKTREKVEAAMAEL
                     NYIPNRVAQQLAGKQSLLIGVATSSLALHAPSQIVAAIKSRADQLGASVVVSMVERSGV
                     EACKAAVHNLLAQRVSGLIINYPLDDQDAIAVEAACTNVPALFLDVSDQTPINSIIFSH
                     EDGTRLGVEHLVALGHQQIALLAGPLSSVSARLRLAGWHKYLTRNQIQPIAEREGDWSA
                     MSGFQQTMQMLNEGIVPTAMLVANDQMALGAMRAITESGLRVGADISVVGYDDTEDSSC
                     YIPPLTTIKQDFRLLGQTSVDRLLQLSQGQAVKGNQLLPVSLVKRKTTLAPNTQTASPR
                     ALADSLMQLARQVSRLESGQ"
     promoter        complement(4731..4808)
                     /gene="lacI"
                     /label=lacI promoter
                     /note="color: #ffffff; direction: LEFT"
                     /note="color: #ffffff; direction: LEFT"
     promoter        5117..5135
                     /label=T7 promoter
                     /note="promoter for bacteriophage T7 RNA polymerase"
                     /note="color: #ffffff; direction: RIGHT"
                     /note="color: #ffffff"
     protein_bind    5136..5160
                     /label=lac operator
                     /bound_moiety="lac repressor encoded by lacI"
                     /note="The lac repressor binds to the lac operator to 
                     inhibit transcription in E. coli. This inhibition can be 
                     relieved by adding lactose or 
                     isopropyl-beta-D-thiogalactopyranoside (IPTG)."
                     /note="color: #31849b"
                     /note="color: #31849b"
     RBS             5175..5197
                     /note="efficient ribosome binding site from bacteriophage 
                     T7 gene 10 (Olins and Rangwala, 1989)"
                     /note="color: #a6acb3"
                     /note="color: #a6acb3"
     CDS             5247..5957
                     /codon_start=1
                     /product="GFP variant that folds robustly even when fused 
                     to poorly folded proteins (Pedelacq et al., 2006)"
                     /label=superfolder GFP
                     /note="mammalian codon-optimized"
                     /note="color: #05fd14"
                     /note="color: #993366"
                     /translation="SKGEELFTGVVPILVELDGDVNGHKFSVRGEGEGDATNGKLTLKF
                     ICTTGKLPVPWPTLVTTLTYGVQCFSRYPDHMKRHDFFKSAMPEGYVQERTISFKDDGT
                     YKTRAEVKFEGDTLVNRIELKGIDFKEDGNILGHKLEYNFNSHNVYITADKQKNGIKAN
                     FKIRHNVEDGSVQLADHYQQNTPIGDGPVLLPDNHYLSTQSVLSKDPNEKRDHMVLLEF
                     VTAAGITHGMDELYK"
     CDS             5961..5978
                     /codon_start=1
                     /product="6xHis affinity tag"
                     /label=6xHis
                     /note="color: #cc99b2"
                     /note="color: #993366"
                     /translation="HHHHHH"
     terminator      6048..6095
                     /label=T7 terminator
                     /note="transcription terminator for bacteriophage T7 RNA 
                     polymerase"
                     /note="color: #ffffff; direction: RIGHT"
                     /note="color: #ffffff"
ORIGIN
        1 tggcgaatgg gnnnnnnnnn nnnnnnnnnn nnnnnnnnnn nnnnnnnnnn nnnnnnnnnn
       61 nnnnnnnnnn nnnnnnnnnn nnnnnnnnnn nnnnnnnnnn nnnnnnnnnn nnnnnnnnnn
      121 nnnnnnnnnn nnnnncnnnn nnnnnnnnnn nnnnnnnnnn nnnnnnnnnn nnnnnnnnnn
      181 nnnnnnnnnn nnnnnnnnnn nnnnnnnnnn nnnnnnnnnn nnnnnnnann nnnnnnnnnn
      241 nnnnnnnnnn nnnnnnnnnn nnnnnnnnnn nnnnnnncct ttgacgttgg agtccacgtt
      301 ctttaatagt ggactcttgt tccaaactgg aacaacactc aaccctatct cggtctattc
      361 ttttgattta taagggattt tgccgatttc ggcctattgg ttaaaaaatg agctgattta
      421 acaaaaattt aacgcgaatt ttaacaaaat attaacgttt acaatttcag gtggcacttt
      481 tcggggaaat gtgcgcggaa cccctatttg tttatttttc taaatacatt caaatatgta
      541 tccgctcatg agacaataac cctgataaat gcttcaataa tattgaaaaa ggaagagtat
      601 gagtattcaa catttccgtg tcgcccttat tccctttttt gcggcatttt gccttcctgt
      661 ttttgctcac ccagaaacgc tggtgaaagt aaaagatgct gaagatcagt tgggtgcacg
      721 agtgggttac atcgaactgg atctcaacag cggtaagatc cttgagagtt ttcgccccga
      781 agaacgtttt ccaatgatga gcacttttaa agttctgcta tgtggcgcgg tattatcccg
      841 tattgacgcc gggcaagagc aactcggtcg ccgcatacac tattctcaga atgacttggt
      901 tgagtactca ccagtcacag aaaagcatct tacggatggc atgacagtaa gagaattatg
      961 cagtgctgcc ataaccatga gtgataacac tgcggccaac ttacttctga caacgatcgg
     1021 aggaccgaag gagctaaccg cttttttgca caacatgggg gatcatgtaa ctcgccttga
     1081 tcgttgggaa ccggagctga atgaagccat accaaacgac gagcgtgaca ccacgatgcc
     1141 tgcagcaatg gcaacaacgt tgcgcaaact attaactggc gaactactta ctctagcttc
     1201 ccggcaacaa ttaatagact ggatggaggc ggataaagtt gcaggaccac ttctgcgctc
     1261 ggcccttccg gctggctggt ttattgctga taaatctgga gccggtgagc gtgggtctcg
     1321 cggtatcatt gcagcactgg ggccagatgg taagccctcc cgtatcgtag ttatctacac
     1381 gacggggagt caggcaacta tggatgaacg aaatagacag atcgctgaga taggtgcctc
     1441 actgattaag cattggtaac tgtcagacca agtttactca tatatacttt agattgattt
     1501 aaaacttcat ttttaattta aaaggatcta ggtgaagatc ctttttgata atctcatgac
     1561 caaaatccct taacgtgagt tttcgttcca ctgagcgtca gaccccgtag aaaagatcaa
     1621 aggatcttct tgagatcctt tttttctgcg cgtaatctgc tgcttgcaaa caaaaaaacc
     1681 accgctacca gcggtggttt gtttgccgga tcaagagcta ccaactcttt ttccgaaggt
     1741 aactggcttc agcagagcgc agataccaaa tactgtcctt ctagtgtagc cgtagttagg
     1801 ccaccacttc aagaactctg tagcaccgcc tacatacctc gctctgctaa tcctgttacc
     1861 agtggctgct gccagtggcg ataagtcgtg tcttaccggg ttggactcaa gacgatagtt
     1921 accggataag gcgcagcggt cgggctgaac ggggggttcg tgcacacagc ccagcttgga
     1981 gcgaacgacc tacaccgaac tgagatacct acagcgtgag ctatgagaaa gcgccacgct
     2041 tcccgaaggg agaaaggcgg acaggtatcc ggtaagcggc agggtcggaa caggagagcg
     2101 cacgagggag cttccagggg gaaacgcctg gtatctttat agtcctgtcg ggtttcgcca
     2161 cctctgactt gagcgtcgat ttttgtgatg ctcgtcaggg gggcggagcc tatggaaaaa
     2221 cgccagcaac gcggcctttt tacggttcct ggccttttgc tggccttttg ctcacatgtt
     2281 ctttcctgcg ttatcccctg attctgtgga taaccgtatt accgcctttg agtgagctga
     2341 taccgctcgc cgcagccgaa cgaccgagcg cagcgagtca gtgagcgagg aagcggaaga
     2401 gcgcctgatg cggtattttc tccttacgca tctgtgcggt atttcacacc gcatatatgg
     2461 tgcactctca gtacaatctg ctctgatgcc gcatagttaa gccagtatac actccgctat
     2521 cgctacgtga ctgggtcatg gctgcgcccc gacacccgcc aacacccgct gacgcgccct
     2581 gacgggcttg tctgctcccg gcatccgctt acagacaagc tgtgaccgtc tccgggagct
     2641 gcatgtgtca gaggttttca ccgtcatcac cgaaacgcgc gaggcagctg cggtaaagct
     2701 catcagcgtg gtcgtgaagc gattcacaga tgtctgcctg ttcatccgcg tccagctcgt
     2761 tgagtttctc cagaagcgtt aatgtctggc ttctgataaa gcgggccatg ttaagggcgg
     2821 ttttttcctg tttggtcact gatgcctccg tgtaaggggg atttctgttc atgggggtaa
     2881 tgataccgat gaaacgagag aggatgctca cgatacgggt tactgatgat gaacatgccc
     2941 ggttactgga acgttgtgag ggtaaacaac tggcggtatg gatgcggcgg gaccagagaa
     3001 aaatcactca gggtcaatgc cagcgcttcg ttaatacaga tgtaggtgtt ccacagggta
     3061 gccagcagca tcctgcgatg cagatccgga acataatggt gcagggcgct gacttccgcg
     3121 tttccagact ttacgaaaca cggaaaccga agaccattca tgttgttgct caggtcgcag
     3181 acgttttgca gcagcagtcg cttcacgttc gctcgcgtat cggtgattca ttctgctaac
     3241 cagtaaggca accccgccag cctagccggg tcctcaacga caggagcacg atcatgcgca
     3301 cccgtggggc cgccatgccg gcgataatgg cctgcttctc gccgaaacgt ttggtggcgg
     3361 gaccagtgac gaaggcttga gcgagggcgt gcaagattcc gaataccgca agcgacaggc
     3421 cgatcatcgt cgcgctccag cgaaagcggt cctcgccgaa aatgacccag agcgctgccg
     3481 gcacctgtcc tacgagttgc atgataaaga agacagtcat aagtgcggcg acgatagtca
     3541 tgccccgcgc ccaccggaag gagctgactg ggttgaaggc tctcaagggc atcggtcgag
     3601 atcccggtgc ctaatgagtg agctaactta cattaattgc gttgcgctca ctgcccgctt
     3661 tccagtcggg aaacctgtcg tgccagctgc attaatgaat cggccaacgc gcggggagag
     3721 gcggtttgcg tattgggcgc cagggtggtt tttcttttca ccagtgagac gggcaacagc
     3781 tgattgccct tcaccgcctg gccctgagag agttgcagca agcggtccac gctggtttgc
     3841 cccagcaggc gaaaatcctg tttgatggtg gttaacggcg ggatataaca tgagctgtct
     3901 tcggtatcgt cgtatcccac taccgagata tccgcaccaa cgcgcagccc ggactcggta
     3961 atggcgcgca ttgcgcccag cgccatctga tcgttggcaa ccagcatcgc agtgggaacg
     4021 atgccctcat tcagcatttg catggtttgt tgaaaaccgg acatggcact ccagtcgcct
     4081 tcccgttccg ctatcggctg aatttgattg cgagtgagat atttatgcca gccagccaga
     4141 cgcagacgcg ccgagacaga acttaatggg cccgctaaca gcgcgatttg ctggtgaccc
     4201 aatgcgacca gatgctccac gcccagtcgc gtaccgtctt catgggagaa aataatactg
     4261 ttgatgggtg tctggtcaga gacatcaaga aataacgccg gaacattagt gcaggcagct
     4321 tccacagcaa tggcatcctg gtcatccagc ggatagttaa tgatcagccc actgacgcgt
     4381 tgcgcgagaa gattgtgcac cgccgcttta caggcttcga cgccgcttcg ttctaccatc
     4441 gacaccacca cgctggcacc cagttgatcg gcgcgagatt taatcgccgc gacaatttgc
     4501 gacggcgcgt gcagggccag actggaggtg gcaacgccaa tcagcaacga ctgtttgccc
     4561 gccagttgtt gtgccacgcg gttgggaatg taattcagct ccgccatcgc cgcttccact
     4621 ttttcccgcg ttttcgcaga aacgtggctg gcctggttca ccacgcggga aacggtctga
     4681 taagagacac cggcatactc tgcgacatcg tataacgtta ctggtttcac attcaccacc
     4741 ctgaattgac tctcttccgg gcgctatcat gccataccgc gaaaggtttt gcgccattcg
     4801 atggtgtccg ggatctcgac gctctccctt atgcgactcc tgcattagga agcagcccag
     4861 tagtaggttg aggccgttga gcaccgccgc cgcaaggaat ggtgcatgca aggagatggc
     4921 gcccaacagt cccccggcca cggggcctgc caccataccc acgccgaaac aagcgctcat
     4981 gagcccgaag tggcgagccc gatcttcccc atcggtgatg tcggcgatat aggcgccagc
     5041 aaccgcacct gtggcgccgg tgatgccggc cacgatgcgt ccggcgtaga ggatcgagat
     5101 ctcgatcccg cgaaattaat acgactcact ataggggaat tgtgagcgga taacaattcc
     5161 cctctagaaa taattttgtt taactttaag aaggagatat acatatgtct aaaataaaaa
     5221 agtacgggat ttggccgccc cctgcaagta aaggtgaaga actgtttacc ggcgtggttc
     5281 cgattctggt ggaactggat ggtgatgtta atggccataa attcagcgtg cgcggcgaag
     5341 gtgaaggcga tgccaccaac ggtaaactga cgctgaaatt tatctgcacc acgggtaaac
     5401 tgccggtgcc gtggccgacc ctggttacca cgctgacgta tggcgtgcag tgtttcagcc
     5461 gttacccgga tcatatgaaa cgccacgatt tctttaaaag cgccatgccg gaaggttatg
     5521 ttcaggaacg taccatttct tttaaagatg atggcaccta caaaacgcgc gcagaagtga
     5581 aattcgaagg tgataccctg gttaaccgta ttgaactgaa aggcatcgat ttcaaagaag
     5641 atggtaacat cctgggccat aaactggaat acaacttcaa ctctcacaac gtgtacatca
     5701 ccgcagataa acagaaaaac ggtatcaaag cgaacttcaa aatccgccat aatgtggaag
     5761 atggcagcgt tcagctggcg gatcactatc agcagaacac cccgattggt gatggcccgg
     5821 ttctgctgcc ggataatcat tacctgagca cgcagtctgt gctgagtaaa gatccgaacg
     5881 aaaaacgtga tcatatggtg ctgctggaat ttgttaccgc ggccggtatc acgcacggca
     5941 tggatgaact gtataaactg caccaccacc accaccacta ataagatccg gctgctaaca
     6001 aagcccgaaa ggaagctgag ttggctgctg ccaccgctga gcaataacta gcataacccc
     6061 ttggggcctc taaacgggtc ttgaggggtt ttttgctgaa aggaggaact atatccggat
//
