# Supplementary material for: Effect of Translation-Enhancing Nascent SKIK Peptide on the Arrest Peptides Containing Consecutive Proline
Source: ACS Synth Biol. 2024 Nov 22;13(12):3908–16. doi: 10.1021/acssynbio.4c00221 (PMC11669330; doi:10.1021/acssynbio.4c00221)
Supplement: Supplementary file 2 — sb4c00221_si_002.zip [file sb4c00221_si_002.zip › supplemental_genbank_data_R2/pET22b-SKIK-(-3 aa)WPPP-sfGFP.gbk]

LOCUS       Exported                6117 bp ds-DNA     circular SYN 22-JUL-2024
DEFINITION  .
ACCESSION   .
VERSION     .
KEYWORDS    .
SOURCE      synthetic DNA construct
  ORGANISM  synthetic DNA construct
REFERENCE   1  (bases 1 to 6117)
  AUTHORS   .
  TITLE     Direct Submission
  JOURNAL   Exported Jul 22, 2024 from SnapGene 4.1.9
            http://www.snapgene.com
FEATURES             Location/Qualifiers
     source          1..6117
                     /organism="synthetic DNA construct"
                     /mol_type="other DNA"
                     /note="color: #ffffff"
     rep_origin      12..467
                     /label=f1 ori
                     /note="f1 bacteriophage origin of replication; arrow 
                     indicates direction of (+) strand synthesis"
                     /note="color: #ffff00"
                     /note="color: #ffff00"
     promoter        494..598
                     /gene="bla"
                     /label=AmpR promoter
                     /note="color: #ffffff; direction: RIGHT"
                     /note="color: #ffffff"
     CDS             599..1459
                     /codon_start=1
                     /gene="bla"
                     /product="beta-lactamase"
                     /label=AmpR
                     /note="confers resistance to ampicillin, carbenicillin, and
                     related antibiotics"
                     /note="This feature has 2 segments: 1: 604 .. 672 / #ccffcc
                     / signal sequence 2: 673 .. 1464 / #ccffcc Cleavage site 
                     after base 672"
                     /note="This feature has 2 segments:
                        1:  599 ..  667 / #993366
                        2:  668 .. 1459 / #993366"
                     /translation="MSIQHFRVALIPFFAAFCLPVFAHPETLVKVKDAEDQLGARVGYI
                     ELDLNSGKILESFRPEERFPMMSTFKVLLCGAVLSRIDAGQEQLGRRIHYSQNDLVEYS
                     PVTEKHLTDGMTVRELCSAAITMSDNTAANLLLTTIGGPKELTAFLHNMGDHVTRLDRW
                     EPELNEAIPNDERDTTMPAAMATTLRKLLTGELLTLASRQQLIDWMEADKVAGPLLRSA
                     LPAGWFIADKSGAGERGSRGIIAALGPDGKPSRIVVIYTTGSQATMDERNRQIAEIGAS
                     LIKHW"
     rep_origin      1630..2218
                     /label=ori
                     /note="high-copy-number ColE1/pMB1/pBR322/pUC origin of 
                     replication"
                     /note="color: #ffff00"
                     /note="color: #ffff00"
     misc_feature    2404..2546
                     /label=bom
                     /note="basis of mobility region from pBR322"
                     /note="color: #a6acb3"
                     /note="color: #a6acb3"
     CDS             complement(2648..2839)
                     /codon_start=1
                     /gene="rop"
                     /product="Rop protein, which maintains plasmids at low copy
                     number"
                     /label=rop
                     /note="color: #993366"
                     /note="color: #993366"
                     /translation="MTKQEKTALNMARFIRSQTLTLLEKLNELDADEQADICESLHDHA
                     DELYRSCLARFGDDGENL"
     CDS             complement(3648..4730)
                     /codon_start=1
                     /gene="lacI"
                     /product="lac repressor"
                     /label=lacI
                     /note="The lac repressor binds to the lac operator to 
                     inhibit transcription in E. coli. This inhibition can be 
                     relieved by adding lactose or 
                     isopropyl-beta-D-thiogalactopyranoside (IPTG)."
                     /note="color: #993366"
                     /note="color: #993366"
                     /translation="MKPVTLYDVAEYAGVSYQTVSRVVNQASHVSAKTREKVEAAMAEL
                     NYIPNRVAQQLAGKQSLLIGVATSSLALHAPSQIVAAIKSRADQLGASVVVSMVERSGV
                     EACKAAVHNLLAQRVSGLIINYPLDDQDAIAVEAACTNVPALFLDVSDQTPINSIIFSH
                     EDGTRLGVEHLVALGHQQIALLAGPLSSVSARLRLAGWHKYLTRNQIQPIAEREGDWSA
                     MSGFQQTMQMLNEGIVPTAMLVANDQMALGAMRAITESGLRVGADISVVGYDDTEDSSC
                     YIPPLTTIKQDFRLLGQTSVDRLLQLSQGQAVKGNQLLPVSLVKRKTTLAPNTQTASPR
                     ALADSLMQLARQVSRLESGQ"
     promoter        complement(4731..4808)
                     /gene="lacI"
                     /label=lacI promoter
                     /note="color: #ffffff; direction: LEFT"
                     /note="color: #ffffff; direction: LEFT"
     promoter        5117..5135
                     /label=T7 promoter
                     /note="promoter for bacteriophage T7 RNA polymerase"
                     /note="color: #ffffff; direction: RIGHT"
                     /note="color: #ffffff"
     protein_bind    5136..5160
                     /label=lac operator
                     /bound_moiety="lac repressor encoded by lacI"
                     /note="The lac repressor binds to the lac operator to 
                     inhibit transcription in E. coli. This inhibition can be 
                     relieved by adding lactose or 
                     isopropyl-beta-D-thiogalactopyranoside (IPTG)."
                     /note="color: #31849b"
                     /note="color: #31849b"
     RBS             5175..5197
                     /note="efficient ribosome binding site from bacteriophage 
                     T7 gene 10 (Olins and Rangwala, 1989)"
                     /note="color: #a6acb3"
                     /note="color: #a6acb3"
     CDS             5244..5954
                     /codon_start=1
                     /product="GFP variant that folds robustly even when fused 
                     to poorly folded proteins (Pedelacq et al., 2006)"
                     /label=superfolder GFP
                     /note="mammalian codon-optimized"
                     /note="color: #05fd14"
                     /note="color: #993366"
                     /translation="SKGEELFTGVVPILVELDGDVNGHKFSVRGEGEGDATNGKLTLKF
                     ICTTGKLPVPWPTLVTTLTYGVQCFSRYPDHMKRHDFFKSAMPEGYVQERTISFKDDGT
                     YKTRAEVKFEGDTLVNRIELKGIDFKEDGNILGHKLEYNFNSHNVYITADKQKNGIKAN
                     FKIRHNVEDGSVQLADHYQQNTPIGDGPVLLPDNHYLSTQSVLSKDPNEKRDHMVLLEF
                     VTAAGITHGMDELYK"
     CDS             5958..5975
                     /codon_start=1
                     /product="6xHis affinity tag"
                     /label=6xHis
                     /note="color: #cc99b2"
                     /note="color: #993366"
                     /translation="HHHHHH"
     terminator      6045..6092
                     /label=T7 terminator
                     /note="transcription terminator for bacteriophage T7 RNA 
                     polymerase"
                     /note="color: #ffffff; direction: RIGHT"
                     /note="color: #ffffff"
ORIGIN
        1 tggcgaatgg gnnnnnnnnn nnnnnnnnnn nnnnnnnnnn nnnnnnnnnn nnnnnnnnnn
       61 nnnnnnnnnn nnnnnnnnnn nnnnnnnnnn nnnnnnnnnn nnnnnnnnnn nnnnnnnnnn
      121 nnnnnnnnnn nnnnncnnnn nnnnnnnnnn nnnnnnnnnn nnnnnnnnnn nnnnnnnnnn
      181 nnnnnnnnnn nnnnnnnnnn nnnnnnnnnn nnnnnnnnnn nnnnnnnann nnnnnnnnnn
      241 nnnnnnnnnn nnnnnnnnnn nnnnnnnnnn nnnnnnncct ttgacgttgg agtccacgtt
      301 ctttaatagt ggactcttgt tccaaactgg aacaacactc aaccctatct cggtctattc
      361 ttttgattta taagggattt tgccgatttc ggcctattgg ttaaaaaatg agctgattta
      421 acaaaaattt aacgcgaatt ttaacaaaat attaacgttt acaatttcag gtggcacttt
      481 tcggggaaat gtgcgcggaa cccctatttg tttatttttc taaatacatt caaatatgta
      541 tccgctcatg agacaataac cctgataaat gcttcaataa tattgaaaaa ggaagagtat
      601 gagtattcaa catttccgtg tcgcccttat tccctttttt gcggcatttt gccttcctgt
      661 ttttgctcac ccagaaacgc tggtgaaagt aaaagatgct gaagatcagt tgggtgcacg
      721 agtgggttac atcgaactgg atctcaacag cggtaagatc cttgagagtt ttcgccccga
      781 agaacgtttt ccaatgatga gcacttttaa agttctgcta tgtggcgcgg tattatcccg
      841 tattgacgcc gggcaagagc aactcggtcg ccgcatacac tattctcaga atgacttggt
      901 tgagtactca ccagtcacag aaaagcatct tacggatggc atgacagtaa gagaattatg
      961 cagtgctgcc ataaccatga gtgataacac tgcggccaac ttacttctga caacgatcgg
     1021 aggaccgaag gagctaaccg cttttttgca caacatgggg gatcatgtaa ctcgccttga
     1081 tcgttgggaa ccggagctga atgaagccat accaaacgac gagcgtgaca ccacgatgcc
     1141 tgcagcaatg gcaacaacgt tgcgcaaact attaactggc gaactactta ctctagcttc
     1201 ccggcaacaa ttaatagact ggatggaggc ggataaagtt gcaggaccac ttctgcgctc
     1261 ggcccttccg gctggctggt ttattgctga taaatctgga gccggtgagc gtgggtctcg
     1321 cggtatcatt gcagcactgg ggccagatgg taagccctcc cgtatcgtag ttatctacac
     1381 gacggggagt caggcaacta tggatgaacg aaatagacag atcgctgaga taggtgcctc
     1441 actgattaag cattggtaac tgtcagacca agtttactca tatatacttt agattgattt
     1501 aaaacttcat ttttaattta aaaggatcta ggtgaagatc ctttttgata atctcatgac
     1561 caaaatccct taacgtgagt tttcgttcca ctgagcgtca gaccccgtag aaaagatcaa
     1621 aggatcttct tgagatcctt tttttctgcg cgtaatctgc tgcttgcaaa caaaaaaacc
     1681 accgctacca gcggtggttt gtttgccgga tcaagagcta ccaactcttt ttccgaaggt
     1741 aactggcttc agcagagcgc agataccaaa tactgtcctt ctagtgtagc cgtagttagg
     1801 ccaccacttc aagaactctg tagcaccgcc tacatacctc gctctgctaa tcctgttacc
     1861 agtggctgct gccagtggcg ataagtcgtg tcttaccggg ttggactcaa gacgatagtt
     1921 accggataag gcgcagcggt cgggctgaac ggggggttcg tgcacacagc ccagcttgga
     1981 gcgaacgacc tacaccgaac tgagatacct acagcgtgag ctatgagaaa gcgccacgct
     2041 tcccgaaggg agaaaggcgg acaggtatcc ggtaagcggc agggtcggaa caggagagcg
     2101 cacgagggag cttccagggg gaaacgcctg gtatctttat agtcctgtcg ggtttcgcca
     2161 cctctgactt gagcgtcgat ttttgtgatg ctcgtcaggg gggcggagcc tatggaaaaa
     2221 cgccagcaac gcggcctttt tacggttcct ggccttttgc tggccttttg ctcacatgtt
     2281 ctttcctgcg ttatcccctg attctgtgga taaccgtatt accgcctttg agtgagctga
     2341 taccgctcgc cgcagccgaa cgaccgagcg cagcgagtca gtgagcgagg aagcggaaga
     2401 gcgcctgatg cggtattttc tccttacgca tctgtgcggt atttcacacc gcatatatgg
     2461 tgcactctca gtacaatctg ctctgatgcc gcatagttaa gccagtatac actccgctat
     2521 cgctacgtga ctgggtcatg gctgcgcccc gacacccgcc aacacccgct gacgcgccct
     2581 gacgggcttg tctgctcccg gcatccgctt acagacaagc tgtgaccgtc tccgggagct
     2641 gcatgtgtca gaggttttca ccgtcatcac cgaaacgcgc gaggcagctg cggtaaagct
     2701 catcagcgtg gtcgtgaagc gattcacaga tgtctgcctg ttcatccgcg tccagctcgt
     2761 tgagtttctc cagaagcgtt aatgtctggc ttctgataaa gcgggccatg ttaagggcgg
     2821 ttttttcctg tttggtcact gatgcctccg tgtaaggggg atttctgttc atgggggtaa
     2881 tgataccgat gaaacgagag aggatgctca cgatacgggt tactgatgat gaacatgccc
     2941 ggttactgga acgttgtgag ggtaaacaac tggcggtatg gatgcggcgg gaccagagaa
     3001 aaatcactca gggtcaatgc cagcgcttcg ttaatacaga tgtaggtgtt ccacagggta
     3061 gccagcagca tcctgcgatg cagatccgga acataatggt gcagggcgct gacttccgcg
     3121 tttccagact ttacgaaaca cggaaaccga agaccattca tgttgttgct caggtcgcag
     3181 acgttttgca gcagcagtcg cttcacgttc gctcgcgtat cggtgattca ttctgctaac
     3241 cagtaaggca accccgccag cctagccggg tcctcaacga caggagcacg atcatgcgca
     3301 cccgtggggc cgccatgccg gcgataatgg cctgcttctc gccgaaacgt ttggtggcgg
     3361 gaccagtgac gaaggcttga gcgagggcgt gcaagattcc gaataccgca agcgacaggc
     3421 cgatcatcgt cgcgctccag cgaaagcggt cctcgccgaa aatgacccag agcgctgccg
     3481 gcacctgtcc tacgagttgc atgataaaga agacagtcat aagtgcggcg acgatagtca
     3541 tgccccgcgc ccaccggaag gagctgactg ggttgaaggc tctcaagggc atcggtcgag
     3601 atcccggtgc ctaatgagtg agctaactta cattaattgc gttgcgctca ctgcccgctt
     3661 tccagtcggg aaacctgtcg tgccagctgc attaatgaat cggccaacgc gcggggagag
     3721 gcggtttgcg tattgggcgc cagggtggtt tttcttttca ccagtgagac gggcaacagc
     3781 tgattgccct tcaccgcctg gccctgagag agttgcagca agcggtccac gctggtttgc
     3841 cccagcaggc gaaaatcctg tttgatggtg gttaacggcg ggatataaca tgagctgtct
     3901 tcggtatcgt cgtatcccac taccgagata tccgcaccaa cgcgcagccc ggactcggta
     3961 atggcgcgca ttgcgcccag cgccatctga tcgttggcaa ccagcatcgc agtgggaacg
     4021 atgccctcat tcagcatttg catggtttgt tgaaaaccgg acatggcact ccagtcgcct
     4081 tcccgttccg ctatcggctg aatttgattg cgagtgagat atttatgcca gccagccaga
     4141 cgcagacgcg ccgagacaga acttaatggg cccgctaaca gcgcgatttg ctggtgaccc
     4201 aatgcgacca gatgctccac gcccagtcgc gtaccgtctt catgggagaa aataatactg
     4261 ttgatgggtg tctggtcaga gacatcaaga aataacgccg gaacattagt gcaggcagct
     4321 tccacagcaa tggcatcctg gtcatccagc ggatagttaa tgatcagccc actgacgcgt
     4381 tgcgcgagaa gattgtgcac cgccgcttta caggcttcga cgccgcttcg ttctaccatc
     4441 gacaccacca cgctggcacc cagttgatcg gcgcgagatt taatcgccgc gacaatttgc
     4501 gacggcgcgt gcagggccag actggaggtg gcaacgccaa tcagcaacga ctgtttgccc
     4561 gccagttgtt gtgccacgcg gttgggaatg taattcagct ccgccatcgc cgcttccact
     4621 ttttcccgcg ttttcgcaga aacgtggctg gcctggttca ccacgcggga aacggtctga
     4681 taagagacac cggcatactc tgcgacatcg tataacgtta ctggtttcac attcaccacc
     4741 ctgaattgac tctcttccgg gcgctatcat gccataccgc gaaaggtttt gcgccattcg
     4801 atggtgtccg ggatctcgac gctctccctt atgcgactcc tgcattagga agcagcccag
     4861 tagtaggttg aggccgttga gcaccgccgc cgcaaggaat ggtgcatgca aggagatggc
     4921 gcccaacagt cccccggcca cggggcctgc caccataccc acgccgaaac aagcgctcat
     4981 gagcccgaag tggcgagccc gatcttcccc atcggtgatg tcggcgatat aggcgccagc
     5041 aaccgcacct gtggcgccgg tgatgccggc cacgatgcgt ccggcgtaga ggatcgagat
     5101 ctcgatcccg cgaaattaat acgactcact ataggggaat tgtgagcgga taacaattcc
     5161 cctctagaaa taattttgtt taactttaag aaggagatat acatatgtct aaaataaaat
     5221 acgggatttg gccgccccct gcaagtaaag gtgaagaact gtttaccggc gtggttccga
     5281 ttctggtgga actggatggt gatgttaatg gccataaatt cagcgtgcgc ggcgaaggtg
     5341 aaggcgatgc caccaacggt aaactgacgc tgaaatttat ctgcaccacg ggtaaactgc
     5401 cggtgccgtg gccgaccctg gttaccacgc tgacgtatgg cgtgcagtgt ttcagccgtt
     5461 acccggatca tatgaaacgc cacgatttct ttaaaagcgc catgccggaa ggttatgttc
     5521 aggaacgtac catttctttt aaagatgatg gcacctacaa aacgcgcgca gaagtgaaat
     5581 tcgaaggtga taccctggtt aaccgtattg aactgaaagg catcgatttc aaagaagatg
     5641 gtaacatcct gggccataaa ctggaataca acttcaactc tcacaacgtg tacatcaccg
     5701 cagataaaca gaaaaacggt atcaaagcga acttcaaaat ccgccataat gtggaagatg
     5761 gcagcgttca gctggcggat cactatcagc agaacacccc gattggtgat ggcccggttc
     5821 tgctgccgga taatcattac ctgagcacgc agtctgtgct gagtaaagat ccgaacgaaa
     5881 aacgtgatca tatggtgctg ctggaatttg ttaccgcggc cggtatcacg cacggcatgg
     5941 atgaactgta taaactgcac caccaccacc accactaata agatccggct gctaacaaag
     6001 cccgaaagga agctgagttg gctgctgcca ccgctgagca ataactagca taaccccttg
     6061 gggcctctaa acgggtcttg aggggttttt tgctgaaagg aggaactata tccggat
//
