# Supplementary material for: Effect of Translation-Enhancing Nascent SKIK Peptide on the Arrest Peptides Containing Consecutive Proline
Source: ACS Synth Biol. 2024 Nov 22;13(12):3908–16. doi: 10.1021/acssynbio.4c00221 (PMC11669330; doi:10.1021/acssynbio.4c00221)
Supplement: Supplementary file 2 — sb4c00221_si_002.zip [file sb4c00221_si_002.zip › supplemental_genbank_data_R2/pET22b-SKIK-(-4 aa)WPPP-sfGFP.gbk]

LOCUS       Exported                6114 bp ds-DNA     circular SYN 22-JUL-2024
DEFINITION  .
ACCESSION   .
VERSION     .
KEYWORDS    .
SOURCE      synthetic DNA construct
  ORGANISM  synthetic DNA construct
REFERENCE   1  (bases 1 to 6114)
  AUTHORS   .
  TITLE     Direct Submission
  JOURNAL   Exported Jul 22, 2024 from SnapGene 4.1.9
            http://www.snapgene.com
FEATURES             Location/Qualifiers
     source          1..6114
                     /organism="synthetic DNA construct"
                     /mol_type="other DNA"
                     /note="color: #ffffff"
     rep_origin      12..467
                     /label=f1 ori
                     /note="f1 bacteriophage origin of replication; arrow 
                     indicates direction of (+) strand synthesis"
                     /note="color: #ffff00"
                     /note="color: #ffff00"
     promoter        494..598
                     /gene="bla"
                     /label=AmpR promoter
                     /note="color: #ffffff; direction: RIGHT"
                     /note="color: #ffffff"
     CDS             599..1459
                     /codon_start=1
                     /gene="bla"
                     /product="beta-lactamase"
                     /label=AmpR
                     /note="confers resistance to ampicillin, carbenicillin, and
                     related antibiotics"
                     /note="This feature has 2 segments: 1: 604 .. 672 / #ccffcc
                     / signal sequence 2: 673 .. 1464 / #ccffcc Cleavage site 
                     after base 672"
                     /note="This feature has 2 segments:
                        1:  599 ..  667 / #993366
                        2:  668 .. 1459 / #993366"
                     /translation="MSIQHFRVALIPFFAAFCLPVFAHPETLVKVKDAEDQLGARVGYI
                     ELDLNSGKILESFRPEERFPMMSTFKVLLCGAVLSRIDAGQEQLGRRIHYSQNDLVEYS
                     PVTEKHLTDGMTVRELCSAAITMSDNTAANLLLTTIGGPKELTAFLHNMGDHVTRLDRW
                     EPELNEAIPNDERDTTMPAAMATTLRKLLTGELLTLASRQQLIDWMEADKVAGPLLRSA
                     LPAGWFIADKSGAGERGSRGIIAALGPDGKPSRIVVIYTTGSQATMDERNRQIAEIGAS
                     LIKHW"
     rep_origin      1630..2218
                     /label=ori
                     /note="high-copy-number ColE1/pMB1/pBR322/pUC origin of 
                     replication"
                     /note="color: #ffff00"
                     /note="color: #ffff00"
     misc_feature    2404..2546
                     /label=bom
                     /note="basis of mobility region from pBR322"
                     /note="color: #a6acb3"
                     /note="color: #a6acb3"
     CDS             complement(2648..2839)
                     /codon_start=1
                     /gene="rop"
                     /product="Rop protein, which maintains plasmids at low copy
                     number"
                     /label=rop
                     /note="color: #993366"
                     /note="color: #993366"
                     /translation="MTKQEKTALNMARFIRSQTLTLLEKLNELDADEQADICESLHDHA
                     DELYRSCLARFGDDGENL"
     CDS             complement(3648..4730)
                     /codon_start=1
                     /gene="lacI"
                     /product="lac repressor"
                     /label=lacI
                     /note="The lac repressor binds to the lac operator to 
                     inhibit transcription in E. coli. This inhibition can be 
                     relieved by adding lactose or 
                     isopropyl-beta-D-thiogalactopyranoside (IPTG)."
                     /note="color: #993366"
                     /note="color: #993366"
                     /translation="MKPVTLYDVAEYAGVSYQTVSRVVNQASHVSAKTREKVEAAMAEL
                     NYIPNRVAQQLAGKQSLLIGVATSSLALHAPSQIVAAIKSRADQLGASVVVSMVERSGV
                     EACKAAVHNLLAQRVSGLIINYPLDDQDAIAVEAACTNVPALFLDVSDQTPINSIIFSH
                     EDGTRLGVEHLVALGHQQIALLAGPLSSVSARLRLAGWHKYLTRNQIQPIAEREGDWSA
                     MSGFQQTMQMLNEGIVPTAMLVANDQMALGAMRAITESGLRVGADISVVGYDDTEDSSC
                     YIPPLTTIKQDFRLLGQTSVDRLLQLSQGQAVKGNQLLPVSLVKRKTTLAPNTQTASPR
                     ALADSLMQLARQVSRLESGQ"
     promoter        complement(4731..4808)
                     /gene="lacI"
                     /label=lacI promoter
                     /note="color: #ffffff; direction: LEFT"
                     /note="color: #ffffff; direction: LEFT"
     promoter        5117..5135
                     /label=T7 promoter
                     /note="promoter for bacteriophage T7 RNA polymerase"
                     /note="color: #ffffff; direction: RIGHT"
                     /note="color: #ffffff"
     protein_bind    5136..5160
                     /label=lac operator
                     /bound_moiety="lac repressor encoded by lacI"
                     /note="The lac repressor binds to the lac operator to 
                     inhibit transcription in E. coli. This inhibition can be 
                     relieved by adding lactose or 
                     isopropyl-beta-D-thiogalactopyranoside (IPTG)."
                     /note="color: #31849b"
                     /note="color: #31849b"
     RBS             5175..5197
                     /note="efficient ribosome binding site from bacteriophage 
                     T7 gene 10 (Olins and Rangwala, 1989)"
                     /note="color: #a6acb3"
                     /note="color: #a6acb3"
     CDS             5241..5951
                     /codon_start=1
                     /product="GFP variant that folds robustly even when fused 
                     to poorly folded proteins (Pedelacq et al., 2006)"
                     /label=superfolder GFP
                     /note="mammalian codon-optimized"
                     /note="color: #05fd14"
                     /note="color: #993366"
                     /translation="SKGEELFTGVVPILVELDGDVNGHKFSVRGEGEGDATNGKLTLKF
                     ICTTGKLPVPWPTLVTTLTYGVQCFSRYPDHMKRHDFFKSAMPEGYVQERTISFKDDGT
                     YKTRAEVKFEGDTLVNRIELKGIDFKEDGNILGHKLEYNFNSHNVYITADKQKNGIKAN
                     FKIRHNVEDGSVQLADHYQQNTPIGDGPVLLPDNHYLSTQSVLSKDPNEKRDHMVLLEF
                     VTAAGITHGMDELYK"
     CDS             5955..5972
                     /codon_start=1
                     /product="6xHis affinity tag"
                     /label=6xHis
                     /note="color: #cc99b2"
                     /note="color: #993366"
                     /translation="HHHHHH"
     terminator      6042..6089
                     /label=T7 terminator
                     /note="transcription terminator for bacteriophage T7 RNA 
                     polymerase"
                     /note="color: #ffffff; direction: RIGHT"
                     /note="color: #ffffff"
ORIGIN
        1 tggcgaatgg gnnnnnnnnn nnnnnnnnnn nnnnnnnnnn nnnnnnnnnn nnnnnnnnnn
       61 nnnnnnnnnn nnnnnnnnnn nnnnnnnnnn nnnnnnnnnn nnnnnnnnnn nnnnnnnnnn
      121 nnnnnnnnnn nnnnncnnnn nnnnnnnnnn nnnnnnnnnn nnnnnnnnnn nnnnnnnnnn
      181 nnnnnnnnnn nnnnnnnnnn nnnnnnnnnn nnnnnnnnnn nnnnnnnann nnnnnnnnnn
      241 nnnnnnnnnn nnnnnnnnnn nnnnnnnnnn nnnnnnncct ttgacgttgg agtccacgtt
      301 ctttaatagt ggactcttgt tccaaactgg aacaacactc aaccctatct cggtctattc
      361 ttttgattta taagggattt tgccgatttc ggcctattgg ttaaaaaatg agctgattta
      421 acaaaaattt aacgcgaatt ttaacaaaat attaacgttt acaatttcag gtggcacttt
      481 tcggggaaat gtgcgcggaa cccctatttg tttatttttc taaatacatt caaatatgta
      541 tccgctcatg agacaataac cctgataaat gcttcaataa tattgaaaaa ggaagagtat
      601 gagtattcaa catttccgtg tcgcccttat tccctttttt gcggcatttt gccttcctgt
      661 ttttgctcac ccagaaacgc tggtgaaagt aaaagatgct gaagatcagt tgggtgcacg
      721 agtgggttac atcgaactgg atctcaacag cggtaagatc cttgagagtt ttcgccccga
      781 agaacgtttt ccaatgatga gcacttttaa agttctgcta tgtggcgcgg tattatcccg
      841 tattgacgcc gggcaagagc aactcggtcg ccgcatacac tattctcaga atgacttggt
      901 tgagtactca ccagtcacag aaaagcatct tacggatggc atgacagtaa gagaattatg
      961 cagtgctgcc ataaccatga gtgataacac tgcggccaac ttacttctga caacgatcgg
     1021 aggaccgaag gagctaaccg cttttttgca caacatgggg gatcatgtaa ctcgccttga
     1081 tcgttgggaa ccggagctga atgaagccat accaaacgac gagcgtgaca ccacgatgcc
     1141 tgcagcaatg gcaacaacgt tgcgcaaact attaactggc gaactactta ctctagcttc
     1201 ccggcaacaa ttaatagact ggatggaggc ggataaagtt gcaggaccac ttctgcgctc
     1261 ggcccttccg gctggctggt ttattgctga taaatctgga gccggtgagc gtgggtctcg
     1321 cggtatcatt gcagcactgg ggccagatgg taagccctcc cgtatcgtag ttatctacac
     1381 gacggggagt caggcaacta tggatgaacg aaatagacag atcgctgaga taggtgcctc
     1441 actgattaag cattggtaac tgtcagacca agtttactca tatatacttt agattgattt
     1501 aaaacttcat ttttaattta aaaggatcta ggtgaagatc ctttttgata atctcatgac
     1561 caaaatccct taacgtgagt tttcgttcca ctgagcgtca gaccccgtag aaaagatcaa
     1621 aggatcttct tgagatcctt tttttctgcg cgtaatctgc tgcttgcaaa caaaaaaacc
     1681 accgctacca gcggtggttt gtttgccgga tcaagagcta ccaactcttt ttccgaaggt
     1741 aactggcttc agcagagcgc agataccaaa tactgtcctt ctagtgtagc cgtagttagg
     1801 ccaccacttc aagaactctg tagcaccgcc tacatacctc gctctgctaa tcctgttacc
     1861 agtggctgct gccagtggcg ataagtcgtg tcttaccggg ttggactcaa gacgatagtt
     1921 accggataag gcgcagcggt cgggctgaac ggggggttcg tgcacacagc ccagcttgga
     1981 gcgaacgacc tacaccgaac tgagatacct acagcgtgag ctatgagaaa gcgccacgct
     2041 tcccgaaggg agaaaggcgg acaggtatcc ggtaagcggc agggtcggaa caggagagcg
     2101 cacgagggag cttccagggg gaaacgcctg gtatctttat agtcctgtcg ggtttcgcca
     2161 cctctgactt gagcgtcgat ttttgtgatg ctcgtcaggg gggcggagcc tatggaaaaa
     2221 cgccagcaac gcggcctttt tacggttcct ggccttttgc tggccttttg ctcacatgtt
     2281 ctttcctgcg ttatcccctg attctgtgga taaccgtatt accgcctttg agtgagctga
     2341 taccgctcgc cgcagccgaa cgaccgagcg cagcgagtca gtgagcgagg aagcggaaga
     2401 gcgcctgatg cggtattttc tccttacgca tctgtgcggt atttcacacc gcatatatgg
     2461 tgcactctca gtacaatctg ctctgatgcc gcatagttaa gccagtatac actccgctat
     2521 cgctacgtga ctgggtcatg gctgcgcccc gacacccgcc aacacccgct gacgcgccct
     2581 gacgggcttg tctgctcccg gcatccgctt acagacaagc tgtgaccgtc tccgggagct
     2641 gcatgtgtca gaggttttca ccgtcatcac cgaaacgcgc gaggcagctg cggtaaagct
     2701 catcagcgtg gtcgtgaagc gattcacaga tgtctgcctg ttcatccgcg tccagctcgt
     2761 tgagtttctc cagaagcgtt aatgtctggc ttctgataaa gcgggccatg ttaagggcgg
     2821 ttttttcctg tttggtcact gatgcctccg tgtaaggggg atttctgttc atgggggtaa
     2881 tgataccgat gaaacgagag aggatgctca cgatacgggt tactgatgat gaacatgccc
     2941 ggttactgga acgttgtgag ggtaaacaac tggcggtatg gatgcggcgg gaccagagaa
     3001 aaatcactca gggtcaatgc cagcgcttcg ttaatacaga tgtaggtgtt ccacagggta
     3061 gccagcagca tcctgcgatg cagatccgga acataatggt gcagggcgct gacttccgcg
     3121 tttccagact ttacgaaaca cggaaaccga agaccattca tgttgttgct caggtcgcag
     3181 acgttttgca gcagcagtcg cttcacgttc gctcgcgtat cggtgattca ttctgctaac
     3241 cagtaaggca accccgccag cctagccggg tcctcaacga caggagcacg atcatgcgca
     3301 cccgtggggc cgccatgccg gcgataatgg cctgcttctc gccgaaacgt ttggtggcgg
     3361 gaccagtgac gaaggcttga gcgagggcgt gcaagattcc gaataccgca agcgacaggc
     3421 cgatcatcgt cgcgctccag cgaaagcggt cctcgccgaa aatgacccag agcgctgccg
     3481 gcacctgtcc tacgagttgc atgataaaga agacagtcat aagtgcggcg acgatagtca
     3541 tgccccgcgc ccaccggaag gagctgactg ggttgaaggc tctcaagggc atcggtcgag
     3601 atcccggtgc ctaatgagtg agctaactta cattaattgc gttgcgctca ctgcccgctt
     3661 tccagtcggg aaacctgtcg tgccagctgc attaatgaat cggccaacgc gcggggagag
     3721 gcggtttgcg tattgggcgc cagggtggtt tttcttttca ccagtgagac gggcaacagc
     3781 tgattgccct tcaccgcctg gccctgagag agttgcagca agcggtccac gctggtttgc
     3841 cccagcaggc gaaaatcctg tttgatggtg gttaacggcg ggatataaca tgagctgtct
     3901 tcggtatcgt cgtatcccac taccgagata tccgcaccaa cgcgcagccc ggactcggta
     3961 atggcgcgca ttgcgcccag cgccatctga tcgttggcaa ccagcatcgc agtgggaacg
     4021 atgccctcat tcagcatttg catggtttgt tgaaaaccgg acatggcact ccagtcgcct
     4081 tcccgttccg ctatcggctg aatttgattg cgagtgagat atttatgcca gccagccaga
     4141 cgcagacgcg ccgagacaga acttaatggg cccgctaaca gcgcgatttg ctggtgaccc
     4201 aatgcgacca gatgctccac gcccagtcgc gtaccgtctt catgggagaa aataatactg
     4261 ttgatgggtg tctggtcaga gacatcaaga aataacgccg gaacattagt gcaggcagct
     4321 tccacagcaa tggcatcctg gtcatccagc ggatagttaa tgatcagccc actgacgcgt
     4381 tgcgcgagaa gattgtgcac cgccgcttta caggcttcga cgccgcttcg ttctaccatc
     4441 gacaccacca cgctggcacc cagttgatcg gcgcgagatt taatcgccgc gacaatttgc
     4501 gacggcgcgt gcagggccag actggaggtg gcaacgccaa tcagcaacga ctgtttgccc
     4561 gccagttgtt gtgccacgcg gttgggaatg taattcagct ccgccatcgc cgcttccact
     4621 ttttcccgcg ttttcgcaga aacgtggctg gcctggttca ccacgcggga aacggtctga
     4681 taagagacac cggcatactc tgcgacatcg tataacgtta ctggtttcac attcaccacc
     4741 ctgaattgac tctcttccgg gcgctatcat gccataccgc gaaaggtttt gcgccattcg
     4801 atggtgtccg ggatctcgac gctctccctt atgcgactcc tgcattagga agcagcccag
     4861 tagtaggttg aggccgttga gcaccgccgc cgcaaggaat ggtgcatgca aggagatggc
     4921 gcccaacagt cccccggcca cggggcctgc caccataccc acgccgaaac aagcgctcat
     4981 gagcccgaag tggcgagccc gatcttcccc atcggtgatg tcggcgatat aggcgccagc
     5041 aaccgcacct gtggcgccgg tgatgccggc cacgatgcgt ccggcgtaga ggatcgagat
     5101 ctcgatcccg cgaaattaat acgactcact ataggggaat tgtgagcgga taacaattcc
     5161 cctctagaaa taattttgtt taactttaag aaggagatat acatatgtct aaaataaaag
     5221 ggatttggcc gccccctgca agtaaaggtg aagaactgtt taccggcgtg gttccgattc
     5281 tggtggaact ggatggtgat gttaatggcc ataaattcag cgtgcgcggc gaaggtgaag
     5341 gcgatgccac caacggtaaa ctgacgctga aatttatctg caccacgggt aaactgccgg
     5401 tgccgtggcc gaccctggtt accacgctga cgtatggcgt gcagtgtttc agccgttacc
     5461 cggatcatat gaaacgccac gatttcttta aaagcgccat gccggaaggt tatgttcagg
     5521 aacgtaccat ttcttttaaa gatgatggca cctacaaaac gcgcgcagaa gtgaaattcg
     5581 aaggtgatac cctggttaac cgtattgaac tgaaaggcat cgatttcaaa gaagatggta
     5641 acatcctggg ccataaactg gaatacaact tcaactctca caacgtgtac atcaccgcag
     5701 ataaacagaa aaacggtatc aaagcgaact tcaaaatccg ccataatgtg gaagatggca
     5761 gcgttcagct ggcggatcac tatcagcaga acaccccgat tggtgatggc ccggttctgc
     5821 tgccggataa tcattacctg agcacgcagt ctgtgctgag taaagatccg aacgaaaaac
     5881 gtgatcatat ggtgctgctg gaatttgtta ccgcggccgg tatcacgcac ggcatggatg
     5941 aactgtataa actgcaccac caccaccacc actaataaga tccggctgct aacaaagccc
     6001 gaaaggaagc tgagttggct gctgccaccg ctgagcaata actagcataa ccccttgggg
     6061 cctctaaacg ggtcttgagg ggttttttgc tgaaaggagg aactatatcc ggat
//
