# Supplementary material for: Effect of Translation-Enhancing Nascent SKIK Peptide on the Arrest Peptides Containing Consecutive Proline
Source: ACS Synth Biol. 2024 Nov 22;13(12):3908–16. doi: 10.1021/acssynbio.4c00221 (PMC11669330; doi:10.1021/acssynbio.4c00221)
Supplement: Supplementary file 2 — sb4c00221_si_002.zip [file sb4c00221_si_002.zip › supplemental_genbank_data_R2/pET22b-SKIK-(-5 aa)WPPP-sfGFP.gbk]

LOCUS       Exported                6111 bp ds-DNA     circular SYN 22-JUL-2024
DEFINITION  .
ACCESSION   .
VERSION     .
KEYWORDS    .
SOURCE      synthetic DNA construct
  ORGANISM  synthetic DNA construct
REFERENCE   1  (bases 1 to 6111)
  AUTHORS   .
  TITLE     Direct Submission
  JOURNAL   Exported Jul 22, 2024 from SnapGene 4.1.9
            http://www.snapgene.com
FEATURES             Location/Qualifiers
     source          1..6111
                     /organism="synthetic DNA construct"
                     /mol_type="other DNA"
                     /note="color: #ffffff"
     rep_origin      12..467
                     /label=f1 ori
                     /note="f1 bacteriophage origin of replication; arrow 
                     indicates direction of (+) strand synthesis"
                     /note="color: #ffff00"
                     /note="color: #ffff00"
     promoter        494..598
                     /gene="bla"
                     /label=AmpR promoter
                     /note="color: #ffffff; direction: RIGHT"
                     /note="color: #ffffff"
     CDS             599..1459
                     /codon_start=1
                     /gene="bla"
                     /product="beta-lactamase"
                     /label=AmpR
                     /note="confers resistance to ampicillin, carbenicillin, and
                     related antibiotics"
                     /note="This feature has 2 segments: 1: 604 .. 672 / #ccffcc
                     / signal sequence 2: 673 .. 1464 / #ccffcc Cleavage site 
                     after base 672"
                     /note="This feature has 2 segments:
                        1:  599 ..  667 / #993366
                        2:  668 .. 1459 / #993366"
                     /translation="MSIQHFRVALIPFFAAFCLPVFAHPETLVKVKDAEDQLGARVGYI
                     ELDLNSGKILESFRPEERFPMMSTFKVLLCGAVLSRIDAGQEQLGRRIHYSQNDLVEYS
                     PVTEKHLTDGMTVRELCSAAITMSDNTAANLLLTTIGGPKELTAFLHNMGDHVTRLDRW
                     EPELNEAIPNDERDTTMPAAMATTLRKLLTGELLTLASRQQLIDWMEADKVAGPLLRSA
                     LPAGWFIADKSGAGERGSRGIIAALGPDGKPSRIVVIYTTGSQATMDERNRQIAEIGAS
                     LIKHW"
     rep_origin      1630..2218
                     /label=ori
                     /note="high-copy-number ColE1/pMB1/pBR322/pUC origin of 
                     replication"
                     /note="color: #ffff00"
                     /note="color: #ffff00"
     misc_feature    2404..2546
                     /label=bom
                     /note="basis of mobility region from pBR322"
                     /note="color: #a6acb3"
                     /note="color: #a6acb3"
     CDS             complement(2648..2839)
                     /codon_start=1
                     /gene="rop"
                     /product="Rop protein, which maintains plasmids at low copy
                     number"
                     /label=rop
                     /note="color: #993366"
                     /note="color: #993366"
                     /translation="MTKQEKTALNMARFIRSQTLTLLEKLNELDADEQADICESLHDHA
                     DELYRSCLARFGDDGENL"
     CDS             complement(3648..4730)
                     /codon_start=1
                     /gene="lacI"
                     /product="lac repressor"
                     /label=lacI
                     /note="The lac repressor binds to the lac operator to 
                     inhibit transcription in E. coli. This inhibition can be 
                     relieved by adding lactose or 
                     isopropyl-beta-D-thiogalactopyranoside (IPTG)."
                     /note="color: #993366"
                     /note="color: #993366"
                     /translation="MKPVTLYDVAEYAGVSYQTVSRVVNQASHVSAKTREKVEAAMAEL
                     NYIPNRVAQQLAGKQSLLIGVATSSLALHAPSQIVAAIKSRADQLGASVVVSMVERSGV
                     EACKAAVHNLLAQRVSGLIINYPLDDQDAIAVEAACTNVPALFLDVSDQTPINSIIFSH
                     EDGTRLGVEHLVALGHQQIALLAGPLSSVSARLRLAGWHKYLTRNQIQPIAEREGDWSA
                     MSGFQQTMQMLNEGIVPTAMLVANDQMALGAMRAITESGLRVGADISVVGYDDTEDSSC
                     YIPPLTTIKQDFRLLGQTSVDRLLQLSQGQAVKGNQLLPVSLVKRKTTLAPNTQTASPR
                     ALADSLMQLARQVSRLESGQ"
     promoter        complement(4731..4808)
                     /gene="lacI"
                     /label=lacI promoter
                     /note="color: #ffffff; direction: LEFT"
                     /note="color: #ffffff; direction: LEFT"
     promoter        5117..5135
                     /label=T7 promoter
                     /note="promoter for bacteriophage T7 RNA polymerase"
                     /note="color: #ffffff; direction: RIGHT"
                     /note="color: #ffffff"
     protein_bind    5136..5160
                     /label=lac operator
                     /bound_moiety="lac repressor encoded by lacI"
                     /note="The lac repressor binds to the lac operator to 
                     inhibit transcription in E. coli. This inhibition can be 
                     relieved by adding lactose or 
                     isopropyl-beta-D-thiogalactopyranoside (IPTG)."
                     /note="color: #31849b"
                     /note="color: #31849b"
     RBS             5175..5197
                     /note="efficient ribosome binding site from bacteriophage 
                     T7 gene 10 (Olins and Rangwala, 1989)"
                     /note="color: #a6acb3"
                     /note="color: #a6acb3"
     CDS             5238..5948
                     /codon_start=1
                     /product="GFP variant that folds robustly even when fused 
                     to poorly folded proteins (Pedelacq et al., 2006)"
                     /label=superfolder GFP
                     /note="mammalian codon-optimized"
                     /note="color: #05fd14"
                     /note="color: #993366"
                     /translation="SKGEELFTGVVPILVELDGDVNGHKFSVRGEGEGDATNGKLTLKF
                     ICTTGKLPVPWPTLVTTLTYGVQCFSRYPDHMKRHDFFKSAMPEGYVQERTISFKDDGT
                     YKTRAEVKFEGDTLVNRIELKGIDFKEDGNILGHKLEYNFNSHNVYITADKQKNGIKAN
                     FKIRHNVEDGSVQLADHYQQNTPIGDGPVLLPDNHYLSTQSVLSKDPNEKRDHMVLLEF
                     VTAAGITHGMDELYK"
     CDS             5952..5969
                     /codon_start=1
                     /product="6xHis affinity tag"
                     /label=6xHis
                     /note="color: #cc99b2"
                     /note="color: #993366"
                     /translation="HHHHHH"
     terminator      6039..6086
                     /label=T7 terminator
                     /note="transcription terminator for bacteriophage T7 RNA 
                     polymerase"
                     /note="color: #ffffff; direction: RIGHT"
                     /note="color: #ffffff"
ORIGIN
        1 tggcgaatgg gnnnnnnnnn nnnnnnnnnn nnnnnnnnnn nnnnnnnnnn nnnnnnnnnn
       61 nnnnnnnnnn nnnnnnnnnn nnnnnnnnnn nnnnnnnnnn nnnnnnnnnn nnnnnnnnnn
      121 nnnnnnnnnn nnnnncnnnn nnnnnnnnnn nnnnnnnnnn nnnnnnnnnn nnnnnnnnnn
      181 nnnnnnnnnn nnnnnnnnnn nnnnnnnnnn nnnnnnnnnn nnnnnnnann nnnnnnnnnn
      241 nnnnnnnnnn nnnnnnnnnn nnnnnnnnnn nnnnnnncct ttgacgttgg agtccacgtt
      301 ctttaatagt ggactcttgt tccaaactgg aacaacactc aaccctatct cggtctattc
      361 ttttgattta taagggattt tgccgatttc ggcctattgg ttaaaaaatg agctgattta
      421 acaaaaattt aacgcgaatt ttaacaaaat attaacgttt acaatttcag gtggcacttt
      481 tcggggaaat gtgcgcggaa cccctatttg tttatttttc taaatacatt caaatatgta
      541 tccgctcatg agacaataac cctgataaat gcttcaataa tattgaaaaa ggaagagtat
      601 gagtattcaa catttccgtg tcgcccttat tccctttttt gcggcatttt gccttcctgt
      661 ttttgctcac ccagaaacgc tggtgaaagt aaaagatgct gaagatcagt tgggtgcacg
      721 agtgggttac atcgaactgg atctcaacag cggtaagatc cttgagagtt ttcgccccga
      781 agaacgtttt ccaatgatga gcacttttaa agttctgcta tgtggcgcgg tattatcccg
      841 tattgacgcc gggcaagagc aactcggtcg ccgcatacac tattctcaga atgacttggt
      901 tgagtactca ccagtcacag aaaagcatct tacggatggc atgacagtaa gagaattatg
      961 cagtgctgcc ataaccatga gtgataacac tgcggccaac ttacttctga caacgatcgg
     1021 aggaccgaag gagctaaccg cttttttgca caacatgggg gatcatgtaa ctcgccttga
     1081 tcgttgggaa ccggagctga atgaagccat accaaacgac gagcgtgaca ccacgatgcc
     1141 tgcagcaatg gcaacaacgt tgcgcaaact attaactggc gaactactta ctctagcttc
     1201 ccggcaacaa ttaatagact ggatggaggc ggataaagtt gcaggaccac ttctgcgctc
     1261 ggcccttccg gctggctggt ttattgctga taaatctgga gccggtgagc gtgggtctcg
     1321 cggtatcatt gcagcactgg ggccagatgg taagccctcc cgtatcgtag ttatctacac
     1381 gacggggagt caggcaacta tggatgaacg aaatagacag atcgctgaga taggtgcctc
     1441 actgattaag cattggtaac tgtcagacca agtttactca tatatacttt agattgattt
     1501 aaaacttcat ttttaattta aaaggatcta ggtgaagatc ctttttgata atctcatgac
     1561 caaaatccct taacgtgagt tttcgttcca ctgagcgtca gaccccgtag aaaagatcaa
     1621 aggatcttct tgagatcctt tttttctgcg cgtaatctgc tgcttgcaaa caaaaaaacc
     1681 accgctacca gcggtggttt gtttgccgga tcaagagcta ccaactcttt ttccgaaggt
     1741 aactggcttc agcagagcgc agataccaaa tactgtcctt ctagtgtagc cgtagttagg
     1801 ccaccacttc aagaactctg tagcaccgcc tacatacctc gctctgctaa tcctgttacc
     1861 agtggctgct gccagtggcg ataagtcgtg tcttaccggg ttggactcaa gacgatagtt
     1921 accggataag gcgcagcggt cgggctgaac ggggggttcg tgcacacagc ccagcttgga
     1981 gcgaacgacc tacaccgaac tgagatacct acagcgtgag ctatgagaaa gcgccacgct
     2041 tcccgaaggg agaaaggcgg acaggtatcc ggtaagcggc agggtcggaa caggagagcg
     2101 cacgagggag cttccagggg gaaacgcctg gtatctttat agtcctgtcg ggtttcgcca
     2161 cctctgactt gagcgtcgat ttttgtgatg ctcgtcaggg gggcggagcc tatggaaaaa
     2221 cgccagcaac gcggcctttt tacggttcct ggccttttgc tggccttttg ctcacatgtt
     2281 ctttcctgcg ttatcccctg attctgtgga taaccgtatt accgcctttg agtgagctga
     2341 taccgctcgc cgcagccgaa cgaccgagcg cagcgagtca gtgagcgagg aagcggaaga
     2401 gcgcctgatg cggtattttc tccttacgca tctgtgcggt atttcacacc gcatatatgg
     2461 tgcactctca gtacaatctg ctctgatgcc gcatagttaa gccagtatac actccgctat
     2521 cgctacgtga ctgggtcatg gctgcgcccc gacacccgcc aacacccgct gacgcgccct
     2581 gacgggcttg tctgctcccg gcatccgctt acagacaagc tgtgaccgtc tccgggagct
     2641 gcatgtgtca gaggttttca ccgtcatcac cgaaacgcgc gaggcagctg cggtaaagct
     2701 catcagcgtg gtcgtgaagc gattcacaga tgtctgcctg ttcatccgcg tccagctcgt
     2761 tgagtttctc cagaagcgtt aatgtctggc ttctgataaa gcgggccatg ttaagggcgg
     2821 ttttttcctg tttggtcact gatgcctccg tgtaaggggg atttctgttc atgggggtaa
     2881 tgataccgat gaaacgagag aggatgctca cgatacgggt tactgatgat gaacatgccc
     2941 ggttactgga acgttgtgag ggtaaacaac tggcggtatg gatgcggcgg gaccagagaa
     3001 aaatcactca gggtcaatgc cagcgcttcg ttaatacaga tgtaggtgtt ccacagggta
     3061 gccagcagca tcctgcgatg cagatccgga acataatggt gcagggcgct gacttccgcg
     3121 tttccagact ttacgaaaca cggaaaccga agaccattca tgttgttgct caggtcgcag
     3181 acgttttgca gcagcagtcg cttcacgttc gctcgcgtat cggtgattca ttctgctaac
     3241 cagtaaggca accccgccag cctagccggg tcctcaacga caggagcacg atcatgcgca
     3301 cccgtggggc cgccatgccg gcgataatgg cctgcttctc gccgaaacgt ttggtggcgg
     3361 gaccagtgac gaaggcttga gcgagggcgt gcaagattcc gaataccgca agcgacaggc
     3421 cgatcatcgt cgcgctccag cgaaagcggt cctcgccgaa aatgacccag agcgctgccg
     3481 gcacctgtcc tacgagttgc atgataaaga agacagtcat aagtgcggcg acgatagtca
     3541 tgccccgcgc ccaccggaag gagctgactg ggttgaaggc tctcaagggc atcggtcgag
     3601 atcccggtgc ctaatgagtg agctaactta cattaattgc gttgcgctca ctgcccgctt
     3661 tccagtcggg aaacctgtcg tgccagctgc attaatgaat cggccaacgc gcggggagag
     3721 gcggtttgcg tattgggcgc cagggtggtt tttcttttca ccagtgagac gggcaacagc
     3781 tgattgccct tcaccgcctg gccctgagag agttgcagca agcggtccac gctggtttgc
     3841 cccagcaggc gaaaatcctg tttgatggtg gttaacggcg ggatataaca tgagctgtct
     3901 tcggtatcgt cgtatcccac taccgagata tccgcaccaa cgcgcagccc ggactcggta
     3961 atggcgcgca ttgcgcccag cgccatctga tcgttggcaa ccagcatcgc agtgggaacg
     4021 atgccctcat tcagcatttg catggtttgt tgaaaaccgg acatggcact ccagtcgcct
     4081 tcccgttccg ctatcggctg aatttgattg cgagtgagat atttatgcca gccagccaga
     4141 cgcagacgcg ccgagacaga acttaatggg cccgctaaca gcgcgatttg ctggtgaccc
     4201 aatgcgacca gatgctccac gcccagtcgc gtaccgtctt catgggagaa aataatactg
     4261 ttgatgggtg tctggtcaga gacatcaaga aataacgccg gaacattagt gcaggcagct
     4321 tccacagcaa tggcatcctg gtcatccagc ggatagttaa tgatcagccc actgacgcgt
     4381 tgcgcgagaa gattgtgcac cgccgcttta caggcttcga cgccgcttcg ttctaccatc
     4441 gacaccacca cgctggcacc cagttgatcg gcgcgagatt taatcgccgc gacaatttgc
     4501 gacggcgcgt gcagggccag actggaggtg gcaacgccaa tcagcaacga ctgtttgccc
     4561 gccagttgtt gtgccacgcg gttgggaatg taattcagct ccgccatcgc cgcttccact
     4621 ttttcccgcg ttttcgcaga aacgtggctg gcctggttca ccacgcggga aacggtctga
     4681 taagagacac cggcatactc tgcgacatcg tataacgtta ctggtttcac attcaccacc
     4741 ctgaattgac tctcttccgg gcgctatcat gccataccgc gaaaggtttt gcgccattcg
     4801 atggtgtccg ggatctcgac gctctccctt atgcgactcc tgcattagga agcagcccag
     4861 tagtaggttg aggccgttga gcaccgccgc cgcaaggaat ggtgcatgca aggagatggc
     4921 gcccaacagt cccccggcca cggggcctgc caccataccc acgccgaaac aagcgctcat
     4981 gagcccgaag tggcgagccc gatcttcccc atcggtgatg tcggcgatat aggcgccagc
     5041 aaccgcacct gtggcgccgg tgatgccggc cacgatgcgt ccggcgtaga ggatcgagat
     5101 ctcgatcccg cgaaattaat acgactcact ataggggaat tgtgagcgga taacaattcc
     5161 cctctagaaa taattttgtt taactttaag aaggagatat acatatgtct aaaataaaaa
     5221 tttggccgcc ccctgcaagt aaaggtgaag aactgtttac cggcgtggtt ccgattctgg
     5281 tggaactgga tggtgatgtt aatggccata aattcagcgt gcgcggcgaa ggtgaaggcg
     5341 atgccaccaa cggtaaactg acgctgaaat ttatctgcac cacgggtaaa ctgccggtgc
     5401 cgtggccgac cctggttacc acgctgacgt atggcgtgca gtgtttcagc cgttacccgg
     5461 atcatatgaa acgccacgat ttctttaaaa gcgccatgcc ggaaggttat gttcaggaac
     5521 gtaccatttc ttttaaagat gatggcacct acaaaacgcg cgcagaagtg aaattcgaag
     5581 gtgataccct ggttaaccgt attgaactga aaggcatcga tttcaaagaa gatggtaaca
     5641 tcctgggcca taaactggaa tacaacttca actctcacaa cgtgtacatc accgcagata
     5701 aacagaaaaa cggtatcaaa gcgaacttca aaatccgcca taatgtggaa gatggcagcg
     5761 ttcagctggc ggatcactat cagcagaaca ccccgattgg tgatggcccg gttctgctgc
     5821 cggataatca ttacctgagc acgcagtctg tgctgagtaa agatccgaac gaaaaacgtg
     5881 atcatatggt gctgctggaa tttgttaccg cggccggtat cacgcacggc atggatgaac
     5941 tgtataaact gcaccaccac caccaccact aataagatcc ggctgctaac aaagcccgaa
     6001 aggaagctga gttggctgct gccaccgctg agcaataact agcataaccc cttggggcct
     6061 ctaaacgggt cttgaggggt tttttgctga aaggaggaac tatatccgga t
//
