# Supplementary material for: Effect of Translation-Enhancing Nascent SKIK Peptide on the Arrest Peptides Containing Consecutive Proline
Source: ACS Synth Biol. 2024 Nov 22;13(12):3908–16. doi: 10.1021/acssynbio.4c00221 (PMC11669330; doi:10.1021/acssynbio.4c00221)
Supplement: Supplementary file 2 — sb4c00221_si_002.zip [file sb4c00221_si_002.zip › supplemental_genbank_data_R2/pET22b-SKIK-(-6 aa)WPPP-sfGFP.gbk]

LOCUS       Exported                6108 bp ds-DNA     circular SYN 22-JUL-2024
DEFINITION  .
ACCESSION   .
VERSION     .
KEYWORDS    .
SOURCE      synthetic DNA construct
  ORGANISM  synthetic DNA construct
REFERENCE   1  (bases 1 to 6108)
  AUTHORS   .
  TITLE     Direct Submission
  JOURNAL   Exported Jul 22, 2024 from SnapGene 4.1.9
            http://www.snapgene.com
FEATURES             Location/Qualifiers
     source          1..6108
                     /organism="synthetic DNA construct"
                     /mol_type="other DNA"
                     /note="color: #ffffff"
     rep_origin      12..467
                     /label=f1 ori
                     /note="f1 bacteriophage origin of replication; arrow 
                     indicates direction of (+) strand synthesis"
                     /note="color: #ffff00"
                     /note="color: #ffff00"
     promoter        494..598
                     /gene="bla"
                     /label=AmpR promoter
                     /note="color: #ffffff; direction: RIGHT"
                     /note="color: #ffffff"
     CDS             599..1459
                     /codon_start=1
                     /gene="bla"
                     /product="beta-lactamase"
                     /label=AmpR
                     /note="confers resistance to ampicillin, carbenicillin, and
                     related antibiotics"
                     /note="This feature has 2 segments: 1: 604 .. 672 / #ccffcc
                     / signal sequence 2: 673 .. 1464 / #ccffcc Cleavage site 
                     after base 672"
                     /note="This feature has 2 segments:
                        1:  599 ..  667 / #993366
                        2:  668 .. 1459 / #993366"
                     /translation="MSIQHFRVALIPFFAAFCLPVFAHPETLVKVKDAEDQLGARVGYI
                     ELDLNSGKILESFRPEERFPMMSTFKVLLCGAVLSRIDAGQEQLGRRIHYSQNDLVEYS
                     PVTEKHLTDGMTVRELCSAAITMSDNTAANLLLTTIGGPKELTAFLHNMGDHVTRLDRW
                     EPELNEAIPNDERDTTMPAAMATTLRKLLTGELLTLASRQQLIDWMEADKVAGPLLRSA
                     LPAGWFIADKSGAGERGSRGIIAALGPDGKPSRIVVIYTTGSQATMDERNRQIAEIGAS
                     LIKHW"
     rep_origin      1630..2218
                     /label=ori
                     /note="high-copy-number ColE1/pMB1/pBR322/pUC origin of 
                     replication"
                     /note="color: #ffff00"
                     /note="color: #ffff00"
     misc_feature    2404..2546
                     /label=bom
                     /note="basis of mobility region from pBR322"
                     /note="color: #a6acb3"
                     /note="color: #a6acb3"
     CDS             complement(2648..2839)
                     /codon_start=1
                     /gene="rop"
                     /product="Rop protein, which maintains plasmids at low copy
                     number"
                     /label=rop
                     /note="color: #993366"
                     /note="color: #993366"
                     /translation="MTKQEKTALNMARFIRSQTLTLLEKLNELDADEQADICESLHDHA
                     DELYRSCLARFGDDGENL"
     CDS             complement(3648..4730)
                     /codon_start=1
                     /gene="lacI"
                     /product="lac repressor"
                     /label=lacI
                     /note="The lac repressor binds to the lac operator to 
                     inhibit transcription in E. coli. This inhibition can be 
                     relieved by adding lactose or 
                     isopropyl-beta-D-thiogalactopyranoside (IPTG)."
                     /note="color: #993366"
                     /note="color: #993366"
                     /translation="MKPVTLYDVAEYAGVSYQTVSRVVNQASHVSAKTREKVEAAMAEL
                     NYIPNRVAQQLAGKQSLLIGVATSSLALHAPSQIVAAIKSRADQLGASVVVSMVERSGV
                     EACKAAVHNLLAQRVSGLIINYPLDDQDAIAVEAACTNVPALFLDVSDQTPINSIIFSH
                     EDGTRLGVEHLVALGHQQIALLAGPLSSVSARLRLAGWHKYLTRNQIQPIAEREGDWSA
                     MSGFQQTMQMLNEGIVPTAMLVANDQMALGAMRAITESGLRVGADISVVGYDDTEDSSC
                     YIPPLTTIKQDFRLLGQTSVDRLLQLSQGQAVKGNQLLPVSLVKRKTTLAPNTQTASPR
                     ALADSLMQLARQVSRLESGQ"
     promoter        complement(4731..4808)
                     /gene="lacI"
                     /label=lacI promoter
                     /note="color: #ffffff; direction: LEFT"
                     /note="color: #ffffff; direction: LEFT"
     promoter        5117..5135
                     /label=T7 promoter
                     /note="promoter for bacteriophage T7 RNA polymerase"
                     /note="color: #ffffff; direction: RIGHT"
                     /note="color: #ffffff"
     protein_bind    5136..5160
                     /label=lac operator
                     /bound_moiety="lac repressor encoded by lacI"
                     /note="The lac repressor binds to the lac operator to 
                     inhibit transcription in E. coli. This inhibition can be 
                     relieved by adding lactose or 
                     isopropyl-beta-D-thiogalactopyranoside (IPTG)."
                     /note="color: #31849b"
                     /note="color: #31849b"
     RBS             5175..5197
                     /note="efficient ribosome binding site from bacteriophage 
                     T7 gene 10 (Olins and Rangwala, 1989)"
                     /note="color: #a6acb3"
                     /note="color: #a6acb3"
     CDS             5235..5945
                     /codon_start=1
                     /product="GFP variant that folds robustly even when fused 
                     to poorly folded proteins (Pedelacq et al., 2006)"
                     /label=superfolder GFP
                     /note="mammalian codon-optimized"
                     /note="color: #05fd14"
                     /note="color: #993366"
                     /translation="SKGEELFTGVVPILVELDGDVNGHKFSVRGEGEGDATNGKLTLKF
                     ICTTGKLPVPWPTLVTTLTYGVQCFSRYPDHMKRHDFFKSAMPEGYVQERTISFKDDGT
                     YKTRAEVKFEGDTLVNRIELKGIDFKEDGNILGHKLEYNFNSHNVYITADKQKNGIKAN
                     FKIRHNVEDGSVQLADHYQQNTPIGDGPVLLPDNHYLSTQSVLSKDPNEKRDHMVLLEF
                     VTAAGITHGMDELYK"
     CDS             5949..5966
                     /codon_start=1
                     /product="6xHis affinity tag"
                     /label=6xHis
                     /note="color: #cc99b2"
                     /note="color: #993366"
                     /translation="HHHHHH"
     terminator      6036..6083
                     /label=T7 terminator
                     /note="transcription terminator for bacteriophage T7 RNA 
                     polymerase"
                     /note="color: #ffffff; direction: RIGHT"
                     /note="color: #ffffff"
ORIGIN
        1 tggcgaatgg gnnnnnnnnn nnnnnnnnnn nnnnnnnnnn nnnnnnnnnn nnnnnnnnnn
       61 nnnnnnnnnn nnnnnnnnnn nnnnnnnnnn nnnnnnnnnn nnnnnnnnnn nnnnnnnnnn
      121 nnnnnnnnnn nnnnncnnnn nnnnnnnnnn nnnnnnnnnn nnnnnnnnnn nnnnnnnnnn
      181 nnnnnnnnnn nnnnnnnnnn nnnnnnnnnn nnnnnnnnnn nnnnnnnann nnnnnnnnnn
      241 nnnnnnnnnn nnnnnnnnnn nnnnnnnnnn nnnnnnncct ttgacgttgg agtccacgtt
      301 ctttaatagt ggactcttgt tccaaactgg aacaacactc aaccctatct cggtctattc
      361 ttttgattta taagggattt tgccgatttc ggcctattgg ttaaaaaatg agctgattta
      421 acaaaaattt aacgcgaatt ttaacaaaat attaacgttt acaatttcag gtggcacttt
      481 tcggggaaat gtgcgcggaa cccctatttg tttatttttc taaatacatt caaatatgta
      541 tccgctcatg agacaataac cctgataaat gcttcaataa tattgaaaaa ggaagagtat
      601 gagtattcaa catttccgtg tcgcccttat tccctttttt gcggcatttt gccttcctgt
      661 ttttgctcac ccagaaacgc tggtgaaagt aaaagatgct gaagatcagt tgggtgcacg
      721 agtgggttac atcgaactgg atctcaacag cggtaagatc cttgagagtt ttcgccccga
      781 agaacgtttt ccaatgatga gcacttttaa agttctgcta tgtggcgcgg tattatcccg
      841 tattgacgcc gggcaagagc aactcggtcg ccgcatacac tattctcaga atgacttggt
      901 tgagtactca ccagtcacag aaaagcatct tacggatggc atgacagtaa gagaattatg
      961 cagtgctgcc ataaccatga gtgataacac tgcggccaac ttacttctga caacgatcgg
     1021 aggaccgaag gagctaaccg cttttttgca caacatgggg gatcatgtaa ctcgccttga
     1081 tcgttgggaa ccggagctga atgaagccat accaaacgac gagcgtgaca ccacgatgcc
     1141 tgcagcaatg gcaacaacgt tgcgcaaact attaactggc gaactactta ctctagcttc
     1201 ccggcaacaa ttaatagact ggatggaggc ggataaagtt gcaggaccac ttctgcgctc
     1261 ggcccttccg gctggctggt ttattgctga taaatctgga gccggtgagc gtgggtctcg
     1321 cggtatcatt gcagcactgg ggccagatgg taagccctcc cgtatcgtag ttatctacac
     1381 gacggggagt caggcaacta tggatgaacg aaatagacag atcgctgaga taggtgcctc
     1441 actgattaag cattggtaac tgtcagacca agtttactca tatatacttt agattgattt
     1501 aaaacttcat ttttaattta aaaggatcta ggtgaagatc ctttttgata atctcatgac
     1561 caaaatccct taacgtgagt tttcgttcca ctgagcgtca gaccccgtag aaaagatcaa
     1621 aggatcttct tgagatcctt tttttctgcg cgtaatctgc tgcttgcaaa caaaaaaacc
     1681 accgctacca gcggtggttt gtttgccgga tcaagagcta ccaactcttt ttccgaaggt
     1741 aactggcttc agcagagcgc agataccaaa tactgtcctt ctagtgtagc cgtagttagg
     1801 ccaccacttc aagaactctg tagcaccgcc tacatacctc gctctgctaa tcctgttacc
     1861 agtggctgct gccagtggcg ataagtcgtg tcttaccggg ttggactcaa gacgatagtt
     1921 accggataag gcgcagcggt cgggctgaac ggggggttcg tgcacacagc ccagcttgga
     1981 gcgaacgacc tacaccgaac tgagatacct acagcgtgag ctatgagaaa gcgccacgct
     2041 tcccgaaggg agaaaggcgg acaggtatcc ggtaagcggc agggtcggaa caggagagcg
     2101 cacgagggag cttccagggg gaaacgcctg gtatctttat agtcctgtcg ggtttcgcca
     2161 cctctgactt gagcgtcgat ttttgtgatg ctcgtcaggg gggcggagcc tatggaaaaa
     2221 cgccagcaac gcggcctttt tacggttcct ggccttttgc tggccttttg ctcacatgtt
     2281 ctttcctgcg ttatcccctg attctgtgga taaccgtatt accgcctttg agtgagctga
     2341 taccgctcgc cgcagccgaa cgaccgagcg cagcgagtca gtgagcgagg aagcggaaga
     2401 gcgcctgatg cggtattttc tccttacgca tctgtgcggt atttcacacc gcatatatgg
     2461 tgcactctca gtacaatctg ctctgatgcc gcatagttaa gccagtatac actccgctat
     2521 cgctacgtga ctgggtcatg gctgcgcccc gacacccgcc aacacccgct gacgcgccct
     2581 gacgggcttg tctgctcccg gcatccgctt acagacaagc tgtgaccgtc tccgggagct
     2641 gcatgtgtca gaggttttca ccgtcatcac cgaaacgcgc gaggcagctg cggtaaagct
     2701 catcagcgtg gtcgtgaagc gattcacaga tgtctgcctg ttcatccgcg tccagctcgt
     2761 tgagtttctc cagaagcgtt aatgtctggc ttctgataaa gcgggccatg ttaagggcgg
     2821 ttttttcctg tttggtcact gatgcctccg tgtaaggggg atttctgttc atgggggtaa
     2881 tgataccgat gaaacgagag aggatgctca cgatacgggt tactgatgat gaacatgccc
     2941 ggttactgga acgttgtgag ggtaaacaac tggcggtatg gatgcggcgg gaccagagaa
     3001 aaatcactca gggtcaatgc cagcgcttcg ttaatacaga tgtaggtgtt ccacagggta
     3061 gccagcagca tcctgcgatg cagatccgga acataatggt gcagggcgct gacttccgcg
     3121 tttccagact ttacgaaaca cggaaaccga agaccattca tgttgttgct caggtcgcag
     3181 acgttttgca gcagcagtcg cttcacgttc gctcgcgtat cggtgattca ttctgctaac
     3241 cagtaaggca accccgccag cctagccggg tcctcaacga caggagcacg atcatgcgca
     3301 cccgtggggc cgccatgccg gcgataatgg cctgcttctc gccgaaacgt ttggtggcgg
     3361 gaccagtgac gaaggcttga gcgagggcgt gcaagattcc gaataccgca agcgacaggc
     3421 cgatcatcgt cgcgctccag cgaaagcggt cctcgccgaa aatgacccag agcgctgccg
     3481 gcacctgtcc tacgagttgc atgataaaga agacagtcat aagtgcggcg acgatagtca
     3541 tgccccgcgc ccaccggaag gagctgactg ggttgaaggc tctcaagggc atcggtcgag
     3601 atcccggtgc ctaatgagtg agctaactta cattaattgc gttgcgctca ctgcccgctt
     3661 tccagtcggg aaacctgtcg tgccagctgc attaatgaat cggccaacgc gcggggagag
     3721 gcggtttgcg tattgggcgc cagggtggtt tttcttttca ccagtgagac gggcaacagc
     3781 tgattgccct tcaccgcctg gccctgagag agttgcagca agcggtccac gctggtttgc
     3841 cccagcaggc gaaaatcctg tttgatggtg gttaacggcg ggatataaca tgagctgtct
     3901 tcggtatcgt cgtatcccac taccgagata tccgcaccaa cgcgcagccc ggactcggta
     3961 atggcgcgca ttgcgcccag cgccatctga tcgttggcaa ccagcatcgc agtgggaacg
     4021 atgccctcat tcagcatttg catggtttgt tgaaaaccgg acatggcact ccagtcgcct
     4081 tcccgttccg ctatcggctg aatttgattg cgagtgagat atttatgcca gccagccaga
     4141 cgcagacgcg ccgagacaga acttaatggg cccgctaaca gcgcgatttg ctggtgaccc
     4201 aatgcgacca gatgctccac gcccagtcgc gtaccgtctt catgggagaa aataatactg
     4261 ttgatgggtg tctggtcaga gacatcaaga aataacgccg gaacattagt gcaggcagct
     4321 tccacagcaa tggcatcctg gtcatccagc ggatagttaa tgatcagccc actgacgcgt
     4381 tgcgcgagaa gattgtgcac cgccgcttta caggcttcga cgccgcttcg ttctaccatc
     4441 gacaccacca cgctggcacc cagttgatcg gcgcgagatt taatcgccgc gacaatttgc
     4501 gacggcgcgt gcagggccag actggaggtg gcaacgccaa tcagcaacga ctgtttgccc
     4561 gccagttgtt gtgccacgcg gttgggaatg taattcagct ccgccatcgc cgcttccact
     4621 ttttcccgcg ttttcgcaga aacgtggctg gcctggttca ccacgcggga aacggtctga
     4681 taagagacac cggcatactc tgcgacatcg tataacgtta ctggtttcac attcaccacc
     4741 ctgaattgac tctcttccgg gcgctatcat gccataccgc gaaaggtttt gcgccattcg
     4801 atggtgtccg ggatctcgac gctctccctt atgcgactcc tgcattagga agcagcccag
     4861 tagtaggttg aggccgttga gcaccgccgc cgcaaggaat ggtgcatgca aggagatggc
     4921 gcccaacagt cccccggcca cggggcctgc caccataccc acgccgaaac aagcgctcat
     4981 gagcccgaag tggcgagccc gatcttcccc atcggtgatg tcggcgatat aggcgccagc
     5041 aaccgcacct gtggcgccgg tgatgccggc cacgatgcgt ccggcgtaga ggatcgagat
     5101 ctcgatcccg cgaaattaat acgactcact ataggggaat tgtgagcgga taacaattcc
     5161 cctctagaaa taattttgtt taactttaag aaggagatat acatatgtct aaaataaaat
     5221 ggccgccccc tgcaagtaaa ggtgaagaac tgtttaccgg cgtggttccg attctggtgg
     5281 aactggatgg tgatgttaat ggccataaat tcagcgtgcg cggcgaaggt gaaggcgatg
     5341 ccaccaacgg taaactgacg ctgaaattta tctgcaccac gggtaaactg ccggtgccgt
     5401 ggccgaccct ggttaccacg ctgacgtatg gcgtgcagtg tttcagccgt tacccggatc
     5461 atatgaaacg ccacgatttc tttaaaagcg ccatgccgga aggttatgtt caggaacgta
     5521 ccatttcttt taaagatgat ggcacctaca aaacgcgcgc agaagtgaaa ttcgaaggtg
     5581 ataccctggt taaccgtatt gaactgaaag gcatcgattt caaagaagat ggtaacatcc
     5641 tgggccataa actggaatac aacttcaact ctcacaacgt gtacatcacc gcagataaac
     5701 agaaaaacgg tatcaaagcg aacttcaaaa tccgccataa tgtggaagat ggcagcgttc
     5761 agctggcgga tcactatcag cagaacaccc cgattggtga tggcccggtt ctgctgccgg
     5821 ataatcatta cctgagcacg cagtctgtgc tgagtaaaga tccgaacgaa aaacgtgatc
     5881 atatggtgct gctggaattt gttaccgcgg ccggtatcac gcacggcatg gatgaactgt
     5941 ataaactgca ccaccaccac caccactaat aagatccggc tgctaacaaa gcccgaaagg
     6001 aagctgagtt ggctgctgcc accgctgagc aataactagc ataacccctt ggggcctcta
     6061 aacgggtctt gaggggtttt ttgctgaaag gaggaactat atccggat
//
