# Supplementary material for: Effect of Translation-Enhancing Nascent SKIK Peptide on the Arrest Peptides Containing Consecutive Proline
Source: ACS Synth Biol. 2024 Nov 22;13(12):3908–16. doi: 10.1021/acssynbio.4c00221 (PMC11669330; doi:10.1021/acssynbio.4c00221)
Supplement: Supplementary file 2 — sb4c00221_si_002.zip [file sb4c00221_si_002.zip › supplemental_genbank_data_R2/pET22b-SKIK-SecM-sfGFP.gbk]

LOCUS       Exported                6147 bp ds-DNA     circular SYN 22-JUL-2024
DEFINITION  .
ACCESSION   .
VERSION     .
KEYWORDS    .
SOURCE      synthetic DNA construct
  ORGANISM  synthetic DNA construct
REFERENCE   1  (bases 1 to 6147)
  AUTHORS   .
  TITLE     Direct Submission
  JOURNAL   Exported Jul 22, 2024 from SnapGene 4.1.9
            http://www.snapgene.com
FEATURES             Location/Qualifiers
     source          1..6147
                     /organism="synthetic DNA construct"
                     /mol_type="other DNA"
                     /note="color: #ffffff"
     rep_origin      12..467
                     /label=f1 ori
                     /note="f1 bacteriophage origin of replication; arrow 
                     indicates direction of (+) strand synthesis"
                     /note="color: #ffff00"
                     /note="color: #ffff00"
     promoter        494..598
                     /gene="bla"
                     /label=AmpR promoter
                     /note="color: #ffffff; direction: RIGHT"
                     /note="color: #ffffff"
     CDS             599..1459
                     /codon_start=1
                     /gene="bla"
                     /product="beta-lactamase"
                     /label=AmpR
                     /note="confers resistance to ampicillin, carbenicillin, and
                     related antibiotics"
                     /note="This feature has 2 segments: 1: 604 .. 672 / #ccffcc
                     / signal sequence 2: 673 .. 1464 / #ccffcc Cleavage site 
                     after base 672"
                     /note="This feature has 2 segments:
                        1:  599 ..  667 / #993366
                        2:  668 .. 1459 / #993366"
                     /translation="MSIQHFRVALIPFFAAFCLPVFAHPETLVKVKDAEDQLGARVGYI
                     ELDLNSGKILESFRPEERFPMMSTFKVLLCGAVLSRIDAGQEQLGRRIHYSQNDLVEYS
                     PVTEKHLTDGMTVRELCSAAITMSDNTAANLLLTTIGGPKELTAFLHNMGDHVTRLDRW
                     EPELNEAIPNDERDTTMPAAMATTLRKLLTGELLTLASRQQLIDWMEADKVAGPLLRSA
                     LPAGWFIADKSGAGERGSRGIIAALGPDGKPSRIVVIYTTGSQATMDERNRQIAEIGAS
                     LIKHW"
     rep_origin      1630..2218
                     /label=ori
                     /note="high-copy-number ColE1/pMB1/pBR322/pUC origin of 
                     replication"
                     /note="color: #ffff00"
                     /note="color: #ffff00"
     misc_feature    2404..2546
                     /label=bom
                     /note="basis of mobility region from pBR322"
                     /note="color: #a6acb3"
                     /note="color: #a6acb3"
     CDS             complement(2648..2839)
                     /codon_start=1
                     /gene="rop"
                     /product="Rop protein, which maintains plasmids at low copy
                     number"
                     /label=rop
                     /note="color: #993366"
                     /note="color: #993366"
                     /translation="MTKQEKTALNMARFIRSQTLTLLEKLNELDADEQADICESLHDHA
                     DELYRSCLARFGDDGENL"
     CDS             complement(3648..4730)
                     /codon_start=1
                     /gene="lacI"
                     /product="lac repressor"
                     /label=lacI
                     /note="The lac repressor binds to the lac operator to 
                     inhibit transcription in E. coli. This inhibition can be 
                     relieved by adding lactose or 
                     isopropyl-beta-D-thiogalactopyranoside (IPTG)."
                     /note="color: #993366"
                     /note="color: #993366"
                     /translation="MKPVTLYDVAEYAGVSYQTVSRVVNQASHVSAKTREKVEAAMAEL
                     NYIPNRVAQQLAGKQSLLIGVATSSLALHAPSQIVAAIKSRADQLGASVVVSMVERSGV
                     EACKAAVHNLLAQRVSGLIINYPLDDQDAIAVEAACTNVPALFLDVSDQTPINSIIFSH
                     EDGTRLGVEHLVALGHQQIALLAGPLSSVSARLRLAGWHKYLTRNQIQPIAEREGDWSA
                     MSGFQQTMQMLNEGIVPTAMLVANDQMALGAMRAITESGLRVGADISVVGYDDTEDSSC
                     YIPPLTTIKQDFRLLGQTSVDRLLQLSQGQAVKGNQLLPVSLVKRKTTLAPNTQTASPR
                     ALADSLMQLARQVSRLESGQ"
     promoter        complement(4731..4808)
                     /gene="lacI"
                     /label=lacI promoter
                     /note="color: #ffffff; direction: LEFT"
                     /note="color: #ffffff; direction: LEFT"
     promoter        5117..5135
                     /label=T7 promoter
                     /note="promoter for bacteriophage T7 RNA polymerase"
                     /note="color: #ffffff; direction: RIGHT"
                     /note="color: #ffffff"
     protein_bind    5136..5160
                     /label=lac operator
                     /bound_moiety="lac repressor encoded by lacI"
                     /note="The lac repressor binds to the lac operator to 
                     inhibit transcription in E. coli. This inhibition can be 
                     relieved by adding lactose or 
                     isopropyl-beta-D-thiogalactopyranoside (IPTG)."
                     /note="color: #31849b"
                     /note="color: #31849b"
     RBS             5175..5197
                     /note="efficient ribosome binding site from bacteriophage 
                     T7 gene 10 (Olins and Rangwala, 1989)"
                     /note="color: #a6acb3"
                     /note="color: #a6acb3"
     misc_feature    5208..5219
                     /label=SKIK
                     /note="color: #ff0000"
                     /note="color: #a6acb3"
     misc_feature    5220..5270
                     /label=SecM AP
                     /note="color: #333300"
                     /note="color: #a6acb3"
     CDS             5271..5984
                     /codon_start=1
                     /product="GFP variant that folds robustly even when fused 
                     to poorly folded proteins (Pedelacq et al., 2006)"
                     /label=superfolder GFP
                     /note="mammalian codon-optimized"
                     /note="color: #05fd14"
                     /note="color: #993366"
                     /translation="ASKGEELFTGVVPILVELDGDVNGHKFSVRGEGEGDATNGKLTLK
                     FICTTGKLPVPWPTLVTTLTYGVQCFSRYPDHMKRHDFFKSAMPEGYVQERTISFKDDG
                     TYKTRAEVKFEGDTLVNRIELKGIDFKEDGNILGHKLEYNFNSHNVYITADKQKNGIKA
                     NFKIRHNVEDGSVQLADHYQQNTPIGDGPVLLPDNHYLSTQSVLSKDPNEKRDHMVLLE
                     FVTAAGITHGMDELYK"
     CDS             5988..6005
                     /codon_start=1
                     /product="6xHis affinity tag"
                     /label=6xHis
                     /note="color: #cc99b2"
                     /note="color: #993366"
                     /translation="HHHHHH"
     terminator      6075..6122
                     /label=T7 terminator
                     /note="transcription terminator for bacteriophage T7 RNA 
                     polymerase"
                     /note="color: #ffffff; direction: RIGHT"
                     /note="color: #ffffff"
ORIGIN
        1 tggcgaatgg gnnnnnnnnn nnnnnnnnnn nnnnnnnnnn nnnnnnnnnn nnnnnnnnnn
       61 nnnnnnnnnn nnnnnnnnnn nnnnnnnnnn nnnnnnnnnn nnnnnnnnnn nnnnnnnnnn
      121 nnnnnnnnnn nnnnncnnnn nnnnnnnnnn nnnnnnnnnn nnnnnnnnnn nnnnnnnnnn
      181 nnnnnnnnnn nnnnnnnnnn nnnnnnnnnn nnnnnnnnnn nnnnnnnann nnnnnnnnnn
      241 nnnnnnnnnn nnnnnnnnnn nnnnnnnnnn nnnnnnncct ttgacgttgg agtccacgtt
      301 ctttaatagt ggactcttgt tccaaactgg aacaacactc aaccctatct cggtctattc
      361 ttttgattta taagggattt tgccgatttc ggcctattgg ttaaaaaatg agctgattta
      421 acaaaaattt aacgcgaatt ttaacaaaat attaacgttt acaatttcag gtggcacttt
      481 tcggggaaat gtgcgcggaa cccctatttg tttatttttc taaatacatt caaatatgta
      541 tccgctcatg agacaataac cctgataaat gcttcaataa tattgaaaaa ggaagagtat
      601 gagtattcaa catttccgtg tcgcccttat tccctttttt gcggcatttt gccttcctgt
      661 ttttgctcac ccagaaacgc tggtgaaagt aaaagatgct gaagatcagt tgggtgcacg
      721 agtgggttac atcgaactgg atctcaacag cggtaagatc cttgagagtt ttcgccccga
      781 agaacgtttt ccaatgatga gcacttttaa agttctgcta tgtggcgcgg tattatcccg
      841 tattgacgcc gggcaagagc aactcggtcg ccgcatacac tattctcaga atgacttggt
      901 tgagtactca ccagtcacag aaaagcatct tacggatggc atgacagtaa gagaattatg
      961 cagtgctgcc ataaccatga gtgataacac tgcggccaac ttacttctga caacgatcgg
     1021 aggaccgaag gagctaaccg cttttttgca caacatgggg gatcatgtaa ctcgccttga
     1081 tcgttgggaa ccggagctga atgaagccat accaaacgac gagcgtgaca ccacgatgcc
     1141 tgcagcaatg gcaacaacgt tgcgcaaact attaactggc gaactactta ctctagcttc
     1201 ccggcaacaa ttaatagact ggatggaggc ggataaagtt gcaggaccac ttctgcgctc
     1261 ggcccttccg gctggctggt ttattgctga taaatctgga gccggtgagc gtgggtctcg
     1321 cggtatcatt gcagcactgg ggccagatgg taagccctcc cgtatcgtag ttatctacac
     1381 gacggggagt caggcaacta tggatgaacg aaatagacag atcgctgaga taggtgcctc
     1441 actgattaag cattggtaac tgtcagacca agtttactca tatatacttt agattgattt
     1501 aaaacttcat ttttaattta aaaggatcta ggtgaagatc ctttttgata atctcatgac
     1561 caaaatccct taacgtgagt tttcgttcca ctgagcgtca gaccccgtag aaaagatcaa
     1621 aggatcttct tgagatcctt tttttctgcg cgtaatctgc tgcttgcaaa caaaaaaacc
     1681 accgctacca gcggtggttt gtttgccgga tcaagagcta ccaactcttt ttccgaaggt
     1741 aactggcttc agcagagcgc agataccaaa tactgtcctt ctagtgtagc cgtagttagg
     1801 ccaccacttc aagaactctg tagcaccgcc tacatacctc gctctgctaa tcctgttacc
     1861 agtggctgct gccagtggcg ataagtcgtg tcttaccggg ttggactcaa gacgatagtt
     1921 accggataag gcgcagcggt cgggctgaac ggggggttcg tgcacacagc ccagcttgga
     1981 gcgaacgacc tacaccgaac tgagatacct acagcgtgag ctatgagaaa gcgccacgct
     2041 tcccgaaggg agaaaggcgg acaggtatcc ggtaagcggc agggtcggaa caggagagcg
     2101 cacgagggag cttccagggg gaaacgcctg gtatctttat agtcctgtcg ggtttcgcca
     2161 cctctgactt gagcgtcgat ttttgtgatg ctcgtcaggg gggcggagcc tatggaaaaa
     2221 cgccagcaac gcggcctttt tacggttcct ggccttttgc tggccttttg ctcacatgtt
     2281 ctttcctgcg ttatcccctg attctgtgga taaccgtatt accgcctttg agtgagctga
     2341 taccgctcgc cgcagccgaa cgaccgagcg cagcgagtca gtgagcgagg aagcggaaga
     2401 gcgcctgatg cggtattttc tccttacgca tctgtgcggt atttcacacc gcatatatgg
     2461 tgcactctca gtacaatctg ctctgatgcc gcatagttaa gccagtatac actccgctat
     2521 cgctacgtga ctgggtcatg gctgcgcccc gacacccgcc aacacccgct gacgcgccct
     2581 gacgggcttg tctgctcccg gcatccgctt acagacaagc tgtgaccgtc tccgggagct
     2641 gcatgtgtca gaggttttca ccgtcatcac cgaaacgcgc gaggcagctg cggtaaagct
     2701 catcagcgtg gtcgtgaagc gattcacaga tgtctgcctg ttcatccgcg tccagctcgt
     2761 tgagtttctc cagaagcgtt aatgtctggc ttctgataaa gcgggccatg ttaagggcgg
     2821 ttttttcctg tttggtcact gatgcctccg tgtaaggggg atttctgttc atgggggtaa
     2881 tgataccgat gaaacgagag aggatgctca cgatacgggt tactgatgat gaacatgccc
     2941 ggttactgga acgttgtgag ggtaaacaac tggcggtatg gatgcggcgg gaccagagaa
     3001 aaatcactca gggtcaatgc cagcgcttcg ttaatacaga tgtaggtgtt ccacagggta
     3061 gccagcagca tcctgcgatg cagatccgga acataatggt gcagggcgct gacttccgcg
     3121 tttccagact ttacgaaaca cggaaaccga agaccattca tgttgttgct caggtcgcag
     3181 acgttttgca gcagcagtcg cttcacgttc gctcgcgtat cggtgattca ttctgctaac
     3241 cagtaaggca accccgccag cctagccggg tcctcaacga caggagcacg atcatgcgca
     3301 cccgtggggc cgccatgccg gcgataatgg cctgcttctc gccgaaacgt ttggtggcgg
     3361 gaccagtgac gaaggcttga gcgagggcgt gcaagattcc gaataccgca agcgacaggc
     3421 cgatcatcgt cgcgctccag cgaaagcggt cctcgccgaa aatgacccag agcgctgccg
     3481 gcacctgtcc tacgagttgc atgataaaga agacagtcat aagtgcggcg acgatagtca
     3541 tgccccgcgc ccaccggaag gagctgactg ggttgaaggc tctcaagggc atcggtcgag
     3601 atcccggtgc ctaatgagtg agctaactta cattaattgc gttgcgctca ctgcccgctt
     3661 tccagtcggg aaacctgtcg tgccagctgc attaatgaat cggccaacgc gcggggagag
     3721 gcggtttgcg tattgggcgc cagggtggtt tttcttttca ccagtgagac gggcaacagc
     3781 tgattgccct tcaccgcctg gccctgagag agttgcagca agcggtccac gctggtttgc
     3841 cccagcaggc gaaaatcctg tttgatggtg gttaacggcg ggatataaca tgagctgtct
     3901 tcggtatcgt cgtatcccac taccgagata tccgcaccaa cgcgcagccc ggactcggta
     3961 atggcgcgca ttgcgcccag cgccatctga tcgttggcaa ccagcatcgc agtgggaacg
     4021 atgccctcat tcagcatttg catggtttgt tgaaaaccgg acatggcact ccagtcgcct
     4081 tcccgttccg ctatcggctg aatttgattg cgagtgagat atttatgcca gccagccaga
     4141 cgcagacgcg ccgagacaga acttaatggg cccgctaaca gcgcgatttg ctggtgaccc
     4201 aatgcgacca gatgctccac gcccagtcgc gtaccgtctt catgggagaa aataatactg
     4261 ttgatgggtg tctggtcaga gacatcaaga aataacgccg gaacattagt gcaggcagct
     4321 tccacagcaa tggcatcctg gtcatccagc ggatagttaa tgatcagccc actgacgcgt
     4381 tgcgcgagaa gattgtgcac cgccgcttta caggcttcga cgccgcttcg ttctaccatc
     4441 gacaccacca cgctggcacc cagttgatcg gcgcgagatt taatcgccgc gacaatttgc
     4501 gacggcgcgt gcagggccag actggaggtg gcaacgccaa tcagcaacga ctgtttgccc
     4561 gccagttgtt gtgccacgcg gttgggaatg taattcagct ccgccatcgc cgcttccact
     4621 ttttcccgcg ttttcgcaga aacgtggctg gcctggttca ccacgcggga aacggtctga
     4681 taagagacac cggcatactc tgcgacatcg tataacgtta ctggtttcac attcaccacc
     4741 ctgaattgac tctcttccgg gcgctatcat gccataccgc gaaaggtttt gcgccattcg
     4801 atggtgtccg ggatctcgac gctctccctt atgcgactcc tgcattagga agcagcccag
     4861 tagtaggttg aggccgttga gcaccgccgc cgcaaggaat ggtgcatgca aggagatggc
     4921 gcccaacagt cccccggcca cggggcctgc caccataccc acgccgaaac aagcgctcat
     4981 gagcccgaag tggcgagccc gatcttcccc atcggtgatg tcggcgatat aggcgccagc
     5041 aaccgcacct gtggcgccgg tgatgccggc cacgatgcgt ccggcgtaga ggatcgagat
     5101 ctcgatcccg cgaaattaat acgactcact ataggggaat tgtgagcgga taacaattcc
     5161 cctctagaaa taattttgtt taactttaag aaggagatat acatatgtct aaaataaaat
     5221 tcagcacgcc cgtctggata agccaggcgc aaggcatccg tgctggccct gcaagtaaag
     5281 gtgaagaact gtttaccggc gtggttccga ttctggtgga actggatggt gatgttaatg
     5341 gccataaatt cagcgtgcgc ggcgaaggtg aaggcgatgc caccaacggt aaactgacgc
     5401 tgaaatttat ctgcaccacg ggtaaactgc cggtgccgtg gccgaccctg gttaccacgc
     5461 tgacgtatgg cgtgcagtgt ttcagccgtt acccggatca tatgaaacgc cacgatttct
     5521 ttaaaagcgc catgccggaa ggttatgttc aggaacgtac catttctttt aaagatgatg
     5581 gcacctacaa aacgcgcgca gaagtgaaat tcgaaggtga taccctggtt aaccgtattg
     5641 aactgaaagg catcgatttc aaagaagatg gtaacatcct gggccataaa ctggaataca
     5701 acttcaactc tcacaacgtg tacatcaccg cagataaaca gaaaaacggt atcaaagcga
     5761 acttcaaaat ccgccataat gtggaagatg gcagcgttca gctggcggat cactatcagc
     5821 agaacacccc gattggtgat ggcccggttc tgctgccgga taatcattac ctgagcacgc
     5881 agtctgtgct gagtaaagat ccgaacgaaa aacgtgatca tatggtgctg ctggaatttg
     5941 ttaccgcggc cggtatcacg cacggcatgg atgaactgta taaactgcac caccaccacc
     6001 accactaata agatccggct gctaacaaag cccgaaagga agctgagttg gctgctgcca
     6061 ccgctgagca ataactagca taaccccttg gggcctctaa acgggtcttg aggggttttt
     6121 tgctgaaagg aggaactata tccggat
//
