# Supplementary material for: Effect of Translation-Enhancing Nascent SKIK Peptide on the Arrest Peptides Containing Consecutive Proline
Source: ACS Synth Biol. 2024 Nov 22;13(12):3908–16. doi: 10.1021/acssynbio.4c00221 (PMC11669330; doi:10.1021/acssynbio.4c00221)
Supplement: Supplementary file 2 — sb4c00221_si_002.zip [file sb4c00221_si_002.zip › supplemental_genbank_data_R2/pET22b-SKIK-sfGFP.gbk]

LOCUS       Exported                6096 bp ds-DNA     circular SYN 22-JUL-2024
DEFINITION  .
ACCESSION   .
VERSION     .
KEYWORDS    .
SOURCE      synthetic DNA construct
  ORGANISM  synthetic DNA construct
REFERENCE   1  (bases 1 to 6096)
  AUTHORS   .
  TITLE     Direct Submission
  JOURNAL   Exported Jul 22, 2024 from SnapGene 4.1.9
            http://www.snapgene.com
FEATURES             Location/Qualifiers
     source          1..6096
                     /organism="synthetic DNA construct"
                     /mol_type="other DNA"
                     /note="color: #ffffff"
     rep_origin      12..467
                     /label=f1 ori
                     /note="f1 bacteriophage origin of replication; arrow 
                     indicates direction of (+) strand synthesis"
                     /note="color: #ffff00"
                     /note="color: #ffff00"
     promoter        494..598
                     /gene="bla"
                     /label=AmpR promoter
                     /note="color: #ffffff; direction: RIGHT"
                     /note="color: #ffffff"
     CDS             599..1459
                     /codon_start=1
                     /gene="bla"
                     /product="beta-lactamase"
                     /label=AmpR
                     /note="confers resistance to ampicillin, carbenicillin, and
                     related antibiotics"
                     /note="This feature has 2 segments: 1: 604 .. 672 / #ccffcc
                     / signal sequence 2: 673 .. 1464 / #ccffcc Cleavage site 
                     after base 672"
                     /note="This feature has 2 segments:
                        1:  599 ..  667 / #993366
                        2:  668 .. 1459 / #993366"
                     /translation="MSIQHFRVALIPFFAAFCLPVFAHPETLVKVKDAEDQLGARVGYI
                     ELDLNSGKILESFRPEERFPMMSTFKVLLCGAVLSRIDAGQEQLGRRIHYSQNDLVEYS
                     PVTEKHLTDGMTVRELCSAAITMSDNTAANLLLTTIGGPKELTAFLHNMGDHVTRLDRW
                     EPELNEAIPNDERDTTMPAAMATTLRKLLTGELLTLASRQQLIDWMEADKVAGPLLRSA
                     LPAGWFIADKSGAGERGSRGIIAALGPDGKPSRIVVIYTTGSQATMDERNRQIAEIGAS
                     LIKHW"
     rep_origin      1630..2218
                     /label=ori
                     /note="high-copy-number ColE1/pMB1/pBR322/pUC origin of 
                     replication"
                     /note="color: #ffff00"
                     /note="color: #ffff00"
     misc_feature    2404..2546
                     /label=bom
                     /note="basis of mobility region from pBR322"
                     /note="color: #a6acb3"
                     /note="color: #a6acb3"
     CDS             complement(2648..2839)
                     /codon_start=1
                     /gene="rop"
                     /product="Rop protein, which maintains plasmids at low copy
                     number"
                     /label=rop
                     /note="color: #993366"
                     /note="color: #993366"
                     /translation="MTKQEKTALNMARFIRSQTLTLLEKLNELDADEQADICESLHDHA
                     DELYRSCLARFGDDGENL"
     CDS             complement(3648..4730)
                     /codon_start=1
                     /gene="lacI"
                     /product="lac repressor"
                     /label=lacI
                     /note="The lac repressor binds to the lac operator to 
                     inhibit transcription in E. coli. This inhibition can be 
                     relieved by adding lactose or 
                     isopropyl-beta-D-thiogalactopyranoside (IPTG)."
                     /note="color: #993366"
                     /note="color: #993366"
                     /translation="MKPVTLYDVAEYAGVSYQTVSRVVNQASHVSAKTREKVEAAMAEL
                     NYIPNRVAQQLAGKQSLLIGVATSSLALHAPSQIVAAIKSRADQLGASVVVSMVERSGV
                     EACKAAVHNLLAQRVSGLIINYPLDDQDAIAVEAACTNVPALFLDVSDQTPINSIIFSH
                     EDGTRLGVEHLVALGHQQIALLAGPLSSVSARLRLAGWHKYLTRNQIQPIAEREGDWSA
                     MSGFQQTMQMLNEGIVPTAMLVANDQMALGAMRAITESGLRVGADISVVGYDDTEDSSC
                     YIPPLTTIKQDFRLLGQTSVDRLLQLSQGQAVKGNQLLPVSLVKRKTTLAPNTQTASPR
                     ALADSLMQLARQVSRLESGQ"
     promoter        complement(4731..4808)
                     /gene="lacI"
                     /label=lacI promoter
                     /note="color: #ffffff; direction: LEFT"
                     /note="color: #ffffff; direction: LEFT"
     promoter        5117..5135
                     /label=T7 promoter
                     /note="promoter for bacteriophage T7 RNA polymerase"
                     /note="color: #ffffff; direction: RIGHT"
                     /note="color: #ffffff"
     protein_bind    5136..5160
                     /label=lac operator
                     /bound_moiety="lac repressor encoded by lacI"
                     /note="The lac repressor binds to the lac operator to 
                     inhibit transcription in E. coli. This inhibition can be 
                     relieved by adding lactose or 
                     isopropyl-beta-D-thiogalactopyranoside (IPTG)."
                     /note="color: #31849b"
                     /note="color: #31849b"
     RBS             5175..5197
                     /note="efficient ribosome binding site from bacteriophage 
                     T7 gene 10 (Olins and Rangwala, 1989)"
                     /note="color: #a6acb3"
                     /note="color: #a6acb3"
     CDS             5223..5933
                     /codon_start=1
                     /product="GFP variant that folds robustly even when fused 
                     to poorly folded proteins (Pedelacq et al., 2006)"
                     /label=superfolder GFP
                     /note="mammalian codon-optimized"
                     /note="color: #05fd14"
                     /note="color: #993366"
                     /translation="SKGEELFTGVVPILVELDGDVNGHKFSVRGEGEGDATNGKLTLKF
                     ICTTGKLPVPWPTLVTTLTYGVQCFSRYPDHMKRHDFFKSAMPEGYVQERTISFKDDGT
                     YKTRAEVKFEGDTLVNRIELKGIDFKEDGNILGHKLEYNFNSHNVYITADKQKNGIKAN
                     FKIRHNVEDGSVQLADHYQQNTPIGDGPVLLPDNHYLSTQSVLSKDPNEKRDHMVLLEF
                     VTAAGITHGMDELYK"
     CDS             5937..5954
                     /codon_start=1
                     /product="6xHis affinity tag"
                     /label=6xHis
                     /note="color: #cc99b2"
                     /note="color: #993366"
                     /translation="HHHHHH"
     terminator      6024..6071
                     /label=T7 terminator
                     /note="transcription terminator for bacteriophage T7 RNA 
                     polymerase"
                     /note="color: #ffffff; direction: RIGHT"
                     /note="color: #ffffff"
ORIGIN
        1 tggcgaatgg gnnnnnnnnn nnnnnnnnnn nnnnnnnnnn nnnnnnnnnn nnnnnnnnnn
       61 nnnnnnnnnn nnnnnnnnnn nnnnnnnnnn nnnnnnnnnn nnnnnnnnnn nnnnnnnnnn
      121 nnnnnnnnnn nnnnncnnnn nnnnnnnnnn nnnnnnnnnn nnnnnnnnnn nnnnnnnnnn
      181 nnnnnnnnnn nnnnnnnnnn nnnnnnnnnn nnnnnnnnnn nnnnnnnann nnnnnnnnnn
      241 nnnnnnnnnn nnnnnnnnnn nnnnnnnnnn nnnnnnncct ttgacgttgg agtccacgtt
      301 ctttaatagt ggactcttgt tccaaactgg aacaacactc aaccctatct cggtctattc
      361 ttttgattta taagggattt tgccgatttc ggcctattgg ttaaaaaatg agctgattta
      421 acaaaaattt aacgcgaatt ttaacaaaat attaacgttt acaatttcag gtggcacttt
      481 tcggggaaat gtgcgcggaa cccctatttg tttatttttc taaatacatt caaatatgta
      541 tccgctcatg agacaataac cctgataaat gcttcaataa tattgaaaaa ggaagagtat
      601 gagtattcaa catttccgtg tcgcccttat tccctttttt gcggcatttt gccttcctgt
      661 ttttgctcac ccagaaacgc tggtgaaagt aaaagatgct gaagatcagt tgggtgcacg
      721 agtgggttac atcgaactgg atctcaacag cggtaagatc cttgagagtt ttcgccccga
      781 agaacgtttt ccaatgatga gcacttttaa agttctgcta tgtggcgcgg tattatcccg
      841 tattgacgcc gggcaagagc aactcggtcg ccgcatacac tattctcaga atgacttggt
      901 tgagtactca ccagtcacag aaaagcatct tacggatggc atgacagtaa gagaattatg
      961 cagtgctgcc ataaccatga gtgataacac tgcggccaac ttacttctga caacgatcgg
     1021 aggaccgaag gagctaaccg cttttttgca caacatgggg gatcatgtaa ctcgccttga
     1081 tcgttgggaa ccggagctga atgaagccat accaaacgac gagcgtgaca ccacgatgcc
     1141 tgcagcaatg gcaacaacgt tgcgcaaact attaactggc gaactactta ctctagcttc
     1201 ccggcaacaa ttaatagact ggatggaggc ggataaagtt gcaggaccac ttctgcgctc
     1261 ggcccttccg gctggctggt ttattgctga taaatctgga gccggtgagc gtgggtctcg
     1321 cggtatcatt gcagcactgg ggccagatgg taagccctcc cgtatcgtag ttatctacac
     1381 gacggggagt caggcaacta tggatgaacg aaatagacag atcgctgaga taggtgcctc
     1441 actgattaag cattggtaac tgtcagacca agtttactca tatatacttt agattgattt
     1501 aaaacttcat ttttaattta aaaggatcta ggtgaagatc ctttttgata atctcatgac
     1561 caaaatccct taacgtgagt tttcgttcca ctgagcgtca gaccccgtag aaaagatcaa
     1621 aggatcttct tgagatcctt tttttctgcg cgtaatctgc tgcttgcaaa caaaaaaacc
     1681 accgctacca gcggtggttt gtttgccgga tcaagagcta ccaactcttt ttccgaaggt
     1741 aactggcttc agcagagcgc agataccaaa tactgtcctt ctagtgtagc cgtagttagg
     1801 ccaccacttc aagaactctg tagcaccgcc tacatacctc gctctgctaa tcctgttacc
     1861 agtggctgct gccagtggcg ataagtcgtg tcttaccggg ttggactcaa gacgatagtt
     1921 accggataag gcgcagcggt cgggctgaac ggggggttcg tgcacacagc ccagcttgga
     1981 gcgaacgacc tacaccgaac tgagatacct acagcgtgag ctatgagaaa gcgccacgct
     2041 tcccgaaggg agaaaggcgg acaggtatcc ggtaagcggc agggtcggaa caggagagcg
     2101 cacgagggag cttccagggg gaaacgcctg gtatctttat agtcctgtcg ggtttcgcca
     2161 cctctgactt gagcgtcgat ttttgtgatg ctcgtcaggg gggcggagcc tatggaaaaa
     2221 cgccagcaac gcggcctttt tacggttcct ggccttttgc tggccttttg ctcacatgtt
     2281 ctttcctgcg ttatcccctg attctgtgga taaccgtatt accgcctttg agtgagctga
     2341 taccgctcgc cgcagccgaa cgaccgagcg cagcgagtca gtgagcgagg aagcggaaga
     2401 gcgcctgatg cggtattttc tccttacgca tctgtgcggt atttcacacc gcatatatgg
     2461 tgcactctca gtacaatctg ctctgatgcc gcatagttaa gccagtatac actccgctat
     2521 cgctacgtga ctgggtcatg gctgcgcccc gacacccgcc aacacccgct gacgcgccct
     2581 gacgggcttg tctgctcccg gcatccgctt acagacaagc tgtgaccgtc tccgggagct
     2641 gcatgtgtca gaggttttca ccgtcatcac cgaaacgcgc gaggcagctg cggtaaagct
     2701 catcagcgtg gtcgtgaagc gattcacaga tgtctgcctg ttcatccgcg tccagctcgt
     2761 tgagtttctc cagaagcgtt aatgtctggc ttctgataaa gcgggccatg ttaagggcgg
     2821 ttttttcctg tttggtcact gatgcctccg tgtaaggggg atttctgttc atgggggtaa
     2881 tgataccgat gaaacgagag aggatgctca cgatacgggt tactgatgat gaacatgccc
     2941 ggttactgga acgttgtgag ggtaaacaac tggcggtatg gatgcggcgg gaccagagaa
     3001 aaatcactca gggtcaatgc cagcgcttcg ttaatacaga tgtaggtgtt ccacagggta
     3061 gccagcagca tcctgcgatg cagatccgga acataatggt gcagggcgct gacttccgcg
     3121 tttccagact ttacgaaaca cggaaaccga agaccattca tgttgttgct caggtcgcag
     3181 acgttttgca gcagcagtcg cttcacgttc gctcgcgtat cggtgattca ttctgctaac
     3241 cagtaaggca accccgccag cctagccggg tcctcaacga caggagcacg atcatgcgca
     3301 cccgtggggc cgccatgccg gcgataatgg cctgcttctc gccgaaacgt ttggtggcgg
     3361 gaccagtgac gaaggcttga gcgagggcgt gcaagattcc gaataccgca agcgacaggc
     3421 cgatcatcgt cgcgctccag cgaaagcggt cctcgccgaa aatgacccag agcgctgccg
     3481 gcacctgtcc tacgagttgc atgataaaga agacagtcat aagtgcggcg acgatagtca
     3541 tgccccgcgc ccaccggaag gagctgactg ggttgaaggc tctcaagggc atcggtcgag
     3601 atcccggtgc ctaatgagtg agctaactta cattaattgc gttgcgctca ctgcccgctt
     3661 tccagtcggg aaacctgtcg tgccagctgc attaatgaat cggccaacgc gcggggagag
     3721 gcggtttgcg tattgggcgc cagggtggtt tttcttttca ccagtgagac gggcaacagc
     3781 tgattgccct tcaccgcctg gccctgagag agttgcagca agcggtccac gctggtttgc
     3841 cccagcaggc gaaaatcctg tttgatggtg gttaacggcg ggatataaca tgagctgtct
     3901 tcggtatcgt cgtatcccac taccgagata tccgcaccaa cgcgcagccc ggactcggta
     3961 atggcgcgca ttgcgcccag cgccatctga tcgttggcaa ccagcatcgc agtgggaacg
     4021 atgccctcat tcagcatttg catggtttgt tgaaaaccgg acatggcact ccagtcgcct
     4081 tcccgttccg ctatcggctg aatttgattg cgagtgagat atttatgcca gccagccaga
     4141 cgcagacgcg ccgagacaga acttaatggg cccgctaaca gcgcgatttg ctggtgaccc
     4201 aatgcgacca gatgctccac gcccagtcgc gtaccgtctt catgggagaa aataatactg
     4261 ttgatgggtg tctggtcaga gacatcaaga aataacgccg gaacattagt gcaggcagct
     4321 tccacagcaa tggcatcctg gtcatccagc ggatagttaa tgatcagccc actgacgcgt
     4381 tgcgcgagaa gattgtgcac cgccgcttta caggcttcga cgccgcttcg ttctaccatc
     4441 gacaccacca cgctggcacc cagttgatcg gcgcgagatt taatcgccgc gacaatttgc
     4501 gacggcgcgt gcagggccag actggaggtg gcaacgccaa tcagcaacga ctgtttgccc
     4561 gccagttgtt gtgccacgcg gttgggaatg taattcagct ccgccatcgc cgcttccact
     4621 ttttcccgcg ttttcgcaga aacgtggctg gcctggttca ccacgcggga aacggtctga
     4681 taagagacac cggcatactc tgcgacatcg tataacgtta ctggtttcac attcaccacc
     4741 ctgaattgac tctcttccgg gcgctatcat gccataccgc gaaaggtttt gcgccattcg
     4801 atggtgtccg ggatctcgac gctctccctt atgcgactcc tgcattagga agcagcccag
     4861 tagtaggttg aggccgttga gcaccgccgc cgcaaggaat ggtgcatgca aggagatggc
     4921 gcccaacagt cccccggcca cggggcctgc caccataccc acgccgaaac aagcgctcat
     4981 gagcccgaag tggcgagccc gatcttcccc atcggtgatg tcggcgatat aggcgccagc
     5041 aaccgcacct gtggcgccgg tgatgccggc cacgatgcgt ccggcgtaga ggatcgagat
     5101 ctcgatcccg cgaaattaat acgactcact ataggggaat tgtgagcgga taacaattcc
     5161 cctctagaaa taattttgtt taactttaag aaggagatat acatatgtct aaaataaaag
     5221 caagtaaagg tgaagaactg tttaccggcg tggttccgat tctggtggaa ctggatggtg
     5281 atgttaatgg ccataaattc agcgtgcgcg gcgaaggtga aggcgatgcc accaacggta
     5341 aactgacgct gaaatttatc tgcaccacgg gtaaactgcc ggtgccgtgg ccgaccctgg
     5401 ttaccacgct gacgtatggc gtgcagtgtt tcagccgtta cccggatcat atgaaacgcc
     5461 acgatttctt taaaagcgcc atgccggaag gttatgttca ggaacgtacc atttctttta
     5521 aagatgatgg cacctacaaa acgcgcgcag aagtgaaatt cgaaggtgat accctggtta
     5581 accgtattga actgaaaggc atcgatttca aagaagatgg taacatcctg ggccataaac
     5641 tggaatacaa cttcaactct cacaacgtgt acatcaccgc agataaacag aaaaacggta
     5701 tcaaagcgaa cttcaaaatc cgccataatg tggaagatgg cagcgttcag ctggcggatc
     5761 actatcagca gaacaccccg attggtgatg gcccggttct gctgccggat aatcattacc
     5821 tgagcacgca gtctgtgctg agtaaagatc cgaacgaaaa acgtgatcat atggtgctgc
     5881 tggaatttgt taccgcggcc ggtatcacgc acggcatgga tgaactgtat aaactgcacc
     5941 accaccacca ccactaataa gatccggctg ctaacaaagc ccgaaaggaa gctgagttgg
     6001 ctgctgccac cgctgagcaa taactagcat aaccccttgg ggcctctaaa cgggtcttga
     6061 ggggtttttt gctgaaagga ggaactatat ccggat
//
